# Supplementary material for: Modular cloning of multigene vectors for the baculovirus system and yeast
Source: bioRxiv preprint, doi:10.1101/2024.10.07.616927, version 2 (2025-01-08)
Supplement: Supplementary Data 1 [file 616927_file06.zip › pMB.001.gb]

LOCUS       pMB.001                 4905 bp    DNA     circular UNK 05-AUG-2024
DEFINITION  L1 BB.
ACCESSION   <unknown
KEYWORDS    .
SOURCE      .
  ORGANISM  .
FEATURES             Location/Qualifiers
     rep_origin      1..589
                     /note="pLannotate"
                     /database="addgene"
                     /identity="100.0"
                     /match_length="100.0"
                     /fragment="False"
                     /other="rep_origin"
                     /label="ori"
     misc_feature    complement(775..824)
                     /note="pLannotate"
                     /database="addgene"
                     /identity="100.0"
                     /match_length="35.97122302158273"
                     /fragment="True"
                     /other="misc feature"
                     /label="bom"
     mobile_element  892..1116
                     /note="pLannotate"
                     /database="addgene"
                     /identity="100.0"
                     /match_length="100.0"
                     /fragment="False"
                     /other="mobile element"
                     /label="transposon:Tn7"
     CDS             complement(1183..1716)
                     /note="pLannotate"
                     /database="addgene"
                     /identity="99.813"
                     /match_length="100.0"
                     /fragment="False"
                     /other="CDS"
                     /label="GmR"
     CDS             2427..3140
                     /note="pLannotate"
                     /database="addgene"
                     /identity="100.0"
                     /match_length="100.0"
                     /fragment="False"
                     /other="CDS"
                     /label="superfolder GFP"
     terminator      3152..3223
                     /note="pLannotate"
                     /database="addgene"
                     /identity="100.0"
                     /match_length="100.0"
                     /fragment="False"
                     /other="terminator"
                     /label="rrnB T1 terminator"
     terminator      complement(3239..3266)
                     /note="pLannotate"
                     /database="addgene"
                     /identity="100.0"
                     /match_length="100.0"
                     /fragment="False"
                     /other="terminator"
                     /label="T7Te terminator"
     rep_origin      3288..3743
                     /note="pLannotate"
                     /database="addgene"
                     /identity="100.0"
                     /match_length="100.0"
                     /fragment="False"
                     /other="rep_origin"
                     /label="f1 ori"
     promoter        3770..3874
                     /note="pLannotate"
                     /database="addgene"
                     /identity="100.0"
                     /match_length="100.0"
                     /fragment="False"
                     /other="promoter"
                     /label="AmpR promoter"
     CDS             3875..4735
                     /note="pLannotate"
                     /database="addgene"
                     /identity="100.0"
                     /match_length="100.0"
                     /fragment="False"
                     /other="CDS"
                     /label="AmpR"
ORIGIN      
        1 ttgagatcct ttttttctgc gcgtaatctg ctgcttgcaa acaaaaaaac caccgctacc
       61 agcggtggtt tgtttgccgg atcaagagct accaactctt tttccgaagg taactggctt
      121 cagcagagcg cagataccaa atactgtcct tctagtgtag ccgtagttag gccaccactt
      181 caagaactct gtagcaccgc ctacatacct cgctctgcta atcctgttac cagtggctgc
      241 tgccagtggc gataagtcgt gtcttaccgg gttggactca agacgatagt taccggataa
      301 ggcgcagcgg tcgggctgaa cggggggttc gtgcacacag cccagcttgg agcgaacgac
      361 ctacaccgaa ctgagatacc tacagcgtga gctatgagaa agcgccacgc ttcccgaagg
      421 gagaaaggcg gacaggtatc cggtaagcgg cagggtcgga acaggagagc gcacgaggga
      481 gcttccaggg ggaaacgcct ggtatcttta tagtcctgtc gggtttcgcc acctctgact
      541 tgagcgtcga tttttgtgat gctcgtcagg ggggcggagc ctatggaaaa acgccagcaa
      601 cgcggccttt ttacggttcc tggccttttg ctggcctttt gctcacatgt tctttcctgc
      661 gttatcccct gattctgtgg ataaccgtat taccgccttt gagtgagctg ataccgctcg
      721 ccgcagccga acgaccgagc gcagcgagtc agtgagcgag gaagcggaag agcgcctgat
      781 gcggtatttt ctccttacgc atctgtgcgg tatttcacac cgcagaccag ccgcgtaacc
      841 tggcaaaatc ggttacggtt gagtaataaa tggatgccct gcgtaagcgg gtgtgggcgg
      901 acaataaagt cttaaactga acaaaataga tctaaactat gacaataaag tcttaaacta
      961 gacagaatag ttgtaaactg aaatcagtcc agttatgctg tgaaaaagca tactggactt
     1021 ttgttatggc taaagcaaac tcttcatttt ctgaagtgca aattgcccgt cgtattaaag
     1081 aggggcgtgg ccaagggcat ggtaaagact atattcgcgg cgttgtgaca atttaccgaa
     1141 caactccgcg gccgggaagc cgatctcggc ttgaacgaat tgttaggtgg cggtacttgg
     1201 gtcgatatca aagtgcatca cttcttcccg tatgcccaac tttgtataga gagccactgc
     1261 gggatcgtca ccgtaatctg cttgcacgta gatcacataa gcaccaagcg cgttggcctc
     1321 atgcttgagg agattgatga gcgcggtggc aatgccctgc ctccggtgct cgccggagac
     1381 tgcgagatca tagatataga tctcactacg cggctgctca aacttgggca gaacgtaagc
     1441 cgcgagagcg ccaacaaccg cttcttggtc gaaggcagca agcgcgatga atgtcttact
     1501 acggagcaag ttcccgaggt aatcggagtc cggctgatgt tgggagtagg tggctacgtc
     1561 gccgaactca cgaccgaaaa gatcaagagc agcccgcatg gatttgactt ggtcagggcc
     1621 gagcctacat gtgcgaatga tgcccatact tgagccacct aactttgttt tagggcgact
     1681 gccctgctgc gtaacatcgt tgctgctgcg taacatcgtt gctgctccat aacatcaaac
     1741 atcgacccac ggcgtaacgc gcttgctgct tggatgcccg aggcatagac tgtacaaaaa
     1801 aacagtcata acaagccatg aaaaccgcca ctgcgccgtt accaccgctg cgttcggtca
     1861 aggttctgga ccagttgcgt gagcgcatac gctacttgca ttacagttta cgaaccgaac
     1921 aggcttatgt caactgggtt cgtgccttca tccgtttcca cggtgtgcgt cacccggcaa
     1981 ccttgggcag cagcgaagtc gaggcatttc tgtcctggct ggcgaacgag cgcaaggttt
     2041 cggactccac gcatcgtcag gcattggcgg ccttgctgtt cttctacggc aaggtgctgt
     2101 gcacggatct gccctggctt caggagatcg gaagacctcg gccgtcgcgg cgcttgccgg
     2161 tggtgctgac cccggatgaa gtggttcgca tcctcggttt tctggaaggc gagcatcgtt
     2221 tgttcgccca ggactctagc tatagttccc ttgagaccat gaaagtgaaa cgtgatttca
     2281 tgcgtcattt tgaacatttt gtaaatctta tttaataatg tgtgcggcaa ttcacattta
     2341 atttatgaat gttttcttaa catcgcggca actcaagaaa cggcaggttc ggatcttagc
     2401 tactagagaa agaggagaaa tactagatgc gtaaaggcga agagctgttc actggtgtcg
     2461 tccctattct ggtggaactg gatggtgatg tcaacggtca taagttttcc gtgcgtggcg
     2521 agggtgaagg tgacgcaact aatggtaaac tgacgctgaa gttcatctgt actactggta
     2581 aactgccggt tccttggccg actctggtaa cgacgctgac ttatggtgtt cagtgctttg
     2641 ctcgttatcc ggaccatatg aagcagcatg acttcttcaa gtccgccatg ccggaaggct
     2701 atgtgcagga acgcacgatt tcctttaagg atgacggcac gtacaaaacg cgtgcggaag
     2761 tgaaatttga aggcgatacc ctggtaaacc gcattgagct gaaaggcatt gactttaaag
     2821 aggacggcaa tatcctgggc cataagctgg aatacaattt taacagccac aatgtttaca
     2881 tcaccgccga taaacaaaaa aatggcatta aagcgaattt taaaattcgc cacaacgtgg
     2941 aggatggcag cgtgcagctg gctgatcact accagcaaaa cactccaatc ggtgatggtc
     3001 ctgttctgct gccagacaat cactatctga gcacgcaaag cgttctgtct aaagatccga
     3061 acgagaaacg cgatcatatg gttctgctgg agttcgtaac cgcagcgggc atcacgcatg
     3121 gtatggatga actgtacaaa tgaccaggca tcaaataaaa cgaaaggctc agtcgaaaga
     3181 ctgggccttt cgttttatct gttgtttgtc ggtgaacgct ctctactaga gtcacactgg
     3241 ctcaccttcg ggtgggcctt tctgcgttta taagtcggtc tcagnnnnnn nnnnnnnnnn
     3301 nnnnnnnnnn nnnnnnnnnn nnnnnnnnnn nnnnnnnnnn nnnnnnnnnn nnnnnnnnnn
     3361 nnnnnnnnnn nnnnnnnnnn nnnnnnnnnn nnnnnnnnnn nnnnnnnnnn ncnnnnnnnn
     3421 nnnnnnnnnn nnnnnnnnnn nnnnnnnnnn nnnnnnnnnn nnnnnnnnnn nnnnnnnnnn
     3481 nnnnnnnnnn nnnnnnnnnn nnnannnnnn nnnnnnnnnn nnnnnnnnnn nnnnnnnnnn
     3541 nnnnnnnnnn nnncctttga cgttggagtc cacgttcttt nnnnnnnnnn nnnnnnnnnn
     3601 nnnnnnnnnn nnnnnnnacc ctatctcggt ctattctttt gatttataag ggattttgcc
     3661 gatttcggcc tattggttaa aaaatgagct gatttaacaa aaatttaacg cgaattttaa
     3721 caaaatatta acgtttacaa tttcaggtgg cacttttcgg ggaaatgtgc gcggaacccc
     3781 tatttgttta tttttctaaa tacattcaaa tatgtatccg ctcatgagac aataaccctg
     3841 ataaatgctt caataatatt gaaaaaggaa gagtatgagt attcaacatt tccgtgtcgc
     3901 ccttattccc ttttttgcgg cattttgcct tcctgttttt gctcacccag aaacgctggt
     3961 gaaagtaaaa gatgctgaag atcagttggg tgcacgagtg ggttacatcg aactggatct
     4021 caacagcggt aagatccttg agagttttcg ccccgaagaa cgttttccaa tgatgagcac
     4081 ttttaaagtt ctgctatgtg gcgcggtatt atcccgtatt gacgccgggc aagagcaact
     4141 cggtcgccgc atacactatt ctcagaatga cttggttgag tactcaccag tcacagaaaa
     4201 gcatcttacg gatggcatga cagtaagaga attatgcagt gctgccataa ccatgagtga
     4261 taacactgcg gccaacttac ttctgacaac gatcggagga ccgaaggagc taaccgcttt
     4321 tttgcacaac atgggggatc atgtaactcg ccttgatcgt tgggaaccgg agctgaatga
     4381 agccatacca aacgacgagc gtgacaccac gatgcctgta gcaatggcaa caacgttgcg
     4441 caaactatta actggcgaac tacttactct agcttcccgg caacaattaa tagactggat
     4501 ggaggcggat aaagttgcag gaccacttct gcgctcggcc cttccggctg gctggtttat
     4561 tgctgataaa tctggagccg gtgagcgtgg ttctcgcggt atcattgcag cactggggcc
     4621 agatggtaag ccctcccgta tcgtagttat ctacacgacg gggagtcagg caactatgga
     4681 tgaacgaaat agacagatcg ctgagatagg tgcctcactg attaagcatt ggtaactgtc
     4741 agaccaagtt tactcatata tactttagat tgatttaaaa cttcattttt aatttaaaag
     4801 gatctaggtg aagatccttt ttgataatct catgaccaaa atcccttaac gtgagttttc
     4861 gttccactga gcgtcagacc ccgtagaaaa gatcaaagga tcttc
//
