# Supplementary material for: Modular cloning of multigene vectors for the baculovirus system and yeast
Source: bioRxiv preprint, doi:10.1101/2024.10.07.616927, version 2 (2025-01-08)
Supplement: Supplementary Data 1 [file 616927_file06.zip › pMB.002.gb]

LOCUS       pMB.002                 5806 bp    DNA     circular UNK 05-AUG-2024
DEFINITION  L2 BB.
ACCESSION   <unknown
KEYWORDS    .
SOURCE      .
  ORGANISM  .
FEATURES             Location/Qualifiers
     rep_origin      1..589
                     /note="pLannotate"
                     /database="addgene"
                     /identity="100.0"
                     /match_length="100.0"
                     /fragment="False"
                     /other="rep_origin"
                     /label="ori"
     misc_feature    complement(775..824)
                     /note="pLannotate"
                     /database="addgene"
                     /identity="100.0"
                     /match_length="35.97122302158273"
                     /fragment="True"
                     /other="misc feature"
                     /label="bom"
     mobile_element  892..1116
                     /note="pLannotate"
                     /database="addgene"
                     /identity="100.0"
                     /match_length="100.0"
                     /fragment="False"
                     /other="mobile element"
                     /label="transposon:Tn7"
     CDS             complement(1183..1716)
                     /note="pLannotate"
                     /database="addgene"
                     /identity="99.813"
                     /match_length="100.0"
                     /fragment="False"
                     /other="CDS"
                     /label="GmR"
     promoter        complement(1905..1933)
                     /note="pLannotate"
                     /database="addgene"
                     /identity="100.0"
                     /match_length="100.0"
                     /fragment="False"
                     /other="promoter"
                     /label="Pc promoter"
     misc_feature    2278..2420
                     /created_by="nicolas"
                     /note="Derived using Geneious Prime 2024.0.5 'Annotate
                     from Database' based on nucleotide similarity"
                     /Transferred_From="ConS"
                     /Transferred_Similarity="100.00%"
                     /Primary_Match="100.00%; Adjusted-Interval-0:0/0; <a
                     href=""urn:local:.:lr-hwotadg"">ConS</a>"
                     /label="ConS"
     misc_feature    2466..2608
                     /created_by="nicolas"
                     /note="Derived using Geneious Prime 2024.0.5 'Annotate
                     from Database' based on nucleotide similarity"
                     /Transferred_From="ConE"
                     /Transferred_Similarity="100.00%"
                     /Primary_Match="100.00%; Adjusted-Interval-0:0/0; <a
                     href=""urn:local:.:om-hwoulgl"">ConE</a>"
                     /label="ConE"
     mobile_element  2662..2827
                     /note="pLannotate"
                     /database="addgene"
                     /identity="100.0"
                     /match_length="100.0"
                     /fragment="False"
                     /other="mobile element"
                     /label="transposon:Tn7"
     CDS             3288..3344
                     /note="pLannotate"
                     /database="addgene"
                     /identity="96.491"
                     /match_length="10.674157303370785"
                     /fragment="True"
                     /other="CDS"
                     /label="GmR"
     CDS             3351..4142
                     /note="pLannotate"
                     /database="addgene"
                     /identity="100.0"
                     /match_length="100.0"
                     /fragment="False"
                     /other="CDS"
                     /label="SmR"
     rep_origin      4189..4644
                     /note="pLannotate"
                     /database="addgene"
                     /identity="100.0"
                     /match_length="100.0"
                     /fragment="False"
                     /other="rep_origin"
                     /label="f1 ori"
     promoter        4671..4775
                     /note="pLannotate"
                     /database="addgene"
                     /identity="100.0"
                     /match_length="100.0"
                     /fragment="False"
                     /other="promoter"
                     /label="AmpR promoter"
     CDS             4776..5636
                     /note="pLannotate"
                     /database="addgene"
                     /identity="100.0"
                     /match_length="100.0"
                     /fragment="False"
                     /other="CDS"
                     /label="AmpR"
ORIGIN      
        1 ttgagatcct ttttttctgc gcgtaatctg ctgcttgcaa acaaaaaaac caccgctacc
       61 agcggtggtt tgtttgccgg atcaagagct accaactctt tttccgaagg taactggctt
      121 cagcagagcg cagataccaa atactgtcct tctagtgtag ccgtagttag gccaccactt
      181 caagaactct gtagcaccgc ctacatacct cgctctgcta atcctgttac cagtggctgc
      241 tgccagtggc gataagtcgt gtcttaccgg gttggactca agacgatagt taccggataa
      301 ggcgcagcgg tcgggctgaa cggggggttc gtgcacacag cccagcttgg agcgaacgac
      361 ctacaccgaa ctgagatacc tacagcgtga gctatgagaa agcgccacgc ttcccgaagg
      421 gagaaaggcg gacaggtatc cggtaagcgg cagggtcgga acaggagagc gcacgaggga
      481 gcttccaggg ggaaacgcct ggtatcttta tagtcctgtc gggtttcgcc acctctgact
      541 tgagcgtcga tttttgtgat gctcgtcagg ggggcggagc ctatggaaaa acgccagcaa
      601 cgcggccttt ttacggttcc tggccttttg ctggcctttt gctcacatgt tctttcctgc
      661 gttatcccct gattctgtgg ataaccgtat taccgccttt gagtgagctg ataccgctcg
      721 ccgcagccga acgaccgagc gcagcgagtc agtgagcgag gaagcggaag agcgcctgat
      781 gcggtatttt ctccttacgc atctgtgcgg tatttcacac cgcagaccag ccgcgtaacc
      841 tggcaaaatc ggttacggtt gagtaataaa tggatgccct gcgtaagcgg gtgtgggcgg
      901 acaataaagt cttaaactga acaaaataga tctaaactat gacaataaag tcttaaacta
      961 gacagaatag ttgtaaactg aaatcagtcc agttatgctg tgaaaaagca tactggactt
     1021 ttgttatggc taaagcaaac tcttcatttt ctgaagtgca aattgcccgt cgtattaaag
     1081 aggggcgtgg ccaagggcat ggtaaagact atattcgcgg cgttgtgaca atttaccgaa
     1141 caactccgcg gccgggaagc cgatctcggc ttgaacgaat tgttaggtgg cggtacttgg
     1201 gtcgatatca aagtgcatca cttcttcccg tatgcccaac tttgtataga gagccactgc
     1261 gggatcgtca ccgtaatctg cttgcacgta gatcacataa gcaccaagcg cgttggcctc
     1321 atgcttgagg agattgatga gcgcggtggc aatgccctgc ctccggtgct cgccggagac
     1381 tgcgagatca tagatataga tctcactacg cggctgctca aacttgggca gaacgtaagc
     1441 cgcgagagcg ccaacaaccg cttcttggtc gaaggcagca agcgcgatga atgtcttact
     1501 acggagcaag ttcccgaggt aatcggagtc cggctgatgt tgggagtagg tggctacgtc
     1561 gccgaactca cgaccgaaaa gatcaagagc agcccgcatg gatttgactt ggtcagggcc
     1621 gagcctacat gtgcgaatga tgcccatact tgagccacct aactttgttt tagggcgact
     1681 gccctgctgc gtaacatcgt tgctgctgcg taacatcgtt gctgctccat aacatcaaac
     1741 atcgacccac ggcgtaacgc gcttgctgct tggatgcccg aggcatagac tgtacaaaaa
     1801 aacagtcata acaagccatg aaaaccgcca ctgcgccgtt accaccgctg cgttcggtca
     1861 aggttctgga ccagttgcgt gagcgcatac gctacttgca ttacagttta cgaaccgaac
     1921 aggcttatgt caactgggtt cgtgccttca tccgtttcca cggtgtgcgt cacccggcaa
     1981 ccttgggcag cagcgaagtc gaggcatttc tgtcctggct ggcgaacgag cgcaaggttt
     2041 cggactccac gcatcgtcag gcattggcgg ccttgctgtt cttctacggc aaggtgctgt
     2101 gcacggatct gccctggctt caggagatcg gaagacctcg gccgtcgcgg cgcttgccgg
     2161 tggtgctgac cccggatgaa gtggttcgca tcctcggttt tctggaaggc gagcatcgtt
     2221 tgttcgccca ggactctagc tatagttccc tgaattcgca tctagactga tgagacgtgg
     2281 tagagccaca aacagccggt acaagcaacg atctccagga ccatctgaat catgcgcgga
     2341 tgacacgaac tcacgacggc gatcacagac attaacccac agtacagaca ctgcgacaac
     2401 gtggcaattc gtcgcaatac aacgactaga gatctatgtg aggatcctaa ctcgagatcg
     2461 agctggaaat ctgctcgtca gtggtgctca cactgacgaa tcatgtacag atcataccga
     2521 tgactgcctg gcgactcaca actaagcaag acagccggaa ccagcgccgg cgaacaccac
     2581 tgcatatatg gcatatcaca acagtccacg tctcaagcag ttacagagat gttacgaacc
     2641 actagtgcac tgcagtacat caaccagata agtgaaatct agttccaaac tattttgtca
     2701 tttttaattt tcgtattagc ttacgacgct acacccagtt cccatctatt ttgtcactct
     2761 tccctaaata atccttaaaa actccatttc cacccctccc agttcccaac tattttgtcc
     2821 gcccacagcg gggcattttt cttcctgtta tgtttttaat caaacatcct gccaactcca
     2881 tgtgacaaac cgtcatcttc ggctactttt tctctgtcac agaatgaaaa tttttctgtc
     2941 atctcttcgt tattaatgtt tgtaattgac tgaatatcaa cgcttatttg cagcctgaac
     3001 tgggaggcag aataaatgat catatcgtca attattacct ccacggggag agcctgagca
     3061 aactggcctc aggcatttga gaagcacacg gtcacactgc ttccggtagt caataaaccg
     3121 gtaagtagcg tatgcgctca cgcaactggt ccagaacctt gaccgaacgc agcggtggta
     3181 acggcgcagt ggcggttttc atggcttgtt atgactgttt ttttggggta cagtctatgc
     3241 ctcgggcatc caagcagcaa gcgcgttacg ccgtgggtcg atgtttgatg ttatggagca
     3301 gcaacgatgt tacgcagcag ggcagtcgcc ctaaaacaaa gttaaacatc atgagggaag
     3361 cggtgatcgc cgaagtatcg actcaactat cagaggtagt tggcgtcatc gagcgccatc
     3421 tcgaaccgac gttgctggcc gtacatttgt acggctccgc agtggatggc ggcctgaagc
     3481 cacacagtga tattgatttg ctggttacgg tgaccgtaag gcttgatgaa acaacgcggc
     3541 gagctttgat caacgacctt ttggaaactt cggcttcccc tggagagagc gagattctcc
     3601 gcgctgtaga agtcaccatt gttgtgcacg acgacatcat tccgtggcgt tatccagcta
     3661 agcgcgaact gcaatttgga gaatggcagc gcaatgacat tcttgcaggt atcttcgagc
     3721 cagccacgat cgacattgat ctggctatct tgctgacaaa agcaagagaa catagcgttg
     3781 ccttggtagg tccagcggcg gaggaactct ttgatccggt tcctgaacag gatctatttg
     3841 aggcgctaaa tgaaacctta acgctatgga actcgccgcc cgactgggct ggcgatgagc
     3901 gaaatgtagt gcttacgttg tcccgcattt ggtacagcgc agtaaccggc aaaatcgcgc
     3961 cgaaggatgt cgctgccgac tgggcaatgg agcgcctgcc ggcccagtat cagcccgtca
     4021 tacttgaagc tagacaggct tatcttggac aagaagaaga tcgcttggcc tcgcgcgcag
     4081 atcagttgga agaatttgtc cactacgtga aaggcgagat caccaaggta gtcggcaaat
     4141 aatgtctaac aattcgttca agccgacgga ttggcgaatg gggggnnnnn nnnnnnnnnn
     4201 nnnnnnnnnn nnnnnnnnnn nnnnnnnnnn nnnnnnnnnn nnnnnnnnnn nnnnnnnnnn
     4261 nnnnnnnnnn nnnnnnnnnn nnnnnnnnnn nnnnnnnnnn nnnnnnnnnn nncnnnnnnn
     4321 nnnnnnnnnn nnnnnnnnnn nnnnnnnnnn nnnnnnnnnn nnnnnnnnnn nnnnnnnnnn
     4381 nnnnnnnnnn nnnnnnnnnn nnnnannnnn nnnnnnnnnn nnnnnnnnnn nnnnnnnnnn
     4441 nnnnnnnnnn nnnncctttg acgttggagt ccacgttctt tnnnnnnnnn nnnnnnnnnn
     4501 nnnnnnnnnn nnnnnnnnac cctatctcgg tctattcttt tgatttataa gggattttgc
     4561 cgatttcggc ctattggtta aaaaatgagc tgatttaaca aaaatttaac gcgaatttta
     4621 acaaaatatt aacgtttaca atttcaggtg gcacttttcg gggaaatgtg cgcggaaccc
     4681 ctatttgttt atttttctaa atacattcaa atatgtatcc gctcatgaga caataaccct
     4741 gataaatgct tcaataatat tgaaaaagga agagtatgag tattcaacat ttccgtgtcg
     4801 cccttattcc cttttttgcg gcattttgcc ttcctgtttt tgctcaccca gaaacgctgg
     4861 tgaaagtaaa agatgctgaa gatcagttgg gtgcacgagt gggttacatc gaactggatc
     4921 tcaacagcgg taagatcctt gagagttttc gccccgaaga acgttttcca atgatgagca
     4981 cttttaaagt tctgctatgt ggcgcggtat tatcccgtat tgacgccggg caagagcaac
     5041 tcggtcgccg catacactat tctcagaatg acttggttga gtactcacca gtcacagaaa
     5101 agcatcttac ggatggcatg acagtaagag aattatgcag tgctgccata accatgagtg
     5161 ataacactgc ggccaactta cttctgacaa cgatcggagg accgaaggag ctaaccgctt
     5221 ttttgcacaa catgggggat catgtaactc gccttgatcg ttgggaaccg gagctgaatg
     5281 aagccatacc aaacgacgag cgtgacacca cgatgcctgt agcaatggca acaacgttgc
     5341 gcaaactatt aactggcgaa ctacttactc tagcttcccg gcaacaatta atagactgga
     5401 tggaggcgga taaagttgca ggaccacttc tgcgctcggc ccttccggct ggctggttta
     5461 ttgctgataa atctggagcc ggtgagcgtg gttctcgcgg tatcattgca gcactggggc
     5521 cagatggtaa gccctcccgt atcgtagtta tctacacgac ggggagtcag gcaactatgg
     5581 atgaacgaaa tagacagatc gctgagatag gtgcctcact gattaagcat tggtaactgt
     5641 cagaccaagt ttactcatat atactttaga ttgatttaaa acttcatttt taatttaaaa
     5701 ggatctaggt gaagatcctt tttgataatc tcatgaccaa aatcccttaa cgtgagtttt
     5761 cgttccactg agcgtcagac cccgtagaaa agatcaaagg atcttc
//
