# Supplementary material for: Modular cloning of multigene vectors for the baculovirus system and yeast
Source: bioRxiv preprint, doi:10.1101/2024.10.07.616927, version 2 (2025-01-08)
Supplement: Supplementary Data 1 [file 616927_file06.zip › pMB.003.gb]

LOCUS       pMB.003                 2019 bp    DNA     circular UNA 05-AUG-2024
DEFINITION  TnL.
ACCESSION   urn.local...7s-hwolgov
VERSION     urn.local...7s-hwolgov
KEYWORDS    .
SOURCE      
  ORGANISM  .
FEATURES             Location/Qualifiers
     mobile_element  16..181
                     /mobile_element_type="transposon:Tn7"
                     /note="mini-Tn7 element (left end of the Tn7 transposon)"
                     /label="Tn7L"
     misc_feature    complement(380..488)
                     /ApEinfo_fwdcolor="#66ccff"
                     /ApEinfo_revcolor="#66ccff"
                     /ApEinfo_graphicformat="arrow_data {{0 1 2 0 0 -1} {} 0}"
                     /label="CamR Terminator"
     CDS             complement(489..1148)
                     /ApEinfo_fwdcolor="#0000FF"
                     /ApEinfo_revcolor="#0000FF"
                     /ApEinfo_graphicformat="arrow_data {{0 1 2 0 0 -1} {} 0}"
                     /label="CamR"
     promoter        complement(1149..1253)
                     /ApEinfo_fwdcolor="#66CCFF"
                     /ApEinfo_revcolor="#66CCFF"
                     /ApEinfo_graphicformat="arrow_data {{0 1 2 0 0 -1} {} 0}"
                     /label="CamR Promoter"
     rep_origin      complement(1254..2017)
                     /ApEinfo_fwdcolor="#7F7F7F"
                     /ApEinfo_revcolor="#7F7F7F"
                     /ApEinfo_graphicformat="arrow_data {{0 1 2 0 0 -1} {} 0}"
                     /label="ColE1"
ORIGIN      
        1 tcggtctcat acatcaacca gataagtgaa atctagttcc aaactatttt gtcattttta
       61 attttcgtat tagcttacga cgctacaccc agttcccatc tattttgtca ctcttcccta
      121 aataatcctt aaaaactcca tttccacccc tcccagttcc caactatttt gtccgcccac
      181 agcggggcat ttttcttcct gttatgtttt taatcaaaca tcctgccaac tccatgtgac
      241 aaaccgtcat cttcggctac tttttctctg tcacagaatg aaaatttttc tgtcatctct
      301 tcgttattaa tgtttgtaat tgactgaata tcaacgctta tttgcagcct gaatggcgaa
      361 tggggggagt tgagaccaga ccaataaaaa acgcccggcg gcaaccgagc gttctgaaca
      421 aatccagatg gagttctgag gtcattactg gatctatcaa caggagtcca agcgagctcg
      481 atatcaaatt acgccccgcc ctgccactca tcgcagtact gttgtaattc attaagcatt
      541 ctgccgacat ggaagccatc acaaacggca tgatgaacct gaatcgccag cggcatcagc
      601 accttgtcgc cttgcgtata atatttgccc atggtgaaaa cgggggcgaa gaagttgtcc
      661 atattggcca cgtttaaatc aaaactggtg aaactcaccc agggattggc tgaaacgaaa
      721 aacatattct caataaaccc tttagggaaa taggccaggt tttcaccgta acacgccaca
      781 tcttgcgaat atatgtgtag aaactgccgg aaatcgtcgt ggtattcact ccagagcgat
      841 gaaaacgttt cagtttgctc atggaaaacg gtgtaacaag ggtgaacact atcccatatc
      901 accagctcac cgtctttcat tgccatacga aattccggat gagcattcat caggcgggca
      961 agaatgtgaa taaaggccgg ataaaacttg tgcttatttt tctttacggt ctttaaaaag
     1021 gccgtaatat ccagctgaac ggtctggtta taggtacatt gagcaactga ctgaaatgcc
     1081 tcaaaatgtt ctttacgatg ccattgggat atatcaacgg tggtatatcc agtgattttt
     1141 ttctccattt tagcttcctt agctcctgaa aatctcgata actcaaaaaa tacgcccggt
     1201 agtgatctta tttcattatg gtgaaagttg gaacctctta cgtgcccgat caatcatgac
     1261 caaaatccct taacgtgagt tttcgttcca ctgagcgtca gaccccgtag aaaagatcaa
     1321 aggatcttct tgagatcctt tttttctgcg cgtaatctgc tgcttgcaaa caaaaaaacc
     1381 accgctacca gcggtggttt gtttgccgga tcaagagcta ccaactcttt ttccgaaggt
     1441 aactggcttc agcagagcgc agataccaaa tactgttctt ctagtgtagc cgtagttagg
     1501 ccaccacttc aagaactctg tagcaccgcc tacatacctc gctctgctaa tcctgttacc
     1561 agtggctgct gccagtggcg ataagtcgtg tcttaccggg ttggactcaa gacgatagtt
     1621 accggataag gcgcagcggt cgggctgaac ggggggttcg tgcacacagc ccagcttgga
     1681 gcgaacgacc tacaccgaac tgagatacct acagcgtgag ctatgagaaa gcgccacgct
     1741 tcccgaaggg agaaaggcgg acaggtatcc ggtaagcggc agggtcggaa caggagagcg
     1801 cacgagggag cttccagggg gaaacgcctg gtatctttat agtcctgtcg ggtttcgcca
     1861 cctctgactt gagcgtcgat ttttgtgatg ctcgtcaggg gggcggagcc tatggaaaaa
     1921 cgccagcaac gcggcctttt tacggttcct ggccttttgc tggccttttg ctcacatgtt
     1981 ctttcctgcg ttatcccctg attctgtgga taaccgtag
//
