# Supplementary material for: Modular cloning of multigene vectors for the baculovirus system and yeast
Source: bioRxiv preprint, doi:10.1101/2024.10.07.616927, version 2 (2025-01-08)
Supplement: Supplementary Data 1 [file 616927_file06.zip › pMB.004.gb]

LOCUS       pMB.004                 3191 bp    DNA     circular UNA 05-AUG-2024
DEFINITION  TnL+Spec.
ACCESSION   urn.local...7t-hwolgov
VERSION     urn.local...7t-hwolgov
KEYWORDS    .
SOURCE      
  ORGANISM  .
FEATURES             Location/Qualifiers
     mobile_element  16..181
                     /note="mini-Tn7 element (left end of the Tn7 transposon)"
                     /mobile_element_type="transposon:Tn7"
                     /label="Tn7L"
     CDS             705..1496
                     /gene="<i>aadA</i>"
                     /codon_start=1
                     /translation="MREAVIAEVSTQLSEVVGVIERHLEPTLLAVHLYGSAVDGGLKP
                     HSDIDLLVTVTVRLDETTRRALINDLLETSASPGESEILRAVEVTIVVHDDIIPWRYP
                     AKRELQFGEWQRNDILAGIFEPATIDIDLAILLTKAREHSVALVGPAAEELFDPVPEQ
                     DLFEALNETLTLWNSPPDWAGDERNVVLTLSRIWYSAVTGKIAPKDVAADWAMERLPA
                     QYQPVILEARQAYLGQEEDRLASRADQLEEFVHYVKGEITKVVGK*"
                     /product="aminoglycoside adenylyltransferase (<a
                     href=""http://www.ncbi.nlm.nih.gov/pubmed/2993813""
                     title=""http://www.ncbi.nlm.nih.gov/pubmed/2993813"">Murph
                     y, 1985</a>)"
                     /note="confers resistance to spectinomycin and
                     streptomycin"
                     /transl_table=1
                     /label="SmR"
     misc_feature    complement(1552..1660)
                     /ApEinfo_fwdcolor="#66ccff"
                     /ApEinfo_revcolor="#66ccff"
                     /ApEinfo_graphicformat="arrow_data {{0 1 2 0 0 -1} {} 0}"
                     /label="CamR Terminator"
     CDS             complement(1661..2320)
                     /ApEinfo_fwdcolor="#0000FF"
                     /ApEinfo_revcolor="#0000FF"
                     /ApEinfo_graphicformat="arrow_data {{0 1 2 0 0 -1} {} 0}"
                     /label="CamR"
     promoter        complement(2321..2425)
                     /ApEinfo_fwdcolor="#66CCFF"
                     /ApEinfo_revcolor="#66CCFF"
                     /ApEinfo_graphicformat="arrow_data {{0 1 2 0 0 -1} {} 0}"
                     /label="CamR Promoter"
     rep_origin      complement(2426..3189)
                     /ApEinfo_fwdcolor="#7F7F7F"
                     /ApEinfo_revcolor="#7F7F7F"
                     /ApEinfo_graphicformat="arrow_data {{0 1 2 0 0 -1} {} 0}"
                     /label="ColE1"
ORIGIN      
        1 tcggtctcat acatcaacca gataagtgaa atctagttcc aaactatttt gtcattttta
       61 attttcgtat tagcttacga cgctacaccc agttcccatc tattttgtca ctcttcccta
      121 aataatcctt aaaaactcca tttccacccc tcccagttcc caactatttt gtccgcccac
      181 agcggggcat ttttcttcct gttatgtttt taatcaaaca tcctgccaac tccatgtgac
      241 aaaccgtcat cttcggctac tttttctctg tcacagaatg aaaatttttc tgtcatctct
      301 tcgttattaa tgtttgtaat tgactgaata tcaacgctta tttgcagcct gaactgggag
      361 gcagaataaa tgatcatatc gtcaattatt acctccacgg ggagagcctg agcaaactgg
      421 cctcaggcat ttgagaagca cacggtcaca ctgcttccgg tagtcaataa accggtaagt
      481 agcgtatgcg ctcacgcaac tggtccagaa ccttgaccga acgcagcggt ggtaacggcg
      541 cagtggcggt tttcatggct tgttatgact gtttttttgg ggtacagtct atgcctcggg
      601 catccaagca gcaagcgcgt tacgccgtgg gtcgatgttt gatgttatgg agcagcaacg
      661 atgttacgca gcagggcagt cgccctaaaa caaagttaaa catcatgagg gaagcggtga
      721 tcgccgaagt atcgactcaa ctatcagagg tagttggcgt catcgagcgc catctcgaac
      781 cgacgttgct ggccgtacat ttgtacggct ccgcagtgga tggcggcctg aagccacaca
      841 gtgatattga tttgctggtt acggtgaccg taaggcttga tgaaacaacg cggcgagctt
      901 tgatcaacga ccttttggaa acttcggctt cccctggaga gagcgagatt ctccgcgctg
      961 tagaagtcac cattgttgtg cacgacgaca tcattccgtg gcgttatcca gctaagcgcg
     1021 aactgcaatt tggagaatgg cagcgcaatg acattcttgc aggtatcttc gagccagcca
     1081 cgatcgacat tgatctggct atcttgctga caaaagcaag agaacatagc gttgccttgg
     1141 taggtccagc ggcggaggaa ctctttgatc cggttcctga acaggatcta tttgaggcgc
     1201 taaatgaaac cttaacgcta tggaactcgc cgcccgactg ggctggcgat gagcgaaatg
     1261 tagtgcttac gttgtcccgc atttggtaca gcgcagtaac cggcaaaatc gcgccgaagg
     1321 atgtcgctgc cgactgggca atggagcgcc tgccggccca gtatcagccc gtcatacttg
     1381 aagctagaca ggcttatctt ggacaagaag aagatcgctt ggcctcgcgc gcagatcagt
     1441 tggaagaatt tgtccactac gtgaaaggcg agatcaccaa ggtagtcggc aaataatgtc
     1501 taacaattcg ttcaagccga cggattggcg aatgggggga gttgagacca gaccaataaa
     1561 aaacgcccgg cggcaaccga gcgttctgaa caaatccaga tggagttctg aggtcattac
     1621 tggatctatc aacaggagtc caagcgagct cgatatcaaa ttacgccccg ccctgccact
     1681 catcgcagta ctgttgtaat tcattaagca ttctgccgac atggaagcca tcacaaacgg
     1741 catgatgaac ctgaatcgcc agcggcatca gcaccttgtc gccttgcgta taatatttgc
     1801 ccatggtgaa aacgggggcg aagaagttgt ccatattggc cacgtttaaa tcaaaactgg
     1861 tgaaactcac ccagggattg gctgaaacga aaaacatatt ctcaataaac cctttaggga
     1921 aataggccag gttttcaccg taacacgcca catcttgcga atatatgtgt agaaactgcc
     1981 ggaaatcgtc gtggtattca ctccagagcg atgaaaacgt ttcagtttgc tcatggaaaa
     2041 cggtgtaaca agggtgaaca ctatcccata tcaccagctc accgtctttc attgccatac
     2101 gaaattccgg atgagcattc atcaggcggg caagaatgtg aataaaggcc ggataaaact
     2161 tgtgcttatt tttctttacg gtctttaaaa aggccgtaat atccagctga acggtctggt
     2221 tataggtaca ttgagcaact gactgaaatg cctcaaaatg ttctttacga tgccattggg
     2281 atatatcaac ggtggtatat ccagtgattt ttttctccat tttagcttcc ttagctcctg
     2341 aaaatctcga taactcaaaa aatacgcccg gtagtgatct tatttcatta tggtgaaagt
     2401 tggaacctct tacgtgcccg atcaatcatg accaaaatcc cttaacgtga gttttcgttc
     2461 cactgagcgt cagaccccgt agaaaagatc aaaggatctt cttgagatcc tttttttctg
     2521 cgcgtaatct gctgcttgca aacaaaaaaa ccaccgctac cagcggtggt ttgtttgccg
     2581 gatcaagagc taccaactct ttttccgaag gtaactggct tcagcagagc gcagatacca
     2641 aatactgttc ttctagtgta gccgtagtta ggccaccact tcaagaactc tgtagcaccg
     2701 cctacatacc tcgctctgct aatcctgtta ccagtggctg ctgccagtgg cgataagtcg
     2761 tgtcttaccg ggttggactc aagacgatag ttaccggata aggcgcagcg gtcgggctga
     2821 acggggggtt cgtgcacaca gcccagcttg gagcgaacga cctacaccga actgagatac
     2881 ctacagcgtg agctatgaga aagcgccacg cttcccgaag ggagaaaggc ggacaggtat
     2941 ccggtaagcg gcagggtcgg aacaggagag cgcacgaggg agcttccagg gggaaacgcc
     3001 tggtatcttt atagtcctgt cgggtttcgc cacctctgac ttgagcgtcg atttttgtga
     3061 tgctcgtcag gggggcggag cctatggaaa aacgccagca acgcggcctt tttacggttc
     3121 ctggcctttt gctggccttt tgctcacatg ttctttcctg cgttatcccc tgattctgtg
     3181 gataaccgta g
//
