# Supplementary material for: Modular cloning of multigene vectors for the baculovirus system and yeast
Source: bioRxiv preprint, doi:10.1101/2024.10.07.616927, version 2 (2025-01-08)
Supplement: Supplementary Data 1 [file 616927_file06.zip › pMB.005.gb]

LOCUS       pMB.005                 1834 bp    DNA     circular UNA 17-AUG-2024
DEFINITION  polH.
ACCESSION   urn.local...28-i3fchgu
VERSION     urn.local...28-i3fchgu
KEYWORDS    .
SOURCE      
  ORGANISM  .
FEATURES             Location/Qualifiers
     promoter        49..140
                     /gene="<i>polh </i>from<i> Autographa californica</i>"
                     /note="promoter for the baculovirus polyhedrin gene"
                     /label="polyhedrin promoter"
     misc_feature    complement(195..303)
                     /ApEinfo_fwdcolor="#66ccff"
                     /ApEinfo_revcolor="#66ccff"
                     /ApEinfo_graphicformat="arrow_data {{0 1 2 0 0 -1} {} 0}"
                     /label="CamR Terminator"
     CDS             complement(304..963)
                     /ApEinfo_fwdcolor="#0000FF"
                     /ApEinfo_revcolor="#0000FF"
                     /ApEinfo_graphicformat="arrow_data {{0 1 2 0 0 -1} {} 0}"
                     /label="CamR"
     promoter        complement(964..1068)
                     /ApEinfo_fwdcolor="#66CCFF"
                     /ApEinfo_revcolor="#66CCFF"
                     /ApEinfo_graphicformat="arrow_data {{0 1 2 0 0 -1} {} 0}"
                     /label="CamR Promoter"
     rep_origin      complement(1069..1832)
                     /ApEinfo_fwdcolor="#7F7F7F"
                     /ApEinfo_revcolor="#7F7F7F"
                     /ApEinfo_graphicformat="arrow_data {{0 1 2 0 0 -1} {} 0}"
                     /label="ColE1"
ORIGIN      
        1 tcggtctcaa acgctagtgg ttggctacat actccggaat attaatagat catggagata
       61 attaaaatga taaccatctc gcaaataaat aagtatttta ctgttttcgt aacagttttg
      121 taataaaaaa acctataaat attccggatt attcataccg tcccaccatc gggcgctccg
      181 gtatgtgaga ccagaccaat aaaaaacgcc cggcggcaac cgagcgttct gaacaaatcc
      241 agatggagtt ctgaggtcat tactggatct atcaacagga gtccaagcga gctcgatatc
      301 aaattacgcc ccgccctgcc actcatcgca gtactgttgt aattcattaa gcattctgcc
      361 gacatggaag ccatcacaaa cggcatgatg aacctgaatc gccagcggca tcagcacctt
      421 gtcgccttgc gtataatatt tgcccatggt gaaaacgggg gcgaagaagt tgtccatatt
      481 ggccacgttt aaatcaaaac tggtgaaact cacccaggga ttggctgaaa cgaaaaacat
      541 attctcaata aaccctttag ggaaataggc caggttttca ccgtaacacg ccacatcttg
      601 cgaatatatg tgtagaaact gccggaaatc gtcgtggtat tcactccaga gcgatgaaaa
      661 cgtttcagtt tgctcatgga aaacggtgta acaagggtga acactatccc atatcaccag
      721 ctcaccgtct ttcattgcca tacgaaattc cggatgagca ttcatcaggc gggcaagaat
      781 gtgaataaag gccggataaa acttgtgctt atttttcttt acggtcttta aaaaggccgt
      841 aatatccagc tgaacggtct ggttataggt acattgagca actgactgaa atgcctcaaa
      901 atgttcttta cgatgccatt gggatatatc aacggtggta tatccagtga tttttttctc
      961 cattttagct tccttagctc ctgaaaatct cgataactca aaaaatacgc ccggtagtga
     1021 tcttatttca ttatggtgaa agttggaacc tcttacgtgc ccgatcaatc atgaccaaaa
     1081 tcccttaacg tgagttttcg ttccactgag cgtcagaccc cgtagaaaag atcaaaggat
     1141 cttcttgaga tccttttttt ctgcgcgtaa tctgctgctt gcaaacaaaa aaaccaccgc
     1201 taccagcggt ggtttgtttg ccggatcaag agctaccaac tctttttccg aaggtaactg
     1261 gcttcagcag agcgcagata ccaaatactg ttcttctagt gtagccgtag ttaggccacc
     1321 acttcaagaa ctctgtagca ccgcctacat acctcgctct gctaatcctg ttaccagtgg
     1381 ctgctgccag tggcgataag tcgtgtctta ccgggttgga ctcaagacga tagttaccgg
     1441 ataaggcgca gcggtcgggc tgaacggggg gttcgtgcac acagcccagc ttggagcgaa
     1501 cgacctacac cgaactgaga tacctacagc gtgagctatg agaaagcgcc acgcttcccg
     1561 aagggagaaa ggcggacagg tatccggtaa gcggcagggt cggaacagga gagcgcacga
     1621 gggagcttcc agggggaaac gcctggtatc tttatagtcc tgtcgggttt cgccacctct
     1681 gacttgagcg tcgatttttg tgatgctcgt caggggggcg gagcctatgg aaaaacgcca
     1741 gcaacgcggc ctttttacgg ttcctggcct tttgctggcc ttttgctcac atgttctttc
     1801 ctgcgttatc ccctgattct gtggataacc gtag
//
