# Supplementary material for: Modular cloning of multigene vectors for the baculovirus system and yeast
Source: bioRxiv preprint, doi:10.1101/2024.10.07.616927, version 2 (2025-01-08)
Supplement: Supplementary Data 1 [file 616927_file06.zip › pMB.006.gb]

LOCUS       pMB.006                 1831 bp    DNA     circular UNA 17-AUG-2024
DEFINITION  polH.
ACCESSION   urn.local...s-i3fc56n
VERSION     urn.local...s-i3fc56n
KEYWORDS    .
SOURCE      
  ORGANISM  .
FEATURES             Location/Qualifiers
     promoter        49..140
                     /gene="<i>polh </i>from<i> Autographa californica</i>"
                     /note="promoter for the baculovirus polyhedrin gene"
                     /label="polyhedrin promoter"
     misc_feature    complement(192..300)
                     /ApEinfo_fwdcolor="#66ccff"
                     /ApEinfo_revcolor="#66ccff"
                     /ApEinfo_graphicformat="arrow_data {{0 1 2 0 0 -1} {} 0}"
                     /label="CamR Terminator"
     CDS             complement(301..960)
                     /ApEinfo_fwdcolor="#0000FF"
                     /ApEinfo_revcolor="#0000FF"
                     /ApEinfo_graphicformat="arrow_data {{0 1 2 0 0 -1} {} 0}"
                     /label="CamR"
     promoter        complement(961..1065)
                     /ApEinfo_fwdcolor="#66CCFF"
                     /ApEinfo_revcolor="#66CCFF"
                     /ApEinfo_graphicformat="arrow_data {{0 1 2 0 0 -1} {} 0}"
                     /label="CamR Promoter"
     rep_origin      complement(1066..1829)
                     /ApEinfo_fwdcolor="#7F7F7F"
                     /ApEinfo_revcolor="#7F7F7F"
                     /ApEinfo_graphicformat="arrow_data {{0 1 2 0 0 -1} {} 0}"
                     /label="ColE1"
ORIGIN      
        1 tcggtctcaa acgctagtgg ttggctacat actccggaat attaatagat catggagata
       61 attaaaatga taaccatctc gcaaataaat aagtatttta ctgttttcgt aacagttttg
      121 taataaaaaa acctataaat attccggatt attcataccg tcccaccatc gggcgcggaa
      181 gatgagacca gaccaataaa aaacgcccgg cggcaaccga gcgttctgaa caaatccaga
      241 tggagttctg aggtcattac tggatctatc aacaggagtc caagcgagct cgatatcaaa
      301 ttacgccccg ccctgccact catcgcagta ctgttgtaat tcattaagca ttctgccgac
      361 atggaagcca tcacaaacgg catgatgaac ctgaatcgcc agcggcatca gcaccttgtc
      421 gccttgcgta taatatttgc ccatggtgaa aacgggggcg aagaagttgt ccatattggc
      481 cacgtttaaa tcaaaactgg tgaaactcac ccagggattg gctgaaacga aaaacatatt
      541 ctcaataaac cctttaggga aataggccag gttttcaccg taacacgcca catcttgcga
      601 atatatgtgt agaaactgcc ggaaatcgtc gtggtattca ctccagagcg atgaaaacgt
      661 ttcagtttgc tcatggaaaa cggtgtaaca agggtgaaca ctatcccata tcaccagctc
      721 accgtctttc attgccatac gaaattccgg atgagcattc atcaggcggg caagaatgtg
      781 aataaaggcc ggataaaact tgtgcttatt tttctttacg gtctttaaaa aggccgtaat
      841 atccagctga acggtctggt tataggtaca ttgagcaact gactgaaatg cctcaaaatg
      901 ttctttacga tgccattggg atatatcaac ggtggtatat ccagtgattt ttttctccat
      961 tttagcttcc ttagctcctg aaaatctcga taactcaaaa aatacgcccg gtagtgatct
     1021 tatttcatta tggtgaaagt tggaacctct tacgtgcccg atcaatcatg accaaaatcc
     1081 cttaacgtga gttttcgttc cactgagcgt cagaccccgt agaaaagatc aaaggatctt
     1141 cttgagatcc tttttttctg cgcgtaatct gctgcttgca aacaaaaaaa ccaccgctac
     1201 cagcggtggt ttgtttgccg gatcaagagc taccaactct ttttccgaag gtaactggct
     1261 tcagcagagc gcagatacca aatactgttc ttctagtgta gccgtagtta ggccaccact
     1321 tcaagaactc tgtagcaccg cctacatacc tcgctctgct aatcctgtta ccagtggctg
     1381 ctgccagtgg cgataagtcg tgtcttaccg ggttggactc aagacgatag ttaccggata
     1441 aggcgcagcg gtcgggctga acggggggtt cgtgcacaca gcccagcttg gagcgaacga
     1501 cctacaccga actgagatac ctacagcgtg agctatgaga aagcgccacg cttcccgaag
     1561 ggagaaaggc ggacaggtat ccggtaagcg gcagggtcgg aacaggagag cgcacgaggg
     1621 agcttccagg gggaaacgcc tggtatcttt atagtcctgt cgggtttcgc cacctctgac
     1681 ttgagcgtcg atttttgtga tgctcgtcag gggggcggag cctatggaaa aacgccagca
     1741 acgcggcctt tttacggttc ctggcctttt gctggccttt tgctcacatg ttctttcctg
     1801 cgttatcccc tgattctgtg gataaccgta g
//
