# Supplementary material for: Modular cloning of multigene vectors for the baculovirus system and yeast
Source: bioRxiv preprint, doi:10.1101/2024.10.07.616927, version 2 (2025-01-08)
Supplement: Supplementary Data 1 [file 616927_file06.zip › pMB.007.gb]

LOCUS       pMB.007                 1960 bp    DNA     circular UNA 17-AUG-2024
DEFINITION  HSV40.
ACCESSION   urn.local...1g-i3fcdaq
VERSION     urn.local...1g-i3fcdaq
KEYWORDS    .
SOURCE      
  ORGANISM  .
FEATURES             Location/Qualifiers
     polyA_signal    143..277
                     /note="SV40 polyadenylation signal"
                     /label="SV40 poly(A) signal"
     misc_feature    complement(321..429)
                     /ApEinfo_fwdcolor="#66ccff"
                     /ApEinfo_revcolor="#66ccff"
                     /ApEinfo_graphicformat="arrow_data {{0 1 2 0 0 -1} {} 0}"
                     /label="CamR Terminator"
     CDS             complement(430..1089)
                     /ApEinfo_fwdcolor="#0000FF"
                     /ApEinfo_revcolor="#0000FF"
                     /ApEinfo_graphicformat="arrow_data {{0 1 2 0 0 -1} {} 0}"
                     /label="CamR"
     promoter        complement(1090..1194)
                     /ApEinfo_fwdcolor="#66CCFF"
                     /ApEinfo_revcolor="#66CCFF"
                     /ApEinfo_graphicformat="arrow_data {{0 1 2 0 0 -1} {} 0}"
                     /label="CamR Promoter"
     rep_origin      complement(1195..1958)
                     /ApEinfo_fwdcolor="#7F7F7F"
                     /ApEinfo_revcolor="#7F7F7F"
                     /ApEinfo_graphicformat="arrow_data {{0 1 2 0 0 -1} {} 0}"
                     /label="ColE1"
ORIGIN      
        1 tcggtctcaa tcctaatgag tcgagaagta ctagaggatc ataatcagcc ataccacatt
       61 tgtagaggtt ttacttgctt taaaaaacct cccacacctc cccctgaacc tgaaacataa
      121 aatgaatgca attgttgttg ttaacttgtt tattgcagct tataatggtt acaaataaag
      181 caatagcatc acaaatttca caaataaagc atttttttca ctgcattcta gttgtggttt
      241 gtccaaactc atcaatgtat cttatcatgt ctggatctga tcactgatat cgcctaggag
      301 atccggggct gtgagaccag accaataaaa aacgcccggc ggcaaccgag cgttctgaac
      361 aaatccagat ggagttctga ggtcattact ggatctatca acaggagtcc aagcgagctc
      421 gatatcaaat tacgccccgc cctgccactc atcgcagtac tgttgtaatt cattaagcat
      481 tctgccgaca tggaagccat cacaaacggc atgatgaacc tgaatcgcca gcggcatcag
      541 caccttgtcg ccttgcgtat aatatttgcc catggtgaaa acgggggcga agaagttgtc
      601 catattggcc acgtttaaat caaaactggt gaaactcacc cagggattgg ctgaaacgaa
      661 aaacatattc tcaataaacc ctttagggaa ataggccagg ttttcaccgt aacacgccac
      721 atcttgcgaa tatatgtgta gaaactgccg gaaatcgtcg tggtattcac tccagagcga
      781 tgaaaacgtt tcagtttgct catggaaaac ggtgtaacaa gggtgaacac tatcccatat
      841 caccagctca ccgtctttca ttgccatacg aaattccgga tgagcattca tcaggcgggc
      901 aagaatgtga ataaaggccg gataaaactt gtgcttattt ttctttacgg tctttaaaaa
      961 ggccgtaata tccagctgaa cggtctggtt ataggtacat tgagcaactg actgaaatgc
     1021 ctcaaaatgt tctttacgat gccattggga tatatcaacg gtggtatatc cagtgatttt
     1081 tttctccatt ttagcttcct tagctcctga aaatctcgat aactcaaaaa atacgcccgg
     1141 tagtgatctt atttcattat ggtgaaagtt ggaacctctt acgtgcccga tcaatcatga
     1201 ccaaaatccc ttaacgtgag ttttcgttcc actgagcgtc agaccccgta gaaaagatca
     1261 aaggatcttc ttgagatcct ttttttctgc gcgtaatctg ctgcttgcaa acaaaaaaac
     1321 caccgctacc agcggtggtt tgtttgccgg atcaagagct accaactctt tttccgaagg
     1381 taactggctt cagcagagcg cagataccaa atactgttct tctagtgtag ccgtagttag
     1441 gccaccactt caagaactct gtagcaccgc ctacatacct cgctctgcta atcctgttac
     1501 cagtggctgc tgccagtggc gataagtcgt gtcttaccgg gttggactca agacgatagt
     1561 taccggataa ggcgcagcgg tcgggctgaa cggggggttc gtgcacacag cccagcttgg
     1621 agcgaacgac ctacaccgaa ctgagatacc tacagcgtga gctatgagaa agcgccacgc
     1681 ttcccgaagg gagaaaggcg gacaggtatc cggtaagcgg cagggtcgga acaggagagc
     1741 gcacgaggga gcttccaggg ggaaacgcct ggtatcttta tagtcctgtc gggtttcgcc
     1801 acctctgact tgagcgtcga tttttgtgat gctcgtcagg ggggcggagc ctatggaaaa
     1861 acgccagcaa cgcggccttt ttacggttcc tggccttttg ctggcctttt gctcacatgt
     1921 tctttcctgc gttatcccct gattctgtgg ataaccgtag
//
