# Supplementary material for: Modular cloning of multigene vectors for the baculovirus system and yeast
Source: bioRxiv preprint, doi:10.1101/2024.10.07.616927, version 2 (2025-01-08)
Supplement: Supplementary Data 1 [file 616927_file06.zip › pMB.008.gb]

LOCUS       pMB.008                 1960 bp    DNA     circular SYN 11-AUG-2024
DEFINITION  HSV40.
ACCESSION   T0002_25
KEYWORDS    .
SOURCE      
  ORGANISM  .
COMMENT     Annotated with pLannotate v1.2.2.
FEATURES             Location/Qualifiers
     rep_origin      1..589
                     /note="pLannotate"
                     /database="snapgene"
                     /identity="99.8"
                     /match_length="100.0"
                     /fragment="False"
                     /other="rep_origin"
                     /label="ori"
     polyA_signal    833..967
                     /note="pLannotate"
                     /database="snapgene"
                     /identity="100.0"
                     /match_length="100.0"
                     /fragment="False"
                     /other="polyA_signal"
                     /label="SV40 poly(A) signal"
     misc_feature    complement(1011..1119)
                     /created_by="nicolas"
                     /modified_by="nicolas"
                     /label="CamR Terminator"
     CDS             complement(1123..1779)
                     /note="pLannotate"
                     /database="swissprot"
                     /identity="100.0"
                     /match_length="100.0"
                     /fragment="False"
                     /other="CDS"
                     /label="cat"
     promoter        complement(1780..1877)
                     /note="pLannotate"
                     /database="snapgene"
                     /identity="100.0"
                     /match_length="95.1"
                     /fragment="False"
                     /other="promoter"
                     /label="cat promoter"
ORIGIN      
        1 ttgagatcct ttttttctgc gcgtaatctg ctgcttgcaa acaaaaaaac caccgctacc
       61 agcggtggtt tgtttgccgg atcaagagct accaactctt tttccgaagg taactggctt
      121 cagcagagcg cagataccaa atactgttct tctagtgtag ccgtagttag gccaccactt
      181 caagaactct gtagcaccgc ctacatacct cgctctgcta atcctgttac cagtggctgc
      241 tgccagtggc gataagtcgt gtcttaccgg gttggactca agacgatagt taccggataa
      301 ggcgcagcgg tcgggctgaa cggggggttc gtgcacacag cccagcttgg agcgaacgac
      361 ctacaccgaa ctgagatacc tacagcgtga gctatgagaa agcgccacgc ttcccgaagg
      421 gagaaaggcg gacaggtatc cggtaagcgg cagggtcgga acaggagagc gcacgaggga
      481 gcttccaggg ggaaacgcct ggtatcttta tagtcctgtc gggtttcgcc acctctgact
      541 tgagcgtcga tttttgtgat gctcgtcagg ggggcggagc ctatggaaaa acgccagcaa
      601 cgcggccttt ttacggttcc tggccttttg ctggcctttt gctcacatgt tctttcctgc
      661 gttatcccct gattctgtgg ataaccgtag tcggtctcat ggctaatgag tcgagaagta
      721 ctagaggatc ataatcagcc ataccacatt tgtagaggtt ttacttgctt taaaaaacct
      781 cccacacctc cccctgaacc tgaaacataa aatgaatgca attgttgttg ttaacttgtt
      841 tattgcagct tataatggtt acaaataaag caatagcatc acaaatttca caaataaagc
      901 atttttttca ctgcattcta gttgtggttt gtccaaactc atcaatgtat cttatcatgt
      961 ctggatctga tcactgatat cgcctaggag atccggggct gtgagaccag accaataaaa
     1021 aacgcccggc ggcaaccgag cgttctgaac aaatccagat ggagttctga ggtcattact
     1081 ggatctatca acaggagtcc aagcgagctc gatatcaaat tacgccccgc cctgccactc
     1141 atcgcagtac tgttgtaatt cattaagcat tctgccgaca tggaagccat cacaaacggc
     1201 atgatgaacc tgaatcgcca gcggcatcag caccttgtcg ccttgcgtat aatatttgcc
     1261 catggtgaaa acgggggcga agaagttgtc catattggcc acgtttaaat caaaactggt
     1321 gaaactcacc cagggattgg ctgaaacgaa aaacatattc tcaataaacc ctttagggaa
     1381 ataggccagg ttttcaccgt aacacgccac atcttgcgaa tatatgtgta gaaactgccg
     1441 gaaatcgtcg tggtattcac tccagagcga tgaaaacgtt tcagtttgct catggaaaac
     1501 ggtgtaacaa gggtgaacac tatcccatat caccagctca ccgtctttca ttgccatacg
     1561 aaattccgga tgagcattca tcaggcgggc aagaatgtga ataaaggccg gataaaactt
     1621 gtgcttattt ttctttacgg tctttaaaaa ggccgtaata tccagctgaa cggtctggtt
     1681 ataggtacat tgagcaactg actgaaatgc ctcaaaatgt tctttacgat gccattggga
     1741 tatatcaacg gtggtatatc cagtgatttt tttctccatt ttagcttcct tagctcctga
     1801 aaatctcgat aactcaaaaa atacgcccgg tagtgatctt atttcattat ggtgaaagtt
     1861 ggaacctctt acgtgcccga tcaatcatga ccaaaatccc ttaacgtgag ttttcgttcc
     1921 actgagcgtc agaccccgta gaaaagatca aaggatcttc
//
