# Supplementary material for: Modular cloning of multigene vectors for the baculovirus system and yeast
Source: bioRxiv preprint, doi:10.1101/2024.10.07.616927, version 2 (2025-01-08)
Supplement: Supplementary Data 1 [file 616927_file06.zip › pMB.BIG1a.gb]

LOCUS       pMB.BIG1a               5860 bp    DNA     circular SYN 26-SEP-2024
DEFINITION  pMB.BIG1a.
ACCESSION   pMB.BIG1a
VERSION     pMB.BIG1a
KEYWORDS    .
SOURCE      
  ORGANISM  .
COMMENT     Annotated with pLannotate v1.2.2.
FEATURES             Location/Qualifiers
     rep_origin      1..589
                     /note="pLannotate"
                     /database="snapgene"
                     /identity="100.0"
                     /match_length="100.0"
                     /fragment="False"
                     /other="rep_origin"
                     /label="ori"
     misc_feature    complement(775..824)
                     /note="pLannotate"
                     /database="snapgene"
                     /identity="100.0"
                     /match_length="35.5"
                     /fragment="True"
                     /other="misc_feature"
                     /label="bom (fragment)"
     mobile_element  complement(892..1116)
                     /note="pLannotate"
                     /database="snapgene"
                     /identity="100.0"
                     /match_length="100.0"
                     /fragment="False"
                     /other="mobile_element"
                     /label="Tn7R"
     CDS             complement(1183..1716)
                     /note="pLannotate"
                     /database="snapgene"
                     /identity="99.6"
                     /match_length="100.0"
                     /fragment="False"
                     /other="CDS"
                     /label="GmR"
     promoter        complement(1905..1933)
                     /note="pLannotate"
                     /database="snapgene"
                     /identity="100.0"
                     /match_length="100.0"
                     /fragment="False"
                     /other="promoter"
                     /label="Pc promoter"
     CDS             complement(1911..2231)
                     /note="pLannotate"
                     /database="swissprot"
                     /identity="99.1"
                     /match_length="81.7"
                     /fragment="True"
                     /other="CDS"
                     /label="YPR2_ECOLX (fragment)"
     mobile_element  complement(2716..2881)
                     /note="pLannotate"
                     /database="snapgene"
                     /identity="100.0"
                     /match_length="100.0"
                     /fragment="False"
                     /other="mobile_element"
                     /label="Tn7L"
     CDS             complement(3176..3256)
                     /note="pLannotate"
                     /database="swissprot"
                     /identity="100.0"
                     /match_length="8.0"
                     /fragment="True"
                     /other="CDS"
                     /label="int (fragment)"
     CDS             3342..3398
                     /note="pLannotate"
                     /database="snapgene"
                     /identity="96.5"
                     /match_length="10.7"
                     /fragment="True"
                     /other="CDS"
                     /label="GmR (fragment)"
     CDS             3405..4196
                     /note="pLannotate"
                     /database="snapgene"
                     /identity="100.0"
                     /match_length="100.0"
                     /fragment="False"
                     /other="CDS"
                     /label="SmR"
     rep_origin      4243..4698
                     /note="pLannotate"
                     /database="snapgene"
                     /identity="100.0"
                     /match_length="100.0"
                     /fragment="False"
                     /other="rep_origin"
                     /label="f1 ori"
     promoter        4725..4829
                     /note="pLannotate"
                     /database="snapgene"
                     /identity="100.0"
                     /match_length="100.0"
                     /fragment="False"
                     /other="promoter"
                     /label="AmpR promoter"
     CDS             4830..5690
                     /note="pLannotate"
                     /database="snapgene"
                     /identity="99.7"
                     /match_length="100.0"
                     /fragment="False"
                     /other="CDS"
                     /label="AmpR"
ORIGIN      
        1 ttgagatcct ttttttctgc gcgtaatctg ctgcttgcaa acaaaaaaac caccgctacc
       61 agcggtggtt tgtttgccgg atcaagagct accaactctt tttccgaagg taactggctt
      121 cagcagagcg cagataccaa atactgtcct tctagtgtag ccgtagttag gccaccactt
      181 caagaactct gtagcaccgc ctacatacct cgctctgcta atcctgttac cagtggctgc
      241 tgccagtggc gataagtcgt gtcttaccgg gttggactca agacgatagt taccggataa
      301 ggcgcagcgg tcgggctgaa cggggggttc gtgcacacag cccagcttgg agcgaacgac
      361 ctacaccgaa ctgagatacc tacagcgtga gctatgagaa agcgccacgc ttcccgaagg
      421 gagaaaggcg gacaggtatc cggtaagcgg cagggtcgga acaggagagc gcacgaggga
      481 gcttccaggg ggaaacgcct ggtatcttta tagtcctgtc gggtttcgcc acctctgact
      541 tgagcgtcga tttttgtgat gctcgtcagg ggggcggagc ctatggaaaa acgccagcaa
      601 cgcggccttt ttacggttcc tggccttttg ctggcctttt gctcacatgt tctttcctgc
      661 gttatcccct gattctgtgg ataaccgtat taccgccttt gagtgagctg ataccgctcg
      721 ccgcagccga acgaccgagc gcagcgagtc agtgagcgag gaagcggaag agcgcctgat
      781 gcggtatttt ctccttacgc atctgtgcgg tatttcacac cgcagaccag ccgcgtaacc
      841 tggcaaaatc ggttacggtt gagtaataaa tggatgccct gcgtaagcgg gtgtgggcgg
      901 acaataaagt cttaaactga acaaaataga tctaaactat gacaataaag tcttaaacta
      961 gacagaatag ttgtaaactg aaatcagtcc agttatgctg tgaaaaagca tactggactt
     1021 ttgttatggc taaagcaaac tcttcatttt ctgaagtgca aattgcccgt cgtattaaag
     1081 aggggcgtgg ccaagggcat ggtaaagact atattcgcgg cgttgtgaca atttaccgaa
     1141 caactccgcg gccgggaagc cgatctcggc ttgaacgaat tgttaggtgg cggtacttgg
     1201 gtcgatatca aagtgcatca cttcttcccg tatgcccaac tttgtataga gagccactgc
     1261 gggatcgtca ccgtaatctg cttgcacgta gatcacataa gcaccaagcg cgttggcctc
     1321 atgcttgagg agattgatga gcgcggtggc aatgccctgc ctccggtgct cgccggagac
     1381 tgcgagatca tagatataga tctcactacg cggctgctca aacttgggca gaacgtaagc
     1441 cgcgagagcg ccaacaaccg cttcttggtc gaaggcagca agcgcgatga atgtcttact
     1501 acggagcaag ttcccgaggt aatcggagtc cggctgatgt tgggagtagg tggctacgtc
     1561 gccgaactca cgaccgaaaa gatcaagagc agcccgcatg gatttgactt ggtcagggcc
     1621 gagcctacat gtgcgaatga tgcccatact tgagccacct aactttgttt tagggcgact
     1681 gccctgctgc gtaacatcgt tgctgctgcg taacatcgtt gctgctccat aacatcaaac
     1741 atcgacccac ggcgtaacgc gcttgctgct tggatgcccg aggcatagac tgtacaaaaa
     1801 aacagtcata acaagccatg aaaaccgcca ctgcgccgtt accaccgctg cgttcggtca
     1861 aggttctgga ccagttgcgt gagcgcatac gctacttgca ttacagttta cgaaccgaac
     1921 aggcttatgt caactgggtt cgtgccttca tccgtttcca cggtgtgcgt cacccggcaa
     1981 ccttgggcag cagcgaagtc gaggcatttc tgtcctggct ggcgaacgag cgcaaggttt
     2041 cggactccac gcatcgtcag gcattggcgg ccttgctgtt cttctacggc aaggtgctgt
     2101 gcacggatct gccctggctt caggagatcg gaagacctcg gccgtcgcgg cgcttgccgg
     2161 tggtgctgac cccggatgaa gtggttcgca tcctcggttt tctggaaggc gagcatcgtt
     2221 tgttcgccca ggactctagc tatagttccc tgaattcgca tctagagttt aaacgctcta
     2281 tggtctaaag tttctgatga gacgtggtag agccacaaac agccggtaca agcaacgatc
     2341 tccaggacca tctgaatcat gcgcggatga cacgaactca cgacggcgat cacagacatt
     2401 aacccacagt acagacactg cgacaacgtg gcaattcgtc gcaatacaac gactagagat
     2461 ctatgtgagg atcctaactc gagatcgagc tggaaatctg ctcgtcagtg gtgctcacac
     2521 tgacgaatca tgtacagatc ataccgatga ctgcctggcg actcacaact aagcaagaca
     2581 gccggaacca gcgccggcga acaccactgc atatatggca tatcacaaca gtccacgtct
     2641 caagcaaaac tatatctcaa tcggggttta aacgttacag agatgttacg aaccactagt
     2701 gcactgcagt acatcaacca gataagtgaa atctagttcc aaactatttt gtcattttta
     2761 attttcgtat tagcttacga cgctacaccc agttcccatc tattttgtca ctcttcccta
     2821 aataatcctt aaaaactcca tttccacccc tcccagttcc caactatttt gtccgcccac
     2881 agcggggcat ttttcttcct gttatgtttt taatcaaaca tcctgccaac tccatgtgac
     2941 aaaccgtcat cttcggctac tttttctctg tcacagaatg aaaatttttc tgtcatctct
     3001 tcgttattaa tgtttgtaat tgactgaata tcaacgctta tttgcagcct gaactgggag
     3061 gcagaataaa tgatcatatc gtcaattatt acctccacgg ggagagcctg agcaaactgg
     3121 cctcaggcat ttgagaagca cacggtcaca ctgcttccgg tagtcaataa accggtaagt
     3181 agcgtatgcg ctcacgcaac tggtccagaa ccttgaccga acgcagcggt ggtaacggcg
     3241 cagtggcggt tttcatggct tgttatgact gtttttttgg ggtacagtct atgcctcggg
     3301 catccaagca gcaagcgcgt tacgccgtgg gtcgatgttt gatgttatgg agcagcaacg
     3361 atgttacgca gcagggcagt cgccctaaaa caaagttaaa catcatgagg gaagcggtga
     3421 tcgccgaagt atcgactcaa ctatcagagg tagttggcgt catcgagcgc catctcgaac
     3481 cgacgttgct ggccgtacat ttgtacggct ccgcagtgga tggcggcctg aagccacaca
     3541 gtgatattga tttgctggtt acggtgaccg taaggcttga tgaaacaacg cggcgagctt
     3601 tgatcaacga ccttttggaa acttcggctt cccctggaga gagcgagatt ctccgcgctg
     3661 tagaagtcac cattgttgtg cacgacgaca tcattccgtg gcgttatcca gctaagcgcg
     3721 aactgcaatt tggagaatgg cagcgcaatg acattcttgc aggtatcttc gagccagcca
     3781 cgatcgacat tgatctggct atcttgctga caaaagcaag agaacatagc gttgccttgg
     3841 taggtccagc ggcggaggaa ctctttgatc cggttcctga acaggatcta tttgaggcgc
     3901 taaatgaaac cttaacgcta tggaactcgc cgcccgactg ggctggcgat gagcgaaatg
     3961 tagtgcttac gttgtcccgc atttggtaca gcgcagtaac cggcaaaatc gcgccgaagg
     4021 atgtcgctgc cgactgggca atggagcgcc tgccggccca gtatcagccc gtcatacttg
     4081 aagctagaca ggcttatctt ggacaagaag aagatcgctt ggcctcgcgc gcagatcagt
     4141 tggaagaatt tgtccactac gtgaaaggcg agatcaccaa ggtagtcggc aaataatgtc
     4201 taacaattcg ttcaagccga cggattggcg aatggggggn nnnnnnnnnn nnnnnnnnnn
     4261 nnnnnnnnnn nnnnnnnnnn nnnnnnnnnn nnnnnnnnnn nnnnnnnnnn nnnnnnnnnn
     4321 nnnnnnnnnn nnnnnnnnnn nnnnnnnnnn nnnnnnnnnn nnnnnncnnn nnnnnnnnnn
     4381 nnnnnnnnnn nnnnnnnnnn nnnnnnnnnn nnnnnnnnnn nnnnnnnnnn nnnnnnnnnn
     4441 nnnnnnnnnn nnnnnnnnan nnnnnnnnnn nnnnnnnnnn nnnnnnnnnn nnnnnnnnnn
     4501 nnnnnnnncc tttgacgttg gagtccacgt tctttnnnnn nnnnnnnnnn nnnnnnnnnn
     4561 nnnnnnnnnn nnaccctatc tcggtctatt cttttgattt ataagggatt ttgccgattt
     4621 cggcctattg gttaaaaaat gagctgattt aacaaaaatt taacgcgaat tttaacaaaa
     4681 tattaacgtt tacaatttca ggtggcactt ttcggggaaa tgtgcgcgga acccctattt
     4741 gtttattttt ctaaatacat tcaaatatgt atccgctcat gagacaataa ccctgataaa
     4801 tgcttcaata atattgaaaa aggaagagta tgagtattca acatttccgt gtcgccctta
     4861 ttcccttttt tgcggcattt tgccttcctg tttttgctca cccagaaacg ctggtgaaag
     4921 taaaagatgc tgaagatcag ttgggtgcac gagtgggtta catcgaactg gatctcaaca
     4981 gcggtaagat ccttgagagt tttcgccccg aagaacgttt tccaatgatg agcactttta
     5041 aagttctgct atgtggcgcg gtattatccc gtattgacgc cgggcaagag caactcggtc
     5101 gccgcataca ctattctcag aatgacttgg ttgagtactc accagtcaca gaaaagcatc
     5161 ttacggatgg catgacagta agagaattat gcagtgctgc cataaccatg agtgataaca
     5221 ctgcggccaa cttacttctg acaacgatcg gaggaccgaa ggagctaacc gcttttttgc
     5281 acaacatggg ggatcatgta actcgccttg atcgttggga accggagctg aatgaagcca
     5341 taccaaacga cgagcgtgac accacgatgc ctgtagcaat ggcaacaacg ttgcgcaaac
     5401 tattaactgg cgaactactt actctagctt cccggcaaca attaatagac tggatggagg
     5461 cggataaagt tgcaggacca cttctgcgct cggcccttcc ggctggctgg tttattgctg
     5521 ataaatctgg agccggtgag cgtggttctc gcggtatcat tgcagcactg gggccagatg
     5581 gtaagccctc ccgtatcgta gttatctaca cgacggggag tcaggcaact atggatgaac
     5641 gaaatagaca gatcgctgag ataggtgcct cactgattaa gcattggtaa ctgtcagacc
     5701 aagtttactc atatatactt tagattgatt taaaacttca tttttaattt aaaaggatct
     5761 aggtgaagat cctttttgat aatctcatga ccaaaatccc ttaacgtgag ttttcgttcc
     5821 actgagcgtc agaccccgta gaaaagatca aaggatcttc
//
