# Supplementary material for: Modular cloning of multigene vectors for the baculovirus system and yeast
Source: bioRxiv preprint, doi:10.1101/2024.10.07.616927, version 2 (2025-01-08)
Supplement: Supplementary Data 1 [file 616927_file06.zip › pMB.BIG1b.gb]

LOCUS       pMB.BIG1b               5860 bp    DNA     circular SYN 26-SEP-2024
DEFINITION  pMB.BIG1b.
ACCESSION   pMB.BIG1b
VERSION     pMB.BIG1b
KEYWORDS    .
SOURCE      
  ORGANISM  .
COMMENT     Annotated with pLannotate v1.2.2.
FEATURES             Location/Qualifiers
     rep_origin      1..589
                     /note="pLannotate"
                     /database="snapgene"
                     /identity="100.0"
                     /match_length="100.0"
                     /fragment="False"
                     /other="rep_origin"
                     /label="ori"
     misc_feature    complement(775..824)
                     /note="pLannotate"
                     /database="snapgene"
                     /identity="100.0"
                     /match_length="35.5"
                     /fragment="True"
                     /other="misc_feature"
                     /label="bom (fragment)"
     mobile_element  complement(892..1116)
                     /note="pLannotate"
                     /database="snapgene"
                     /identity="100.0"
                     /match_length="100.0"
                     /fragment="False"
                     /other="mobile_element"
                     /label="Tn7R"
     CDS             complement(1183..1716)
                     /note="pLannotate"
                     /database="snapgene"
                     /identity="99.6"
                     /match_length="100.0"
                     /fragment="False"
                     /other="CDS"
                     /label="GmR"
     promoter        complement(1905..1933)
                     /note="pLannotate"
                     /database="snapgene"
                     /identity="100.0"
                     /match_length="100.0"
                     /fragment="False"
                     /other="promoter"
                     /label="Pc promoter"
     CDS             complement(1911..2231)
                     /note="pLannotate"
                     /database="swissprot"
                     /identity="99.1"
                     /match_length="81.7"
                     /fragment="True"
                     /other="CDS"
                     /label="YPR2_ECOLX (fragment)"
     mobile_element  complement(2716..2881)
                     /note="pLannotate"
                     /database="snapgene"
                     /identity="100.0"
                     /match_length="100.0"
                     /fragment="False"
                     /other="mobile_element"
                     /label="Tn7L"
     CDS             complement(3176..3256)
                     /note="pLannotate"
                     /database="swissprot"
                     /identity="100.0"
                     /match_length="8.0"
                     /fragment="True"
                     /other="CDS"
                     /label="int (fragment)"
     CDS             3342..3398
                     /note="pLannotate"
                     /database="snapgene"
                     /identity="96.5"
                     /match_length="10.7"
                     /fragment="True"
                     /other="CDS"
                     /label="GmR (fragment)"
     CDS             3405..4196
                     /note="pLannotate"
                     /database="snapgene"
                     /identity="100.0"
                     /match_length="100.0"
                     /fragment="False"
                     /other="CDS"
                     /label="SmR"
     rep_origin      4243..4698
                     /note="pLannotate"
                     /database="snapgene"
                     /identity="100.0"
                     /match_length="100.0"
                     /fragment="False"
                     /other="rep_origin"
                     /label="f1 ori"
     promoter        4725..4829
                     /note="pLannotate"
                     /database="snapgene"
                     /identity="100.0"
                     /match_length="100.0"
                     /fragment="False"
                     /other="promoter"
                     /label="AmpR promoter"
     CDS             4830..5690
                     /note="pLannotate"
                     /database="snapgene"
                     /identity="99.7"
                     /match_length="100.0"
                     /fragment="False"
                     /other="CDS"
                     /label="AmpR"
ORIGIN      
        1 ttgagatcct ttttttctgc gcgtaatctg ctgcttgcaa acaaaaaaac caccgctacc
       61 agcggtggtt tgtttgccgg atcaagagct accaactctt tttccgaagg taactggctt
      121 cagcagagcg cagataccaa atactgtcct tctagtgtag ccgtagttag gccaccactt
      181 caagaactct gtagcaccgc ctacatacct cgctctgcta atcctgttac cagtggctgc
      241 tgccagtggc gataagtcgt gtcttaccgg gttggactca agacgatagt taccggataa
      301 ggcgcagcgg tcgggctgaa cggggggttc gtgcacacag cccagcttgg agcgaacgac
      361 ctacaccgaa ctgagatacc tacagcgtga gctatgagaa agcgccacgc ttcccgaagg
      421 gagaaaggcg gacaggtatc cggtaagcgg cagggtcgga acaggagagc gcacgaggga
      481 gcttccaggg ggaaacgcct ggtatcttta tagtcctgtc gggtttcgcc acctctgact
      541 tgagcgtcga tttttgtgat gctcgtcagg ggggcggagc ctatggaaaa acgccagcaa
      601 cgcggccttt ttacggttcc tggccttttg ctggcctttt gctcacatgt tctttcctgc
      661 gttatcccct gattctgtgg ataaccgtat taccgccttt gagtgagctg ataccgctcg
      721 ccgcagccga acgaccgagc gcagcgagtc agtgagcgag gaagcggaag agcgcctgat
      781 gcggtatttt ctccttacgc atctgtgcgg tatttcacac cgcagaccag ccgcgtaacc
      841 tggcaaaatc ggttacggtt gagtaataaa tggatgccct gcgtaagcgg gtgtgggcgg
      901 acaataaagt cttaaactga acaaaataga tctaaactat gacaataaag tcttaaacta
      961 gacagaatag ttgtaaactg aaatcagtcc agttatgctg tgaaaaagca tactggactt
     1021 ttgttatggc taaagcaaac tcttcatttt ctgaagtgca aattgcccgt cgtattaaag
     1081 aggggcgtgg ccaagggcat ggtaaagact atattcgcgg cgttgtgaca atttaccgaa
     1141 caactccgcg gccgggaagc cgatctcggc ttgaacgaat tgttaggtgg cggtacttgg
     1201 gtcgatatca aagtgcatca cttcttcccg tatgcccaac tttgtataga gagccactgc
     1261 gggatcgtca ccgtaatctg cttgcacgta gatcacataa gcaccaagcg cgttggcctc
     1321 atgcttgagg agattgatga gcgcggtggc aatgccctgc ctccggtgct cgccggagac
     1381 tgcgagatca tagatataga tctcactacg cggctgctca aacttgggca gaacgtaagc
     1441 cgcgagagcg ccaacaaccg cttcttggtc gaaggcagca agcgcgatga atgtcttact
     1501 acggagcaag ttcccgaggt aatcggagtc cggctgatgt tgggagtagg tggctacgtc
     1561 gccgaactca cgaccgaaaa gatcaagagc agcccgcatg gatttgactt ggtcagggcc
     1621 gagcctacat gtgcgaatga tgcccatact tgagccacct aactttgttt tagggcgact
     1681 gccctgctgc gtaacatcgt tgctgctgcg taacatcgtt gctgctccat aacatcaaac
     1741 atcgacccac ggcgtaacgc gcttgctgct tggatgcccg aggcatagac tgtacaaaaa
     1801 aacagtcata acaagccatg aaaaccgcca ctgcgccgtt accaccgctg cgttcggtca
     1861 aggttctgga ccagttgcgt gagcgcatac gctacttgca ttacagttta cgaaccgaac
     1921 aggcttatgt caactgggtt cgtgccttca tccgtttcca cggtgtgcgt cacccggcaa
     1981 ccttgggcag cagcgaagtc gaggcatttc tgtcctggct ggcgaacgag cgcaaggttt
     2041 cggactccac gcatcgtcag gcattggcgg ccttgctgtt cttctacggc aaggtgctgt
     2101 gcacggatct gccctggctt caggagatcg gaagacctcg gccgtcgcgg cgcttgccgg
     2161 tggtgctgac cccggatgaa gtggttcgca tcctcggttt tctggaaggc gagcatcgtt
     2221 tgttcgccca ggactctagc tatagttccc tgaattcgca tctagagttt aaactatatc
     2281 tcaatcgggg tttctgatga gacgtggtag agccacaaac agccggtaca agcaacgatc
     2341 tccaggacca tctgaatcat gcgcggatga cacgaactca cgacggcgat cacagacatt
     2401 aacccacagt acagacactg cgacaacgtg gcaattcgtc gcaatacaac gactagagat
     2461 ctatgtgagg atcctaactc gagatcgagc tggaaatctg ctcgtcagtg gtgctcacac
     2521 tgacgaatca tgtacagatc ataccgatga ctgcctggcg actcacaact aagcaagaca
     2581 gccggaacca gcgccggcga acaccactgc atatatggca tatcacaaca gtccacgtct
     2641 caagcaaaac tggatactat tgcacgttta aacgttacag agatgttacg aaccactagt
     2701 gcactgcagt acatcaacca gataagtgaa atctagttcc aaactatttt gtcattttta
     2761 attttcgtat tagcttacga cgctacaccc agttcccatc tattttgtca ctcttcccta
     2821 aataatcctt aaaaactcca tttccacccc tcccagttcc caactatttt gtccgcccac
     2881 agcggggcat ttttcttcct gttatgtttt taatcaaaca tcctgccaac tccatgtgac
     2941 aaaccgtcat cttcggctac tttttctctg tcacagaatg aaaatttttc tgtcatctct
     3001 tcgttattaa tgtttgtaat tgactgaata tcaacgctta tttgcagcct gaactgggag
     3061 gcagaataaa tgatcatatc gtcaattatt acctccacgg ggagagcctg agcaaactgg
     3121 cctcaggcat ttgagaagca cacggtcaca ctgcttccgg tagtcaataa accggtaagt
     3181 agcgtatgcg ctcacgcaac tggtccagaa ccttgaccga acgcagcggt ggtaacggcg
     3241 cagtggcggt tttcatggct tgttatgact gtttttttgg ggtacagtct atgcctcggg
     3301 catccaagca gcaagcgcgt tacgccgtgg gtcgatgttt gatgttatgg agcagcaacg
     3361 atgttacgca gcagggcagt cgccctaaaa caaagttaaa catcatgagg gaagcggtga
     3421 tcgccgaagt atcgactcaa ctatcagagg tagttggcgt catcgagcgc catctcgaac
     3481 cgacgttgct ggccgtacat ttgtacggct ccgcagtgga tggcggcctg aagccacaca
     3541 gtgatattga tttgctggtt acggtgaccg taaggcttga tgaaacaacg cggcgagctt
     3601 tgatcaacga ccttttggaa acttcggctt cccctggaga gagcgagatt ctccgcgctg
     3661 tagaagtcac cattgttgtg cacgacgaca tcattccgtg gcgttatcca gctaagcgcg
     3721 aactgcaatt tggagaatgg cagcgcaatg acattcttgc aggtatcttc gagccagcca
     3781 cgatcgacat tgatctggct atcttgctga caaaagcaag agaacatagc gttgccttgg
     3841 taggtccagc ggcggaggaa ctctttgatc cggttcctga acaggatcta tttgaggcgc
     3901 taaatgaaac cttaacgcta tggaactcgc cgcccgactg ggctggcgat gagcgaaatg
     3961 tagtgcttac gttgtcccgc atttggtaca gcgcagtaac cggcaaaatc gcgccgaagg
     4021 atgtcgctgc cgactgggca atggagcgcc tgccggccca gtatcagccc gtcatacttg
     4081 aagctagaca ggcttatctt ggacaagaag aagatcgctt ggcctcgcgc gcagatcagt
     4141 tggaagaatt tgtccactac gtgaaaggcg agatcaccaa ggtagtcggc aaataatgtc
     4201 taacaattcg ttcaagccga cggattggcg aatggggggn nnnnnnnnnn nnnnnnnnnn
     4261 nnnnnnnnnn nnnnnnnnnn nnnnnnnnnn nnnnnnnnnn nnnnnnnnnn nnnnnnnnnn
     4321 nnnnnnnnnn nnnnnnnnnn nnnnnnnnnn nnnnnnnnnn nnnnnncnnn nnnnnnnnnn
     4381 nnnnnnnnnn nnnnnnnnnn nnnnnnnnnn nnnnnnnnnn nnnnnnnnnn nnnnnnnnnn
     4441 nnnnnnnnnn nnnnnnnnan nnnnnnnnnn nnnnnnnnnn nnnnnnnnnn nnnnnnnnnn
     4501 nnnnnnnncc tttgacgttg gagtccacgt tctttnnnnn nnnnnnnnnn nnnnnnnnnn
     4561 nnnnnnnnnn nnaccctatc tcggtctatt cttttgattt ataagggatt ttgccgattt
     4621 cggcctattg gttaaaaaat gagctgattt aacaaaaatt taacgcgaat tttaacaaaa
     4681 tattaacgtt tacaatttca ggtggcactt ttcggggaaa tgtgcgcgga acccctattt
     4741 gtttattttt ctaaatacat tcaaatatgt atccgctcat gagacaataa ccctgataaa
     4801 tgcttcaata atattgaaaa aggaagagta tgagtattca acatttccgt gtcgccctta
     4861 ttcccttttt tgcggcattt tgccttcctg tttttgctca cccagaaacg ctggtgaaag
     4921 taaaagatgc tgaagatcag ttgggtgcac gagtgggtta catcgaactg gatctcaaca
     4981 gcggtaagat ccttgagagt tttcgccccg aagaacgttt tccaatgatg agcactttta
     5041 aagttctgct atgtggcgcg gtattatccc gtattgacgc cgggcaagag caactcggtc
     5101 gccgcataca ctattctcag aatgacttgg ttgagtactc accagtcaca gaaaagcatc
     5161 ttacggatgg catgacagta agagaattat gcagtgctgc cataaccatg agtgataaca
     5221 ctgcggccaa cttacttctg acaacgatcg gaggaccgaa ggagctaacc gcttttttgc
     5281 acaacatggg ggatcatgta actcgccttg atcgttggga accggagctg aatgaagcca
     5341 taccaaacga cgagcgtgac accacgatgc ctgtagcaat ggcaacaacg ttgcgcaaac
     5401 tattaactgg cgaactactt actctagctt cccggcaaca attaatagac tggatggagg
     5461 cggataaagt tgcaggacca cttctgcgct cggcccttcc ggctggctgg tttattgctg
     5521 ataaatctgg agccggtgag cgtggttctc gcggtatcat tgcagcactg gggccagatg
     5581 gtaagccctc ccgtatcgta gttatctaca cgacggggag tcaggcaact atggatgaac
     5641 gaaatagaca gatcgctgag ataggtgcct cactgattaa gcattggtaa ctgtcagacc
     5701 aagtttactc atatatactt tagattgatt taaaacttca tttttaattt aaaaggatct
     5761 aggtgaagat cctttttgat aatctcatga ccaaaatccc ttaacgtgag ttttcgttcc
     5821 actgagcgtc agaccccgta gaaaagatca aaggatcttc
//
