# Supplementary material for: Modular cloning of multigene vectors for the baculovirus system and yeast
Source: bioRxiv preprint, doi:10.1101/2024.10.07.616927, version 2 (2025-01-08)
Supplement: Supplementary Data 1 [file 616927_file06.zip › pMB.BIG1c.gb]

LOCUS       pMB.BIG1c               5860 bp    DNA     circular SYN 26-SEP-2024
DEFINITION  pMB.BIG1c.
ACCESSION   pMB.BIG1c
VERSION     pMB.BIG1c
KEYWORDS    .
SOURCE      
  ORGANISM  .
COMMENT     Annotated with pLannotate v1.2.2.
FEATURES             Location/Qualifiers
     rep_origin      1..589
                     /note="pLannotate"
                     /database="snapgene"
                     /identity="100.0"
                     /match_length="100.0"
                     /fragment="False"
                     /other="rep_origin"
                     /label="ori"
     misc_feature    complement(775..824)
                     /note="pLannotate"
                     /database="snapgene"
                     /identity="100.0"
                     /match_length="35.5"
                     /fragment="True"
                     /other="misc_feature"
                     /label="bom (fragment)"
     mobile_element  complement(892..1116)
                     /note="pLannotate"
                     /database="snapgene"
                     /identity="100.0"
                     /match_length="100.0"
                     /fragment="False"
                     /other="mobile_element"
                     /label="Tn7R"
     CDS             complement(1183..1716)
                     /note="pLannotate"
                     /database="snapgene"
                     /identity="99.6"
                     /match_length="100.0"
                     /fragment="False"
                     /other="CDS"
                     /label="GmR"
     promoter        complement(1905..1933)
                     /note="pLannotate"
                     /database="snapgene"
                     /identity="100.0"
                     /match_length="100.0"
                     /fragment="False"
                     /other="promoter"
                     /label="Pc promoter"
     CDS             complement(1911..2231)
                     /note="pLannotate"
                     /database="swissprot"
                     /identity="99.1"
                     /match_length="81.7"
                     /fragment="True"
                     /other="CDS"
                     /label="YPR2_ECOLX (fragment)"
     mobile_element  complement(2716..2881)
                     /note="pLannotate"
                     /database="snapgene"
                     /identity="100.0"
                     /match_length="100.0"
                     /fragment="False"
                     /other="mobile_element"
                     /label="Tn7L"
     CDS             complement(3176..3256)
                     /note="pLannotate"
                     /database="swissprot"
                     /identity="100.0"
                     /match_length="8.0"
                     /fragment="True"
                     /other="CDS"
                     /label="int (fragment)"
     CDS             3342..3398
                     /note="pLannotate"
                     /database="snapgene"
                     /identity="96.5"
                     /match_length="10.7"
                     /fragment="True"
                     /other="CDS"
                     /label="GmR (fragment)"
     CDS             3405..4196
                     /note="pLannotate"
                     /database="snapgene"
                     /identity="100.0"
                     /match_length="100.0"
                     /fragment="False"
                     /other="CDS"
                     /label="SmR"
     rep_origin      4243..4698
                     /note="pLannotate"
                     /database="snapgene"
                     /identity="100.0"
                     /match_length="100.0"
                     /fragment="False"
                     /other="rep_origin"
                     /label="f1 ori"
     promoter        4725..4829
                     /note="pLannotate"
                     /database="snapgene"
                     /identity="100.0"
                     /match_length="100.0"
                     /fragment="False"
                     /other="promoter"
                     /label="AmpR promoter"
     CDS             4830..5690
                     /note="pLannotate"
                     /database="snapgene"
                     /identity="99.7"
                     /match_length="100.0"
                     /fragment="False"
                     /other="CDS"
                     /label="AmpR"
ORIGIN      
        1 ttgagatcct ttttttctgc gcgtaatctg ctgcttgcaa acaaaaaaac caccgctacc
       61 agcggtggtt tgtttgccgg atcaagagct accaactctt tttccgaagg taactggctt
      121 cagcagagcg cagataccaa atactgtcct tctagtgtag ccgtagttag gccaccactt
      181 caagaactct gtagcaccgc ctacatacct cgctctgcta atcctgttac cagtggctgc
      241 tgccagtggc gataagtcgt gtcttaccgg gttggactca agacgatagt taccggataa
      301 ggcgcagcgg tcgggctgaa cggggggttc gtgcacacag cccagcttgg agcgaacgac
      361 ctacaccgaa ctgagatacc tacagcgtga gctatgagaa agcgccacgc ttcccgaagg
      421 gagaaaggcg gacaggtatc cggtaagcgg cagggtcgga acaggagagc gcacgaggga
      481 gcttccaggg ggaaacgcct ggtatcttta tagtcctgtc gggtttcgcc acctctgact
      541 tgagcgtcga tttttgtgat gctcgtcagg ggggcggagc ctatggaaaa acgccagcaa
      601 cgcggccttt ttacggttcc tggccttttg ctggcctttt gctcacatgt tctttcctgc
      661 gttatcccct gattctgtgg ataaccgtat taccgccttt gagtgagctg ataccgctcg
      721 ccgcagccga acgaccgagc gcagcgagtc agtgagcgag gaagcggaag agcgcctgat
      781 gcggtatttt ctccttacgc atctgtgcgg tatttcacac cgcagaccag ccgcgtaacc
      841 tggcaaaatc ggttacggtt gagtaataaa tggatgccct gcgtaagcgg gtgtgggcgg
      901 acaataaagt cttaaactga acaaaataga tctaaactat gacaataaag tcttaaacta
      961 gacagaatag ttgtaaactg aaatcagtcc agttatgctg tgaaaaagca tactggactt
     1021 ttgttatggc taaagcaaac tcttcatttt ctgaagtgca aattgcccgt cgtattaaag
     1081 aggggcgtgg ccaagggcat ggtaaagact atattcgcgg cgttgtgaca atttaccgaa
     1141 caactccgcg gccgggaagc cgatctcggc ttgaacgaat tgttaggtgg cggtacttgg
     1201 gtcgatatca aagtgcatca cttcttcccg tatgcccaac tttgtataga gagccactgc
     1261 gggatcgtca ccgtaatctg cttgcacgta gatcacataa gcaccaagcg cgttggcctc
     1321 atgcttgagg agattgatga gcgcggtggc aatgccctgc ctccggtgct cgccggagac
     1381 tgcgagatca tagatataga tctcactacg cggctgctca aacttgggca gaacgtaagc
     1441 cgcgagagcg ccaacaaccg cttcttggtc gaaggcagca agcgcgatga atgtcttact
     1501 acggagcaag ttcccgaggt aatcggagtc cggctgatgt tgggagtagg tggctacgtc
     1561 gccgaactca cgaccgaaaa gatcaagagc agcccgcatg gatttgactt ggtcagggcc
     1621 gagcctacat gtgcgaatga tgcccatact tgagccacct aactttgttt tagggcgact
     1681 gccctgctgc gtaacatcgt tgctgctgcg taacatcgtt gctgctccat aacatcaaac
     1741 atcgacccac ggcgtaacgc gcttgctgct tggatgcccg aggcatagac tgtacaaaaa
     1801 aacagtcata acaagccatg aaaaccgcca ctgcgccgtt accaccgctg cgttcggtca
     1861 aggttctgga ccagttgcgt gagcgcatac gctacttgca ttacagttta cgaaccgaac
     1921 aggcttatgt caactgggtt cgtgccttca tccgtttcca cggtgtgcgt cacccggcaa
     1981 ccttgggcag cagcgaagtc gaggcatttc tgtcctggct ggcgaacgag cgcaaggttt
     2041 cggactccac gcatcgtcag gcattggcgg ccttgctgtt cttctacggc aaggtgctgt
     2101 gcacggatct gccctggctt caggagatcg gaagacctcg gccgtcgcgg cgcttgccgg
     2161 tggtgctgac cccggatgaa gtggttcgca tcctcggttt tctggaaggc gagcatcgtt
     2221 tgttcgccca ggactctagc tatagttccc tgaattcgca tctagagttt aaactggata
     2281 ctattgcacg tttctgatga gacgtggtag agccacaaac agccggtaca agcaacgatc
     2341 tccaggacca tctgaatcat gcgcggatga cacgaactca cgacggcgat cacagacatt
     2401 aacccacagt acagacactg cgacaacgtg gcaattcgtc gcaatacaac gactagagat
     2461 ctatgtgagg atcctaactc gagatcgagc tggaaatctg ctcgtcagtg gtgctcacac
     2521 tgacgaatca tgtacagatc ataccgatga ctgcctggcg actcacaact aagcaagaca
     2581 gccggaacca gcgccggcga acaccactgc atatatggca tatcacaaca gtccacgtct
     2641 caagcaaaac ctaatgatgc ctgatgttta aacgttacag agatgttacg aaccactagt
     2701 gcactgcagt acatcaacca gataagtgaa atctagttcc aaactatttt gtcattttta
     2761 attttcgtat tagcttacga cgctacaccc agttcccatc tattttgtca ctcttcccta
     2821 aataatcctt aaaaactcca tttccacccc tcccagttcc caactatttt gtccgcccac
     2881 agcggggcat ttttcttcct gttatgtttt taatcaaaca tcctgccaac tccatgtgac
     2941 aaaccgtcat cttcggctac tttttctctg tcacagaatg aaaatttttc tgtcatctct
     3001 tcgttattaa tgtttgtaat tgactgaata tcaacgctta tttgcagcct gaactgggag
     3061 gcagaataaa tgatcatatc gtcaattatt acctccacgg ggagagcctg agcaaactgg
     3121 cctcaggcat ttgagaagca cacggtcaca ctgcttccgg tagtcaataa accggtaagt
     3181 agcgtatgcg ctcacgcaac tggtccagaa ccttgaccga acgcagcggt ggtaacggcg
     3241 cagtggcggt tttcatggct tgttatgact gtttttttgg ggtacagtct atgcctcggg
     3301 catccaagca gcaagcgcgt tacgccgtgg gtcgatgttt gatgttatgg agcagcaacg
     3361 atgttacgca gcagggcagt cgccctaaaa caaagttaaa catcatgagg gaagcggtga
     3421 tcgccgaagt atcgactcaa ctatcagagg tagttggcgt catcgagcgc catctcgaac
     3481 cgacgttgct ggccgtacat ttgtacggct ccgcagtgga tggcggcctg aagccacaca
     3541 gtgatattga tttgctggtt acggtgaccg taaggcttga tgaaacaacg cggcgagctt
     3601 tgatcaacga ccttttggaa acttcggctt cccctggaga gagcgagatt ctccgcgctg
     3661 tagaagtcac cattgttgtg cacgacgaca tcattccgtg gcgttatcca gctaagcgcg
     3721 aactgcaatt tggagaatgg cagcgcaatg acattcttgc aggtatcttc gagccagcca
     3781 cgatcgacat tgatctggct atcttgctga caaaagcaag agaacatagc gttgccttgg
     3841 taggtccagc ggcggaggaa ctctttgatc cggttcctga acaggatcta tttgaggcgc
     3901 taaatgaaac cttaacgcta tggaactcgc cgcccgactg ggctggcgat gagcgaaatg
     3961 tagtgcttac gttgtcccgc atttggtaca gcgcagtaac cggcaaaatc gcgccgaagg
     4021 atgtcgctgc cgactgggca atggagcgcc tgccggccca gtatcagccc gtcatacttg
     4081 aagctagaca ggcttatctt ggacaagaag aagatcgctt ggcctcgcgc gcagatcagt
     4141 tggaagaatt tgtccactac gtgaaaggcg agatcaccaa ggtagtcggc aaataatgtc
     4201 taacaattcg ttcaagccga cggattggcg aatggggggn nnnnnnnnnn nnnnnnnnnn
     4261 nnnnnnnnnn nnnnnnnnnn nnnnnnnnnn nnnnnnnnnn nnnnnnnnnn nnnnnnnnnn
     4321 nnnnnnnnnn nnnnnnnnnn nnnnnnnnnn nnnnnnnnnn nnnnnncnnn nnnnnnnnnn
     4381 nnnnnnnnnn nnnnnnnnnn nnnnnnnnnn nnnnnnnnnn nnnnnnnnnn nnnnnnnnnn
     4441 nnnnnnnnnn nnnnnnnnan nnnnnnnnnn nnnnnnnnnn nnnnnnnnnn nnnnnnnnnn
     4501 nnnnnnnncc tttgacgttg gagtccacgt tctttnnnnn nnnnnnnnnn nnnnnnnnnn
     4561 nnnnnnnnnn nnaccctatc tcggtctatt cttttgattt ataagggatt ttgccgattt
     4621 cggcctattg gttaaaaaat gagctgattt aacaaaaatt taacgcgaat tttaacaaaa
     4681 tattaacgtt tacaatttca ggtggcactt ttcggggaaa tgtgcgcgga acccctattt
     4741 gtttattttt ctaaatacat tcaaatatgt atccgctcat gagacaataa ccctgataaa
     4801 tgcttcaata atattgaaaa aggaagagta tgagtattca acatttccgt gtcgccctta
     4861 ttcccttttt tgcggcattt tgccttcctg tttttgctca cccagaaacg ctggtgaaag
     4921 taaaagatgc tgaagatcag ttgggtgcac gagtgggtta catcgaactg gatctcaaca
     4981 gcggtaagat ccttgagagt tttcgccccg aagaacgttt tccaatgatg agcactttta
     5041 aagttctgct atgtggcgcg gtattatccc gtattgacgc cgggcaagag caactcggtc
     5101 gccgcataca ctattctcag aatgacttgg ttgagtactc accagtcaca gaaaagcatc
     5161 ttacggatgg catgacagta agagaattat gcagtgctgc cataaccatg agtgataaca
     5221 ctgcggccaa cttacttctg acaacgatcg gaggaccgaa ggagctaacc gcttttttgc
     5281 acaacatggg ggatcatgta actcgccttg atcgttggga accggagctg aatgaagcca
     5341 taccaaacga cgagcgtgac accacgatgc ctgtagcaat ggcaacaacg ttgcgcaaac
     5401 tattaactgg cgaactactt actctagctt cccggcaaca attaatagac tggatggagg
     5461 cggataaagt tgcaggacca cttctgcgct cggcccttcc ggctggctgg tttattgctg
     5521 ataaatctgg agccggtgag cgtggttctc gcggtatcat tgcagcactg gggccagatg
     5581 gtaagccctc ccgtatcgta gttatctaca cgacggggag tcaggcaact atggatgaac
     5641 gaaatagaca gatcgctgag ataggtgcct cactgattaa gcattggtaa ctgtcagacc
     5701 aagtttactc atatatactt tagattgatt taaaacttca tttttaattt aaaaggatct
     5761 aggtgaagat cctttttgat aatctcatga ccaaaatccc ttaacgtgag ttttcgttcc
     5821 actgagcgtc agaccccgta gaaaagatca aaggatcttc
//
