# Supplementary material for: Modular cloning of multigene vectors for the baculovirus system and yeast
Source: bioRxiv preprint, doi:10.1101/2024.10.07.616927, version 2 (2025-01-08)
Supplement: Supplementary Data 1 [file 616927_file06.zip › pMB.BIG1d.gb]

LOCUS       pMB.BIG1d               5860 bp    DNA     circular SYN 26-SEP-2024
DEFINITION  pMB.BIG1d.
ACCESSION   pMB.BIG1d
VERSION     pMB.BIG1d
KEYWORDS    .
SOURCE      
  ORGANISM  .
COMMENT     Annotated with pLannotate v1.2.2.
FEATURES             Location/Qualifiers
     rep_origin      1..589
                     /note="pLannotate"
                     /database="snapgene"
                     /identity="100.0"
                     /match_length="100.0"
                     /fragment="False"
                     /other="rep_origin"
                     /label="ori"
     misc_feature    complement(775..824)
                     /note="pLannotate"
                     /database="snapgene"
                     /identity="100.0"
                     /match_length="35.5"
                     /fragment="True"
                     /other="misc_feature"
                     /label="bom (fragment)"
     mobile_element  complement(892..1116)
                     /note="pLannotate"
                     /database="snapgene"
                     /identity="100.0"
                     /match_length="100.0"
                     /fragment="False"
                     /other="mobile_element"
                     /label="Tn7R"
     CDS             complement(1183..1716)
                     /note="pLannotate"
                     /database="snapgene"
                     /identity="99.6"
                     /match_length="100.0"
                     /fragment="False"
                     /other="CDS"
                     /label="GmR"
     promoter        complement(1905..1933)
                     /note="pLannotate"
                     /database="snapgene"
                     /identity="100.0"
                     /match_length="100.0"
                     /fragment="False"
                     /other="promoter"
                     /label="Pc promoter"
     CDS             complement(1911..2231)
                     /note="pLannotate"
                     /database="swissprot"
                     /identity="99.1"
                     /match_length="81.7"
                     /fragment="True"
                     /other="CDS"
                     /label="YPR2_ECOLX (fragment)"
     mobile_element  complement(2716..2881)
                     /note="pLannotate"
                     /database="snapgene"
                     /identity="100.0"
                     /match_length="100.0"
                     /fragment="False"
                     /other="mobile_element"
                     /label="Tn7L"
     CDS             complement(3176..3256)
                     /note="pLannotate"
                     /database="swissprot"
                     /identity="100.0"
                     /match_length="8.0"
                     /fragment="True"
                     /other="CDS"
                     /label="int (fragment)"
     CDS             3342..3398
                     /note="pLannotate"
                     /database="snapgene"
                     /identity="96.5"
                     /match_length="10.7"
                     /fragment="True"
                     /other="CDS"
                     /label="GmR (fragment)"
     CDS             3405..4196
                     /note="pLannotate"
                     /database="snapgene"
                     /identity="100.0"
                     /match_length="100.0"
                     /fragment="False"
                     /other="CDS"
                     /label="SmR"
     rep_origin      4243..4698
                     /note="pLannotate"
                     /database="snapgene"
                     /identity="100.0"
                     /match_length="100.0"
                     /fragment="False"
                     /other="rep_origin"
                     /label="f1 ori"
     promoter        4725..4829
                     /note="pLannotate"
                     /database="snapgene"
                     /identity="100.0"
                     /match_length="100.0"
                     /fragment="False"
                     /other="promoter"
                     /label="AmpR promoter"
     CDS             4830..5690
                     /note="pLannotate"
                     /database="snapgene"
                     /identity="99.7"
                     /match_length="100.0"
                     /fragment="False"
                     /other="CDS"
                     /label="AmpR"
ORIGIN      
        1 ttgagatcct ttttttctgc gcgtaatctg ctgcttgcaa acaaaaaaac caccgctacc
       61 agcggtggtt tgtttgccgg atcaagagct accaactctt tttccgaagg taactggctt
      121 cagcagagcg cagataccaa atactgtcct tctagtgtag ccgtagttag gccaccactt
      181 caagaactct gtagcaccgc ctacatacct cgctctgcta atcctgttac cagtggctgc
      241 tgccagtggc gataagtcgt gtcttaccgg gttggactca agacgatagt taccggataa
      301 ggcgcagcgg tcgggctgaa cggggggttc gtgcacacag cccagcttgg agcgaacgac
      361 ctacaccgaa ctgagatacc tacagcgtga gctatgagaa agcgccacgc ttcccgaagg
      421 gagaaaggcg gacaggtatc cggtaagcgg cagggtcgga acaggagagc gcacgaggga
      481 gcttccaggg ggaaacgcct ggtatcttta tagtcctgtc gggtttcgcc acctctgact
      541 tgagcgtcga tttttgtgat gctcgtcagg ggggcggagc ctatggaaaa acgccagcaa
      601 cgcggccttt ttacggttcc tggccttttg ctggcctttt gctcacatgt tctttcctgc
      661 gttatcccct gattctgtgg ataaccgtat taccgccttt gagtgagctg ataccgctcg
      721 ccgcagccga acgaccgagc gcagcgagtc agtgagcgag gaagcggaag agcgcctgat
      781 gcggtatttt ctccttacgc atctgtgcgg tatttcacac cgcagaccag ccgcgtaacc
      841 tggcaaaatc ggttacggtt gagtaataaa tggatgccct gcgtaagcgg gtgtgggcgg
      901 acaataaagt cttaaactga acaaaataga tctaaactat gacaataaag tcttaaacta
      961 gacagaatag ttgtaaactg aaatcagtcc agttatgctg tgaaaaagca tactggactt
     1021 ttgttatggc taaagcaaac tcttcatttt ctgaagtgca aattgcccgt cgtattaaag
     1081 aggggcgtgg ccaagggcat ggtaaagact atattcgcgg cgttgtgaca atttaccgaa
     1141 caactccgcg gccgggaagc cgatctcggc ttgaacgaat tgttaggtgg cggtacttgg
     1201 gtcgatatca aagtgcatca cttcttcccg tatgcccaac tttgtataga gagccactgc
     1261 gggatcgtca ccgtaatctg cttgcacgta gatcacataa gcaccaagcg cgttggcctc
     1321 atgcttgagg agattgatga gcgcggtggc aatgccctgc ctccggtgct cgccggagac
     1381 tgcgagatca tagatataga tctcactacg cggctgctca aacttgggca gaacgtaagc
     1441 cgcgagagcg ccaacaaccg cttcttggtc gaaggcagca agcgcgatga atgtcttact
     1501 acggagcaag ttcccgaggt aatcggagtc cggctgatgt tgggagtagg tggctacgtc
     1561 gccgaactca cgaccgaaaa gatcaagagc agcccgcatg gatttgactt ggtcagggcc
     1621 gagcctacat gtgcgaatga tgcccatact tgagccacct aactttgttt tagggcgact
     1681 gccctgctgc gtaacatcgt tgctgctgcg taacatcgtt gctgctccat aacatcaaac
     1741 atcgacccac ggcgtaacgc gcttgctgct tggatgcccg aggcatagac tgtacaaaaa
     1801 aacagtcata acaagccatg aaaaccgcca ctgcgccgtt accaccgctg cgttcggtca
     1861 aggttctgga ccagttgcgt gagcgcatac gctacttgca ttacagttta cgaaccgaac
     1921 aggcttatgt caactgggtt cgtgccttca tccgtttcca cggtgtgcgt cacccggcaa
     1981 ccttgggcag cagcgaagtc gaggcatttc tgtcctggct ggcgaacgag cgcaaggttt
     2041 cggactccac gcatcgtcag gcattggcgg ccttgctgtt cttctacggc aaggtgctgt
     2101 gcacggatct gccctggctt caggagatcg gaagacctcg gccgtcgcgg cgcttgccgg
     2161 tggtgctgac cccggatgaa gtggttcgca tcctcggttt tctggaaggc gagcatcgtt
     2221 tgttcgccca ggactctagc tatagttccc tgaattcgca tctagagttt aaacctaatg
     2281 atgcctgatg tttctgatga gacgtggtag agccacaaac agccggtaca agcaacgatc
     2341 tccaggacca tctgaatcat gcgcggatga cacgaactca cgacggcgat cacagacatt
     2401 aacccacagt acagacactg cgacaacgtg gcaattcgtc gcaatacaac gactagagat
     2461 ctatgtgagg atcctaactc gagatcgagc tggaaatctg ctcgtcagtg gtgctcacac
     2521 tgacgaatca tgtacagatc ataccgatga ctgcctggcg actcacaact aagcaagaca
     2581 gccggaacca gcgccggcga acaccactgc atatatggca tatcacaaca gtccacgtct
     2641 caagcaaaac ggttcacata gcttagttta aacgttacag agatgttacg aaccactagt
     2701 gcactgcagt acatcaacca gataagtgaa atctagttcc aaactatttt gtcattttta
     2761 attttcgtat tagcttacga cgctacaccc agttcccatc tattttgtca ctcttcccta
     2821 aataatcctt aaaaactcca tttccacccc tcccagttcc caactatttt gtccgcccac
     2881 agcggggcat ttttcttcct gttatgtttt taatcaaaca tcctgccaac tccatgtgac
     2941 aaaccgtcat cttcggctac tttttctctg tcacagaatg aaaatttttc tgtcatctct
     3001 tcgttattaa tgtttgtaat tgactgaata tcaacgctta tttgcagcct gaactgggag
     3061 gcagaataaa tgatcatatc gtcaattatt acctccacgg ggagagcctg agcaaactgg
     3121 cctcaggcat ttgagaagca cacggtcaca ctgcttccgg tagtcaataa accggtaagt
     3181 agcgtatgcg ctcacgcaac tggtccagaa ccttgaccga acgcagcggt ggtaacggcg
     3241 cagtggcggt tttcatggct tgttatgact gtttttttgg ggtacagtct atgcctcggg
     3301 catccaagca gcaagcgcgt tacgccgtgg gtcgatgttt gatgttatgg agcagcaacg
     3361 atgttacgca gcagggcagt cgccctaaaa caaagttaaa catcatgagg gaagcggtga
     3421 tcgccgaagt atcgactcaa ctatcagagg tagttggcgt catcgagcgc catctcgaac
     3481 cgacgttgct ggccgtacat ttgtacggct ccgcagtgga tggcggcctg aagccacaca
     3541 gtgatattga tttgctggtt acggtgaccg taaggcttga tgaaacaacg cggcgagctt
     3601 tgatcaacga ccttttggaa acttcggctt cccctggaga gagcgagatt ctccgcgctg
     3661 tagaagtcac cattgttgtg cacgacgaca tcattccgtg gcgttatcca gctaagcgcg
     3721 aactgcaatt tggagaatgg cagcgcaatg acattcttgc aggtatcttc gagccagcca
     3781 cgatcgacat tgatctggct atcttgctga caaaagcaag agaacatagc gttgccttgg
     3841 taggtccagc ggcggaggaa ctctttgatc cggttcctga acaggatcta tttgaggcgc
     3901 taaatgaaac cttaacgcta tggaactcgc cgcccgactg ggctggcgat gagcgaaatg
     3961 tagtgcttac gttgtcccgc atttggtaca gcgcagtaac cggcaaaatc gcgccgaagg
     4021 atgtcgctgc cgactgggca atggagcgcc tgccggccca gtatcagccc gtcatacttg
     4081 aagctagaca ggcttatctt ggacaagaag aagatcgctt ggcctcgcgc gcagatcagt
     4141 tggaagaatt tgtccactac gtgaaaggcg agatcaccaa ggtagtcggc aaataatgtc
     4201 taacaattcg ttcaagccga cggattggcg aatggggggn nnnnnnnnnn nnnnnnnnnn
     4261 nnnnnnnnnn nnnnnnnnnn nnnnnnnnnn nnnnnnnnnn nnnnnnnnnn nnnnnnnnnn
     4321 nnnnnnnnnn nnnnnnnnnn nnnnnnnnnn nnnnnnnnnn nnnnnncnnn nnnnnnnnnn
     4381 nnnnnnnnnn nnnnnnnnnn nnnnnnnnnn nnnnnnnnnn nnnnnnnnnn nnnnnnnnnn
     4441 nnnnnnnnnn nnnnnnnnan nnnnnnnnnn nnnnnnnnnn nnnnnnnnnn nnnnnnnnnn
     4501 nnnnnnnncc tttgacgttg gagtccacgt tctttnnnnn nnnnnnnnnn nnnnnnnnnn
     4561 nnnnnnnnnn nnaccctatc tcggtctatt cttttgattt ataagggatt ttgccgattt
     4621 cggcctattg gttaaaaaat gagctgattt aacaaaaatt taacgcgaat tttaacaaaa
     4681 tattaacgtt tacaatttca ggtggcactt ttcggggaaa tgtgcgcgga acccctattt
     4741 gtttattttt ctaaatacat tcaaatatgt atccgctcat gagacaataa ccctgataaa
     4801 tgcttcaata atattgaaaa aggaagagta tgagtattca acatttccgt gtcgccctta
     4861 ttcccttttt tgcggcattt tgccttcctg tttttgctca cccagaaacg ctggtgaaag
     4921 taaaagatgc tgaagatcag ttgggtgcac gagtgggtta catcgaactg gatctcaaca
     4981 gcggtaagat ccttgagagt tttcgccccg aagaacgttt tccaatgatg agcactttta
     5041 aagttctgct atgtggcgcg gtattatccc gtattgacgc cgggcaagag caactcggtc
     5101 gccgcataca ctattctcag aatgacttgg ttgagtactc accagtcaca gaaaagcatc
     5161 ttacggatgg catgacagta agagaattat gcagtgctgc cataaccatg agtgataaca
     5221 ctgcggccaa cttacttctg acaacgatcg gaggaccgaa ggagctaacc gcttttttgc
     5281 acaacatggg ggatcatgta actcgccttg atcgttggga accggagctg aatgaagcca
     5341 taccaaacga cgagcgtgac accacgatgc ctgtagcaat ggcaacaacg ttgcgcaaac
     5401 tattaactgg cgaactactt actctagctt cccggcaaca attaatagac tggatggagg
     5461 cggataaagt tgcaggacca cttctgcgct cggcccttcc ggctggctgg tttattgctg
     5521 ataaatctgg agccggtgag cgtggttctc gcggtatcat tgcagcactg gggccagatg
     5581 gtaagccctc ccgtatcgta gttatctaca cgacggggag tcaggcaact atggatgaac
     5641 gaaatagaca gatcgctgag ataggtgcct cactgattaa gcattggtaa ctgtcagacc
     5701 aagtttactc atatatactt tagattgatt taaaacttca tttttaattt aaaaggatct
     5761 aggtgaagat cctttttgat aatctcatga ccaaaatccc ttaacgtgag ttttcgttcc
     5821 actgagcgtc agaccccgta gaaaagatca aaggatcttc
//
