# Supplementary material for: Modular cloning of multigene vectors for the baculovirus system and yeast
Source: bioRxiv preprint, doi:10.1101/2024.10.07.616927, version 2 (2025-01-08)
Supplement: Supplementary Data 1 [file 616927_file06.zip › pMB.BIG1e.gb]

LOCUS       pMB.BIG1e               5860 bp    DNA     circular SYN 26-SEP-2024
DEFINITION  pMB.BIG1e.
ACCESSION   pMB.BIG1e
VERSION     pMB.BIG1e
KEYWORDS    .
SOURCE      
  ORGANISM  .
COMMENT     Annotated with pLannotate v1.2.2.
FEATURES             Location/Qualifiers
     rep_origin      1..589
                     /note="pLannotate"
                     /database="snapgene"
                     /identity="100.0"
                     /match_length="100.0"
                     /fragment="False"
                     /other="rep_origin"
                     /label="ori"
     misc_feature    complement(775..824)
                     /note="pLannotate"
                     /database="snapgene"
                     /identity="100.0"
                     /match_length="35.5"
                     /fragment="True"
                     /other="misc_feature"
                     /label="bom (fragment)"
     mobile_element  complement(892..1116)
                     /note="pLannotate"
                     /database="snapgene"
                     /identity="100.0"
                     /match_length="100.0"
                     /fragment="False"
                     /other="mobile_element"
                     /label="Tn7R"
     CDS             complement(1183..1716)
                     /note="pLannotate"
                     /database="snapgene"
                     /identity="99.6"
                     /match_length="100.0"
                     /fragment="False"
                     /other="CDS"
                     /label="GmR"
     promoter        complement(1905..1933)
                     /note="pLannotate"
                     /database="snapgene"
                     /identity="100.0"
                     /match_length="100.0"
                     /fragment="False"
                     /other="promoter"
                     /label="Pc promoter"
     CDS             complement(1911..2231)
                     /note="pLannotate"
                     /database="swissprot"
                     /identity="99.1"
                     /match_length="81.7"
                     /fragment="True"
                     /other="CDS"
                     /label="YPR2_ECOLX (fragment)"
     mobile_element  complement(2716..2881)
                     /note="pLannotate"
                     /database="snapgene"
                     /identity="100.0"
                     /match_length="100.0"
                     /fragment="False"
                     /other="mobile_element"
                     /label="Tn7L"
     CDS             complement(3176..3256)
                     /note="pLannotate"
                     /database="swissprot"
                     /identity="100.0"
                     /match_length="8.0"
                     /fragment="True"
                     /other="CDS"
                     /label="int (fragment)"
     CDS             3342..3398
                     /note="pLannotate"
                     /database="snapgene"
                     /identity="96.5"
                     /match_length="10.7"
                     /fragment="True"
                     /other="CDS"
                     /label="GmR (fragment)"
     CDS             3405..4196
                     /note="pLannotate"
                     /database="snapgene"
                     /identity="100.0"
                     /match_length="100.0"
                     /fragment="False"
                     /other="CDS"
                     /label="SmR"
     rep_origin      4243..4698
                     /note="pLannotate"
                     /database="snapgene"
                     /identity="100.0"
                     /match_length="100.0"
                     /fragment="False"
                     /other="rep_origin"
                     /label="f1 ori"
     promoter        4725..4829
                     /note="pLannotate"
                     /database="snapgene"
                     /identity="100.0"
                     /match_length="100.0"
                     /fragment="False"
                     /other="promoter"
                     /label="AmpR promoter"
     CDS             4830..5690
                     /note="pLannotate"
                     /database="snapgene"
                     /identity="99.7"
                     /match_length="100.0"
                     /fragment="False"
                     /other="CDS"
                     /label="AmpR"
ORIGIN      
        1 ttgagatcct ttttttctgc gcgtaatctg ctgcttgcaa acaaaaaaac caccgctacc
       61 agcggtggtt tgtttgccgg atcaagagct accaactctt tttccgaagg taactggctt
      121 cagcagagcg cagataccaa atactgtcct tctagtgtag ccgtagttag gccaccactt
      181 caagaactct gtagcaccgc ctacatacct cgctctgcta atcctgttac cagtggctgc
      241 tgccagtggc gataagtcgt gtcttaccgg gttggactca agacgatagt taccggataa
      301 ggcgcagcgg tcgggctgaa cggggggttc gtgcacacag cccagcttgg agcgaacgac
      361 ctacaccgaa ctgagatacc tacagcgtga gctatgagaa agcgccacgc ttcccgaagg
      421 gagaaaggcg gacaggtatc cggtaagcgg cagggtcgga acaggagagc gcacgaggga
      481 gcttccaggg ggaaacgcct ggtatcttta tagtcctgtc gggtttcgcc acctctgact
      541 tgagcgtcga tttttgtgat gctcgtcagg ggggcggagc ctatggaaaa acgccagcaa
      601 cgcggccttt ttacggttcc tggccttttg ctggcctttt gctcacatgt tctttcctgc
      661 gttatcccct gattctgtgg ataaccgtat taccgccttt gagtgagctg ataccgctcg
      721 ccgcagccga acgaccgagc gcagcgagtc agtgagcgag gaagcggaag agcgcctgat
      781 gcggtatttt ctccttacgc atctgtgcgg tatttcacac cgcagaccag ccgcgtaacc
      841 tggcaaaatc ggttacggtt gagtaataaa tggatgccct gcgtaagcgg gtgtgggcgg
      901 acaataaagt cttaaactga acaaaataga tctaaactat gacaataaag tcttaaacta
      961 gacagaatag ttgtaaactg aaatcagtcc agttatgctg tgaaaaagca tactggactt
     1021 ttgttatggc taaagcaaac tcttcatttt ctgaagtgca aattgcccgt cgtattaaag
     1081 aggggcgtgg ccaagggcat ggtaaagact atattcgcgg cgttgtgaca atttaccgaa
     1141 caactccgcg gccgggaagc cgatctcggc ttgaacgaat tgttaggtgg cggtacttgg
     1201 gtcgatatca aagtgcatca cttcttcccg tatgcccaac tttgtataga gagccactgc
     1261 gggatcgtca ccgtaatctg cttgcacgta gatcacataa gcaccaagcg cgttggcctc
     1321 atgcttgagg agattgatga gcgcggtggc aatgccctgc ctccggtgct cgccggagac
     1381 tgcgagatca tagatataga tctcactacg cggctgctca aacttgggca gaacgtaagc
     1441 cgcgagagcg ccaacaaccg cttcttggtc gaaggcagca agcgcgatga atgtcttact
     1501 acggagcaag ttcccgaggt aatcggagtc cggctgatgt tgggagtagg tggctacgtc
     1561 gccgaactca cgaccgaaaa gatcaagagc agcccgcatg gatttgactt ggtcagggcc
     1621 gagcctacat gtgcgaatga tgcccatact tgagccacct aactttgttt tagggcgact
     1681 gccctgctgc gtaacatcgt tgctgctgcg taacatcgtt gctgctccat aacatcaaac
     1741 atcgacccac ggcgtaacgc gcttgctgct tggatgcccg aggcatagac tgtacaaaaa
     1801 aacagtcata acaagccatg aaaaccgcca ctgcgccgtt accaccgctg cgttcggtca
     1861 aggttctgga ccagttgcgt gagcgcatac gctacttgca ttacagttta cgaaccgaac
     1921 aggcttatgt caactgggtt cgtgccttca tccgtttcca cggtgtgcgt cacccggcaa
     1981 ccttgggcag cagcgaagtc gaggcatttc tgtcctggct ggcgaacgag cgcaaggttt
     2041 cggactccac gcatcgtcag gcattggcgg ccttgctgtt cttctacggc aaggtgctgt
     2101 gcacggatct gccctggctt caggagatcg gaagacctcg gccgtcgcgg cgcttgccgg
     2161 tggtgctgac cccggatgaa gtggttcgca tcctcggttt tctggaaggc gagcatcgtt
     2221 tgttcgccca ggactctagc tatagttccc tgaattcgca tctagagttt aaacggttca
     2281 catagcttag tttctgatga gacgtggtag agccacaaac agccggtaca agcaacgatc
     2341 tccaggacca tctgaatcat gcgcggatga cacgaactca cgacggcgat cacagacatt
     2401 aacccacagt acagacactg cgacaacgtg gcaattcgtc gcaatacaac gactagagat
     2461 ctatgtgagg atcctaactc gagatcgagc tggaaatctg ctcgtcagtg gtgctcacac
     2521 tgacgaatca tgtacagatc ataccgatga ctgcctggcg actcacaact aagcaagaca
     2581 gccggaacca gcgccggcga acaccactgc atatatggca tatcacaaca gtccacgtct
     2641 caagcaaaac actgacattg acttggttta aacgttacag agatgttacg aaccactagt
     2701 gcactgcagt acatcaacca gataagtgaa atctagttcc aaactatttt gtcattttta
     2761 attttcgtat tagcttacga cgctacaccc agttcccatc tattttgtca ctcttcccta
     2821 aataatcctt aaaaactcca tttccacccc tcccagttcc caactatttt gtccgcccac
     2881 agcggggcat ttttcttcct gttatgtttt taatcaaaca tcctgccaac tccatgtgac
     2941 aaaccgtcat cttcggctac tttttctctg tcacagaatg aaaatttttc tgtcatctct
     3001 tcgttattaa tgtttgtaat tgactgaata tcaacgctta tttgcagcct gaactgggag
     3061 gcagaataaa tgatcatatc gtcaattatt acctccacgg ggagagcctg agcaaactgg
     3121 cctcaggcat ttgagaagca cacggtcaca ctgcttccgg tagtcaataa accggtaagt
     3181 agcgtatgcg ctcacgcaac tggtccagaa ccttgaccga acgcagcggt ggtaacggcg
     3241 cagtggcggt tttcatggct tgttatgact gtttttttgg ggtacagtct atgcctcggg
     3301 catccaagca gcaagcgcgt tacgccgtgg gtcgatgttt gatgttatgg agcagcaacg
     3361 atgttacgca gcagggcagt cgccctaaaa caaagttaaa catcatgagg gaagcggtga
     3421 tcgccgaagt atcgactcaa ctatcagagg tagttggcgt catcgagcgc catctcgaac
     3481 cgacgttgct ggccgtacat ttgtacggct ccgcagtgga tggcggcctg aagccacaca
     3541 gtgatattga tttgctggtt acggtgaccg taaggcttga tgaaacaacg cggcgagctt
     3601 tgatcaacga ccttttggaa acttcggctt cccctggaga gagcgagatt ctccgcgctg
     3661 tagaagtcac cattgttgtg cacgacgaca tcattccgtg gcgttatcca gctaagcgcg
     3721 aactgcaatt tggagaatgg cagcgcaatg acattcttgc aggtatcttc gagccagcca
     3781 cgatcgacat tgatctggct atcttgctga caaaagcaag agaacatagc gttgccttgg
     3841 taggtccagc ggcggaggaa ctctttgatc cggttcctga acaggatcta tttgaggcgc
     3901 taaatgaaac cttaacgcta tggaactcgc cgcccgactg ggctggcgat gagcgaaatg
     3961 tagtgcttac gttgtcccgc atttggtaca gcgcagtaac cggcaaaatc gcgccgaagg
     4021 atgtcgctgc cgactgggca atggagcgcc tgccggccca gtatcagccc gtcatacttg
     4081 aagctagaca ggcttatctt ggacaagaag aagatcgctt ggcctcgcgc gcagatcagt
     4141 tggaagaatt tgtccactac gtgaaaggcg agatcaccaa ggtagtcggc aaataatgtc
     4201 taacaattcg ttcaagccga cggattggcg aatggggggn nnnnnnnnnn nnnnnnnnnn
     4261 nnnnnnnnnn nnnnnnnnnn nnnnnnnnnn nnnnnnnnnn nnnnnnnnnn nnnnnnnnnn
     4321 nnnnnnnnnn nnnnnnnnnn nnnnnnnnnn nnnnnnnnnn nnnnnncnnn nnnnnnnnnn
     4381 nnnnnnnnnn nnnnnnnnnn nnnnnnnnnn nnnnnnnnnn nnnnnnnnnn nnnnnnnnnn
     4441 nnnnnnnnnn nnnnnnnnan nnnnnnnnnn nnnnnnnnnn nnnnnnnnnn nnnnnnnnnn
     4501 nnnnnnnncc tttgacgttg gagtccacgt tctttnnnnn nnnnnnnnnn nnnnnnnnnn
     4561 nnnnnnnnnn nnaccctatc tcggtctatt cttttgattt ataagggatt ttgccgattt
     4621 cggcctattg gttaaaaaat gagctgattt aacaaaaatt taacgcgaat tttaacaaaa
     4681 tattaacgtt tacaatttca ggtggcactt ttcggggaaa tgtgcgcgga acccctattt
     4741 gtttattttt ctaaatacat tcaaatatgt atccgctcat gagacaataa ccctgataaa
     4801 tgcttcaata atattgaaaa aggaagagta tgagtattca acatttccgt gtcgccctta
     4861 ttcccttttt tgcggcattt tgccttcctg tttttgctca cccagaaacg ctggtgaaag
     4921 taaaagatgc tgaagatcag ttgggtgcac gagtgggtta catcgaactg gatctcaaca
     4981 gcggtaagat ccttgagagt tttcgccccg aagaacgttt tccaatgatg agcactttta
     5041 aagttctgct atgtggcgcg gtattatccc gtattgacgc cgggcaagag caactcggtc
     5101 gccgcataca ctattctcag aatgacttgg ttgagtactc accagtcaca gaaaagcatc
     5161 ttacggatgg catgacagta agagaattat gcagtgctgc cataaccatg agtgataaca
     5221 ctgcggccaa cttacttctg acaacgatcg gaggaccgaa ggagctaacc gcttttttgc
     5281 acaacatggg ggatcatgta actcgccttg atcgttggga accggagctg aatgaagcca
     5341 taccaaacga cgagcgtgac accacgatgc ctgtagcaat ggcaacaacg ttgcgcaaac
     5401 tattaactgg cgaactactt actctagctt cccggcaaca attaatagac tggatggagg
     5461 cggataaagt tgcaggacca cttctgcgct cggcccttcc ggctggctgg tttattgctg
     5521 ataaatctgg agccggtgag cgtggttctc gcggtatcat tgcagcactg gggccagatg
     5581 gtaagccctc ccgtatcgta gttatctaca cgacggggag tcaggcaact atggatgaac
     5641 gaaatagaca gatcgctgag ataggtgcct cactgattaa gcattggtaa ctgtcagacc
     5701 aagtttactc atatatactt tagattgatt taaaacttca tttttaattt aaaaggatct
     5761 aggtgaagat cctttttgat aatctcatga ccaaaatccc ttaacgtgag ttttcgttcc
     5821 actgagcgtc agaccccgta gaaaagatca aaggatcttc
//
