# Supplementary material for: Modular cloning of multigene vectors for the baculovirus system and yeast
Source: bioRxiv preprint, doi:10.1101/2024.10.07.616927, version 2 (2025-01-08)
Supplement: Supplementary Data 2 [file 616927_file07.zip › pMY.001.gb]

LOCUS       pMY.001                 2348 bp    DNA     circular     11-AUG-2024
DEFINITION  ScTDH3.
ACCESSION   urn.local...bz-hwopoyc
KEYWORDS    .
SOURCE      
  ORGANISM  .
COMMENT     This file was created by DNADynamo                                 
            www.bluetractorsoftware.co.uk.
FEATURES             Location/Qualifiers
     promoter        14..693
                     /dnadynamo_directionless_feature="true"
                     /ApEinfo_fwdcolor="#00a1ee"
                     /label="ScTDH3 Promoter"
     terminator      709..817
                     /dnadynamo_directionless_feature="true"
                     /ApEinfo_fwdcolor="#66ccff"
                     /label="CamR Terminator"
     CDS             complement(818..1477)
                     /ApEinfo_fwdcolor="#0000ff"
                     /label="CamR"
     promoter        1478..1582
                     /dnadynamo_directionless_feature="true"
                     /ApEinfo_fwdcolor="#66ccff"
                     /label="CamR Promoter"
     rep_origin      1583..2346
                     /dnadynamo_directionless_feature="true"
                     /ApEinfo_fwdcolor="#7f7f7f"
                     /label="ColE1"
ORIGIN      
        1 tcggtctcaa acgcagttcg agtttatcat tatcaatact gccatttcaa agaatacgta
       61 aataattaat agtagtgatt ttcctaactt tatttagtca aaaaattagc cttttaattc
      121 tgctgtaacc cgtacatgcc caaaataggg ggcgggttac acagaatata taacatcgta
      181 ggtgtctggg tgaacagttt attcctggca tccactaaat ataatggagc ccgcttttta
      241 agctggcatc cagaaaaaaa aagaatccca gcaccaaaat attgttttct tcaccaacca
      301 tcagttcata ggtccattct cttagcgcaa ctacagagaa caggggcaca aacaggcaaa
      361 aaacgggcac aacctcaatg gagtgatgca acctgcctgg agtaaatgat gacacaaggc
      421 aattgaccca cgcatgtatc tatctcattt tcttacacct tctattacct tctgctctct
      481 ctgatttgga aaaagctgaa aaaaaaggtt gaaaccagtt ccctgaaatt attcccctac
      541 ttgactaata agtatataaa gacggtaggt attgattgta attctgtaaa tctatttctt
      601 aaacttctta aattctactt ttatagttag tctttttttt agttttaaaa caccaagaac
      661 ttagtttcga ataaacacac ataaacaaac aaatcaagat gagaccagac caataaaaaa
      721 cgcccggcgg caaccgagcg ttctgaacaa atccagatgg agttctgagg tcattactgg
      781 atctatcaac aggagtccaa gcgagctcga tatcaaatta cgccccgccc tgccactcat
      841 cgcagtactg ttgtaattca ttaagcattc tgccgacatg gaagccatca caaacggcat
      901 gatgaacctg aatcgccagc ggcatcagca ccttgtcgcc ttgcgtataa tatttgccca
      961 tggtgaaaac gggggcgaag aagttgtcca tattggccac gtttaaatca aaactggtga
     1021 aactcaccca gggattggct gaaacgaaaa acatattctc aataaaccct ttagggaaat
     1081 aggccaggtt ttcaccgtaa cacgccacat cttgcgaata tatgtgtaga aactgccgga
     1141 aatcgtcgtg gtattcactc cagagcgatg aaaacgtttc agtttgctca tggaaaacgg
     1201 tgtaacaagg gtgaacacta tcccatatca ccagctcacc gtctttcatt gccatacgaa
     1261 attccggatg agcattcatc aggcgggcaa gaatgtgaat aaaggccgga taaaacttgt
     1321 gcttattttt ctttacggtc tttaaaaagg ccgtaatatc cagctgaacg gtctggttat
     1381 aggtacattg agcaactgac tgaaatgcct caaaatgttc tttacgatgc cattgggata
     1441 tatcaacggt ggtatatcca gtgatttttt tctccatttt agcttcctta gctcctgaaa
     1501 atctcgataa ctcaaaaaat acgcccggta gtgatcttat ttcattatgg tgaaagttgg
     1561 aacctcttac gtgcccgatc aatcatgacc aaaatccctt aacgtgagtt ttcgttccac
     1621 tgagcgtcag accccgtaga aaagatcaaa ggatcttctt gagatccttt ttttctgcgc
     1681 gtaatctgct gcttgcaaac aaaaaaacca ccgctaccag cggtggtttg tttgccggat
     1741 caagagctac caactctttt tccgaaggta actggcttca gcagagcgca gataccaaat
     1801 actgttcttc tagtgtagcc gtagttaggc caccacttca agaactctgt agcaccgcct
     1861 acatacctcg ctctgctaat cctgttacca gtggctgctg ccagtggcga taagtcgtgt
     1921 cttaccgggt tggactcaag acgatagtta ccggataagg cgcagcggtc gggctgaacg
     1981 gggggttcgt gcacacagcc cagcttggag cgaacgacct acaccgaact gagataccta
     2041 cagcgtgagc tatgagaaag cgccacgctt cccgaaggga gaaaggcgga caggtatccg
     2101 gtaagcggca gggtcggaac aggagagcgc acgagggagc ttccaggggg aaacgcctgg
     2161 tatctttata gtcctgtcgg gtttcgccac ctctgacttg agcgtcgatt tttgtgatgc
     2221 tcgtcagggg ggcggagcct atggaaaaac gccagcaacg cggccttttt acggttcctg
     2281 gccttttgct ggccttttgc tcacatgttc tttcctgcgt tatcccctga ttctgtggat
     2341 aaccgtag
//
