# Supplementary material for: Modular cloning of multigene vectors for the baculovirus system and yeast
Source: bioRxiv preprint, doi:10.1101/2024.10.07.616927, version 2 (2025-01-08)
Supplement: Supplementary Data 2 [file 616927_file07.zip › pMY.002.gb]

LOCUS       pMY.002                 2368 bp    DNA     circular     11-AUG-2024
DEFINITION  ScCCW12.
ACCESSION   urn.local...c3-hwopoye
KEYWORDS    .
SOURCE      
  ORGANISM  .
COMMENT     This file was created by DNADynamo                                 
            www.bluetractorsoftware.co.uk.
FEATURES             Location/Qualifiers
     promoter        14..713
                     /dnadynamo_directionless_feature="true"
                     /ApEinfo_fwdcolor="#00a1ee"
                     /label="ScCCW12 Promoter"
     terminator      729..837
                     /dnadynamo_directionless_feature="true"
                     /ApEinfo_fwdcolor="#66ccff"
                     /label="CamR Terminator"
     CDS             complement(838..1497)
                     /ApEinfo_fwdcolor="#0000ff"
                     /label="CamR"
     promoter        1498..1602
                     /dnadynamo_directionless_feature="true"
                     /ApEinfo_fwdcolor="#66ccff"
                     /label="CamR Promoter"
     rep_origin      1603..2366
                     /dnadynamo_directionless_feature="true"
                     /ApEinfo_fwdcolor="#7f7f7f"
                     /label="ColE1"
ORIGIN      
        1 tcggtctcaa acgcacccat gaaccacacg gttagtccaa aaggggcagt tcagattcca
       61 gatgcgggaa ttagcttgct gccaccctca cctcactaac gctgcggtgt gcggatactt
      121 catgctattt atagacgcgc gtgtcggaat cagcacgcgc aagaaccaaa tgggaaaatc
      181 ggaatgggtc cagaactgct ttgagtgctg gctattggcg tctgatttcc gttttgggaa
      241 tcctttgccg cgcgcccctc tcaaaactcc gcacaagtcc cagaaagcgg gaaagaaata
      301 aaacgccacc aaaaaaaaaa aaataaaagc caatcctcga agcgtgggtg gtaggccctg
      361 gattatcccg tacaagtatt tctcaggagt aaaaaaaccg tttgttttgg aatttcccat
      421 ttcgcggcca cctacgccgc tatctttgca acaactatct gcgataactc agcaaatttt
      481 gcatattcgt gttgcagtat tgcgataatg ggagtcttac ttccaacata acggcagaaa
      541 gaaatgtgag aaaattttgc atcctttgcc tccgttcaag tatataaagt cggcatgctt
      601 gataatcttt ctttccatcc tacattgttc taattattct tattctcctt tattctttcc
      661 taacatacca agaaattaat cttctgtcat tcgcttaaac actatatcaa taatcaagat
      721 gagaccagac caataaaaaa cgcccggcgg caaccgagcg ttctgaacaa atccagatgg
      781 agttctgagg tcattactgg atctatcaac aggagtccaa gcgagctcga tatcaaatta
      841 cgccccgccc tgccactcat cgcagtactg ttgtaattca ttaagcattc tgccgacatg
      901 gaagccatca caaacggcat gatgaacctg aatcgccagc ggcatcagca ccttgtcgcc
      961 ttgcgtataa tatttgccca tggtgaaaac gggggcgaag aagttgtcca tattggccac
     1021 gtttaaatca aaactggtga aactcaccca gggattggct gaaacgaaaa acatattctc
     1081 aataaaccct ttagggaaat aggccaggtt ttcaccgtaa cacgccacat cttgcgaata
     1141 tatgtgtaga aactgccgga aatcgtcgtg gtattcactc cagagcgatg aaaacgtttc
     1201 agtttgctca tggaaaacgg tgtaacaagg gtgaacacta tcccatatca ccagctcacc
     1261 gtctttcatt gccatacgaa attccggatg agcattcatc aggcgggcaa gaatgtgaat
     1321 aaaggccgga taaaacttgt gcttattttt ctttacggtc tttaaaaagg ccgtaatatc
     1381 cagctgaacg gtctggttat aggtacattg agcaactgac tgaaatgcct caaaatgttc
     1441 tttacgatgc cattgggata tatcaacggt ggtatatcca gtgatttttt tctccatttt
     1501 agcttcctta gctcctgaaa atctcgataa ctcaaaaaat acgcccggta gtgatcttat
     1561 ttcattatgg tgaaagttgg aacctcttac gtgcccgatc aatcatgacc aaaatccctt
     1621 aacgtgagtt ttcgttccac tgagcgtcag accccgtaga aaagatcaaa ggatcttctt
     1681 gagatccttt ttttctgcgc gtaatctgct gcttgcaaac aaaaaaacca ccgctaccag
     1741 cggtggtttg tttgccggat caagagctac caactctttt tccgaaggta actggcttca
     1801 gcagagcgca gataccaaat actgttcttc tagtgtagcc gtagttaggc caccacttca
     1861 agaactctgt agcaccgcct acatacctcg ctctgctaat cctgttacca gtggctgctg
     1921 ccagtggcga taagtcgtgt cttaccgggt tggactcaag acgatagtta ccggataagg
     1981 cgcagcggtc gggctgaacg gggggttcgt gcacacagcc cagcttggag cgaacgacct
     2041 acaccgaact gagataccta cagcgtgagc tatgagaaag cgccacgctt cccgaaggga
     2101 gaaaggcgga caggtatccg gtaagcggca gggtcggaac aggagagcgc acgagggagc
     2161 ttccaggggg aaacgcctgg tatctttata gtcctgtcgg gtttcgccac ctctgacttg
     2221 agcgtcgatt tttgtgatgc tcgtcagggg ggcggagcct atggaaaaac gccagcaacg
     2281 cggccttttt acggttcctg gccttttgct ggccttttgc tcacatgttc tttcctgcgt
     2341 tatcccctga ttctgtggat aaccgtag
//
