# Supplementary material for: Modular cloning of multigene vectors for the baculovirus system and yeast
Source: bioRxiv preprint, doi:10.1101/2024.10.07.616927, version 2 (2025-01-08)
Supplement: Supplementary Data 2 [file 616927_file07.zip › pMY.003.gb]

LOCUS       pMY.003                 2368 bp    DNA     circular     11-AUG-2024
DEFINITION  ScPGK1.
ACCESSION   urn.local...c7-hwopoye
KEYWORDS    .
SOURCE      
  ORGANISM  .
COMMENT     This file was created by DNADynamo                                 
            www.bluetractorsoftware.co.uk.
FEATURES             Location/Qualifiers
     promoter        14..713
                     /dnadynamo_directionless_feature="true"
                     /ApEinfo_fwdcolor="#00a1ee"
                     /label="ScPGK1 Promoter"
     terminator      729..837
                     /dnadynamo_directionless_feature="true"
                     /ApEinfo_fwdcolor="#66ccff"
                     /label="CamR Terminator"
     CDS             complement(838..1497)
                     /ApEinfo_fwdcolor="#0000ff"
                     /label="CamR"
     promoter        1498..1602
                     /dnadynamo_directionless_feature="true"
                     /ApEinfo_fwdcolor="#66ccff"
                     /label="CamR Promoter"
     rep_origin      1603..2366
                     /dnadynamo_directionless_feature="true"
                     /ApEinfo_fwdcolor="#7f7f7f"
                     /label="ColE1"
ORIGIN      
        1 tcggtctcaa acggtgagta aggaaagagt gaggaactat cgcatacctg catttaaaga
       61 tgccgatttg ggcgcgaatc ctttattttg gcttcaccct catactatta tcagggccag
      121 aaaaaggaag tgtttccctc cttcttgaat tgatgttacc ctcataaagc acgtggcctc
      181 ttatcgagaa agaaattacc gtcgctcgtg atttgtttgc aaaaagaaca aaactgaaaa
      241 aacccagaca cgctcgactt cctgtcatcc tattgattgc agcttccaat ttcgtcacac
      301 aacaaggtcc tagcgacggc tcacaggttt tgtaacaagc aatcgaaggt tctggaatgg
      361 cgggaaaggg tttagtacca catgctatga tgcccactgt gatctccaga gcaaagttcg
      421 ttcgatcgta ctgttactct ctctctttca aacagaattg tccgaatcgt gtgacaacaa
      481 cagcctgttc tcacacactc ttttcttcta accaaggggg tggtttagtt tagtagaacc
      541 tcgtgaaact tacatttaca tatatataaa cttgcataaa ttggtcaatg caagaaatac
      601 atatttggtc ttttctaatt cgtagttttt caagttctta gatgctttct ttttctcttt
      661 tttacagatc atcaaggaag taattatcta ctttttacaa caaatataaa acatcaagat
      721 gagaccagac caataaaaaa cgcccggcgg caaccgagcg ttctgaacaa atccagatgg
      781 agttctgagg tcattactgg atctatcaac aggagtccaa gcgagctcga tatcaaatta
      841 cgccccgccc tgccactcat cgcagtactg ttgtaattca ttaagcattc tgccgacatg
      901 gaagccatca caaacggcat gatgaacctg aatcgccagc ggcatcagca ccttgtcgcc
      961 ttgcgtataa tatttgccca tggtgaaaac gggggcgaag aagttgtcca tattggccac
     1021 gtttaaatca aaactggtga aactcaccca gggattggct gaaacgaaaa acatattctc
     1081 aataaaccct ttagggaaat aggccaggtt ttcaccgtaa cacgccacat cttgcgaata
     1141 tatgtgtaga aactgccgga aatcgtcgtg gtattcactc cagagcgatg aaaacgtttc
     1201 agtttgctca tggaaaacgg tgtaacaagg gtgaacacta tcccatatca ccagctcacc
     1261 gtctttcatt gccatacgaa attccggatg agcattcatc aggcgggcaa gaatgtgaat
     1321 aaaggccgga taaaacttgt gcttattttt ctttacggtc tttaaaaagg ccgtaatatc
     1381 cagctgaacg gtctggttat aggtacattg agcaactgac tgaaatgcct caaaatgttc
     1441 tttacgatgc cattgggata tatcaacggt ggtatatcca gtgatttttt tctccatttt
     1501 agcttcctta gctcctgaaa atctcgataa ctcaaaaaat acgcccggta gtgatcttat
     1561 ttcattatgg tgaaagttgg aacctcttac gtgcccgatc aatcatgacc aaaatccctt
     1621 aacgtgagtt ttcgttccac tgagcgtcag accccgtaga aaagatcaaa ggatcttctt
     1681 gagatccttt ttttctgcgc gtaatctgct gcttgcaaac aaaaaaacca ccgctaccag
     1741 cggtggtttg tttgccggat caagagctac caactctttt tccgaaggta actggcttca
     1801 gcagagcgca gataccaaat actgttcttc tagtgtagcc gtagttaggc caccacttca
     1861 agaactctgt agcaccgcct acatacctcg ctctgctaat cctgttacca gtggctgctg
     1921 ccagtggcga taagtcgtgt cttaccgggt tggactcaag acgatagtta ccggataagg
     1981 cgcagcggtc gggctgaacg gggggttcgt gcacacagcc cagcttggag cgaacgacct
     2041 acaccgaact gagataccta cagcgtgagc tatgagaaag cgccacgctt cccgaaggga
     2101 gaaaggcgga caggtatccg gtaagcggca gggtcggaac aggagagcgc acgagggagc
     2161 ttccaggggg aaacgcctgg tatctttata gtcctgtcgg gtttcgccac ctctgacttg
     2221 agcgtcgatt tttgtgatgc tcgtcagggg ggcggagcct atggaaaaac gccagcaacg
     2281 cggccttttt acggttcctg gccttttgct ggccttttgc tcacatgttc tttcctgcgt
     2341 tatcccctga ttctgtggat aaccgtag
//
