# Supplementary material for: Modular cloning of multigene vectors for the baculovirus system and yeast
Source: bioRxiv preprint, doi:10.1101/2024.10.07.616927, version 2 (2025-01-08)
Supplement: Supplementary Data 2 [file 616927_file07.zip › pMY.004.gb]

LOCUS       pMY.004                 2344 bp    DNA     circular     11-AUG-2024
DEFINITION  ScHHF2.
ACCESSION   urn.local...cb-hwopoyf
KEYWORDS    .
SOURCE      
  ORGANISM  .
COMMENT     This file was created by DNADynamo                                 
            www.bluetractorsoftware.co.uk.
FEATURES             Location/Qualifiers
     promoter        14..689
                     /dnadynamo_directionless_feature="true"
                     /ApEinfo_fwdcolor="#00a1ee"
                     /label="ScHHF2 Promoter"
     terminator      705..813
                     /dnadynamo_directionless_feature="true"
                     /ApEinfo_fwdcolor="#66ccff"
                     /label="CamR Terminator"
     CDS             complement(814..1473)
                     /ApEinfo_fwdcolor="#0000ff"
                     /label="CamR"
     promoter        1474..1578
                     /dnadynamo_directionless_feature="true"
                     /ApEinfo_fwdcolor="#66ccff"
                     /label="CamR Promoter"
     rep_origin      1579..2342
                     /dnadynamo_directionless_feature="true"
                     /ApEinfo_fwdcolor="#7f7f7f"
                     /label="ColE1"
ORIGIN      
        1 tcggtctcaa acgtgtggag tgtttgcttg gattctttag taaaagggga agaacagttg
       61 gaagggccaa agtggaagtc acaaaacagt ggtcctatat aaaagaacaa gaaaaagatt
      121 atttatatac aactgcggtc acaagaagca acgcgagaga gcacaacacg ctgttatcac
      181 gcaaactatg ttttgacacc gagccatagc cgtgattgtg cgtcacattg ggcgataatg
      241 aacgctaaat gaccaactcc catccgtagg agccccttag ggcgtgccaa tagtttcacg
      301 cgcttaatgc gaagtgctcg gaacggacaa ctgtggtcgt ttggcaccgg gaaagtggta
      361 ctagaccgag agtttcgcat ttgtatggca ggacgttctg ggagcttcgc gtctaaagct
      421 ttttcgggcg cgaaatgcag accagaccag aacaaaacaa ctgacaagaa ggcgtttaat
      481 ttaatatgtt gttcactcgc gcctgggctg ttgttattcg gctagataca tacgtgtttg
      541 tgcgtatgta gttatatcat atataagtat attaggatga ggcggtgaaa gagatttttt
      601 ttttttcgct taatttattc ttttctctat cttttttcct acatcttgtt caaaagagta
      661 gcaaaaacaa caatcaatac aataaaatat caagatgaga ccagaccaat aaaaaacgcc
      721 cggcggcaac cgagcgttct gaacaaatcc agatggagtt ctgaggtcat tactggatct
      781 atcaacagga gtccaagcga gctcgatatc aaattacgcc ccgccctgcc actcatcgca
      841 gtactgttgt aattcattaa gcattctgcc gacatggaag ccatcacaaa cggcatgatg
      901 aacctgaatc gccagcggca tcagcacctt gtcgccttgc gtataatatt tgcccatggt
      961 gaaaacgggg gcgaagaagt tgtccatatt ggccacgttt aaatcaaaac tggtgaaact
     1021 cacccaggga ttggctgaaa cgaaaaacat attctcaata aaccctttag ggaaataggc
     1081 caggttttca ccgtaacacg ccacatcttg cgaatatatg tgtagaaact gccggaaatc
     1141 gtcgtggtat tcactccaga gcgatgaaaa cgtttcagtt tgctcatgga aaacggtgta
     1201 acaagggtga acactatccc atatcaccag ctcaccgtct ttcattgcca tacgaaattc
     1261 cggatgagca ttcatcaggc gggcaagaat gtgaataaag gccggataaa acttgtgctt
     1321 atttttcttt acggtcttta aaaaggccgt aatatccagc tgaacggtct ggttataggt
     1381 acattgagca actgactgaa atgcctcaaa atgttcttta cgatgccatt gggatatatc
     1441 aacggtggta tatccagtga tttttttctc cattttagct tccttagctc ctgaaaatct
     1501 cgataactca aaaaatacgc ccggtagtga tcttatttca ttatggtgaa agttggaacc
     1561 tcttacgtgc ccgatcaatc atgaccaaaa tcccttaacg tgagttttcg ttccactgag
     1621 cgtcagaccc cgtagaaaag atcaaaggat cttcttgaga tccttttttt ctgcgcgtaa
     1681 tctgctgctt gcaaacaaaa aaaccaccgc taccagcggt ggtttgtttg ccggatcaag
     1741 agctaccaac tctttttccg aaggtaactg gcttcagcag agcgcagata ccaaatactg
     1801 ttcttctagt gtagccgtag ttaggccacc acttcaagaa ctctgtagca ccgcctacat
     1861 acctcgctct gctaatcctg ttaccagtgg ctgctgccag tggcgataag tcgtgtctta
     1921 ccgggttgga ctcaagacga tagttaccgg ataaggcgca gcggtcgggc tgaacggggg
     1981 gttcgtgcac acagcccagc ttggagcgaa cgacctacac cgaactgaga tacctacagc
     2041 gtgagctatg agaaagcgcc acgcttcccg aagggagaaa ggcggacagg tatccggtaa
     2101 gcggcagggt cggaacagga gagcgcacga gggagcttcc agggggaaac gcctggtatc
     2161 tttatagtcc tgtcgggttt cgccacctct gacttgagcg tcgatttttg tgatgctcgt
     2221 caggggggcg gagcctatgg aaaaacgcca gcaacgcggc ctttttacgg ttcctggcct
     2281 tttgctggcc ttttgctcac atgttctttc ctgcgttatc ccctgattct gtggataacc
     2341 gtag
//
