# Supplementary material for: Modular cloning of multigene vectors for the baculovirus system and yeast
Source: bioRxiv preprint, doi:10.1101/2024.10.07.616927, version 2 (2025-01-08)
Supplement: Supplementary Data 2 [file 616927_file07.zip › pMY.005.gb]

LOCUS       pMY.005                 2368 bp    DNA     circular     11-AUG-2024
DEFINITION  ScTEF1.
ACCESSION   urn.local...cf-hwopoyf
KEYWORDS    .
SOURCE      
  ORGANISM  .
COMMENT     This file was created by DNADynamo                                 
            www.bluetractorsoftware.co.uk.
FEATURES             Location/Qualifiers
     promoter        14..713
                     /dnadynamo_directionless_feature="true"
                     /ApEinfo_fwdcolor="#00a1ee"
                     /label="ScTEF1 Promoter"
     terminator      729..837
                     /dnadynamo_directionless_feature="true"
                     /ApEinfo_fwdcolor="#66ccff"
                     /label="CamR Terminator"
     CDS             complement(838..1497)
                     /ApEinfo_fwdcolor="#0000ff"
                     /label="CamR"
     promoter        1498..1602
                     /dnadynamo_directionless_feature="true"
                     /ApEinfo_fwdcolor="#66ccff"
                     /label="CamR Promoter"
     rep_origin      1603..2366
                     /dnadynamo_directionless_feature="true"
                     /ApEinfo_fwdcolor="#7f7f7f"
                     /label="ColE1"
ORIGIN      
        1 tcggtctcaa acgccttgcc aacagggagt tcttcagaga catggaggct caaaacgaaa
       61 ttattgacag cctagacatc aatagtcata caacagaaag cgaccaccca actttggctg
      121 ataatagcgt ataaacaatg catactttgt acgttcaaaa tacaatgcag tagatatatt
      181 tatgcatatt acatataata catatcacat aggaagcaac aggcgcgttg gacttttaat
      241 tttcgaggac cgcgaatcct tacatcacac ccaatccccc acaagtgatc ccccacacac
      301 catagcttca aaatgtttct actccttttt tactcttcca gattttctcg gactccgcgc
      361 atcgccgtac cacttcaaaa cacccaagca cagcatacta aatttcccct ctttcttcct
      421 ctagggtgtc gttaattacc cgtactaaag gtttggaaaa gaaaaaagac accgcctcgt
      481 ttctttttct tcgtcgaaaa aggcaataaa aatttttatc acgtttcttt ttcttgaaaa
      541 tttttttttt tgattttttt ctctttcgat gacctcccat tgatatttaa gttaataaac
      601 ggtcatcaat ttctcaagtt tcagtttcat ttttcttgtt ctattacaac tttttttact
      661 tcttgctcat tagaaagaaa gcatagcaat ctaatctaag ttttaattac aaatcaagat
      721 gagaccagac caataaaaaa cgcccggcgg caaccgagcg ttctgaacaa atccagatgg
      781 agttctgagg tcattactgg atctatcaac aggagtccaa gcgagctcga tatcaaatta
      841 cgccccgccc tgccactcat cgcagtactg ttgtaattca ttaagcattc tgccgacatg
      901 gaagccatca caaacggcat gatgaacctg aatcgccagc ggcatcagca ccttgtcgcc
      961 ttgcgtataa tatttgccca tggtgaaaac gggggcgaag aagttgtcca tattggccac
     1021 gtttaaatca aaactggtga aactcaccca gggattggct gaaacgaaaa acatattctc
     1081 aataaaccct ttagggaaat aggccaggtt ttcaccgtaa cacgccacat cttgcgaata
     1141 tatgtgtaga aactgccgga aatcgtcgtg gtattcactc cagagcgatg aaaacgtttc
     1201 agtttgctca tggaaaacgg tgtaacaagg gtgaacacta tcccatatca ccagctcacc
     1261 gtctttcatt gccatacgaa attccggatg agcattcatc aggcgggcaa gaatgtgaat
     1321 aaaggccgga taaaacttgt gcttattttt ctttacggtc tttaaaaagg ccgtaatatc
     1381 cagctgaacg gtctggttat aggtacattg agcaactgac tgaaatgcct caaaatgttc
     1441 tttacgatgc cattgggata tatcaacggt ggtatatcca gtgatttttt tctccatttt
     1501 agcttcctta gctcctgaaa atctcgataa ctcaaaaaat acgcccggta gtgatcttat
     1561 ttcattatgg tgaaagttgg aacctcttac gtgcccgatc aatcatgacc aaaatccctt
     1621 aacgtgagtt ttcgttccac tgagcgtcag accccgtaga aaagatcaaa ggatcttctt
     1681 gagatccttt ttttctgcgc gtaatctgct gcttgcaaac aaaaaaacca ccgctaccag
     1741 cggtggtttg tttgccggat caagagctac caactctttt tccgaaggta actggcttca
     1801 gcagagcgca gataccaaat actgttcttc tagtgtagcc gtagttaggc caccacttca
     1861 agaactctgt agcaccgcct acatacctcg ctctgctaat cctgttacca gtggctgctg
     1921 ccagtggcga taagtcgtgt cttaccgggt tggactcaag acgatagtta ccggataagg
     1981 cgcagcggtc gggctgaacg gggggttcgt gcacacagcc cagcttggag cgaacgacct
     2041 acaccgaact gagataccta cagcgtgagc tatgagaaag cgccacgctt cccgaaggga
     2101 gaaaggcgga caggtatccg gtaagcggca gggtcggaac aggagagcgc acgagggagc
     2161 ttccaggggg aaacgcctgg tatctttata gtcctgtcgg gtttcgccac ctctgacttg
     2221 agcgtcgatt tttgtgatgc tcgtcagggg ggcggagcct atggaaaaac gccagcaacg
     2281 cggccttttt acggttcctg gccttttgct ggccttttgc tcacatgttc tttcctgcgt
     2341 tatcccctga ttctgtggat aaccgtag
//
