# Supplementary material for: Modular cloning of multigene vectors for the baculovirus system and yeast
Source: bioRxiv preprint, doi:10.1101/2024.10.07.616927, version 2 (2025-01-08)
Supplement: Supplementary Data 2 [file 616927_file07.zip › pMY.006.gb]

LOCUS       pMY.006                 2368 bp    DNA     circular     11-AUG-2024
DEFINITION  ScTEF2.
ACCESSION   urn.local...cj-hwopoyh
KEYWORDS    .
SOURCE      
  ORGANISM  .
COMMENT     This file was created by DNADynamo                                 
            www.bluetractorsoftware.co.uk.
FEATURES             Location/Qualifiers
     promoter        14..713
                     /dnadynamo_directionless_feature="true"
                     /ApEinfo_fwdcolor="#00a1ee"
                     /label="ScTEF2 Promoter"
     terminator      729..837
                     /dnadynamo_directionless_feature="true"
                     /ApEinfo_fwdcolor="#66ccff"
                     /label="CamR Terminator"
     CDS             complement(838..1497)
                     /ApEinfo_fwdcolor="#0000ff"
                     /label="CamR"
     promoter        1498..1602
                     /dnadynamo_directionless_feature="true"
                     /ApEinfo_fwdcolor="#66ccff"
                     /label="CamR Promoter"
     rep_origin      1603..2366
                     /dnadynamo_directionless_feature="true"
                     /ApEinfo_fwdcolor="#7f7f7f"
                     /label="ColE1"
ORIGIN      
        1 tcggtctcaa acgttgatag gtcaagatca atgtaaacaa ttactttgtt atgtagagtt
       61 tttttagcta cctatattcc accataacat caatcatgcg gttgctggtg tatttaccaa
      121 taatgtttaa tgtatatata tatatatata tatggggccg tatacttaca tatagtagat
      181 gtcaagcgta ggcgcttccc ctgccggctg tgagggcgcc ataaccaagg tatctataga
      241 ccgccaatca gcaaactacc tccgtacatt catgttgcac ccacacattt atacacccag
      301 accgcgacaa attacccata aggttgtttg tgacggcgtc gtacaagaga acgtgggaac
      361 tttttaggct caccaaaaaa gaaagaaaaa atacgagttg ctgacagaag cctcaagaaa
      421 aaaaaaattc ttcttcgact atgctggagg cagagatgat cgagccggta gttaactata
      481 tatagctaaa ttggttccat caccttcttt tctggtgtcg ctccttctag tgctatttct
      541 ggcttttcct attttttttt ttccattttt ctttctctct ttctaatata taaattctct
      601 tgcattttct atttttctct ctatctattc tacttgttta ttcccttcaa ggtttttttt
      661 taaggagtac ttgtttttag aatatacggt caacgaacta taattaacta aactcaagat
      721 gagaccagac caataaaaaa cgcccggcgg caaccgagcg ttctgaacaa atccagatgg
      781 agttctgagg tcattactgg atctatcaac aggagtccaa gcgagctcga tatcaaatta
      841 cgccccgccc tgccactcat cgcagtactg ttgtaattca ttaagcattc tgccgacatg
      901 gaagccatca caaacggcat gatgaacctg aatcgccagc ggcatcagca ccttgtcgcc
      961 ttgcgtataa tatttgccca tggtgaaaac gggggcgaag aagttgtcca tattggccac
     1021 gtttaaatca aaactggtga aactcaccca gggattggct gaaacgaaaa acatattctc
     1081 aataaaccct ttagggaaat aggccaggtt ttcaccgtaa cacgccacat cttgcgaata
     1141 tatgtgtaga aactgccgga aatcgtcgtg gtattcactc cagagcgatg aaaacgtttc
     1201 agtttgctca tggaaaacgg tgtaacaagg gtgaacacta tcccatatca ccagctcacc
     1261 gtctttcatt gccatacgaa attccggatg agcattcatc aggcgggcaa gaatgtgaat
     1321 aaaggccgga taaaacttgt gcttattttt ctttacggtc tttaaaaagg ccgtaatatc
     1381 cagctgaacg gtctggttat aggtacattg agcaactgac tgaaatgcct caaaatgttc
     1441 tttacgatgc cattgggata tatcaacggt ggtatatcca gtgatttttt tctccatttt
     1501 agcttcctta gctcctgaaa atctcgataa ctcaaaaaat acgcccggta gtgatcttat
     1561 ttcattatgg tgaaagttgg aacctcttac gtgcccgatc aatcatgacc aaaatccctt
     1621 aacgtgagtt ttcgttccac tgagcgtcag accccgtaga aaagatcaaa ggatcttctt
     1681 gagatccttt ttttctgcgc gtaatctgct gcttgcaaac aaaaaaacca ccgctaccag
     1741 cggtggtttg tttgccggat caagagctac caactctttt tccgaaggta actggcttca
     1801 gcagagcgca gataccaaat actgttcttc tagtgtagcc gtagttaggc caccacttca
     1861 agaactctgt agcaccgcct acatacctcg ctctgctaat cctgttacca gtggctgctg
     1921 ccagtggcga taagtcgtgt cttaccgggt tggactcaag acgatagtta ccggataagg
     1981 cgcagcggtc gggctgaacg gggggttcgt gcacacagcc cagcttggag cgaacgacct
     2041 acaccgaact gagataccta cagcgtgagc tatgagaaag cgccacgctt cccgaaggga
     2101 gaaaggcgga caggtatccg gtaagcggca gggtcggaac aggagagcgc acgagggagc
     2161 ttccaggggg aaacgcctgg tatctttata gtcctgtcgg gtttcgccac ctctgacttg
     2221 agcgtcgatt tttgtgatgc tcgtcagggg ggcggagcct atggaaaaac gccagcaacg
     2281 cggccttttt acggttcctg gccttttgct ggccttttgc tcacatgttc tttcctgcgt
     2341 tatcccctga ttctgtggat aaccgtag
//
