# Supplementary material for: Modular cloning of multigene vectors for the baculovirus system and yeast
Source: bioRxiv preprint, doi:10.1101/2024.10.07.616927, version 2 (2025-01-08)
Supplement: Supplementary Data 2 [file 616927_file07.zip › pMY.007.gb]

LOCUS       pMY.007                 2201 bp    DNA     circular     11-AUG-2024
DEFINITION  ScGAL1.
ACCESSION   urn.local...cn-hwopoyj
KEYWORDS    .
SOURCE      
  ORGANISM  .
COMMENT     This file was created by DNADynamo                                 
            www.bluetractorsoftware.co.uk.
FEATURES             Location/Qualifiers
     promoter        14..546
                     /dnadynamo_directionless_feature="true"
                     /ApEinfo_fwdcolor="#00a1ee"
                     /label="ScGAL1 Promoter"
     terminator      562..670
                     /dnadynamo_directionless_feature="true"
                     /ApEinfo_fwdcolor="#66ccff"
                     /label="CamR Terminator"
     CDS             complement(671..1330)
                     /ApEinfo_fwdcolor="#0000ff"
                     /label="CamR"
     promoter        1331..1435
                     /dnadynamo_directionless_feature="true"
                     /ApEinfo_fwdcolor="#66ccff"
                     /label="CamR Promoter"
     rep_origin      1436..2199
                     /dnadynamo_directionless_feature="true"
                     /ApEinfo_fwdcolor="#7f7f7f"
                     /label="ColE1"
ORIGIN      
        1 tcggtctcaa acgccccatt atcttagcct aaaaaaacct tctctttgga actttcagta
       61 atacgcttaa ctgctcattg ctatattgaa gtacggatta gaagccgccg agcgggcgac
      121 agccctccga cggatgactc tcctccgtgc gtcctcgtca tcaccggtcg cgttcctgaa
      181 acgcagatgt gcctcgcgcc gcactgctcc gaacaataaa gattctacaa tactagcttt
      241 tatggttatg aagaggaaaa attggcagta acctggcccc acaaaccttc aaattaacga
      301 atcaaattaa caaccatagg atgataatgc gattagtttt ttagccttat ttctggggta
      361 attaatcagc gaagcgatga tttttgatct attaacagat atataaatgg aaaagctgca
      421 taaccacttt aactaatact ttcaacattt tcagtttgta ttacttctta ttcaaatgtc
      481 ataaaagtat caacaaaaaa ttgttaatat acctctatac tttaacgtca aggagaaaaa
      541 actatatcaa gatgagacca gaccaataaa aaacgcccgg cggcaaccga gcgttctgaa
      601 caaatccaga tggagttctg aggtcattac tggatctatc aacaggagtc caagcgagct
      661 cgatatcaaa ttacgccccg ccctgccact catcgcagta ctgttgtaat tcattaagca
      721 ttctgccgac atggaagcca tcacaaacgg catgatgaac ctgaatcgcc agcggcatca
      781 gcaccttgtc gccttgcgta taatatttgc ccatggtgaa aacgggggcg aagaagttgt
      841 ccatattggc cacgtttaaa tcaaaactgg tgaaactcac ccagggattg gctgaaacga
      901 aaaacatatt ctcaataaac cctttaggga aataggccag gttttcaccg taacacgcca
      961 catcttgcga atatatgtgt agaaactgcc ggaaatcgtc gtggtattca ctccagagcg
     1021 atgaaaacgt ttcagtttgc tcatggaaaa cggtgtaaca agggtgaaca ctatcccata
     1081 tcaccagctc accgtctttc attgccatac gaaattccgg atgagcattc atcaggcggg
     1141 caagaatgtg aataaaggcc ggataaaact tgtgcttatt tttctttacg gtctttaaaa
     1201 aggccgtaat atccagctga acggtctggt tataggtaca ttgagcaact gactgaaatg
     1261 cctcaaaatg ttctttacga tgccattggg atatatcaac ggtggtatat ccagtgattt
     1321 ttttctccat tttagcttcc ttagctcctg aaaatctcga taactcaaaa aatacgcccg
     1381 gtagtgatct tatttcatta tggtgaaagt tggaacctct tacgtgcccg atcaatcatg
     1441 accaaaatcc cttaacgtga gttttcgttc cactgagcgt cagaccccgt agaaaagatc
     1501 aaaggatctt cttgagatcc tttttttctg cgcgtaatct gctgcttgca aacaaaaaaa
     1561 ccaccgctac cagcggtggt ttgtttgccg gatcaagagc taccaactct ttttccgaag
     1621 gtaactggct tcagcagagc gcagatacca aatactgttc ttctagtgta gccgtagtta
     1681 ggccaccact tcaagaactc tgtagcaccg cctacatacc tcgctctgct aatcctgtta
     1741 ccagtggctg ctgccagtgg cgataagtcg tgtcttaccg ggttggactc aagacgatag
     1801 ttaccggata aggcgcagcg gtcgggctga acggggggtt cgtgcacaca gcccagcttg
     1861 gagcgaacga cctacaccga actgagatac ctacagcgtg agctatgaga aagcgccacg
     1921 cttcccgaag ggagaaaggc ggacaggtat ccggtaagcg gcagggtcgg aacaggagag
     1981 cgcacgaggg agcttccagg gggaaacgcc tggtatcttt atagtcctgt cgggtttcgc
     2041 cacctctgac ttgagcgtcg atttttgtga tgctcgtcag gggggcggag cctatggaaa
     2101 aacgccagca acgcggcctt tttacggttc ctggcctttt gctggccttt tgctcacatg
     2161 ttctttcctg cgttatcccc tgattctgtg gataaccgta g
//
