# Supplementary material for: Modular cloning of multigene vectors for the baculovirus system and yeast
Source: bioRxiv preprint, doi:10.1101/2024.10.07.616927, version 2 (2025-01-08)
Supplement: Supplementary Data 3 [file 616927_file08.zip › pM.001.gb]

LOCUS       pM.001                  2835 bp    DNA     circular     11-AUG-2024
DEFINITION  MBP.
ACCESSION   urn.local...8s-hwolvrh
KEYWORDS    .
SOURCE      
  ORGANISM  .
COMMENT     This file was created by DNADynamo                                 
            www.bluetractorsoftware.co.uk.
FEATURES             Location/Qualifiers
     CDS             23..1120
                     /label="Maltose Binding Protein (MBP) from E. coli"
     CDS             1154..1180
                     /label="recognition and cleavage site for human rhinovirus
                     3C and PreScission proteases"
     misc_feature    1196..1304
                     /label="CamR Terminator"
     CDS             complement(1305..1964)
                     /label="CamR"
     promoter        1965..2069
                     /label="CamR Promoter"
     rep_origin      2070..2833
                     /label="ColE1"
ORIGIN      
        1 tcggtctcaa agaatgggta ccaaaactga agaaggtaaa ctggtaatct ggattaacgg
       61 cgataaaggc tataacggtt tggctgaagt cggtaagaaa ttcgagaaag ataccggaat
      121 taaagtcacc gttgagcatc cggataaact ggaagagaaa ttcccacagg ttgcggcaac
      181 tggcgatggc cctgacatta tcttctgggc acacgaccgc tttggtggct acgctcaatc
      241 tggcctgttg gctgaaatca ccccggacaa agcgttccag gacaagctgt atccgtttac
      301 ctgggatgcc gtacgttaca acggcaagct gattgcttac ccgatcgctg ttgaagcgtt
      361 atcgctgatt tataacaaag atttgctgcc gaacccgcca aaaacctggg aagagatccc
      421 ggcgctggat aaagaactga aagcgaaagg taagagcgcg ctgatgttca acctgcaaga
      481 accgtacttc acctggccgc tgattgctgc tgacgggggt tatgcgttca agtatgaaaa
      541 cggcaagtac gacattaaag acgtgggcgt ggataacgct ggcgcgaaag cgggtctgac
      601 cttcctggtt gacctgatta aaaacaaaca catgaatgca gacaccgatt actccatcgc
      661 agaagctgcc tttaataaag gcgaaacagc gatgaccatc aacggcccgt gggcatggtc
      721 caacatcgac accagcaaag tgaattatgg tgtaacggta ctgccgacct tcaagggtca
      781 accatccaaa ccgttcgttg gcgtgctgag cgcaggtatt aacgccgcca gtccgaacaa
      841 agagctggca aaagagttcc tcgaaaacta tctgctgact gatgaaggtc tggaagcggt
      901 taataaagac aaaccgctgg gtgccgtagc gctgaagtct tacgaggaag agttggcgaa
      961 agatccacgt attgccgcca ccatggaaaa cgcccagaaa ggtgaaatca tgccgaacat
     1021 cccgcagatg tccgctttct ggtatgccgt gcgtactgcg gtgatcaacg ccgccagcgg
     1081 tcgtcagact gtcgatgaag ccctgaaaga cgcgcagact gccgcaggca ccgattacga
     1141 tatcccaacg accctggaag ttctgttcca ggggccctcc ggtatgtgag accagaccaa
     1201 taaaaaacgc ccggcggcaa ccgagcgttc tgaacaaatc cagatggagt tctgaggtca
     1261 ttactggatc tatcaacagg agtccaagcg agctcgatat caaattacgc cccgccctgc
     1321 cactcatcgc agtactgttg taattcatta agcattctgc cgacatggaa gccatcacaa
     1381 acggcatgat gaacctgaat cgccagcggc atcagcacct tgtcgccttg cgtataatat
     1441 ttgcccatgg tgaaaacggg ggcgaagaag ttgtccatat tggccacgtt taaatcaaaa
     1501 ctggtgaaac tcacccaggg attggctgaa acgaaaaaca tattctcaat aaacccttta
     1561 gggaaatagg ccaggttttc accgtaacac gccacatctt gcgaatatat gtgtagaaac
     1621 tgccggaaat cgtcgtggta ttcactccag agcgatgaaa acgtttcagt ttgctcatgg
     1681 aaaacggtgt aacaagggtg aacactatcc catatcacca gctcaccgtc tttcattgcc
     1741 atacgaaatt ccggatgagc attcatcagg cgggcaagaa tgtgaataaa ggccggataa
     1801 aacttgtgct tatttttctt tacggtcttt aaaaaggccg taatatccag ctgaacggtc
     1861 tggttatagg tacattgagc aactgactga aatgcctcaa aatgttcttt acgatgccat
     1921 tgggatatat caacggtggt atatccagtg atttttttct ccattttagc ttccttagct
     1981 cctgaaaatc tcgataactc aaaaaatacg cccggtagtg atcttatttc attatggtga
     2041 aagttggaac ctcttacgtg cccgatcaat catgaccaaa atcccttaac gtgagttttc
     2101 gttccactga gcgtcagacc ccgtagaaaa gatcaaagga tcttcttgag atcctttttt
     2161 tctgcgcgta atctgctgct tgcaaacaaa aaaaccaccg ctaccagcgg tggtttgttt
     2221 gccggatcaa gagctaccaa ctctttttcc gaaggtaact ggcttcagca gagcgcagat
     2281 accaaatact gttcttctag tgtagccgta gttaggccac cacttcaaga actctgtagc
     2341 accgcctaca tacctcgctc tgctaatcct gttaccagtg gctgctgcca gtggcgataa
     2401 gtcgtgtctt accgggttgg actcaagacg atagttaccg gataaggcgc agcggtcggg
     2461 ctgaacgggg ggttcgtgca cacagcccag cttggagcga acgacctaca ccgaactgag
     2521 atacctacag cgtgagctat gagaaagcgc cacgcttccc gaagggagaa aggcggacag
     2581 gtatccggta agcggcaggg tcggaacagg agagcgcacg agggagcttc cagggggaaa
     2641 cgcctggtat ctttatagtc ctgtcgggtt tcgccacctc tgacttgagc gtcgattttt
     2701 gtgatgctcg tcaggggggc ggagcctatg gaaaaacgcc agcaacgcgg cctttttacg
     2761 gttcctggcc ttttgctggc cttttgctca catgttcttt cctgcgttat cccctgattc
     2821 tgtggataac cgtag
//
