# Supplementary material for: Modular cloning of multigene vectors for the baculovirus system and yeast
Source: bioRxiv preprint, doi:10.1101/2024.10.07.616927, version 2 (2025-01-08)
Supplement: Supplementary Data 3 [file 616927_file08.zip › pM.002.gb]

LOCUS       pM.002                  2839 bp    DNA     circular     11-AUG-2024
DEFINITION  MBP.
ACCESSION   urn.local...8w-hwolvri
KEYWORDS    .
SOURCE      
  ORGANISM  .
COMMENT     This file was created by DNADynamo                                 
            www.bluetractorsoftware.co.uk.
FEATURES             Location/Qualifiers
     CDS             20..43
                     /label="recognition and cleavage site for human rhinovirus
                     3C and PreScission proteases"
     CDS             80..1186
                     /label="Maltose Binding Protein (MBP) from E. coli"
     misc_feature    1200..1308
                     /label="CamR Terminator"
     CDS             complement(1309..1968)
                     /label="CamR"
     promoter        1969..2073
                     /label="CamR Promoter"
     rep_origin      2074..2837
                     /label="ColE1"
ORIGIN      
        1 tcggtctcaa tcctcaggtc tggaagttct gttccagggg cccggagccg caggcaccga
       61 ttacgatatc ccaacgacca aaactgaaga aggtaaactg gtaatctgga ttaacggcga
      121 taaaggctat aacggtttgg ctgaagtcgg taagaaattc gagaaagata ccggaattaa
      181 agtcaccgtt gagcatccgg ataaactgga agagaaattc ccacaggttg cggcaactgg
      241 cgatggccct gacattatct tctgggcaca cgaccgcttt ggtggctacg ctcaatctgg
      301 cctgttggct gaaatcaccc cggacaaagc gttccaggac aagctgtatc cgtttacctg
      361 ggatgccgta cgttacaacg gcaagctgat tgcttacccg atcgctgttg aagcgttatc
      421 gctgatttat aacaaagatt tgctgccgaa cccgccaaaa acctgggaag agatcccggc
      481 gctggataaa gaactgaaag cgaaaggtaa gagcgcgctg atgttcaacc tgcaagaacc
      541 gtacttcacc tggccgctga ttgctgctga cgggggttat gcgttcaagt atgaaaacgg
      601 caagtacgac attaaagacg tgggcgtgga taacgctggc gcgaaagcgg gtctgacctt
      661 cctggttgac ctgattaaaa acaaacacat gaatgcagac accgattact ccatcgcaga
      721 agctgccttt aataaaggcg aaacagcgat gaccatcaac ggcccgtggg catggtccaa
      781 catcgacacc agcaaagtga attatggtgt aacggtactg ccgaccttca agggtcaacc
      841 atccaaaccg ttcgttggcg tgctgagcgc aggtattaac gccgccagtc cgaacaaaga
      901 gctggcaaaa gagttcctcg aaaactatct gctgactgat gaaggtctgg aagcggttaa
      961 taaagacaaa ccgctgggtg ccgtagcgct gaagtcttac gaggaagagt tggcgaaaga
     1021 tccacgtatt gccgccacca tggaaaacgc ccagaaaggt gaaatcatgc cgaacatccc
     1081 gcagatgtcc gctttctggt atgccgtgcg tactgcggtg atcaacgccg ccagcggtcg
     1141 tcagactgtc gatgaagccc tgaaagacgc gcagacttaa ctcgagtggc tgagaccaga
     1201 ccaataaaaa acgcccggcg gcaaccgagc gttctgaaca aatccagatg gagttctgag
     1261 gtcattactg gatctatcaa caggagtcca agcgagctcg atatcaaatt acgccccgcc
     1321 ctgccactca tcgcagtact gttgtaattc attaagcatt ctgccgacat ggaagccatc
     1381 acaaacggca tgatgaacct gaatcgccag cggcatcagc accttgtcgc cttgcgtata
     1441 atatttgccc atggtgaaaa cgggggcgaa gaagttgtcc atattggcca cgtttaaatc
     1501 aaaactggtg aaactcaccc agggattggc tgaaacgaaa aacatattct caataaaccc
     1561 tttagggaaa taggccaggt tttcaccgta acacgccaca tcttgcgaat atatgtgtag
     1621 aaactgccgg aaatcgtcgt ggtattcact ccagagcgat gaaaacgttt cagtttgctc
     1681 atggaaaacg gtgtaacaag ggtgaacact atcccatatc accagctcac cgtctttcat
     1741 tgccatacga aattccggat gagcattcat caggcgggca agaatgtgaa taaaggccgg
     1801 ataaaacttg tgcttatttt tctttacggt ctttaaaaag gccgtaatat ccagctgaac
     1861 ggtctggtta taggtacatt gagcaactga ctgaaatgcc tcaaaatgtt ctttacgatg
     1921 ccattgggat atatcaacgg tggtatatcc agtgattttt ttctccattt tagcttcctt
     1981 agctcctgaa aatctcgata actcaaaaaa tacgcccggt agtgatctta tttcattatg
     2041 gtgaaagttg gaacctctta cgtgcccgat caatcatgac caaaatccct taacgtgagt
     2101 tttcgttcca ctgagcgtca gaccccgtag aaaagatcaa aggatcttct tgagatcctt
     2161 tttttctgcg cgtaatctgc tgcttgcaaa caaaaaaacc accgctacca gcggtggttt
     2221 gtttgccgga tcaagagcta ccaactcttt ttccgaaggt aactggcttc agcagagcgc
     2281 agataccaaa tactgttctt ctagtgtagc cgtagttagg ccaccacttc aagaactctg
     2341 tagcaccgcc tacatacctc gctctgctaa tcctgttacc agtggctgct gccagtggcg
     2401 ataagtcgtg tcttaccggg ttggactcaa gacgatagtt accggataag gcgcagcggt
     2461 cgggctgaac ggggggttcg tgcacacagc ccagcttgga gcgaacgacc tacaccgaac
     2521 tgagatacct acagcgtgag ctatgagaaa gcgccacgct tcccgaaggg agaaaggcgg
     2581 acaggtatcc ggtaagcggc agggtcggaa caggagagcg cacgagggag cttccagggg
     2641 gaaacgcctg gtatctttat agtcctgtcg ggtttcgcca cctctgactt gagcgtcgat
     2701 ttttgtgatg ctcgtcaggg gggcggagcc tatggaaaaa cgccagcaac gcggcctttt
     2761 tacggttcct ggccttttgc tggccttttg ctcacatgtt ctttcctgcg ttatcccctg
     2821 attctgtgga taaccgtag
//
