# Supplementary material for: Modular cloning of multigene vectors for the baculovirus system and yeast
Source: bioRxiv preprint, doi:10.1101/2024.10.07.616927, version 2 (2025-01-08)
Supplement: Supplementary Data 3 [file 616927_file08.zip › pM.003.gb]

LOCUS       pM.003                  2082 bp    DNA     circular     11-AUG-2024
DEFINITION  2xProtA.
ACCESSION   urn.local...90-hwolvrk
KEYWORDS    .
SOURCE      
  ORGANISM  .
COMMENT     This file was created by DNADynamo                                 
            www.bluetractorsoftware.co.uk.
FEATURES             Location/Qualifiers
     misc_feature    17..190
                     /ApEinfo_fwdcolor="#ffcc00"
                     /label="Prot A 1"
     misc_feature    191..364
                     /note="Prot A 2"
                     /ApEinfo_fwdcolor="#ff6600"
                     /modified_by="nicolas"
                     /label="ProtA 2"
     misc_feature    404..424
                     /note="TEV site"
                     /ApEinfo_fwdcolor="#3300ff"
                     /modified_by="nicolas"
                     /label="TEV"
     misc_feature    443..551
                     /dnadynamo_directionless_feature="true"
                     /ApEinfo_fwdcolor="#66ccff"
                     /label="CamR Terminator"
     CDS             complement(552..1211)
                     /ApEinfo_fwdcolor="#0000ff"
                     /label="CamR"
     promoter        1212..1316
                     /dnadynamo_directionless_feature="true"
                     /ApEinfo_fwdcolor="#66ccff"
                     /label="CamR Promoter"
     rep_origin      1317..2080
                     /dnadynamo_directionless_feature="true"
                     /ApEinfo_fwdcolor="#7f7f7f"
                     /label="ColE1"
ORIGIN      
        1 tcggtctcaa agaatggtgg acaacaaatt caacaaagaa caacaaaacg cgttctatga
       61 aatcttacat ttacctaact taaacgaaga acaacgaaac gccttcatcc aaagtttaaa
      121 agatgaccca agccaaagcg ctaacctttt agcagaagct aaaaagctaa atgatgctca
      181 ggcgccgaaa gtagacaaca aattcaacaa agaacaacaa aacgcgttct atgaaatctt
      241 acatttacct aacttaaacg aagaacaacg aaacgccttc atccaaagtt taaaagatga
      301 cccaagccaa agcgctaacc ttttagcaga agctaaaaag ctaaatggtg ctcaggcgcc
      361 gaaagagctc aaaaccgcgg ctcttgcgca acacgatgaa gccgagaatt tgtattttca
      421 gggttccggt atgtgagacc agaccaataa aaaacgcccg gcggcaaccg agcgttctga
      481 acaaatccag atggagttct gaggtcatta ctggatctat caacaggagt ccaagcgagc
      541 tcgatatcaa attacgcccc gccctgccac tcatcgcagt actgttgtaa ttcattaagc
      601 attctgccga catggaagcc atcacaaacg gcatgatgaa cctgaatcgc cagcggcatc
      661 agcaccttgt cgccttgcgt ataatatttg cccatggtga aaacgggggc gaagaagttg
      721 tccatattgg ccacgtttaa atcaaaactg gtgaaactca cccagggatt ggctgaaacg
      781 aaaaacatat tctcaataaa ccctttaggg aaataggcca ggttttcacc gtaacacgcc
      841 acatcttgcg aatatatgtg tagaaactgc cggaaatcgt cgtggtattc actccagagc
      901 gatgaaaacg tttcagtttg ctcatggaaa acggtgtaac aagggtgaac actatcccat
      961 atcaccagct caccgtcttt cattgccata cgaaattccg gatgagcatt catcaggcgg
     1021 gcaagaatgt gaataaaggc cggataaaac ttgtgcttat ttttctttac ggtctttaaa
     1081 aaggccgtaa tatccagctg aacggtctgg ttataggtac attgagcaac tgactgaaat
     1141 gcctcaaaat gttctttacg atgccattgg gatatatcaa cggtggtata tccagtgatt
     1201 tttttctcca ttttagcttc cttagctcct gaaaatctcg ataactcaaa aaatacgccc
     1261 ggtagtgatc ttatttcatt atggtgaaag ttggaacctc ttacgtgccc gatcaatcat
     1321 gaccaaaatc ccttaacgtg agttttcgtt ccactgagcg tcagaccccg tagaaaagat
     1381 caaaggatct tcttgagatc ctttttttct gcgcgtaatc tgctgcttgc aaacaaaaaa
     1441 accaccgcta ccagcggtgg tttgtttgcc ggatcaagag ctaccaactc tttttccgaa
     1501 ggtaactggc ttcagcagag cgcagatacc aaatactgtt cttctagtgt agccgtagtt
     1561 aggccaccac ttcaagaact ctgtagcacc gcctacatac ctcgctctgc taatcctgtt
     1621 accagtggct gctgccagtg gcgataagtc gtgtcttacc gggttggact caagacgata
     1681 gttaccggat aaggcgcagc ggtcgggctg aacggggggt tcgtgcacac agcccagctt
     1741 ggagcgaacg acctacaccg aactgagata cctacagcgt gagctatgag aaagcgccac
     1801 gcttcccgaa gggagaaagg cggacaggta tccggtaagc ggcagggtcg gaacaggaga
     1861 gcgcacgagg gagcttccag ggggaaacgc ctggtatctt tatagtcctg tcgggtttcg
     1921 ccacctctga cttgagcgtc gatttttgtg atgctcgtca ggggggcgga gcctatggaa
     1981 aaacgccagc aacgcggcct ttttacggtt cctggccttt tgctggcctt ttgctcacat
     2041 gttctttcct gcgttatccc ctgattctgt ggataaccgt ag
//
