# Supplementary material for: Modular cloning of multigene vectors for the baculovirus system and yeast
Source: bioRxiv preprint, doi:10.1101/2024.10.07.616927, version 2 (2025-01-08)
Supplement: Supplementary Data 3 [file 616927_file08.zip › pM.004.gb]

LOCUS       pM.004                  2089 bp    DNA     circular     11-AUG-2024
DEFINITION  2xProtA.
ACCESSION   urn.local...94-hwolvrk
KEYWORDS    .
SOURCE      
  ORGANISM  .
COMMENT     This file was created by DNADynamo                                 
            www.bluetractorsoftware.co.uk.
FEATURES             Location/Qualifiers
     misc_feature    20..40
                     /note="TEV site"
                     /ApEinfo_fwdcolor="#3300ff"
                     /modified_by="nicolas"
                     /label="TEV"
     misc_feature    80..253
                     /ApEinfo_fwdcolor="#ffcc00"
                     /label="Prot A 1"
     misc_feature    254..427
                     /note="Prot A 2"
                     /ApEinfo_fwdcolor="#ff6600"
                     /modified_by="nicolas"
                     /label="Prot A2"
     misc_feature    450..558
                     /dnadynamo_directionless_feature="true"
                     /ApEinfo_fwdcolor="#66ccff"
                     /label="CamR Terminator"
     CDS             complement(559..1218)
                     /ApEinfo_fwdcolor="#0000ff"
                     /label="CamR"
     promoter        1219..1323
                     /dnadynamo_directionless_feature="true"
                     /ApEinfo_fwdcolor="#66ccff"
                     /label="CamR Promoter"
     rep_origin      1324..2087
                     /dnadynamo_directionless_feature="true"
                     /ApEinfo_fwdcolor="#7f7f7f"
                     /label="ColE1"
ORIGIN      
        1 tcggtctcaa tcctcaggtg agaatttgta ttttcagggt gagctcaaaa ccgcggctct
       61 tgcgcaacac gatgaagccg tggacaacaa attcaacaaa gaacaacaaa acgcgttcta
      121 tgaaatctta catttaccta acttaaacga agaacaacga aacgccttca tccaaagttt
      181 aaaagatgac ccaagccaaa gcgctaacct tttagcagaa gctaaaaagc taaatgatgc
      241 tcaggcgccg aaagtagaca acaaattcaa caaagaacaa caaaacgcgt tctatgaaat
      301 cttacattta cctaacttaa acgaagaaca acgaaacgcc ttcatccaaa gtttaaaaga
      361 tgacccaagc caaagcgcta accttttagc agaagctaaa aagctaaatg gtgctcaggc
      421 gccgaaataa ctcgagtggc tgagaccaga ccaataaaaa acgcccggcg gcaaccgagc
      481 gttctgaaca aatccagatg gagttctgag gtcattactg gatctatcaa caggagtcca
      541 agcgagctcg atatcaaatt acgccccgcc ctgccactca tcgcagtact gttgtaattc
      601 attaagcatt ctgccgacat ggaagccatc acaaacggca tgatgaacct gaatcgccag
      661 cggcatcagc accttgtcgc cttgcgtata atatttgccc atggtgaaaa cgggggcgaa
      721 gaagttgtcc atattggcca cgtttaaatc aaaactggtg aaactcaccc agggattggc
      781 tgaaacgaaa aacatattct caataaaccc tttagggaaa taggccaggt tttcaccgta
      841 acacgccaca tcttgcgaat atatgtgtag aaactgccgg aaatcgtcgt ggtattcact
      901 ccagagcgat gaaaacgttt cagtttgctc atggaaaacg gtgtaacaag ggtgaacact
      961 atcccatatc accagctcac cgtctttcat tgccatacga aattccggat gagcattcat
     1021 caggcgggca agaatgtgaa taaaggccgg ataaaacttg tgcttatttt tctttacggt
     1081 ctttaaaaag gccgtaatat ccagctgaac ggtctggtta taggtacatt gagcaactga
     1141 ctgaaatgcc tcaaaatgtt ctttacgatg ccattgggat atatcaacgg tggtatatcc
     1201 agtgattttt ttctccattt tagcttcctt agctcctgaa aatctcgata actcaaaaaa
     1261 tacgcccggt agtgatctta tttcattatg gtgaaagttg gaacctctta cgtgcccgat
     1321 caatcatgac caaaatccct taacgtgagt tttcgttcca ctgagcgtca gaccccgtag
     1381 aaaagatcaa aggatcttct tgagatcctt tttttctgcg cgtaatctgc tgcttgcaaa
     1441 caaaaaaacc accgctacca gcggtggttt gtttgccgga tcaagagcta ccaactcttt
     1501 ttccgaaggt aactggcttc agcagagcgc agataccaaa tactgttctt ctagtgtagc
     1561 cgtagttagg ccaccacttc aagaactctg tagcaccgcc tacatacctc gctctgctaa
     1621 tcctgttacc agtggctgct gccagtggcg ataagtcgtg tcttaccggg ttggactcaa
     1681 gacgatagtt accggataag gcgcagcggt cgggctgaac ggggggttcg tgcacacagc
     1741 ccagcttgga gcgaacgacc tacaccgaac tgagatacct acagcgtgag ctatgagaaa
     1801 gcgccacgct tcccgaaggg agaaaggcgg acaggtatcc ggtaagcggc agggtcggaa
     1861 caggagagcg cacgagggag cttccagggg gaaacgcctg gtatctttat agtcctgtcg
     1921 ggtttcgcca cctctgactt gagcgtcgat ttttgtgatg ctcgtcaggg gggcggagcc
     1981 tatggaaaaa cgccagcaac gcggcctttt tacggttcct ggccttttgc tggccttttg
     2041 ctcacatgtt ctttcctgcg ttatcccctg attctgtgga taaccgtag
//
