# Supplementary material for: Modular cloning of multigene vectors for the baculovirus system and yeast
Source: bioRxiv preprint, doi:10.1101/2024.10.07.616927, version 2 (2025-01-08)
Supplement: Supplementary Data 3 [file 616927_file08.zip › pM.005.gb]

LOCUS       pM.005                  2387 bp    DNA     circular     17-AUG-2024
DEFINITION  .
ACCESSION   urn.local...j-i3fc2ye
KEYWORDS    .
SOURCE      
  ORGANISM  .
COMMENT     This file was created by DNADynamo                                 
            www.bluetractorsoftware.co.uk.
FEATURES             Location/Qualifiers
     CDS             13..729
                     /ApEinfo_fwdcolor="#40e0d0"
                     /label="mTurquoise2"
     misc_feature    748..856
                     /dnadynamo_directionless_feature="true"
                     /ApEinfo_fwdcolor="#66ccff"
                     /label="CamR Terminator"
     CDS             complement(857..1516)
                     /ApEinfo_fwdcolor="#0000ff"
                     /label="CamR"
     promoter        1517..1621
                     /dnadynamo_directionless_feature="true"
                     /ApEinfo_fwdcolor="#66ccff"
                     /label="CamR Promoter"
     rep_origin      1622..2385
                     /dnadynamo_directionless_feature="true"
                     /ApEinfo_fwdcolor="#7f7f7f"
                     /label="ColE1"
ORIGIN      
        1 tcggtctcaa agatggtttc taaaggtgaa gaattattca ctggtgttgt cccaattttg
       61 gttgaattag atggtgatgt taatggtcac aaattttctg tctccggtga aggtgaaggt
      121 gatgctactt acggtaaatt gaccttaaaa tttatttgta ctactggtaa attgccagtt
      181 ccatggccaa ccttagtcac tactttatct tggggtgttc aatgttttgc aagataccca
      241 gatcatatga aacaacatga ctttttcaag tctgccatgc cagaaggtta tgttcaagaa
      301 agaactattt ttttcaaaga tgacggtaac tacaagacca gagctgaagt caagtttgaa
      361 ggtgatacct tagttaatag aatcgaatta aaaggtattg attttaaaga agatggtaac
      421 attttaggtc acaaattgga atacaattat ttctctgaca atgtttacat cactgctgac
      481 aaacaaaaga atggtatcaa agctaacttc aaaattagac acaacattga agatggtggt
      541 gttcaattag ctgaccatta tcaacaaaat actccaattg gtgatggtcc agtcttgtta
      601 ccagacaacc attacttatc cactcaatct aagttatcca aagatccaaa cgaaaagagg
      661 gaccacatgg tcttgttaga atttgttact gctgctggta ttaccttggg tatggatgaa
      721 ttgtacaaat ccggtatgtg agaccagacc aataaaaaac gcccggcggc aaccgagcgt
      781 tctgaacaaa tccagatgga gttctgaggt cattactgga tctatcaaca ggagtccaag
      841 cgagctcgat atcaaattac gccccgccct gccactcatc gcagtactgt tgtaattcat
      901 taagcattct gccgacatgg aagccatcac aaacggcatg atgaacctga atcgccagcg
      961 gcatcagcac cttgtcgcct tgcgtataat atttgcccat ggtgaaaacg ggggcgaaga
     1021 agttgtccat attggccacg tttaaatcaa aactggtgaa actcacccag ggattggctg
     1081 aaacgaaaaa catattctca ataaaccctt tagggaaata ggccaggttt tcaccgtaac
     1141 acgccacatc ttgcgaatat atgtgtagaa actgccggaa atcgtcgtgg tattcactcc
     1201 agagcgatga aaacgtttca gtttgctcat ggaaaacggt gtaacaaggg tgaacactat
     1261 cccatatcac cagctcaccg tctttcattg ccatacgaaa ttccggatga gcattcatca
     1321 ggcgggcaag aatgtgaata aaggccggat aaaacttgtg cttatttttc tttacggtct
     1381 ttaaaaaggc cgtaatatcc agctgaacgg tctggttata ggtacattga gcaactgact
     1441 gaaatgcctc aaaatgttct ttacgatgcc attgggatat atcaacggtg gtatatccag
     1501 tgattttttt ctccatttta gcttccttag ctcctgaaaa tctcgataac tcaaaaaata
     1561 cgcccggtag tgatcttatt tcattatggt gaaagttgga acctcttacg tgcccgatca
     1621 atcatgacca aaatccctta acgtgagttt tcgttccact gagcgtcaga ccccgtagaa
     1681 aagatcaaag gatcttcttg agatcctttt tttctgcgcg taatctgctg cttgcaaaca
     1741 aaaaaaccac cgctaccagc ggtggtttgt ttgccggatc aagagctacc aactcttttt
     1801 ccgaaggtaa ctggcttcag cagagcgcag ataccaaata ctgttcttct agtgtagccg
     1861 tagttaggcc accacttcaa gaactctgta gcaccgccta catacctcgc tctgctaatc
     1921 ctgttaccag tggctgctgc cagtggcgat aagtcgtgtc ttaccgggtt ggactcaaga
     1981 cgatagttac cggataaggc gcagcggtcg ggctgaacgg ggggttcgtg cacacagccc
     2041 agcttggagc gaacgaccta caccgaactg agatacctac agcgtgagct atgagaaagc
     2101 gccacgcttc ccgaagggag aaaggcggac aggtatccgg taagcggcag ggtcggaaca
     2161 ggagagcgca cgagggagct tccaggggga aacgcctggt atctttatag tcctgtcggg
     2221 tttcgccacc tctgacttga gcgtcgattt ttgtgatgct cgtcaggggg gcggagccta
     2281 tggaaaaacg ccagcaacgc ggccttttta cggttcctgg ccttttgctg gccttttgct
     2341 cacatgttct ttcctgcgtt atcccctgat tctgtggata accgtag
//
