# Supplementary material for: Modular cloning of multigene vectors for the baculovirus system and yeast
Source: bioRxiv preprint, doi:10.1101/2024.10.07.616927, version 2 (2025-01-08)
Supplement: Supplementary Data 3 [file 616927_file08.zip › pM.006.gb]

LOCUS       pM.006                  2384 bp    DNA     circular     11-AUG-2024
DEFINITION  .
ACCESSION   urn.local...4d-i2jh6c6
KEYWORDS    .
SOURCE      
  ORGANISM  .
COMMENT     This file was created by DNADynamo                                 
            www.bluetractorsoftware.co.uk.
FEATURES             Location/Qualifiers
     CDS             13..726
                     /ApEinfo_fwdcolor="#74ff7b"
                     /label="Venus"
     misc_feature    745..853
                     /dnadynamo_directionless_feature="true"
                     /ApEinfo_fwdcolor="#66ccff"
                     /label="CamR Terminator"
     CDS             complement(854..1513)
                     /ApEinfo_fwdcolor="#0000ff"
                     /label="CamR"
     promoter        1514..1618
                     /dnadynamo_directionless_feature="true"
                     /ApEinfo_fwdcolor="#66ccff"
                     /label="CamR Promoter"
     rep_origin      1619..2382
                     /dnadynamo_directionless_feature="true"
                     /ApEinfo_fwdcolor="#7f7f7f"
                     /label="ColE1"
ORIGIN      
        1 tcggtctcaa agatgtctaa aggtgaagaa ttattcactg gtgttgtccc aattttggtt
       61 gaattagatg gtgatgttaa tggtcacaaa ttttctgtct ccggtgaagg tgaaggtgat
      121 gctacttacg gtaaattgac cttaaaattg atttgtacta ctggtaaatt gccagttcca
      181 tggccaacct tagtcactac tttaggttat ggtttgcaat gttttgctag atacccagat
      241 catatgaaac aacatgactt tttcaagtct gccatgccag aaggttatgt tcaagaaaga
      301 actatttttt tcaaagatga cggtaactac aagaccagag ctgaagtcaa gtttgaaggt
      361 gataccttag ttaatagaat cgaattaaaa ggtattgatt ttaaagaagg tggtaacatt
      421 ttaggtcaca aattggaata caactataac tctcacaatg tttacatcac tgctgacaaa
      481 caaaagaatg gtatcaaagc taacttcaaa attagacaca acattgaaga tggtggtgtt
      541 caattagctg accattatca acaaaatact ccaattggtg atggtccagt cttgttacca
      601 gacaaccatt acttatccta tcaatctgcc ttatccaaag atccaaacga aaagagagat
      661 cacatggtct tgttagaatt tgttactgct gctggtatta cccatggtat ggatgaattg
      721 tacaaatccg gtatgtgaga ccagaccaat aaaaaacgcc cggcggcaac cgagcgttct
      781 gaacaaatcc agatggagtt ctgaggtcat tactggatct atcaacagga gtccaagcga
      841 gctcgatatc aaattacgcc ccgccctgcc actcatcgca gtactgttgt aattcattaa
      901 gcattctgcc gacatggaag ccatcacaaa cggcatgatg aacctgaatc gccagcggca
      961 tcagcacctt gtcgccttgc gtataatatt tgcccatggt gaaaacgggg gcgaagaagt
     1021 tgtccatatt ggccacgttt aaatcaaaac tggtgaaact cacccaggga ttggctgaaa
     1081 cgaaaaacat attctcaata aaccctttag ggaaataggc caggttttca ccgtaacacg
     1141 ccacatcttg cgaatatatg tgtagaaact gccggaaatc gtcgtggtat tcactccaga
     1201 gcgatgaaaa cgtttcagtt tgctcatgga aaacggtgta acaagggtga acactatccc
     1261 atatcaccag ctcaccgtct ttcattgcca tacgaaattc cggatgagca ttcatcaggc
     1321 gggcaagaat gtgaataaag gccggataaa acttgtgctt atttttcttt acggtcttta
     1381 aaaaggccgt aatatccagc tgaacggtct ggttataggt acattgagca actgactgaa
     1441 atgcctcaaa atgttcttta cgatgccatt gggatatatc aacggtggta tatccagtga
     1501 tttttttctc cattttagct tccttagctc ctgaaaatct cgataactca aaaaatacgc
     1561 ccggtagtga tcttatttca ttatggtgaa agttggaacc tcttacgtgc ccgatcaatc
     1621 atgaccaaaa tcccttaacg tgagttttcg ttccactgag cgtcagaccc cgtagaaaag
     1681 atcaaaggat cttcttgaga tccttttttt ctgcgcgtaa tctgctgctt gcaaacaaaa
     1741 aaaccaccgc taccagcggt ggtttgtttg ccggatcaag agctaccaac tctttttccg
     1801 aaggtaactg gcttcagcag agcgcagata ccaaatactg ttcttctagt gtagccgtag
     1861 ttaggccacc acttcaagaa ctctgtagca ccgcctacat acctcgctct gctaatcctg
     1921 ttaccagtgg ctgctgccag tggcgataag tcgtgtctta ccgggttgga ctcaagacga
     1981 tagttaccgg ataaggcgca gcggtcgggc tgaacggggg gttcgtgcac acagcccagc
     2041 ttggagcgaa cgacctacac cgaactgaga tacctacagc gtgagctatg agaaagcgcc
     2101 acgcttcccg aagggagaaa ggcggacagg tatccggtaa gcggcagggt cggaacagga
     2161 gagcgcacga gggagcttcc agggggaaac gcctggtatc tttatagtcc tgtcgggttt
     2221 cgccacctct gacttgagcg tcgatttttg tgatgctcgt caggggggcg gagcctatgg
     2281 aaaaacgcca gcaacgcggc ctttttacgg ttcctggcct tttgctggcc ttttgctcac
     2341 atgttctttc ctgcgttatc ccctgattct gtggataacc gtag
//
