# Supplementary material for: Modular cloning of multigene vectors for the baculovirus system and yeast
Source: bioRxiv preprint, doi:10.1101/2024.10.07.616927, version 2 (2025-01-08)
Supplement: Supplementary Data 3 [file 616927_file08.zip › pM.007.gb]

LOCUS       pM.007                  2381 bp    DNA     circular     11-AUG-2024
DEFINITION  .
ACCESSION   urn.local...4h-i2jh6c7
KEYWORDS    .
SOURCE      
  ORGANISM  .
COMMENT     This file was created by DNADynamo                                 
            www.bluetractorsoftware.co.uk.
FEATURES             Location/Qualifiers
     CDS             13..723
                     /ApEinfo_fwdcolor="#ff454e"
                     /label="mRuby2"
     misc_feature    742..850
                     /dnadynamo_directionless_feature="true"
                     /ApEinfo_fwdcolor="#66ccff"
                     /label="CamR Terminator"
     CDS             complement(851..1510)
                     /ApEinfo_fwdcolor="#0000ff"
                     /label="CamR"
     promoter        1511..1615
                     /dnadynamo_directionless_feature="true"
                     /ApEinfo_fwdcolor="#66ccff"
                     /label="CamR Promoter"
     rep_origin      1616..2379
                     /dnadynamo_directionless_feature="true"
                     /ApEinfo_fwdcolor="#7f7f7f"
                     /label="ColE1"
ORIGIN      
        1 tcggtctcaa agatggtgtc caaaggagag gagttaatca aggaaaacat gagaatgaaa
       61 gttgtcatgg agggctccgt taatggtcac caattcaagt gtacagggga aggtgaaggt
      121 aatccttaca tgggtacaca aactatgaga attaaagtaa ttgaaggcgg accactacca
      181 tttgcatttg acattctggc aacgtcattc atgtacggat cacgaacttt catcaagtac
      241 cctaaaggta taccagactt tttcaagcaa tcttttccag agggttttac atgggaaagg
      301 gttacaagat acgaagatgg gggtgtcgtc acagttatgc aagatacttc attagaagat
      361 ggctgccttg tctatcatgt gcaagtaaga ggggtgaatt ttccttctaa cggacctgtg
      421 atgcagaaaa agaccaaagg ttgggaacca aatactgaaa tgatgtaccc agctgatgga
      481 ggtttgagag gctacacaca catggcgctt aaagttgatg gtggaggtca tttgtcttgt
      541 agttttgtta ccacttatcg ttctaaaaag actgttggca atatcaaaat gccaggaata
      601 catgctgtag accacagact agaaagactc gaagagagcg ataacgaaat gttcgttgta
      661 cagagagagc atgccgtagc caaatttgct ggcttaggcg gtggtatgga tgaattgtat
      721 aagtccggta tgtgagacca gaccaataaa aaacgcccgg cggcaaccga gcgttctgaa
      781 caaatccaga tggagttctg aggtcattac tggatctatc aacaggagtc caagcgagct
      841 cgatatcaaa ttacgccccg ccctgccact catcgcagta ctgttgtaat tcattaagca
      901 ttctgccgac atggaagcca tcacaaacgg catgatgaac ctgaatcgcc agcggcatca
      961 gcaccttgtc gccttgcgta taatatttgc ccatggtgaa aacgggggcg aagaagttgt
     1021 ccatattggc cacgtttaaa tcaaaactgg tgaaactcac ccagggattg gctgaaacga
     1081 aaaacatatt ctcaataaac cctttaggga aataggccag gttttcaccg taacacgcca
     1141 catcttgcga atatatgtgt agaaactgcc ggaaatcgtc gtggtattca ctccagagcg
     1201 atgaaaacgt ttcagtttgc tcatggaaaa cggtgtaaca agggtgaaca ctatcccata
     1261 tcaccagctc accgtctttc attgccatac gaaattccgg atgagcattc atcaggcggg
     1321 caagaatgtg aataaaggcc ggataaaact tgtgcttatt tttctttacg gtctttaaaa
     1381 aggccgtaat atccagctga acggtctggt tataggtaca ttgagcaact gactgaaatg
     1441 cctcaaaatg ttctttacga tgccattggg atatatcaac ggtggtatat ccagtgattt
     1501 ttttctccat tttagcttcc ttagctcctg aaaatctcga taactcaaaa aatacgcccg
     1561 gtagtgatct tatttcatta tggtgaaagt tggaacctct tacgtgcccg atcaatcatg
     1621 accaaaatcc cttaacgtga gttttcgttc cactgagcgt cagaccccgt agaaaagatc
     1681 aaaggatctt cttgagatcc tttttttctg cgcgtaatct gctgcttgca aacaaaaaaa
     1741 ccaccgctac cagcggtggt ttgtttgccg gatcaagagc taccaactct ttttccgaag
     1801 gtaactggct tcagcagagc gcagatacca aatactgttc ttctagtgta gccgtagtta
     1861 ggccaccact tcaagaactc tgtagcaccg cctacatacc tcgctctgct aatcctgtta
     1921 ccagtggctg ctgccagtgg cgataagtcg tgtcttaccg ggttggactc aagacgatag
     1981 ttaccggata aggcgcagcg gtcgggctga acggggggtt cgtgcacaca gcccagcttg
     2041 gagcgaacga cctacaccga actgagatac ctacagcgtg agctatgaga aagcgccacg
     2101 cttcccgaag ggagaaaggc ggacaggtat ccggtaagcg gcagggtcgg aacaggagag
     2161 cgcacgaggg agcttccagg gggaaacgcc tggtatcttt atagtcctgt cgggtttcgc
     2221 cacctctgac ttgagcgtcg atttttgtga tgctcgtcag gggggcggag cctatggaaa
     2281 aacgccagca acgcggcctt tttacggttc ctggcctttt gctggccttt tgctcacatg
     2341 ttctttcctg cgttatcccc tgattctgtg gataaccgta g
//
