# Supplementary material for: Modular cloning of multigene vectors for the baculovirus system and yeast
Source: bioRxiv preprint, doi:10.1101/2024.10.07.616927, version 2 (2025-01-08)
Supplement: Supplementary Data 3 [file 616927_file08.zip › pM.008.gb]

LOCUS       pM.008                  1766 bp    DNA     circular     11-AUG-2024
DEFINITION  .
ACCESSION   urn.local...4l-i2jh6c9
KEYWORDS    .
SOURCE      
  ORGANISM  .
COMMENT     This file was created by DNADynamo                                 
            www.bluetractorsoftware.co.uk.
FEATURES             Location/Qualifiers
     CDS             13..87
                     /ApEinfo_fwdcolor="#6c84ff"
                     /label="3X_FLAG"
     CDS             91..108
                     /ApEinfo_fwdcolor="#c9b0ff"
                     /label="6X_HIS"
     misc_feature    127..235
                     /dnadynamo_directionless_feature="true"
                     /ApEinfo_fwdcolor="#66ccff"
                     /label="CamR Terminator"
     CDS             complement(236..895)
                     /ApEinfo_fwdcolor="#0000ff"
                     /label="CamR"
     promoter        896..1000
                     /dnadynamo_directionless_feature="true"
                     /ApEinfo_fwdcolor="#66ccff"
                     /label="CamR Promoter"
     rep_origin      1001..1764
                     /dnadynamo_directionless_feature="true"
                     /ApEinfo_fwdcolor="#7f7f7f"
                     /label="ColE1"
ORIGIN      
        1 tcggtctcaa agatggatta caaggacgat gatgataagg actacaaaga tgatgatgac
       61 aaagattata aggacgatga tgataaaggt catcatcatc atcatcactc cggtatgtga
      121 gaccagacca ataaaaaacg cccggcggca accgagcgtt ctgaacaaat ccagatggag
      181 ttctgaggtc attactggat ctatcaacag gagtccaagc gagctcgata tcaaattacg
      241 ccccgccctg ccactcatcg cagtactgtt gtaattcatt aagcattctg ccgacatgga
      301 agccatcaca aacggcatga tgaacctgaa tcgccagcgg catcagcacc ttgtcgcctt
      361 gcgtataata tttgcccatg gtgaaaacgg gggcgaagaa gttgtccata ttggccacgt
      421 ttaaatcaaa actggtgaaa ctcacccagg gattggctga aacgaaaaac atattctcaa
      481 taaacccttt agggaaatag gccaggtttt caccgtaaca cgccacatct tgcgaatata
      541 tgtgtagaaa ctgccggaaa tcgtcgtggt attcactcca gagcgatgaa aacgtttcag
      601 tttgctcatg gaaaacggtg taacaagggt gaacactatc ccatatcacc agctcaccgt
      661 ctttcattgc catacgaaat tccggatgag cattcatcag gcgggcaaga atgtgaataa
      721 aggccggata aaacttgtgc ttatttttct ttacggtctt taaaaaggcc gtaatatcca
      781 gctgaacggt ctggttatag gtacattgag caactgactg aaatgcctca aaatgttctt
      841 tacgatgcca ttgggatata tcaacggtgg tatatccagt gatttttttc tccattttag
      901 cttccttagc tcctgaaaat ctcgataact caaaaaatac gcccggtagt gatcttattt
      961 cattatggtg aaagttggaa cctcttacgt gcccgatcaa tcatgaccaa aatcccttaa
     1021 cgtgagtttt cgttccactg agcgtcagac cccgtagaaa agatcaaagg atcttcttga
     1081 gatccttttt ttctgcgcgt aatctgctgc ttgcaaacaa aaaaaccacc gctaccagcg
     1141 gtggtttgtt tgccggatca agagctacca actctttttc cgaaggtaac tggcttcagc
     1201 agagcgcaga taccaaatac tgttcttcta gtgtagccgt agttaggcca ccacttcaag
     1261 aactctgtag caccgcctac atacctcgct ctgctaatcc tgttaccagt ggctgctgcc
     1321 agtggcgata agtcgtgtct taccgggttg gactcaagac gatagttacc ggataaggcg
     1381 cagcggtcgg gctgaacggg gggttcgtgc acacagccca gcttggagcg aacgacctac
     1441 accgaactga gatacctaca gcgtgagcta tgagaaagcg ccacgcttcc cgaagggaga
     1501 aaggcggaca ggtatccggt aagcggcagg gtcggaacag gagagcgcac gagggagctt
     1561 ccagggggaa acgcctggta tctttatagt cctgtcgggt ttcgccacct ctgacttgag
     1621 cgtcgatttt tgtgatgctc gtcagggggg cggagcctat ggaaaaacgc cagcaacgcg
     1681 gcctttttac ggttcctggc cttttgctgg ccttttgctc acatgttctt tcctgcgtta
     1741 tcccctgatt ctgtggataa ccgtag
//
