# Supplementary material for: Modular cloning of multigene vectors for the baculovirus system and yeast
Source: bioRxiv preprint, doi:10.1101/2024.10.07.616927, version 2 (2025-01-08)
Supplement: Supplementary Data 3 [file 616927_file08.zip › pM.009.gb]

LOCUS       pM.009                  1818 bp    DNA     circular     11-AUG-2024
DEFINITION  Twin-Strep.
ACCESSION   urn.local...b1-hwooxid
KEYWORDS    .
SOURCE      
  ORGANISM  .
COMMENT     This file was created by DNADynamo                                 
            www.bluetractorsoftware.co.uk.
FEATURES             Location/Qualifiers
     CDS             17..40
                     /ApEinfo_fwdcolor="#ffc800"
                     /modified_by="nicolas"
                     /label="Strep1"
     CDS             77..100
                     /ApEinfo_fwdcolor="#ffc800"
                     /modified_by="nicolas"
                     /label="Strep2"
     misc_feature    140..160
                     /note="TEV site"
                     /ApEinfo_fwdcolor="#3300ff"
                     /modified_by="nicolas"
                     /label="TEV"
     misc_feature    179..287
                     /dnadynamo_directionless_feature="true"
                     /ApEinfo_fwdcolor="#66ccff"
                     /label="CamR Terminator"
     CDS             complement(288..947)
                     /ApEinfo_fwdcolor="#0000ff"
                     /label="CamR"
     promoter        948..1052
                     /dnadynamo_directionless_feature="true"
                     /ApEinfo_fwdcolor="#66ccff"
                     /label="CamR Promoter"
     rep_origin      1053..1816
                     /dnadynamo_directionless_feature="true"
                     /ApEinfo_fwdcolor="#7f7f7f"
                     /label="ColE1"
ORIGIN      
        1 tcggtctcaa agaatgtggt cgcatccaca atttgagaaa ggtggaggtt ccggaggtgg
       61 atcgggaggt ggatcgtgga gccacccgca gttcgaaaaa gagctcaaaa ccgcggctct
      121 tgcgcaacac gatgaagccg agaatttgta ttttcagggt tccggtatgt gagaccagac
      181 caataaaaaa cgcccggcgg caaccgagcg ttctgaacaa atccagatgg agttctgagg
      241 tcattactgg atctatcaac aggagtccaa gcgagctcga tatcaaatta cgccccgccc
      301 tgccactcat cgcagtactg ttgtaattca ttaagcattc tgccgacatg gaagccatca
      361 caaacggcat gatgaacctg aatcgccagc ggcatcagca ccttgtcgcc ttgcgtataa
      421 tatttgccca tggtgaaaac gggggcgaag aagttgtcca tattggccac gtttaaatca
      481 aaactggtga aactcaccca gggattggct gaaacgaaaa acatattctc aataaaccct
      541 ttagggaaat aggccaggtt ttcaccgtaa cacgccacat cttgcgaata tatgtgtaga
      601 aactgccgga aatcgtcgtg gtattcactc cagagcgatg aaaacgtttc agtttgctca
      661 tggaaaacgg tgtaacaagg gtgaacacta tcccatatca ccagctcacc gtctttcatt
      721 gccatacgaa attccggatg agcattcatc aggcgggcaa gaatgtgaat aaaggccgga
      781 taaaacttgt gcttattttt ctttacggtc tttaaaaagg ccgtaatatc cagctgaacg
      841 gtctggttat aggtacattg agcaactgac tgaaatgcct caaaatgttc tttacgatgc
      901 cattgggata tatcaacggt ggtatatcca gtgatttttt tctccatttt agcttcctta
      961 gctcctgaaa atctcgataa ctcaaaaaat acgcccggta gtgatcttat ttcattatgg
     1021 tgaaagttgg aacctcttac gtgcccgatc aatcatgacc aaaatccctt aacgtgagtt
     1081 ttcgttccac tgagcgtcag accccgtaga aaagatcaaa ggatcttctt gagatccttt
     1141 ttttctgcgc gtaatctgct gcttgcaaac aaaaaaacca ccgctaccag cggtggtttg
     1201 tttgccggat caagagctac caactctttt tccgaaggta actggcttca gcagagcgca
     1261 gataccaaat actgttcttc tagtgtagcc gtagttaggc caccacttca agaactctgt
     1321 agcaccgcct acatacctcg ctctgctaat cctgttacca gtggctgctg ccagtggcga
     1381 taagtcgtgt cttaccgggt tggactcaag acgatagtta ccggataagg cgcagcggtc
     1441 gggctgaacg gggggttcgt gcacacagcc cagcttggag cgaacgacct acaccgaact
     1501 gagataccta cagcgtgagc tatgagaaag cgccacgctt cccgaaggga gaaaggcgga
     1561 caggtatccg gtaagcggca gggtcggaac aggagagcgc acgagggagc ttccaggggg
     1621 aaacgcctgg tatctttata gtcctgtcgg gtttcgccac ctctgacttg agcgtcgatt
     1681 tttgtgatgc tcgtcagggg ggcggagcct atggaaaaac gccagcaacg cggccttttt
     1741 acggttcctg gccttttgct ggccttttgc tcacatgttc tttcctgcgt tatcccctga
     1801 ttctgtggat aaccgtag
//
