# Supplementary material for: Modular cloning of multigene vectors for the baculovirus system and yeast
Source: bioRxiv preprint, doi:10.1101/2024.10.07.616927, version 2 (2025-01-08)
Supplement: Supplementary Data 3 [file 616927_file08.zip › pM.010.gb]

LOCUS       pM.010                  1825 bp    DNA     circular     11-AUG-2024
DEFINITION  Twin-Strep.
ACCESSION   urn.local...b5-hwooxid
KEYWORDS    .
SOURCE      
  ORGANISM  .
COMMENT     This file was created by DNADynamo                                 
            www.bluetractorsoftware.co.uk.
FEATURES             Location/Qualifiers
     misc_feature    20..40
                     /note="TEV site"
                     /ApEinfo_fwdcolor="#3300ff"
                     /modified_by="nicolas"
                     /label="TEV"
     CDS             80..103
                     /ApEinfo_fwdcolor="#ffc800"
                     /modified_by="nicolas"
                     /label="Strep1"
     CDS             140..163
                     /ApEinfo_fwdcolor="#ffc800"
                     /modified_by="nicolas"
                     /label="Strep2"
     misc_feature    186..294
                     /dnadynamo_directionless_feature="true"
                     /ApEinfo_fwdcolor="#66ccff"
                     /label="CamR Terminator"
     CDS             complement(295..954)
                     /ApEinfo_fwdcolor="#0000ff"
                     /label="CamR"
     promoter        955..1059
                     /dnadynamo_directionless_feature="true"
                     /ApEinfo_fwdcolor="#66ccff"
                     /label="CamR Promoter"
     rep_origin      1060..1823
                     /dnadynamo_directionless_feature="true"
                     /ApEinfo_fwdcolor="#7f7f7f"
                     /label="ColE1"
ORIGIN      
        1 tcggtctcaa tcctcaggtg agaatttgta ttttcagggt gagctcaaaa ccgcggctct
       61 tgcgcaacac gatgaagcct ggtcgcatcc acaatttgag aaaggtggag gttccggagg
      121 tggatcggga ggtggatcgt ggagccaccc gcagttcgaa aaataactcg agtggctgag
      181 accagaccaa taaaaaacgc ccggcggcaa ccgagcgttc tgaacaaatc cagatggagt
      241 tctgaggtca ttactggatc tatcaacagg agtccaagcg agctcgatat caaattacgc
      301 cccgccctgc cactcatcgc agtactgttg taattcatta agcattctgc cgacatggaa
      361 gccatcacaa acggcatgat gaacctgaat cgccagcggc atcagcacct tgtcgccttg
      421 cgtataatat ttgcccatgg tgaaaacggg ggcgaagaag ttgtccatat tggccacgtt
      481 taaatcaaaa ctggtgaaac tcacccaggg attggctgaa acgaaaaaca tattctcaat
      541 aaacccttta gggaaatagg ccaggttttc accgtaacac gccacatctt gcgaatatat
      601 gtgtagaaac tgccggaaat cgtcgtggta ttcactccag agcgatgaaa acgtttcagt
      661 ttgctcatgg aaaacggtgt aacaagggtg aacactatcc catatcacca gctcaccgtc
      721 tttcattgcc atacgaaatt ccggatgagc attcatcagg cgggcaagaa tgtgaataaa
      781 ggccggataa aacttgtgct tatttttctt tacggtcttt aaaaaggccg taatatccag
      841 ctgaacggtc tggttatagg tacattgagc aactgactga aatgcctcaa aatgttcttt
      901 acgatgccat tgggatatat caacggtggt atatccagtg atttttttct ccattttagc
      961 ttccttagct cctgaaaatc tcgataactc aaaaaatacg cccggtagtg atcttatttc
     1021 attatggtga aagttggaac ctcttacgtg cccgatcaat catgaccaaa atcccttaac
     1081 gtgagttttc gttccactga gcgtcagacc ccgtagaaaa gatcaaagga tcttcttgag
     1141 atcctttttt tctgcgcgta atctgctgct tgcaaacaaa aaaaccaccg ctaccagcgg
     1201 tggtttgttt gccggatcaa gagctaccaa ctctttttcc gaaggtaact ggcttcagca
     1261 gagcgcagat accaaatact gttcttctag tgtagccgta gttaggccac cacttcaaga
     1321 actctgtagc accgcctaca tacctcgctc tgctaatcct gttaccagtg gctgctgcca
     1381 gtggcgataa gtcgtgtctt accgggttgg actcaagacg atagttaccg gataaggcgc
     1441 agcggtcggg ctgaacgggg ggttcgtgca cacagcccag cttggagcga acgacctaca
     1501 ccgaactgag atacctacag cgtgagctat gagaaagcgc cacgcttccc gaagggagaa
     1561 aggcggacag gtatccggta agcggcaggg tcggaacagg agagcgcacg agggagcttc
     1621 cagggggaaa cgcctggtat ctttatagtc ctgtcgggtt tcgccacctc tgacttgagc
     1681 gtcgattttt gtgatgctcg tcaggggggc ggagcctatg gaaaaacgcc agcaacgcgg
     1741 cctttttacg gttcctggcc ttttgctggc cttttgctca catgttcttt cctgcgttat
     1801 cccctgattc tgtggataac cgtag
//
