# Supplementary material for: Modular cloning of multigene vectors for the baculovirus system and yeast
Source: bioRxiv preprint, doi:10.1101/2024.10.07.616927, version 2 (2025-01-08)
Supplement: Supplementary Data 4 [file 616927_file09.zip › pCDS.AEBP2.I3.gb]

LOCUS       pCDS.AEBP2.I3           2568 bp    DNA     circular UNA 11-AUG-2024
DEFINITION  AEBP2 iso3.
ACCESSION   urn.local...iw-hwos3li
VERSION     urn.local...iw-hwos3li
KEYWORDS    .
SOURCE      
  ORGANISM  .
FEATURES             Location/Qualifiers
     ligation        1..4
                     /label="Ligation"
     CDS             11..922
                     /created_by="nicolas"
                     /label="AEBP2_I3"
     protein_bind    923..926
                     /ApEinfo_fwdcolor="#00FF15"
                     /ApEinfo_revcolor="#E72E00"
                     /ApEinfo_graphicformat="arrow_data {{0 1 2 0 0 -1} {} 0}"
                     /label="BsmBI"
     ligation        923..926
                     /label="Ligation"
     misc_feature    complement(929..1037)
                     /ApEinfo_fwdcolor="#66ccff"
                     /ApEinfo_revcolor="#66ccff"
                     /ApEinfo_graphicformat="arrow_data {{0 1 2 0 0 -1} {} 0}"
                     /label="CamR Terminator"
     CDS             complement(1038..1697)
                     /ApEinfo_fwdcolor="#0000FF"
                     /ApEinfo_revcolor="#0000FF"
                     /ApEinfo_graphicformat="arrow_data {{0 1 2 0 0 -1} {} 0}"
                     /label="CamR"
     promoter        complement(1698..1802)
                     /ApEinfo_fwdcolor="#66CCFF"
                     /ApEinfo_revcolor="#66CCFF"
                     /ApEinfo_graphicformat="arrow_data {{0 1 2 0 0 -1} {} 0}"
                     /label="CamR Promoter"
     rep_origin      complement(1803..2566)
                     /ApEinfo_fwdcolor="#7F7F7F"
                     /ApEinfo_revcolor="#7F7F7F"
                     /ApEinfo_graphicformat="arrow_data {{0 1 2 0 0 -1} {} 0}"
                     /label="ColE1"
ORIGIN      
        1 tcggtctcat atgtacacac gtcggtactc aagcataagc agtactataa tggatgtaga
       61 cagcacaatt tccagtgggc gttcaactcc agcaatgatg aatggacaag gaagcactac
      121 ttcttcaagc aaaaatattg cctataattg ttgttgggac cagtgccagg cttgcttcaa
      181 ctctagccca gacctggcag atcacatccg ttccatacat gtagatggtc agcgaggagg
      241 ggtatttgtt tgcttatgga aaggttgtaa agtatataac actccatcta ccagtcaaag
      301 ttggttacaa aggcatatgc tgacacacag tggagacaaa cctttcaagt gtgttgttgg
      361 tggctgcaat gccagctttg cttctcaggg agggctagct cgtcatgtac ccacacactt
      421 cagtcagcag aactcctcaa aagtttctag ccagccaaag gccaaagaag aatctccttc
      481 taaagctgga atgaacaaaa ggaggaaatt aaagaacaaa agacgacgct cattaccacg
      541 gccacatgat ttcttcgatg cacaaacact ggatgcgata agacatcgag ccatatgctt
      601 taacctctca gctcatatag aaagtttagg gaagggacac agtgttgttt ttcatagtac
      661 tgtaatagct aagagaaaag aagattctgg gaagatcaaa cttttgcttc attggatgcc
      721 tgaagacatt ctgcctgatg tgtgggtgaa tgaaagtgaa cgacatcagt taaaaactaa
      781 agtagttcat ttatcaaagc tacccaaaga tactgccttg cttttggacc caaacatata
      841 cagaacaatg ccgcagaaga ggttgaagag aactctgata agaaaagtgt tcaatttgta
      901 tttaagcaaa cagggatcct gagaccagac caataaaaaa cgcccggcgg caaccgagcg
      961 ttctgaacaa atccagatgg agttctgagg tcattactgg atctatcaac aggagtccaa
     1021 gcgagctcga tatcaaatta cgccccgccc tgccactcat cgcagtactg ttgtaattca
     1081 ttaagcattc tgccgacatg gaagccatca caaacggcat gatgaacctg aatcgccagc
     1141 ggcatcagca ccttgtcgcc ttgcgtataa tatttgccca tggtgaaaac gggggcgaag
     1201 aagttgtcca tattggccac gtttaaatca aaactggtga aactcaccca gggattggct
     1261 gaaacgaaaa acatattctc aataaaccct ttagggaaat aggccaggtt ttcaccgtaa
     1321 cacgccacat cttgcgaata tatgtgtaga aactgccgga aatcgtcgtg gtattcactc
     1381 cagagcgatg aaaacgtttc agtttgctca tggaaaacgg tgtaacaagg gtgaacacta
     1441 tcccatatca ccagctcacc gtctttcatt gccatacgaa attccggatg agcattcatc
     1501 aggcgggcaa gaatgtgaat aaaggccgga taaaacttgt gcttattttt ctttacggtc
     1561 tttaaaaagg ccgtaatatc cagctgaacg gtctggttat aggtacattg agcaactgac
     1621 tgaaatgcct caaaatgttc tttacgatgc cattgggata tatcaacggt ggtatatcca
     1681 gtgatttttt tctccatttt agcttcctta gctcctgaaa atctcgataa ctcaaaaaat
     1741 acgcccggta gtgatcttat ttcattatgg tgaaagttgg aacctcttac gtgcccgatc
     1801 aatcatgacc aaaatccctt aacgtgagtt ttcgttccac tgagcgtcag accccgtaga
     1861 aaagatcaaa ggatcttctt gagatccttt ttttctgcgc gtaatctgct gcttgcaaac
     1921 aaaaaaacca ccgctaccag cggtggtttg tttgccggat caagagctac caactctttt
     1981 tccgaaggta actggcttca gcagagcgca gataccaaat actgttcttc tagtgtagcc
     2041 gtagttaggc caccacttca agaactctgt agcaccgcct acatacctcg ctctgctaat
     2101 cctgttacca gtggctgctg ccagtggcga taagtcgtgt cttaccgggt tggactcaag
     2161 acgatagtta ccggataagg cgcagcggtc gggctgaacg gggggttcgt gcacacagcc
     2221 cagcttggag cgaacgacct acaccgaact gagataccta cagcgtgagc tatgagaaag
     2281 cgccacgctt cccgaaggga gaaaggcgga caggtatccg gtaagcggca gggtcggaac
     2341 aggagagcgc acgagggagc ttccaggggg aaacgcctgg tatctttata gtcctgtcgg
     2401 gtttcgccac ctctgacttg agcgtcgatt tttgtgatgc tcgtcagggg ggcggagcct
     2461 atggaaaaac gccagcaacg cggccttttt acggttcctg gccttttgct ggccttttgc
     2521 tcacatgttc tttcctgcgt tatcccctga ttctgtggat aaccgtag
//
