# Supplementary material for: Modular cloning of multigene vectors for the baculovirus system and yeast
Source: bioRxiv preprint, doi:10.1101/2024.10.07.616927, version 2 (2025-01-08)
Supplement: Supplementary Data 4 [file 616927_file09.zip › pCDS.EED.gb]

LOCUS       pCDS.EED                2988 bp    DNA     circular UNA 11-AUG-2024
DEFINITION  EED.
ACCESSION   urn.local...fq-hworm74
VERSION     urn.local...fq-hworm74
KEYWORDS    .
SOURCE      
  ORGANISM  .
FEATURES             Location/Qualifiers
     CDS             11..1342
                     /created_by="nicolas"
                     /modified_by="nicolas"
                     /label="EED"
     misc_feature    complement(1349..1457)
                     /ApEinfo_fwdcolor="#66ccff"
                     /ApEinfo_revcolor="#66ccff"
                     /ApEinfo_graphicformat="arrow_data {{0 1 2 0 0 -1} {} 0}"
                     /label="CamR Terminator"
     CDS             complement(1458..2117)
                     /ApEinfo_fwdcolor="#0000FF"
                     /ApEinfo_revcolor="#0000FF"
                     /ApEinfo_graphicformat="arrow_data {{0 1 2 0 0 -1} {} 0}"
                     /label="CamR"
     promoter        complement(2118..2222)
                     /ApEinfo_fwdcolor="#66CCFF"
                     /ApEinfo_revcolor="#66CCFF"
                     /ApEinfo_graphicformat="arrow_data {{0 1 2 0 0 -1} {} 0}"
                     /label="CamR Promoter"
     rep_origin      complement(2223..2986)
                     /ApEinfo_fwdcolor="#7F7F7F"
                     /ApEinfo_revcolor="#7F7F7F"
                     /ApEinfo_graphicformat="arrow_data {{0 1 2 0 0 -1} {} 0}"
                     /label="ColE1"
ORIGIN      
        1 tcggtctcat atgtccgaga gggaagtgtc gactgcgccg gcgggaacag acatgcctgc
       61 ggccaagaag cagaagctga gcagtgacga gaacagcaat ccagacctct ctggagatga
      121 gaatgatgac gctgtcagta tagaaagtgg tacaaacact gaacgccctg atacacctac
      181 aaacacgcca aatgcacctg gaaggaaaag ttggggaaag ggaaaatgga agtcaaagaa
      241 atgcaaatat tctttcaaat gtgtaaatag tctcaaggaa gatcataacc aaccattgtt
      301 tggagttcag tttaactggc acagtaaaga aggagatcca ttagtgtttg caactgtagg
      361 aagcaacaga gttaccttgt atgaatgtca ttcacaagga gaaatccggt tgttgcaatc
      421 ttacgtggat gctgatgctg atgaaaactt ttacacttgt gcatggacct atgatagcaa
      481 tacgagccat cctctgctgg ctgtagctgg atctagaggc ataattagga taataaatcc
      541 tataacaatg cagtgtataa agcactatgt tggccatgga aatgctatca atgagctgaa
      601 attccatcca agagatccaa atcttctcct gtcagtaagt aaagatcatg ctttacgatt
      661 atggaatatc cagacggaca ctctggtggc aatatttgga ggcgtagaag ggcacagaga
      721 tgaagttcta agtgctgatt atgatctttt gggtgaaaaa ataatgtcct gtggtatgga
      781 tcattctctt aaactttgga ggatcaattc aaagagaatg atgaatgcaa ttaaggaatc
      841 ttatgattat aatccaaata aaactaacag gccatttatt tctcagaaaa tccattttcc
      901 tgatttttct accagagaca tacataggaa ttatgttgat tgtgtgcgat ggttaggcga
      961 tttgatactt tctaagtctt gtgaaaatgc cattgtgtgc tggaaacctg gcaagatgga
     1021 agatgatata gataaaatta aacccagtga atctaatgtg actattcttg ggcgatttga
     1081 ttacagccag tgtgacattt ggtacatgag gttttctatg gatttctggc aaaagatgct
     1141 tgcattgggc aatcaagttg gcaaacttta tgtttgggat ttagaagtag aagatcctca
     1201 taaagccaaa tgtacaacac tgactcatca taaatgtggt gctgctattc gacaaaccag
     1261 ttttagcagg gatagcagca ttcttatagc tgtttgtgat gatgccagta tttggcgctg
     1321 ggatcgactt cgaggatcct gagaccagac caataaaaaa cgcccggcgg caaccgagcg
     1381 ttctgaacaa atccagatgg agttctgagg tcattactgg atctatcaac aggagtccaa
     1441 gcgagctcga tatcaaatta cgccccgccc tgccactcat cgcagtactg ttgtaattca
     1501 ttaagcattc tgccgacatg gaagccatca caaacggcat gatgaacctg aatcgccagc
     1561 ggcatcagca ccttgtcgcc ttgcgtataa tatttgccca tggtgaaaac gggggcgaag
     1621 aagttgtcca tattggccac gtttaaatca aaactggtga aactcaccca gggattggct
     1681 gaaacgaaaa acatattctc aataaaccct ttagggaaat aggccaggtt ttcaccgtaa
     1741 cacgccacat cttgcgaata tatgtgtaga aactgccgga aatcgtcgtg gtattcactc
     1801 cagagcgatg aaaacgtttc agtttgctca tggaaaacgg tgtaacaagg gtgaacacta
     1861 tcccatatca ccagctcacc gtctttcatt gccatacgaa attccggatg agcattcatc
     1921 aggcgggcaa gaatgtgaat aaaggccgga taaaacttgt gcttattttt ctttacggtc
     1981 tttaaaaagg ccgtaatatc cagctgaacg gtctggttat aggtacattg agcaactgac
     2041 tgaaatgcct caaaatgttc tttacgatgc cattgggata tatcaacggt ggtatatcca
     2101 gtgatttttt tctccatttt agcttcctta gctcctgaaa atctcgataa ctcaaaaaat
     2161 acgcccggta gtgatcttat ttcattatgg tgaaagttgg aacctcttac gtgcccgatc
     2221 aatcatgacc aaaatccctt aacgtgagtt ttcgttccac tgagcgtcag accccgtaga
     2281 aaagatcaaa ggatcttctt gagatccttt ttttctgcgc gtaatctgct gcttgcaaac
     2341 aaaaaaacca ccgctaccag cggtggtttg tttgccggat caagagctac caactctttt
     2401 tccgaaggta actggcttca gcagagcgca gataccaaat actgttcttc tagtgtagcc
     2461 gtagttaggc caccacttca agaactctgt agcaccgcct acatacctcg ctctgctaat
     2521 cctgttacca gtggctgctg ccagtggcga taagtcgtgt cttaccgggt tggactcaag
     2581 acgatagtta ccggataagg cgcagcggtc gggctgaacg gggggttcgt gcacacagcc
     2641 cagcttggag cgaacgacct acaccgaact gagataccta cagcgtgagc tatgagaaag
     2701 cgccacgctt cccgaaggga gaaaggcgga caggtatccg gtaagcggca gggtcggaac
     2761 aggagagcgc acgagggagc ttccaggggg aaacgcctgg tatctttata gtcctgtcgg
     2821 gtttcgccac ctctgacttg agcgtcgatt tttgtgatgc tcgtcagggg ggcggagcct
     2881 atggaaaaac gccagcaacg cggccttttt acggttcctg gccttttgct ggccttttgc
     2941 tcacatgttc tttcctgcgt tatcccctga ttctgtggat aaccgtag
//
