# Supplementary material for: Modular cloning of multigene vectors for the baculovirus system and yeast
Source: bioRxiv preprint, doi:10.1101/2024.10.07.616927, version 2 (2025-01-08)
Supplement: Supplementary Data 4 [file 616927_file09.zip › pCDS.EZH2.gb]

LOCUS       pCDS.EZH2               3918 bp    DNA     circular UNA 11-AUG-2024
DEFINITION  EZH2.
ACCESSION   urn.local...gm-hwortpa
VERSION     urn.local...gm-hwortpa
KEYWORDS    .
SOURCE      
  ORGANISM  .
FEATURES             Location/Qualifiers
     ligation        1..4
                     /label="Ligation"
     CDS             11..2272
                     /created_by="nicolas"
                     /label="EZH2_FL"
     protein_bind    2273..2276
                     /ApEinfo_fwdcolor="#00FF15"
                     /ApEinfo_revcolor="#E72E00"
                     /ApEinfo_graphicformat="arrow_data {{0 1 2 0 0 -1} {} 0}"
                     /label="BsmBI"
     ligation        2273..2276
                     /label="Ligation"
     misc_feature    complement(2279..2387)
                     /ApEinfo_fwdcolor="#66ccff"
                     /ApEinfo_revcolor="#66ccff"
                     /ApEinfo_graphicformat="arrow_data {{0 1 2 0 0 -1} {} 0}"
                     /label="CamR Terminator"
     CDS             complement(2388..3047)
                     /ApEinfo_fwdcolor="#0000FF"
                     /ApEinfo_revcolor="#0000FF"
                     /ApEinfo_graphicformat="arrow_data {{0 1 2 0 0 -1} {} 0}"
                     /label="CamR"
     promoter        complement(3048..3152)
                     /ApEinfo_fwdcolor="#66CCFF"
                     /ApEinfo_revcolor="#66CCFF"
                     /ApEinfo_graphicformat="arrow_data {{0 1 2 0 0 -1} {} 0}"
                     /label="CamR Promoter"
     rep_origin      complement(3153..3916)
                     /ApEinfo_fwdcolor="#7F7F7F"
                     /ApEinfo_revcolor="#7F7F7F"
                     /ApEinfo_graphicformat="arrow_data {{0 1 2 0 0 -1} {} 0}"
                     /label="ColE1"
ORIGIN      
        1 tcggtctcat atgggccaga ctgggaagaa atctgagaag ggaccagttt gttggcggaa
       61 gcgtgtaaaa tcagagtaca tgcgactgag acagctcaag aggttcagac gagctgatga
      121 agtaaagagt atgtttagtt ccaatcgtca gaaaattttg gaaagaacgg aaatcttaaa
      181 ccaagaatgg aaacagcgaa ggatacagcc tgtgcacatc ctgacttctg tgagctcatt
      241 gcgcgggact agggagtgtt cggtgaccag tgacttggat tttccaacac aagtcatccc
      301 attaaagact ctgaatgcag ttgcttcagt acccataatg tattcttggt cacccctaca
      361 gcagaatttt atggtggaag atgaaactgt tttacataac attccttata tgggagatga
      421 agttttagat caggatggta ctttcattga agaactaata aaaaattatg atgggaaagt
      481 acacggggat agagaatgtg ggtttataaa tgatgaaatt tttgtggagt tggtgaatgc
      541 ccttggtcaa tataatgatg atgacgatga tgatgatgga gatgatcctg aagaaagaga
      601 agaaaagcag aaagacctgg aggatcaccg agatgataaa gaaagccgcc cacctcggaa
      661 atttccttct gataaaattt ttgaagccat ttcctcaatg tttccagata agggcacagc
      721 agaagaacta aaggaaaaat ataaagaact caccgaacag cagctcccag gcgcacttcc
      781 tcctgaatgt acccccaaca tagatggacc aaatgctaaa tctgttcaga gagagcaaag
      841 cttacactcc tttcatacgc ttttctgtag gcgatgtttt aaatatgact gcttcctaca
      901 tcgtaagtgc aattattctt ttcatgcaac acccaacact tataagcgga agaacacaga
      961 aacagctcta gacaacaaac cttgtggacc acagtgttac cagcatttgg agggagcaaa
     1021 ggagtttgct gctgctctca ccgctgagcg gataaagacc ccaccaaaac gtccaggagg
     1081 ccgcagaaga ggacggcttc ccaataacag tagcaggccc agcaccccca ccattaatgt
     1141 gctggaatca aaggatacag acagtgatag ggaagcaggg actgaaacgg ggggagagaa
     1201 caatgataaa gaagaagaag agaagaaaga tgaaacttcg agctcctctg aagcaaattc
     1261 tcggtgtcaa acaccaataa agatgaagcc aaatattgaa cctcctgaga atgtggagtg
     1321 gagtggtgct gaagcctcaa tgtttagagt cctcattggc acttactatg acaatttctg
     1381 tgccattgct aggttaattg ggaccaaaac atgtagacag gtgtatgagt ttagagtcaa
     1441 agaatctagc atcatagctc cagctcccgc tgaggatgtg gatactcctc caaggaaaaa
     1501 gaagaggaaa caccggttgt gggctgcaca ctgcagaaag atacagctga aaaaggacgg
     1561 ctcctctaac catgtttaca actatcaacc ctgtgatcat ccacggcagc cttgtgacag
     1621 ttcgtgccct tgtgtgatag cacaaaattt ttgtgaaaag ttttgtcaat gtagttcaga
     1681 gtgtcaaaac cgctttccgg gatgccgctg caaagcacag tgcaacacca agcagtgccc
     1741 gtgctacctg gctgtccgag agtgtgaccc tgacctctgt cttacttgtg gagccgctga
     1801 ccattgggac agtaaaaatg tgtcctgcaa gaactgcagt attcagcggg gctccaaaaa
     1861 gcatctattg ctggcaccat ctgacgtggc aggctggggg atttttatca aagatcctgt
     1921 gcagaaaaat gaatttatct cagaatactg tggagagatt atttctcaag atgaagctga
     1981 cagaagaggg aaagtgtatg ataaatacat gtgcagcttt ctgttcaact tgaacaatga
     2041 ttttgtggtg gatgcaaccc gcaagggtaa caaaattcgt tttgcaaatc attcggtaaa
     2101 tccaaactgc tatgcaaaag ttatgatggt taacggtgat cacaggatag gtatttttgc
     2161 caagagagcc atccagactg gcgaagagct gttttttgat tacagataca gccaggctga
     2221 tgccctgaag tatgtcggca tcgaaagaga aatggaaatc cctggatcct gagaccagac
     2281 caataaaaaa cgcccggcgg caaccgagcg ttctgaacaa atccagatgg agttctgagg
     2341 tcattactgg atctatcaac aggagtccaa gcgagctcga tatcaaatta cgccccgccc
     2401 tgccactcat cgcagtactg ttgtaattca ttaagcattc tgccgacatg gaagccatca
     2461 caaacggcat gatgaacctg aatcgccagc ggcatcagca ccttgtcgcc ttgcgtataa
     2521 tatttgccca tggtgaaaac gggggcgaag aagttgtcca tattggccac gtttaaatca
     2581 aaactggtga aactcaccca gggattggct gaaacgaaaa acatattctc aataaaccct
     2641 ttagggaaat aggccaggtt ttcaccgtaa cacgccacat cttgcgaata tatgtgtaga
     2701 aactgccgga aatcgtcgtg gtattcactc cagagcgatg aaaacgtttc agtttgctca
     2761 tggaaaacgg tgtaacaagg gtgaacacta tcccatatca ccagctcacc gtctttcatt
     2821 gccatacgaa attccggatg agcattcatc aggcgggcaa gaatgtgaat aaaggccgga
     2881 taaaacttgt gcttattttt ctttacggtc tttaaaaagg ccgtaatatc cagctgaacg
     2941 gtctggttat aggtacattg agcaactgac tgaaatgcct caaaatgttc tttacgatgc
     3001 cattgggata tatcaacggt ggtatatcca gtgatttttt tctccatttt agcttcctta
     3061 gctcctgaaa atctcgataa ctcaaaaaat acgcccggta gtgatcttat ttcattatgg
     3121 tgaaagttgg aacctcttac gtgcccgatc aatcatgacc aaaatccctt aacgtgagtt
     3181 ttcgttccac tgagcgtcag accccgtaga aaagatcaaa ggatcttctt gagatccttt
     3241 ttttctgcgc gtaatctgct gcttgcaaac aaaaaaacca ccgctaccag cggtggtttg
     3301 tttgccggat caagagctac caactctttt tccgaaggta actggcttca gcagagcgca
     3361 gataccaaat actgttcttc tagtgtagcc gtagttaggc caccacttca agaactctgt
     3421 agcaccgcct acatacctcg ctctgctaat cctgttacca gtggctgctg ccagtggcga
     3481 taagtcgtgt cttaccgggt tggactcaag acgatagtta ccggataagg cgcagcggtc
     3541 gggctgaacg gggggttcgt gcacacagcc cagcttggag cgaacgacct acaccgaact
     3601 gagataccta cagcgtgagc tatgagaaag cgccacgctt cccgaaggga gaaaggcgga
     3661 caggtatccg gtaagcggca gggtcggaac aggagagcgc acgagggagc ttccaggggg
     3721 aaacgcctgg tatctttata gtcctgtcgg gtttcgccac ctctgacttg agcgtcgatt
     3781 tttgtgatgc tcgtcagggg ggcggagcct atggaaaaac gccagcaacg cggccttttt
     3841 acggttcctg gccttttgct ggccttttgc tcacatgttc tttcctgcgt tatcccctga
     3901 ttctgtggat aaccgtag
//
