# Supplementary material for: Modular cloning of multigene vectors for the baculovirus system and yeast
Source: bioRxiv preprint, doi:10.1101/2024.10.07.616927, version 2 (2025-01-08)
Supplement: Supplementary Data 4 [file 616927_file09.zip › pCDS.RBBP4.gb]

LOCUS       pCDS.RBBP4              2940 bp    DNA     circular UNA 11-AUG-2024
DEFINITION  RBBP4.
ACCESSION   urn.local...hf-hworyfy
VERSION     urn.local...hf-hworyfy
KEYWORDS    .
SOURCE      
  ORGANISM  .
FEATURES             Location/Qualifiers
     ligation        1..4
                     /label="Ligation"
     CDS             11..1294
                     /created_by="nicolas"
                     /label="RBBP4_FL"
     protein_bind    1295..1298
                     /ApEinfo_fwdcolor="#00FF15"
                     /ApEinfo_revcolor="#E72E00"
                     /ApEinfo_graphicformat="arrow_data {{0 1 2 0 0 -1} {} 0}"
                     /label="BsmBI"
     ligation        1295..1298
                     /label="Ligation"
     misc_feature    complement(1301..1409)
                     /ApEinfo_fwdcolor="#66ccff"
                     /ApEinfo_revcolor="#66ccff"
                     /ApEinfo_graphicformat="arrow_data {{0 1 2 0 0 -1} {} 0}"
                     /label="CamR Terminator"
     CDS             complement(1410..2069)
                     /ApEinfo_fwdcolor="#0000FF"
                     /ApEinfo_revcolor="#0000FF"
                     /ApEinfo_graphicformat="arrow_data {{0 1 2 0 0 -1} {} 0}"
                     /label="CamR"
     promoter        complement(2070..2174)
                     /ApEinfo_fwdcolor="#66CCFF"
                     /ApEinfo_revcolor="#66CCFF"
                     /ApEinfo_graphicformat="arrow_data {{0 1 2 0 0 -1} {} 0}"
                     /label="CamR Promoter"
     rep_origin      complement(2175..2938)
                     /ApEinfo_fwdcolor="#7F7F7F"
                     /ApEinfo_revcolor="#7F7F7F"
                     /ApEinfo_graphicformat="arrow_data {{0 1 2 0 0 -1} {} 0}"
                     /label="ColE1"
ORIGIN      
        1 tcggtctcat atggccgaca aggaagcagc cttcgacgac gcagtggaag aacgagtgat
       61 caacgaggaa tacaaaatat ggaaaaagaa cacccctttt ctttatgatt tggtgatgac
      121 ccatgctctg gagtggccca gcctaactgc ccagtggctt ccagatgtaa ccagaccaga
      181 agggaaagat ttcagcattc atcgacttgt cctggggaca cacacatcgg atgaacaaaa
      241 ccatcttgtt atagccagtg tgcagctccc taatgatgat gctcagtttg atgcgtcaca
      301 ctacgacagt gagaaaggag aatttggagg ttttggttca gttagtggaa aaattgaaat
      361 agaaatcaag atcaaccatg aaggagaagt aaacagggcc cgttatatgc cccagaaccc
      421 ttgtatcatc gcaacaaaga ctccttccag tgatgttctt gtttttgact atacaaaaca
      481 tccttctaaa ccagatcctt ctggagagtg caacccagac ttgcgactcc gtggacatca
      541 gaaggaaggc tatgggcttt cttggaaccc aaatctcagt gggcacttac ttagtgcttc
      601 agatgaccat accatctgcc tgtgggacat cagtgccgtt ccaaaggagg gaaaagtggt
      661 agatgcgaag accatcttta cagggcatac ggcagtagta gaagatgttt cctggcatct
      721 actccatgag tctctgtttg ggtcagttgc tgatgatcag aaacttatga tttgggatac
      781 tcgttcaaac aatacttcca aaccaagcca ctcagttgat gctcacactg ctgaagtgaa
      841 ctgcctttct ttcaatcctt atagtgagtt cattcttgcc acaggatcag ctgacaagac
      901 tgttgccttg tgggatctga gaaatctgaa acttaagttg cattcctttg agtcacataa
      961 ggatgaaata ttccaggttc agtggtcacc tcacaatgag actattttag cttccagtgg
     1021 tactgatcgc agactgaatg tctgggattt aagtaaaatt ggagaggaac aatccccaga
     1081 agatgcagaa gacgggccac cagagttgtt gtttattcat ggtggtcata ctgccaagat
     1141 atctgatttc tcctggaatc ccaatgaacc ttgggtgatt tgttctgtat cagaagacaa
     1201 tatcatgcaa gtgtggcaaa tggcagagaa catttataat gatgaagacc ctgaaggaag
     1261 cgttgatcca gaaggacaag ggtccggatc ctgagaccag accaataaaa aacgcccggc
     1321 ggcaaccgag cgttctgaac aaatccagat ggagttctga ggtcattact ggatctatca
     1381 acaggagtcc aagcgagctc gatatcaaat tacgccccgc cctgccactc atcgcagtac
     1441 tgttgtaatt cattaagcat tctgccgaca tggaagccat cacaaacggc atgatgaacc
     1501 tgaatcgcca gcggcatcag caccttgtcg ccttgcgtat aatatttgcc catggtgaaa
     1561 acgggggcga agaagttgtc catattggcc acgtttaaat caaaactggt gaaactcacc
     1621 cagggattgg ctgaaacgaa aaacatattc tcaataaacc ctttagggaa ataggccagg
     1681 ttttcaccgt aacacgccac atcttgcgaa tatatgtgta gaaactgccg gaaatcgtcg
     1741 tggtattcac tccagagcga tgaaaacgtt tcagtttgct catggaaaac ggtgtaacaa
     1801 gggtgaacac tatcccatat caccagctca ccgtctttca ttgccatacg aaattccgga
     1861 tgagcattca tcaggcgggc aagaatgtga ataaaggccg gataaaactt gtgcttattt
     1921 ttctttacgg tctttaaaaa ggccgtaata tccagctgaa cggtctggtt ataggtacat
     1981 tgagcaactg actgaaatgc ctcaaaatgt tctttacgat gccattggga tatatcaacg
     2041 gtggtatatc cagtgatttt tttctccatt ttagcttcct tagctcctga aaatctcgat
     2101 aactcaaaaa atacgcccgg tagtgatctt atttcattat ggtgaaagtt ggaacctctt
     2161 acgtgcccga tcaatcatga ccaaaatccc ttaacgtgag ttttcgttcc actgagcgtc
     2221 agaccccgta gaaaagatca aaggatcttc ttgagatcct ttttttctgc gcgtaatctg
     2281 ctgcttgcaa acaaaaaaac caccgctacc agcggtggtt tgtttgccgg atcaagagct
     2341 accaactctt tttccgaagg taactggctt cagcagagcg cagataccaa atactgttct
     2401 tctagtgtag ccgtagttag gccaccactt caagaactct gtagcaccgc ctacatacct
     2461 cgctctgcta atcctgttac cagtggctgc tgccagtggc gataagtcgt gtcttaccgg
     2521 gttggactca agacgatagt taccggataa ggcgcagcgg tcgggctgaa cggggggttc
     2581 gtgcacacag cccagcttgg agcgaacgac ctacaccgaa ctgagatacc tacagcgtga
     2641 gctatgagaa agcgccacgc ttcccgaagg gagaaaggcg gacaggtatc cggtaagcgg
     2701 cagggtcgga acaggagagc gcacgaggga gcttccaggg ggaaacgcct ggtatcttta
     2761 tagtcctgtc gggtttcgcc acctctgact tgagcgtcga tttttgtgat gctcgtcagg
     2821 ggggcggagc ctatggaaaa acgccagcaa cgcggccttt ttacggttcc tggccttttg
     2881 ctggcctttt gctcacatgt tctttcctgc gttatcccct gattctgtgg ataaccgtag
//
