# Supplementary material for: Modular cloning of multigene vectors for the baculovirus system and yeast
Source: bioRxiv preprint, doi:10.1101/2024.10.07.616927, version 2 (2025-01-08)
Supplement: Supplementary Data 4 [file 616927_file09.zip › pCDS.SUZ12.gb]

LOCUS       pCDS.SUZ12              3882 bp    DNA     circular UNA 11-AUG-2024
DEFINITION  SUZ12.
ACCESSION   urn.local...i4-hwos0y6
VERSION     urn.local...i4-hwos0y6
KEYWORDS    .
SOURCE      
  ORGANISM  .
FEATURES             Location/Qualifiers
     ligation        1..4
                     /label="Ligation"
     CDS             11..2236
                     /created_by="nicolas"
                     /label="SUZ12_FL"
     protein_bind    2237..2240
                     /ApEinfo_fwdcolor="#00FF15"
                     /ApEinfo_revcolor="#E72E00"
                     /ApEinfo_graphicformat="arrow_data {{0 1 2 0 0 -1} {} 0}"
                     /label="BsmBI"
     ligation        2237..2240
                     /label="Ligation"
     misc_feature    complement(2243..2351)
                     /ApEinfo_fwdcolor="#66ccff"
                     /ApEinfo_revcolor="#66ccff"
                     /ApEinfo_graphicformat="arrow_data {{0 1 2 0 0 -1} {} 0}"
                     /label="CamR Terminator"
     CDS             complement(2352..3011)
                     /ApEinfo_fwdcolor="#0000FF"
                     /ApEinfo_revcolor="#0000FF"
                     /ApEinfo_graphicformat="arrow_data {{0 1 2 0 0 -1} {} 0}"
                     /label="CamR"
     promoter        complement(3012..3116)
                     /ApEinfo_fwdcolor="#66CCFF"
                     /ApEinfo_revcolor="#66CCFF"
                     /ApEinfo_graphicformat="arrow_data {{0 1 2 0 0 -1} {} 0}"
                     /label="CamR Promoter"
     rep_origin      complement(3117..3880)
                     /ApEinfo_fwdcolor="#7F7F7F"
                     /ApEinfo_revcolor="#7F7F7F"
                     /ApEinfo_graphicformat="arrow_data {{0 1 2 0 0 -1} {} 0}"
                     /label="ColE1"
ORIGIN      
        1 tcggtctcat atggcgcctc agaagcacgg cggtggggga gggggcggct cggggcccag
       61 cgcggggtcc gggggaggcg gcttcggggg ttcggcggcg gtggcggcgg cgacggcttc
      121 gggcggcaaa tccggcggcg ggagctgtgg agggggtggc agttactcgg cctcctcctc
      181 ctcctccgcg gcggcagcgg cgggggctgc ggtgttaccg gtgaagaagc cgaaaatgga
      241 gcacgtccag gctgaccacg agcttttcct ccaggccttt gagaagccaa cacaaatcta
      301 tagatttctt cgaactcgga atctcatagc accaatattt ttgcacagaa ctcttactta
      361 catgtctcat cgaaactcca gaacaaacat caaaaggaaa acatttaaag ttgatgatat
      421 gttatcaaaa gtagagaaaa tgaaaggaga gcaagaatct catagcttgt cagctcattt
      481 gcagcttacg tttactggtt tcttccacaa aaatgataag ccatcaccaa actcagaaaa
      541 tgaacaaaat tctgttaccc tggaagtcct gcttgtgaaa gtttgccaca aaaaaagaaa
      601 ggatgtaagt tgtccaataa ggcaagttcc cacaggtaaa aagcaggtgc ctttgaatcc
      661 tgacctcaat caaacaaaac ccggaaattt cccgtccctt gcagtttcca gtaatgaatt
      721 tgaacctagt aacagccata tggtgaagtc ttactcgttg ctatttagag tgactcgtcc
      781 aggaagaaga gagtttaatg gaatgattaa tggagaaacc aatgaaaata ttgatgtcaa
      841 tgaagagctt ccagccagaa gaaaacgaaa tcgtgaggat ggggaaaaga catttgttgc
      901 acaaatgaca gtatttgata aaaacaggcg cttacagctt ttagatgggg aatatgaagt
      961 agccatgcag gaaatggaag aatgtccaat aagcaagaaa agagcaacat gggagactat
     1021 tcttgatggg aagaggctgc ctccattcga aacattttct cagggaccta cgttgcagtt
     1081 cactcttcgt tggacaggag aaaccaatga taaatctacg gctcctattg ccaaacctct
     1141 tgccactaga aattcagaga gtctccatca ggaaaacaag cctggttcag ttaaacctac
     1201 tcaaactatt gctgttaaag aatcattgac tacagaccta caaacaagaa aagaaaagga
     1261 tactccaaat gaaaaccgac aaaaattaag aatattttat cagtttctct ataacaacaa
     1321 tacaaggcaa caaactgaag caagagatga cctgcattgc ccttggtgta ctctgaactg
     1381 ccgcaaactt tatagtttac tcaagcatct taaactctgc catagcagat ttatcttcaa
     1441 ctatgtttat catccaaaag gtgctaggat agatgtttct atcaatgagt gttatgatgg
     1501 ctcctatgca ggaaatcctc aggatattca tcgccaacct ggatttgctt ttagtcgcaa
     1561 cggaccagtt aagagaacac ctatcacaca tattcttgtg tgcaggccaa aacgaacaaa
     1621 agcaagcatg tctgaatttc ttgaatctga agatggggaa gtagaacagc aaagaacata
     1681 tagtagtggc cacaatcgtc tgtatttcca tagtgatacc tgcttacctc tccgtccaca
     1741 agaaatggaa gtagatagtg aagatgaaaa agatcctgaa tggctaagag aaaaaaccat
     1801 tacacaaatt gaagagtttt ctgatgttaa tgaaggagag aaagaagtga tgaaactctg
     1861 gaatctccat gtcatgaagc atgggtttat tgctgacaat caaatgaatc atgcctgtat
     1921 gctgtttgta gaaaattatg gacagaaaat aattaagaag aatttatgtc gaaacttcat
     1981 gcttcatcta gtcagcatgc atgactttaa tcttattagc ataatgtcaa tagataaagc
     2041 tgttaccaag ctccgtgaaa tgcagcaaaa attagaaaag ggggaatctg cttcccctgc
     2101 aaacgaagaa ataactgaag aacaaaatgg gacagcaaat ggatttagtg aaattaactc
     2161 aaaagagaaa gctttggaaa cagatagtgt ctcaggggtt tcaaaacaga gcaaaaaaca
     2221 aaaactcgga tcctgagacc agaccaataa aaaacgcccg gcggcaaccg agcgttctga
     2281 acaaatccag atggagttct gaggtcatta ctggatctat caacaggagt ccaagcgagc
     2341 tcgatatcaa attacgcccc gccctgccac tcatcgcagt actgttgtaa ttcattaagc
     2401 attctgccga catggaagcc atcacaaacg gcatgatgaa cctgaatcgc cagcggcatc
     2461 agcaccttgt cgccttgcgt ataatatttg cccatggtga aaacgggggc gaagaagttg
     2521 tccatattgg ccacgtttaa atcaaaactg gtgaaactca cccagggatt ggctgaaacg
     2581 aaaaacatat tctcaataaa ccctttaggg aaataggcca ggttttcacc gtaacacgcc
     2641 acatcttgcg aatatatgtg tagaaactgc cggaaatcgt cgtggtattc actccagagc
     2701 gatgaaaacg tttcagtttg ctcatggaaa acggtgtaac aagggtgaac actatcccat
     2761 atcaccagct caccgtcttt cattgccata cgaaattccg gatgagcatt catcaggcgg
     2821 gcaagaatgt gaataaaggc cggataaaac ttgtgcttat ttttctttac ggtctttaaa
     2881 aaggccgtaa tatccagctg aacggtctgg ttataggtac attgagcaac tgactgaaat
     2941 gcctcaaaat gttctttacg atgccattgg gatatatcaa cggtggtata tccagtgatt
     3001 tttttctcca ttttagcttc cttagctcct gaaaatctcg ataactcaaa aaatacgccc
     3061 ggtagtgatc ttatttcatt atggtgaaag ttggaacctc ttacgtgccc gatcaatcat
     3121 gaccaaaatc ccttaacgtg agttttcgtt ccactgagcg tcagaccccg tagaaaagat
     3181 caaaggatct tcttgagatc ctttttttct gcgcgtaatc tgctgcttgc aaacaaaaaa
     3241 accaccgcta ccagcggtgg tttgtttgcc ggatcaagag ctaccaactc tttttccgaa
     3301 ggtaactggc ttcagcagag cgcagatacc aaatactgtt cttctagtgt agccgtagtt
     3361 aggccaccac ttcaagaact ctgtagcacc gcctacatac ctcgctctgc taatcctgtt
     3421 accagtggct gctgccagtg gcgataagtc gtgtcttacc gggttggact caagacgata
     3481 gttaccggat aaggcgcagc ggtcgggctg aacggggggt tcgtgcacac agcccagctt
     3541 ggagcgaacg acctacaccg aactgagata cctacagcgt gagctatgag aaagcgccac
     3601 gcttcccgaa gggagaaagg cggacaggta tccggtaagc ggcagggtcg gaacaggaga
     3661 gcgcacgagg gagcttccag ggggaaacgc ctggtatctt tatagtcctg tcgggtttcg
     3721 ccacctctga cttgagcgtc gatttttgtg atgctcgtca ggggggcgga gcctatggaa
     3781 aaacgccagc aacgcggcct ttttacggtt cctggccttt tgctggcctt ttgctcacat
     3841 gttctttcct gcgttatccc ctgattctgt ggataaccgt ag
//
