# Supplementary material for: Modular cloning of multigene vectors for the baculovirus system and yeast
Source: bioRxiv preprint, doi:10.1101/2024.10.07.616927, version 2 (2025-01-08)
Supplement: Supplementary Data 5 [file 616927_file10.zip › pMB.AI3.gb]

LOCUS       pMB.AI3                 5969 bp    DNA     circular UNK 01-JUL-2024
DEFINITION  AEBP2 Iso3.
ACCESSION   <unknown
KEYWORDS    .
SOURCE      .
  ORGANISM  .
FEATURES             Location/Qualifiers
     rep_origin      1..589
                     /note="pLannotate"
                     /database="addgene"
                     /identity="100.0"
                     /match_length="100.0"
                     /fragment="False"
                     /other="rep_origin"
                     /label="ori"
     misc_feature    complement(775..824)
                     /note="pLannotate"
                     /database="addgene"
                     /identity="100.0"
                     /match_length="35.97122302158273"
                     /fragment="True"
                     /other="misc feature"
                     /label="bom"
     mobile_element  892..1116
                     /note="pLannotate"
                     /database="addgene"
                     /identity="100.0"
                     /match_length="100.0"
                     /fragment="False"
                     /other="mobile element"
                     /label="transposon:Tn7"
     CDS             complement(1183..1716)
                     /note="pLannotate"
                     /database="addgene"
                     /identity="99.813"
                     /match_length="100.0"
                     /fragment="False"
                     /other="CDS"
                     /label="GmR"
     promoter        complement(1905..1933)
                     /note="pLannotate"
                     /database="addgene"
                     /identity="100.0"
                     /match_length="100.0"
                     /fragment="False"
                     /other="promoter"
                     /label="Pc promoter"
     misc_feature    2267..2409
                     /created_by="nicolas"
                     /note="Derived using Geneious Prime 2024.0.5 'Annotate
                     from Database' based on nucleotide similarity"
                     /Transferred_From="Con4"
                     /Transferred_Similarity="100.00%"
                     /Primary_Match="100.00%; Adjusted-Interval-0:0/0; <a
                     href=""urn:local:.:m3-hwotdtt"">Con4</a>"
                     /label="Con4"
     promoter        2481..2572
                     /note="pLannotate"
                     /database="addgene"
                     /identity="100.0"
                     /match_length="100.0"
                     /fragment="False"
                     /other="promoter"
                     /label="polyhedrin promoter"
     CDS             2615..3526
                     /created_by="nicolas"
                     /label="AEBP2 Isoform3"
     CDS             3547..3630
                     /note="pLannotate"
                     /database="addgene"
                     /identity="100.0"
                     /match_length="3.954802259887006"
                     /fragment="True"
                     /other="CDS"
                     /label="large T antigen"
     polyA_signal    complement(3653..3787)
                     /note="pLannotate"
                     /database="addgene"
                     /identity="99.265"
                     /match_length="100.0"
                     /fragment="False"
                     /other="polyA signal"
                     /label="SV40 poly(A) signal"
     polyA_signal    3653..3787
                     /note="SV40 polyadenylation signal"
                     /note="Derived using Geneious Prime 2024.0.5 'Annotate
                     from Database' based on nucleotide similarity"
                     /Transferred_From="SV40 poly(A) signal"
                     /Transferred_Similarity="100.00%"
                     /Primary_Match="100.00%; Adjusted-Interval-0:0/0; <a
                     href=""urn:local:.:31l-ec4fpx4"">SV40 poly(A) signal</a>"
                     /label="SV40 poly(A) signal"
     primer_bind     complement(3690..3709)
                     /Tm=51
                     /Sequence="GAAATTTGTGATGCTATTGC"
                     /Description="SV40 polyA, reverse primer"
                     /note="Derived using Geneious Prime 2024.0.5 'Annotate
                     from Database' based on nucleotide similarity"
                     /Transferred_From="SV40 poly(A) signal"
                     /Transferred_Similarity="100.00%"
                     /Primary_Match="100.00%; Adjusted-Interval-0:0/0; SV40pA-R
                     (<a href=""urn:local:.:31l-ec4fpx4"">SV40 poly(A)
                     signal</a>)"
                     /label="SV40pA-R"
     primer_bind     3744..3763
                     /Tm=54
                     /Sequence="GTGGTTTGTCCAAACTCATC"
                     /Description="SV40 polyA terminator, reverse primer"
                     /note="Derived using Geneious Prime 2024.0.5 'Annotate
                     from Database' based on nucleotide similarity"
                     /Transferred_From="SV40 poly(A) signal"
                     /Transferred_Similarity="100.00%"
                     /Primary_Match="100.00%; Adjusted-Interval-0:0/0; EBV-rev
                     (<a href=""urn:local:.:31l-ec4fpx4"">SV40 poly(A)
                     signal</a>)"
                     /label="EBV-rev"
     misc_feature    3833..3975
                     /created_by="nicolas"
                     /note="Derived using Geneious Prime 2024.0.5 'Annotate
                     from Database' based on nucleotide similarity"
                     /Transferred_From="Con5"
                     /Transferred_Similarity="100.00%"
                     /Primary_Match="100.00%; Adjusted-Interval-0:0/0; <a
                     href=""urn:local:.:m6-hwotekd"">Con5</a>"
                     /label="Con5"
     mobile_element  3997..4162
                     /note="pLannotate"
                     /database="addgene"
                     /identity="100.0"
                     /match_length="100.0"
                     /fragment="False"
                     /other="mobile element"
                     /label="transposon:Tn7"
     CDS             4325..4344
                     /note="pLannotate"
                     /database="addgene"
                     /identity="100.0"
                     /match_length="0.6574621959237344"
                     /fragment="True"
                     /other="CDS"
                     /label="lacZ"
     rep_origin      4352..4807
                     /note="pLannotate"
                     /database="addgene"
                     /identity="100.0"
                     /match_length="100.0"
                     /fragment="False"
                     /other="rep_origin"
                     /label="f1 ori"
     promoter        4834..4938
                     /note="pLannotate"
                     /database="addgene"
                     /identity="100.0"
                     /match_length="100.0"
                     /fragment="False"
                     /other="promoter"
                     /label="AmpR promoter"
     CDS             4939..5799
                     /note="pLannotate"
                     /database="addgene"
                     /identity="100.0"
                     /match_length="100.0"
                     /fragment="False"
                     /other="CDS"
                     /label="AmpR"
     primer_bind     complement(5157..5176)
                     /Tm=58
                     /Sequence="ATAATACCGCGCCACATAGC"
                     /Description="Ampicillin resistance gene, reverse primer"
                     /note="Derived using Geneious Prime 2024.0.5 'Annotate
                     from Database' based on nucleotide similarity"
                     /Transferred_From="AmpR"
                     /Transferred_Similarity="100.00%"
                     /Primary_Match="100.00%; Adjusted-Interval-0:0/0; Amp-R
                     (<a href=""urn:local:.:31s-ec4fqz7"">AmpR</a>)"
                     /label="Amp-R"
ORIGIN      
        1 ttgagatcct ttttttctgc gcgtaatctg ctgcttgcaa acaaaaaaac caccgctacc
       61 agcggtggtt tgtttgccgg atcaagagct accaactctt tttccgaagg taactggctt
      121 cagcagagcg cagataccaa atactgtcct tctagtgtag ccgtagttag gccaccactt
      181 caagaactct gtagcaccgc ctacatacct cgctctgcta atcctgttac cagtggctgc
      241 tgccagtggc gataagtcgt gtcttaccgg gttggactca agacgatagt taccggataa
      301 ggcgcagcgg tcgggctgaa cggggggttc gtgcacacag cccagcttgg agcgaacgac
      361 ctacaccgaa ctgagatacc tacagcgtga gctatgagaa agcgccacgc ttcccgaagg
      421 gagaaaggcg gacaggtatc cggtaagcgg cagggtcgga acaggagagc gcacgaggga
      481 gcttccaggg ggaaacgcct ggtatcttta tagtcctgtc gggtttcgcc acctctgact
      541 tgagcgtcga tttttgtgat gctcgtcagg ggggcggagc ctatggaaaa acgccagcaa
      601 cgcggccttt ttacggttcc tggccttttg ctggcctttt gctcacatgt tctttcctgc
      661 gttatcccct gattctgtgg ataaccgtat taccgccttt gagtgagctg ataccgctcg
      721 ccgcagccga acgaccgagc gcagcgagtc agtgagcgag gaagcggaag agcgcctgat
      781 gcggtatttt ctccttacgc atctgtgcgg tatttcacac cgcagaccag ccgcgtaacc
      841 tggcaaaatc ggttacggtt gagtaataaa tggatgccct gcgtaagcgg gtgtgggcgg
      901 acaataaagt cttaaactga acaaaataga tctaaactat gacaataaag tcttaaacta
      961 gacagaatag ttgtaaactg aaatcagtcc agttatgctg tgaaaaagca tactggactt
     1021 ttgttatggc taaagcaaac tcttcatttt ctgaagtgca aattgcccgt cgtattaaag
     1081 aggggcgtgg ccaagggcat ggtaaagact atattcgcgg cgttgtgaca atttaccgaa
     1141 caactccgcg gccgggaagc cgatctcggc ttgaacgaat tgttaggtgg cggtacttgg
     1201 gtcgatatca aagtgcatca cttcttcccg tatgcccaac tttgtataga gagccactgc
     1261 gggatcgtca ccgtaatctg cttgcacgta gatcacataa gcaccaagcg cgttggcctc
     1321 atgcttgagg agattgatga gcgcggtggc aatgccctgc ctccggtgct cgccggagac
     1381 tgcgagatca tagatataga tctcactacg cggctgctca aacttgggca gaacgtaagc
     1441 cgcgagagcg ccaacaaccg cttcttggtc gaaggcagca agcgcgatga atgtcttact
     1501 acggagcaag ttcccgaggt aatcggagtc cggctgatgt tgggagtagg tggctacgtc
     1561 gccgaactca cgaccgaaaa gatcaagagc agcccgcatg gatttgactt ggtcagggcc
     1621 gagcctacat gtgcgaatga tgcccatact tgagccacct aactttgttt tagggcgact
     1681 gccctgctgc gtaacatcgt tgctgctgcg taacatcgtt gctgctccat aacatcaaac
     1741 atcgacccac ggcgtaacgc gcttgctgct tggatgcccg aggcatagac tgtacaaaaa
     1801 aacagtcata acaagccatg aaaaccgcca ctgcgccgtt accaccgctg cgttcggtca
     1861 aggttctgga ccagttgcgt gagcgcatac gctacttgca ttacagttta cgaaccgaac
     1921 aggcttatgt caactgggtt cgtgccttca tccgtttcca cggtgtgcgt cacccggcaa
     1981 ccttgggcag cagcgaagtc gaggcatttc tgtcctggct ggcgaacgag cgcaaggttt
     2041 cggactccac gcatcgtcag gcattggcgg ccttgctgtt cttctacggc aaggtgctgt
     2101 gcacggatct gccctggctt caggagatcg gaagacctcg gccgtcgcgg cgcttgccgg
     2161 tggtgctgac cccggatgaa gtggttcgca tcctcggttt tctggaaggc gagcatcgtt
     2221 tgttcgccca ggactctagc tatagttccc tgaattcgca tctagagcct gcactagacg
     2281 aactaggcaa gatgcgtcca atccgtctaa acatggtgac aacgctggac agatgacgta
     2341 acaccgagcc acatcctgaa atcgaggcag gctaaccgaa accgtgacaa tgcaaagaga
     2401 cagcctgacc gtctcaggta gactacccat gagtcacaat gaacgctagt ggttggctac
     2461 atactccgga atattaatag atcatggaga taattaaaat gataaccatc tcgcaaataa
     2521 ataagtattt tactgttttc gtaacagttt tgtaataaaa aaacctataa atattccgga
     2581 ttattcatac cgtcccacca tcgggcgctc cggtatgtac acacgtcggt actcaagcat
     2641 aagcagtact ataatggatg tagacagcac aatttccagt gggcgttcaa ctccagcaat
     2701 gatgaatgga caaggaagca ctacttcttc aagcaaaaat attgcctata attgttgttg
     2761 ggaccagtgc caggcttgct tcaactctag cccagacctg gcagatcaca tccgttccat
     2821 acatgtagat ggtcagcgag gaggggtatt tgtttgctta tggaaaggtt gtaaagtata
     2881 taacactcca tctaccagtc aaagttggtt acaaaggcat atgctgacac acagtggaga
     2941 caaacctttc aagtgtgttg ttggtggctg caatgccagc tttgcttctc agggagggct
     3001 agctcgtcat gtacccacac acttcagtca gcagaactcc tcaaaagttt ctagccagcc
     3061 aaaggccaaa gaagaatctc cttctaaagc tggaatgaac aaaaggagga aattaaagaa
     3121 caaaagacga cgctcattac cacggccaca tgatttcttc gatgcacaaa cactggatgc
     3181 gataagacat cgagccatat gctttaacct ctcagctcat atagaaagtt tagggaaggg
     3241 acacagtgtt gtttttcata gtactgtaat agctaagaga aaagaagatt ctgggaagat
     3301 caaacttttg cttcattgga tgcctgaaga cattctgcct gatgtgtggg tgaatgaaag
     3361 tgaacgacat cagttaaaaa ctaaagtagt tcatttatca aagctaccca aagatactgc
     3421 cttgcttttg gacccaaaca tatacagaac aatgccgcag aagaggttga agagaactct
     3481 gataagaaaa gtgttcaatt tgtatttaag caaacaggga tcctaatgag tcgagaagta
     3541 ctagaggatc ataatcagcc ataccacatt tgtagaggtt ttacttgctt taaaaaacct
     3601 cccacacctc cccctgaacc tgaaacataa aatgaatgca attgttgttg ttaacttgtt
     3661 tattgcagct tataatggtt acaaataaag caatagcatc acaaatttca caaataaagc
     3721 atttttttca ctgcattcta gttgtggttt gtccaaactc atcaatgtat cttatcatgt
     3781 ctggatctga tcactgatat cgcctaggag atccggggct gaagttgaga cgacgcacaa
     3841 ggtcagggca ctcatgcgac aatcaactcg atgcatgatc cgcaccattg tcgaggggcc
     3901 agcgtcaata gtgccgatga ccacagaccc ggttaagaca tagccgaatg gagccgcgcc
     3961 gaccacagaa tgataactag tgcactgcag tacatcaacc agataagtga aatctagttc
     4021 caaactattt tgtcattttt aattttcgta ttagcttacg acgctacacc cagttcccat
     4081 ctattttgtc actcttccct aaataatcct taaaaactcc atttccaccc ctcccagttc
     4141 ccaactattt tgtccgccca cagcggggca tttttcttcc tgttatgttt ttaatcaaac
     4201 atcctgccaa ctccatgtga caaaccgtca tcttcggcta ctttttctct gtcacagaat
     4261 gaaaattttt ctgtcatctc ttcgttatta atgtttgtaa ttgactgaat atcaacgctt
     4321 atttgcagcc tgaatggcga atggggggnn nnnnnnnnnn nnnnnnnnnn nnnnnnnnnn
     4381 nnnnnnnnnn nnnnnnnnnn nnnnnnnnnn nnnnnnnnnn nnnnnnnnnn nnnnnnnnnn
     4441 nnnnnnnnnn nnnnnnnnnn nnnnnnnnnn nnnnncnnnn nnnnnnnnnn nnnnnnnnnn
     4501 nnnnnnnnnn nnnnnnnnnn nnnnnnnnnn nnnnnnnnnn nnnnnnnnnn nnnnnnnnnn
     4561 nnnnnnnann nnnnnnnnnn nnnnnnnnnn nnnnnnnnnn nnnnnnnnnn nnnnnnncct
     4621 ttgacgttgg agtccacgtt ctttnnnnnn nnnnnnnnnn nnnnnnnnnn nnnnnnnnnn
     4681 naccctatct cggtctattc ttttgattta taagggattt tgccgatttc ggcctattgg
     4741 ttaaaaaatg agctgattta acaaaaattt aacgcgaatt ttaacaaaat attaacgttt
     4801 acaatttcag gtggcacttt tcggggaaat gtgcgcggaa cccctatttg tttatttttc
     4861 taaatacatt caaatatgta tccgctcatg agacaataac cctgataaat gcttcaataa
     4921 tattgaaaaa ggaagagtat gagtattcaa catttccgtg tcgcccttat tccctttttt
     4981 gcggcatttt gccttcctgt ttttgctcac ccagaaacgc tggtgaaagt aaaagatgct
     5041 gaagatcagt tgggtgcacg agtgggttac atcgaactgg atctcaacag cggtaagatc
     5101 cttgagagtt ttcgccccga agaacgtttt ccaatgatga gcacttttaa agttctgcta
     5161 tgtggcgcgg tattatcccg tattgacgcc gggcaagagc aactcggtcg ccgcatacac
     5221 tattctcaga atgacttggt tgagtactca ccagtcacag aaaagcatct tacggatggc
     5281 atgacagtaa gagaattatg cagtgctgcc ataaccatga gtgataacac tgcggccaac
     5341 ttacttctga caacgatcgg aggaccgaag gagctaaccg cttttttgca caacatgggg
     5401 gatcatgtaa ctcgccttga tcgttgggaa ccggagctga atgaagccat accaaacgac
     5461 gagcgtgaca ccacgatgcc tgtagcaatg gcaacaacgt tgcgcaaact attaactggc
     5521 gaactactta ctctagcttc ccggcaacaa ttaatagact ggatggaggc ggataaagtt
     5581 gcaggaccac ttctgcgctc ggcccttccg gctggctggt ttattgctga taaatctgga
     5641 gccggtgagc gtggttctcg cggtatcatt gcagcactgg ggccagatgg taagccctcc
     5701 cgtatcgtag ttatctacac gacggggagt caggcaacta tggatgaacg aaatagacag
     5761 atcgctgaga taggtgcctc actgattaag cattggtaac tgtcagacca agtttactca
     5821 tatatacttt agattgattt aaaacttcat ttttaattta aaaggatcta ggtgaagatc
     5881 ctttttgata atctcatgac caaaatccct taacgtgagt tttcgttcca ctgagcgtca
     5941 gaccccgtag aaaagatcaa aggatcttc
//
