# Supplementary material for: Modular cloning of multigene vectors for the baculovirus system and yeast
Source: bioRxiv preprint, doi:10.1101/2024.10.07.616927, version 2 (2025-01-08)
Supplement: Supplementary Data 5 [file 616927_file10.zip › pMB.M.E2.gb]

LOCUS       pMB.M.E2                8489 bp    DNA     circular UNK 01-JUL-2024
DEFINITION  MBP-EZH2.
ACCESSION   <unknown
KEYWORDS    .
SOURCE      .
  ORGANISM  .
FEATURES             Location/Qualifiers
     rep_origin      1..589
                     /note="pLannotate"
                     /database="addgene"
                     /identity="100.0"
                     /match_length="100.0"
                     /fragment="False"
                     /other="rep_origin"
                     /label="ori"
     misc_feature    complement(775..824)
                     /note="pLannotate"
                     /database="addgene"
                     /identity="100.0"
                     /match_length="35.97122302158273"
                     /fragment="True"
                     /other="misc feature"
                     /label="bom"
     mobile_element  892..1116
                     /note="pLannotate"
                     /database="addgene"
                     /identity="100.0"
                     /match_length="100.0"
                     /fragment="False"
                     /other="mobile element"
                     /label="transposon:Tn7"
     CDS             complement(1183..1716)
                     /note="pLannotate"
                     /database="addgene"
                     /identity="99.813"
                     /match_length="100.0"
                     /fragment="False"
                     /other="CDS"
                     /label="GmR"
     promoter        complement(1905..1933)
                     /note="pLannotate"
                     /database="addgene"
                     /identity="100.0"
                     /match_length="100.0"
                     /fragment="False"
                     /other="promoter"
                     /label="Pc promoter"
     misc_feature    2267..2409
                     /created_by="nicolas"
                     /note="Derived using Geneious Prime 2024.0.5 'Annotate
                     from Database' based on nucleotide similarity"
                     /Transferred_From="ConS"
                     /Transferred_Similarity="100.00%"
                     /Primary_Match="100.00%; Adjusted-Interval-0:0/0; <a
                     href=""urn:local:.:lr-hwotadg"">ConS</a>"
                     /label="ConS"
     promoter        2481..2572
                     /note="pLannotate"
                     /database="addgene"
                     /identity="100.0"
                     /match_length="100.0"
                     /fragment="False"
                     /other="promoter"
                     /label="polyhedrin promoter"
     CDS             2624..3721
                     /note="pLannotate"
                     /database="addgene"
                     /identity="99.727"
                     /match_length="100.0"
                     /fragment="False"
                     /other="CDS"
                     /label="MBP"
     CDS             3755..3778
                     /note="pLannotate"
                     /database="addgene"
                     /identity="100.0"
                     /match_length="100.0"
                     /fragment="False"
                     /other="CDS"
                     /label="HRV 3C site"
     CDS             3785..6046
                     /created_by="nicolas"
                     /label="EZH2"
     CDS             6067..6150
                     /note="pLannotate"
                     /database="addgene"
                     /identity="100.0"
                     /match_length="3.954802259887006"
                     /fragment="True"
                     /other="CDS"
                     /label="large T antigen"
     polyA_signal    complement(6173..6307)
                     /note="pLannotate"
                     /database="addgene"
                     /identity="99.265"
                     /match_length="100.0"
                     /fragment="False"
                     /other="polyA signal"
                     /label="SV40 poly(A) signal"
     misc_feature    6353..6495
                     /created_by="nicolas"
                     /note="Derived using Geneious Prime 2024.0.5 'Annotate
                     from Database' based on nucleotide similarity"
                     /Transferred_From="Con1"
                     /Transferred_Similarity="100.00%"
                     /Primary_Match="100.00%; Adjusted-Interval-0:0/0; <a
                     href=""urn:local:.:lu-hwotb8x"">Con1</a>"
                     /label="Con1"
     mobile_element  6517..6682
                     /note="pLannotate"
                     /database="addgene"
                     /identity="100.0"
                     /match_length="100.0"
                     /fragment="False"
                     /other="mobile element"
                     /label="transposon:Tn7"
     CDS             6845..6864
                     /note="pLannotate"
                     /database="addgene"
                     /identity="100.0"
                     /match_length="0.6574621959237344"
                     /fragment="True"
                     /other="CDS"
                     /label="lacZ"
     rep_origin      6872..7327
                     /note="pLannotate"
                     /database="addgene"
                     /identity="100.0"
                     /match_length="100.0"
                     /fragment="False"
                     /other="rep_origin"
                     /label="f1 ori"
     promoter        7354..7458
                     /note="pLannotate"
                     /database="addgene"
                     /identity="100.0"
                     /match_length="100.0"
                     /fragment="False"
                     /other="promoter"
                     /label="AmpR promoter"
     CDS             7459..8319
                     /note="pLannotate"
                     /database="addgene"
                     /identity="100.0"
                     /match_length="100.0"
                     /fragment="False"
                     /other="CDS"
                     /label="AmpR"
ORIGIN      
        1 ttgagatcct ttttttctgc gcgtaatctg ctgcttgcaa acaaaaaaac caccgctacc
       61 agcggtggtt tgtttgccgg atcaagagct accaactctt tttccgaagg taactggctt
      121 cagcagagcg cagataccaa atactgtcct tctagtgtag ccgtagttag gccaccactt
      181 caagaactct gtagcaccgc ctacatacct cgctctgcta atcctgttac cagtggctgc
      241 tgccagtggc gataagtcgt gtcttaccgg gttggactca agacgatagt taccggataa
      301 ggcgcagcgg tcgggctgaa cggggggttc gtgcacacag cccagcttgg agcgaacgac
      361 ctacaccgaa ctgagatacc tacagcgtga gctatgagaa agcgccacgc ttcccgaagg
      421 gagaaaggcg gacaggtatc cggtaagcgg cagggtcgga acaggagagc gcacgaggga
      481 gcttccaggg ggaaacgcct ggtatcttta tagtcctgtc gggtttcgcc acctctgact
      541 tgagcgtcga tttttgtgat gctcgtcagg ggggcggagc ctatggaaaa acgccagcaa
      601 cgcggccttt ttacggttcc tggccttttg ctggcctttt gctcacatgt tctttcctgc
      661 gttatcccct gattctgtgg ataaccgtat taccgccttt gagtgagctg ataccgctcg
      721 ccgcagccga acgaccgagc gcagcgagtc agtgagcgag gaagcggaag agcgcctgat
      781 gcggtatttt ctccttacgc atctgtgcgg tatttcacac cgcagaccag ccgcgtaacc
      841 tggcaaaatc ggttacggtt gagtaataaa tggatgccct gcgtaagcgg gtgtgggcgg
      901 acaataaagt cttaaactga acaaaataga tctaaactat gacaataaag tcttaaacta
      961 gacagaatag ttgtaaactg aaatcagtcc agttatgctg tgaaaaagca tactggactt
     1021 ttgttatggc taaagcaaac tcttcatttt ctgaagtgca aattgcccgt cgtattaaag
     1081 aggggcgtgg ccaagggcat ggtaaagact atattcgcgg cgttgtgaca atttaccgaa
     1141 caactccgcg gccgggaagc cgatctcggc ttgaacgaat tgttaggtgg cggtacttgg
     1201 gtcgatatca aagtgcatca cttcttcccg tatgcccaac tttgtataga gagccactgc
     1261 gggatcgtca ccgtaatctg cttgcacgta gatcacataa gcaccaagcg cgttggcctc
     1321 atgcttgagg agattgatga gcgcggtggc aatgccctgc ctccggtgct cgccggagac
     1381 tgcgagatca tagatataga tctcactacg cggctgctca aacttgggca gaacgtaagc
     1441 cgcgagagcg ccaacaaccg cttcttggtc gaaggcagca agcgcgatga atgtcttact
     1501 acggagcaag ttcccgaggt aatcggagtc cggctgatgt tgggagtagg tggctacgtc
     1561 gccgaactca cgaccgaaaa gatcaagagc agcccgcatg gatttgactt ggtcagggcc
     1621 gagcctacat gtgcgaatga tgcccatact tgagccacct aactttgttt tagggcgact
     1681 gccctgctgc gtaacatcgt tgctgctgcg taacatcgtt gctgctccat aacatcaaac
     1741 atcgacccac ggcgtaacgc gcttgctgct tggatgcccg aggcatagac tgtacaaaaa
     1801 aacagtcata acaagccatg aaaaccgcca ctgcgccgtt accaccgctg cgttcggtca
     1861 aggttctgga ccagttgcgt gagcgcatac gctacttgca ttacagttta cgaaccgaac
     1921 aggcttatgt caactgggtt cgtgccttca tccgtttcca cggtgtgcgt cacccggcaa
     1981 ccttgggcag cagcgaagtc gaggcatttc tgtcctggct ggcgaacgag cgcaaggttt
     2041 cggactccac gcatcgtcag gcattggcgg ccttgctgtt cttctacggc aaggtgctgt
     2101 gcacggatct gccctggctt caggagatcg gaagacctcg gccgtcgcgg cgcttgccgg
     2161 tggtgctgac cccggatgaa gtggttcgca tcctcggttt tctggaaggc gagcatcgtt
     2221 tgttcgccca ggactctagc tatagttccc tgaattcgca tctagatggt agagccacaa
     2281 acagccggta caagcaacga tctccaggac catctgaatc atgcgcggat gacacgaact
     2341 cacgacggcg atcacagaca ttaacccaca gtacagacac tgcgacaacg tggcaattcg
     2401 tcgcaatacc gtctcactga actggccgat aattgcagac gaacgctagt ggttggctac
     2461 atactccgga atattaatag atcatggaga taattaaaat gataaccatc tcgcaaataa
     2521 ataagtattt tactgttttc gtaacagttt tgtaataaaa aaacctataa atattccgga
     2581 ttattcatac cgtcccacca tcgggcgcgg aagaatgggt accaaaactg aagaaggtaa
     2641 actggtaatc tggattaacg gcgataaagg ctataacggt ttggctgaag tcggtaagaa
     2701 attcgagaaa gataccggaa ttaaagtcac cgttgagcat ccggataaac tggaagagaa
     2761 attcccacag gttgcggcaa ctggcgatgg ccctgacatt atcttctggg cacacgaccg
     2821 ctttggtggc tacgctcaat ctggcctgtt ggctgaaatc accccggaca aagcgttcca
     2881 ggacaagctg tatccgttta cctgggatgc cgtacgttac aacggcaagc tgattgctta
     2941 cccgatcgct gttgaagcgt tatcgctgat ttataacaaa gatttgctgc cgaacccgcc
     3001 aaaaacctgg gaagagatcc cggcgctgga taaagaactg aaagcgaaag gtaagagcgc
     3061 gctgatgttc aacctgcaag aaccgtactt cacctggccg ctgattgctg ctgacggggg
     3121 ttatgcgttc aagtatgaaa acggcaagta cgacattaaa gacgtgggcg tggataacgc
     3181 tggcgcgaaa gcgggtctga ccttcctggt tgacctgatt aaaaacaaac acatgaatgc
     3241 agacaccgat tactccatcg cagaagctgc ctttaataaa ggcgaaacag cgatgaccat
     3301 caacggcccg tgggcatggt ccaacatcga caccagcaaa gtgaattatg gtgtaacggt
     3361 actgccgacc ttcaagggtc aaccatccaa accgttcgtt ggcgtgctga gcgcaggtat
     3421 taacgccgcc agtccgaaca aagagctggc aaaagagttc ctcgaaaact atctgctgac
     3481 tgatgaaggt ctggaagcgg ttaataaaga caaaccgctg ggtgccgtag cgctgaagtc
     3541 ttacgaggaa gagttggcga aagatccacg tattgccgcc accatggaaa acgcccagaa
     3601 aggtgaaatc atgccgaaca tcccgcagat gtccgctttc tggtatgccg tgcgtactgc
     3661 ggtgatcaac gccgccagcg gtcgtcagac tgtcgatgaa gccctgaaag acgcgcagac
     3721 tgccgcaggc accgattacg atatcccaac gaccctggaa gttctgttcc aggggccctc
     3781 cggtatgggc cagactggga agaaatctga gaagggacca gtttgttggc ggaagcgtgt
     3841 aaaatcagag tacatgcgac tgagacagct caagaggttc agacgagctg atgaagtaaa
     3901 gagtatgttt agttccaatc gtcagaaaat tttggaaaga acggaaatct taaaccaaga
     3961 atggaaacag cgaaggatac agcctgtgca catcctgact tctgtgagct cattgcgcgg
     4021 gactagggag tgttcggtga ccagtgactt ggattttcca acacaagtca tcccattaaa
     4081 gactctgaat gcagttgctt cagtacccat aatgtattct tggtcacccc tacagcagaa
     4141 ttttatggtg gaagatgaaa ctgttttaca taacattcct tatatgggag atgaagtttt
     4201 agatcaggat ggtactttca ttgaagaact aataaaaaat tatgatggga aagtacacgg
     4261 ggatagagaa tgtgggttta taaatgatga aatttttgtg gagttggtga atgcccttgg
     4321 tcaatataat gatgatgacg atgatgatga tggagatgat cctgaagaaa gagaagaaaa
     4381 gcagaaagac ctggaggatc accgagatga taaagaaagc cgcccacctc ggaaatttcc
     4441 ttctgataaa atttttgaag ccatttcctc aatgtttcca gataagggca cagcagaaga
     4501 actaaaggaa aaatataaag aactcaccga acagcagctc ccaggcgcac ttcctcctga
     4561 atgtaccccc aacatagatg gaccaaatgc taaatctgtt cagagagagc aaagcttaca
     4621 ctcctttcat acgcttttct gtaggcgatg ttttaaatat gactgcttcc tacatcgtaa
     4681 gtgcaattat tcttttcatg caacacccaa cacttataag cggaagaaca cagaaacagc
     4741 tctagacaac aaaccttgtg gaccacagtg ttaccagcat ttggagggag caaaggagtt
     4801 tgctgctgct ctcaccgctg agcggataaa gaccccacca aaacgtccag gaggccgcag
     4861 aagaggacgg cttcccaata acagtagcag gcccagcacc cccaccatta atgtgctgga
     4921 atcaaaggat acagacagtg atagggaagc agggactgaa acggggggag agaacaatga
     4981 taaagaagaa gaagagaaga aagatgaaac ttcgagctcc tctgaagcaa attctcggtg
     5041 tcaaacacca ataaagatga agccaaatat tgaacctcct gagaatgtgg agtggagtgg
     5101 tgctgaagcc tcaatgttta gagtcctcat tggcacttac tatgacaatt tctgtgccat
     5161 tgctaggtta attgggacca aaacatgtag acaggtgtat gagtttagag tcaaagaatc
     5221 tagcatcata gctccagctc ccgctgagga tgtggatact cctccaagga aaaagaagag
     5281 gaaacaccgg ttgtgggctg cacactgcag aaagatacag ctgaaaaagg acggctcctc
     5341 taaccatgtt tacaactatc aaccctgtga tcatccacgg cagccttgtg acagttcgtg
     5401 cccttgtgtg atagcacaaa atttttgtga aaagttttgt caatgtagtt cagagtgtca
     5461 aaaccgcttt ccgggatgcc gctgcaaagc acagtgcaac accaagcagt gcccgtgcta
     5521 cctggctgtc cgagagtgtg accctgacct ctgtcttact tgtggagccg ctgaccattg
     5581 ggacagtaaa aatgtgtcct gcaagaactg cagtattcag cggggctcca aaaagcatct
     5641 attgctggca ccatctgacg tggcaggctg ggggattttt atcaaagatc ctgtgcagaa
     5701 aaatgaattt atctcagaat actgtggaga gattatttct caagatgaag ctgacagaag
     5761 agggaaagtg tatgataaat acatgtgcag ctttctgttc aacttgaaca atgattttgt
     5821 ggtggatgca acccgcaagg gtaacaaaat tcgttttgca aatcattcgg taaatccaaa
     5881 ctgctatgca aaagttatga tggttaacgg tgatcacagg ataggtattt ttgccaagag
     5941 agccatccag actggcgaag agctgttttt tgattacaga tacagccagg ctgatgccct
     6001 gaagtatgtc ggcatcgaaa gagaaatgga aatccctgga tcctaatgag tcgagaagta
     6061 ctagaggatc ataatcagcc ataccacatt tgtagaggtt ttacttgctt taaaaaacct
     6121 cccacacctc cccctgaacc tgaaacataa aatgaatgca attgttgttg ttaacttgtt
     6181 tattgcagct tataatggtt acaaataaag caatagcatc acaaatttca caaataaagc
     6241 atttttttca ctgcattcta gttgtggttt gtccaaactc atcaatgtat cttatcatgt
     6301 ctggatctga tcactgatat cgcctaggag atccggggct gccaatgaga cgacggggtc
     6361 atcacggctc atcatgcgcc aaacaaatgt gtgcaataca cgctcggatg actgcatgat
     6421 gaccgcactg actggggaca gcagatccac ctaagcctgt gagagaagca gacacccgac
     6481 agatcaaggc agttaactag tgcactgcag tacatcaacc agataagtga aatctagttc
     6541 caaactattt tgtcattttt aattttcgta ttagcttacg acgctacacc cagttcccat
     6601 ctattttgtc actcttccct aaataatcct taaaaactcc atttccaccc ctcccagttc
     6661 ccaactattt tgtccgccca cagcggggca tttttcttcc tgttatgttt ttaatcaaac
     6721 atcctgccaa ctccatgtga caaaccgtca tcttcggcta ctttttctct gtcacagaat
     6781 gaaaattttt ctgtcatctc ttcgttatta atgtttgtaa ttgactgaat atcaacgctt
     6841 atttgcagcc tgaatggcga atggggggnn nnnnnnnnnn nnnnnnnnnn nnnnnnnnnn
     6901 nnnnnnnnnn nnnnnnnnnn nnnnnnnnnn nnnnnnnnnn nnnnnnnnnn nnnnnnnnnn
     6961 nnnnnnnnnn nnnnnnnnnn nnnnnnnnnn nnnnncnnnn nnnnnnnnnn nnnnnnnnnn
     7021 nnnnnnnnnn nnnnnnnnnn nnnnnnnnnn nnnnnnnnnn nnnnnnnnnn nnnnnnnnnn
     7081 nnnnnnnann nnnnnnnnnn nnnnnnnnnn nnnnnnnnnn nnnnnnnnnn nnnnnnncct
     7141 ttgacgttgg agtccacgtt ctttnnnnnn nnnnnnnnnn nnnnnnnnnn nnnnnnnnnn
     7201 naccctatct cggtctattc ttttgattta taagggattt tgccgatttc ggcctattgg
     7261 ttaaaaaatg agctgattta acaaaaattt aacgcgaatt ttaacaaaat attaacgttt
     7321 acaatttcag gtggcacttt tcggggaaat gtgcgcggaa cccctatttg tttatttttc
     7381 taaatacatt caaatatgta tccgctcatg agacaataac cctgataaat gcttcaataa
     7441 tattgaaaaa ggaagagtat gagtattcaa catttccgtg tcgcccttat tccctttttt
     7501 gcggcatttt gccttcctgt ttttgctcac ccagaaacgc tggtgaaagt aaaagatgct
     7561 gaagatcagt tgggtgcacg agtgggttac atcgaactgg atctcaacag cggtaagatc
     7621 cttgagagtt ttcgccccga agaacgtttt ccaatgatga gcacttttaa agttctgcta
     7681 tgtggcgcgg tattatcccg tattgacgcc gggcaagagc aactcggtcg ccgcatacac
     7741 tattctcaga atgacttggt tgagtactca ccagtcacag aaaagcatct tacggatggc
     7801 atgacagtaa gagaattatg cagtgctgcc ataaccatga gtgataacac tgcggccaac
     7861 ttacttctga caacgatcgg aggaccgaag gagctaaccg cttttttgca caacatgggg
     7921 gatcatgtaa ctcgccttga tcgttgggaa ccggagctga atgaagccat accaaacgac
     7981 gagcgtgaca ccacgatgcc tgtagcaatg gcaacaacgt tgcgcaaact attaactggc
     8041 gaactactta ctctagcttc ccggcaacaa ttaatagact ggatggaggc ggataaagtt
     8101 gcaggaccac ttctgcgctc ggcccttccg gctggctggt ttattgctga taaatctgga
     8161 gccggtgagc gtggttctcg cggtatcatt gcagcactgg ggccagatgg taagccctcc
     8221 cgtatcgtag ttatctacac gacggggagt caggcaacta tggatgaacg aaatagacag
     8281 atcgctgaga taggtgcctc actgattaag cattggtaac tgtcagacca agtttactca
     8341 tatatacttt agattgattt aaaacttcat ttttaattta aaaggatcta ggtgaagatc
     8401 ctttttgata atctcatgac caaaatccct taacgtgagt tttcgttcca ctgagcgtca
     8461 gaccccgtag aaaagatcaa aggatcttc
//
