# Supplementary material for: Modular cloning of multigene vectors for the baculovirus system and yeast
Source: bioRxiv preprint, doi:10.1101/2024.10.07.616927, version 2 (2025-01-08)
Supplement: Supplementary Data 5 [file 616927_file10.zip › pMB.M.ED.gb]

LOCUS       pMB.M.ED                7559 bp    DNA     circular UNK 01-JUL-2024
DEFINITION  MBP-EED.
ACCESSION   <unknown
KEYWORDS    .
SOURCE      .
  ORGANISM  .
FEATURES             Location/Qualifiers
     rep_origin      1..589
                     /note="pLannotate"
                     /database="addgene"
                     /identity="100.0"
                     /match_length="100.0"
                     /fragment="False"
                     /other="rep_origin"
                     /label="ori"
     misc_feature    complement(775..824)
                     /note="pLannotate"
                     /database="addgene"
                     /identity="100.0"
                     /match_length="35.97122302158273"
                     /fragment="True"
                     /other="misc feature"
                     /label="bom"
     mobile_element  892..1116
                     /note="pLannotate"
                     /database="addgene"
                     /identity="100.0"
                     /match_length="100.0"
                     /fragment="False"
                     /other="mobile element"
                     /label="transposon:Tn7"
     CDS             complement(1183..1716)
                     /note="pLannotate"
                     /database="addgene"
                     /identity="99.813"
                     /match_length="100.0"
                     /fragment="False"
                     /other="CDS"
                     /label="GmR"
     promoter        complement(1905..1933)
                     /note="pLannotate"
                     /database="addgene"
                     /identity="100.0"
                     /match_length="100.0"
                     /fragment="False"
                     /other="promoter"
                     /label="Pc promoter"
     misc_feature    2267..2409
                     /created_by="nicolas"
                     /note="Derived using Geneious Prime 2024.0.5 'Annotate
                     from Database' based on nucleotide similarity"
                     /Transferred_From="Con2"
                     /Transferred_Similarity="100.00%"
                     /Primary_Match="100.00%; Adjusted-Interval-0:0/0; <a
                     href=""urn:local:.:lx-hwotc4u"">Con2</a>"
                     /label="Con2"
     promoter        2481..2572
                     /note="pLannotate"
                     /database="addgene"
                     /identity="100.0"
                     /match_length="100.0"
                     /fragment="False"
                     /other="promoter"
                     /label="polyhedrin promoter"
     CDS             2624..3721
                     /note="pLannotate"
                     /database="addgene"
                     /identity="99.727"
                     /match_length="100.0"
                     /fragment="False"
                     /other="CDS"
                     /label="MBP"
     regulatory      3578..3587
                     /regulatory_class="other"
                     /note="vertebrate consensus sequence for strong initiation
                     of translation (<a
                     href=""https://www.ncbi.nlm.nih.gov/pubmed/3313277""
                     title=""https://www.ncbi.nlm.nih.gov/pubmed/3313277"">Koza
                     k, 1987</a>)"
                     /note="Derived using Geneious Prime 2024.0.5 'Annotate
                     from Database' based on nucleotide similarity"
                     /Transferred_From="MBP"
                     /Transferred_Similarity="100.00%"
                     /Primary_Match="100.00%; Adjusted-Interval-0:0/0; Kozak
                     sequence (<a href=""urn:local:.:31c-ec4fn0w"">MBP</a>)"
                     /label="Kozak sequence"
     primer_bind     3695..3718
                     /Tm=63
                     /Sequence="GATGAAGCCCTGAAAGACGCGCAG"
                     /Description="Maltose binding protein, forward primer"
                     /note="Derived using Geneious Prime 2024.0.5 'Annotate
                     from Database' based on nucleotide similarity"
                     /Transferred_From="MBP"
                     /Transferred_Similarity="100.00%"
                     /Primary_Match="100.00%; Adjusted-Interval-0:0/0; MBP-F
                     (<a href=""urn:local:.:31c-ec4fn0w"">MBP</a>)"
                     /label="MBP-F"
     CDS             3755..3778
                     /note="pLannotate"
                     /database="addgene"
                     /identity="100.0"
                     /match_length="100.0"
                     /fragment="False"
                     /other="CDS"
                     /label="HRV 3C site"
     CDS             3785..5116
                     /created_by="nicolas"
                     /label="EED"
     CDS             5137..5220
                     /note="pLannotate"
                     /database="addgene"
                     /identity="100.0"
                     /match_length="3.954802259887006"
                     /fragment="True"
                     /other="CDS"
                     /label="large T antigen"
     polyA_signal    5243..5377
                     /note="pLannotate"
                     /database="addgene"
                     /identity="99.265"
                     /match_length="100.0"
                     /fragment="False"
                     /other="polyA signal"
                     /label="SV40 poly(A) signal"
     polyA_signal    5243..5377
                     /note="SV40 polyadenylation signal"
                     /note="Derived using Geneious Prime 2024.0.5 'Annotate
                     from Database' based on nucleotide similarity"
                     /Transferred_From="SV40 poly(A) signal"
                     /Transferred_Similarity="100.00%"
                     /Primary_Match="100.00%; Adjusted-Interval-0:0/0; <a
                     href=""urn:local:.:31l-ec4fpx4"">SV40 poly(A) signal</a>"
                     /label="SV40 poly(A) signal"
     primer_bind     complement(5280..5299)
                     /Tm=51
                     /Sequence="GAAATTTGTGATGCTATTGC"
                     /Description="SV40 polyA, reverse primer"
                     /note="Derived using Geneious Prime 2024.0.5 'Annotate
                     from Database' based on nucleotide similarity"
                     /Transferred_From="SV40 poly(A) signal"
                     /Transferred_Similarity="100.00%"
                     /Primary_Match="100.00%; Adjusted-Interval-0:0/0; SV40pA-R
                     (<a href=""urn:local:.:31l-ec4fpx4"">SV40 poly(A)
                     signal</a>)"
                     /label="SV40pA-R"
     primer_bind     5334..5353
                     /Tm=54
                     /Sequence="GTGGTTTGTCCAAACTCATC"
                     /Description="SV40 polyA terminator, reverse primer"
                     /note="Derived using Geneious Prime 2024.0.5 'Annotate
                     from Database' based on nucleotide similarity"
                     /Transferred_From="SV40 poly(A) signal"
                     /Transferred_Similarity="100.00%"
                     /Primary_Match="100.00%; Adjusted-Interval-0:0/0; EBV-rev
                     (<a href=""urn:local:.:31l-ec4fpx4"">SV40 poly(A)
                     signal</a>)"
                     /label="EBV-rev"
     misc_feature    5423..5565
                     /created_by="nicolas"
                     /note="Derived using Geneious Prime 2024.0.5 'Annotate
                     from Database' based on nucleotide similarity"
                     /Transferred_From="Con3"
                     /Transferred_Similarity="100.00%"
                     /Primary_Match="100.00%; Adjusted-Interval-0:0/0; <a
                     href=""urn:local:.:m0-hwotd06"">Con3</a>"
                     /label="Con3"
     mobile_element  5587..5752
                     /note="pLannotate"
                     /database="addgene"
                     /identity="100.0"
                     /match_length="100.0"
                     /fragment="False"
                     /other="mobile element"
                     /label="transposon:Tn7"
     CDS             5915..5934
                     /note="pLannotate"
                     /database="addgene"
                     /identity="100.0"
                     /match_length="0.6574621959237344"
                     /fragment="True"
                     /other="CDS"
                     /label="lacZ"
     rep_origin      5942..6397
                     /note="pLannotate"
                     /database="addgene"
                     /identity="100.0"
                     /match_length="100.0"
                     /fragment="False"
                     /other="rep_origin"
                     /label="f1 ori"
     promoter        6424..6528
                     /note="pLannotate"
                     /database="addgene"
                     /identity="100.0"
                     /match_length="100.0"
                     /fragment="False"
                     /other="promoter"
                     /label="AmpR promoter"
     CDS             6529..7389
                     /note="pLannotate"
                     /database="addgene"
                     /identity="100.0"
                     /match_length="100.0"
                     /fragment="False"
                     /other="CDS"
                     /label="AmpR"
     primer_bind     complement(6747..6766)
                     /Tm=58
                     /Sequence="ATAATACCGCGCCACATAGC"
                     /Description="Ampicillin resistance gene, reverse primer"
                     /note="Derived using Geneious Prime 2024.0.5 'Annotate
                     from Database' based on nucleotide similarity"
                     /Transferred_From="AmpR"
                     /Transferred_Similarity="100.00%"
                     /Primary_Match="100.00%; Adjusted-Interval-0:0/0; Amp-R
                     (<a href=""urn:local:.:31s-ec4fqz7"">AmpR</a>)"
                     /label="Amp-R"
ORIGIN      
        1 ttgagatcct ttttttctgc gcgtaatctg ctgcttgcaa acaaaaaaac caccgctacc
       61 agcggtggtt tgtttgccgg atcaagagct accaactctt tttccgaagg taactggctt
      121 cagcagagcg cagataccaa atactgtcct tctagtgtag ccgtagttag gccaccactt
      181 caagaactct gtagcaccgc ctacatacct cgctctgcta atcctgttac cagtggctgc
      241 tgccagtggc gataagtcgt gtcttaccgg gttggactca agacgatagt taccggataa
      301 ggcgcagcgg tcgggctgaa cggggggttc gtgcacacag cccagcttgg agcgaacgac
      361 ctacaccgaa ctgagatacc tacagcgtga gctatgagaa agcgccacgc ttcccgaagg
      421 gagaaaggcg gacaggtatc cggtaagcgg cagggtcgga acaggagagc gcacgaggga
      481 gcttccaggg ggaaacgcct ggtatcttta tagtcctgtc gggtttcgcc acctctgact
      541 tgagcgtcga tttttgtgat gctcgtcagg ggggcggagc ctatggaaaa acgccagcaa
      601 cgcggccttt ttacggttcc tggccttttg ctggcctttt gctcacatgt tctttcctgc
      661 gttatcccct gattctgtgg ataaccgtat taccgccttt gagtgagctg ataccgctcg
      721 ccgcagccga acgaccgagc gcagcgagtc agtgagcgag gaagcggaag agcgcctgat
      781 gcggtatttt ctccttacgc atctgtgcgg tatttcacac cgcagaccag ccgcgtaacc
      841 tggcaaaatc ggttacggtt gagtaataaa tggatgccct gcgtaagcgg gtgtgggcgg
      901 acaataaagt cttaaactga acaaaataga tctaaactat gacaataaag tcttaaacta
      961 gacagaatag ttgtaaactg aaatcagtcc agttatgctg tgaaaaagca tactggactt
     1021 ttgttatggc taaagcaaac tcttcatttt ctgaagtgca aattgcccgt cgtattaaag
     1081 aggggcgtgg ccaagggcat ggtaaagact atattcgcgg cgttgtgaca atttaccgaa
     1141 caactccgcg gccgggaagc cgatctcggc ttgaacgaat tgttaggtgg cggtacttgg
     1201 gtcgatatca aagtgcatca cttcttcccg tatgcccaac tttgtataga gagccactgc
     1261 gggatcgtca ccgtaatctg cttgcacgta gatcacataa gcaccaagcg cgttggcctc
     1321 atgcttgagg agattgatga gcgcggtggc aatgccctgc ctccggtgct cgccggagac
     1381 tgcgagatca tagatataga tctcactacg cggctgctca aacttgggca gaacgtaagc
     1441 cgcgagagcg ccaacaaccg cttcttggtc gaaggcagca agcgcgatga atgtcttact
     1501 acggagcaag ttcccgaggt aatcggagtc cggctgatgt tgggagtagg tggctacgtc
     1561 gccgaactca cgaccgaaaa gatcaagagc agcccgcatg gatttgactt ggtcagggcc
     1621 gagcctacat gtgcgaatga tgcccatact tgagccacct aactttgttt tagggcgact
     1681 gccctgctgc gtaacatcgt tgctgctgcg taacatcgtt gctgctccat aacatcaaac
     1741 atcgacccac ggcgtaacgc gcttgctgct tggatgcccg aggcatagac tgtacaaaaa
     1801 aacagtcata acaagccatg aaaaccgcca ctgcgccgtt accaccgctg cgttcggtca
     1861 aggttctgga ccagttgcgt gagcgcatac gctacttgca ttacagttta cgaaccgaac
     1921 aggcttatgt caactgggtt cgtgccttca tccgtttcca cggtgtgcgt cacccggcaa
     1981 ccttgggcag cagcgaagtc gaggcatttc tgtcctggct ggcgaacgag cgcaaggttt
     2041 cggactccac gcatcgtcag gcattggcgg ccttgctgtt cttctacggc aaggtgctgt
     2101 gcacggatct gccctggctt caggagatcg gaagacctcg gccgtcgcgg cgcttgccgg
     2161 tggtgctgac cccggatgaa gtggttcgca tcctcggttt tctggaaggc gagcatcgtt
     2221 tgttcgccca ggactctagc tatagttccc tgaattcgca tctagaataa atcgcagcca
     2281 agtgagtgaa tagatgacgc accacggtca gacacggcca catcgtatct cacaggagca
     2341 agcgcgatag gagcactcac acatagtacg gtgatccgct gactcctttg cccaaataag
     2401 acgtgagccc gtctcagatg cacacactgg cttaagatga caacgctagt ggttggctac
     2461 atactccgga atattaatag atcatggaga taattaaaat gataaccatc tcgcaaataa
     2521 ataagtattt tactgttttc gtaacagttt tgtaataaaa aaacctataa atattccgga
     2581 ttattcatac cgtcccacca tcgggcgcgg aagaatgggt accaaaactg aagaaggtaa
     2641 actggtaatc tggattaacg gcgataaagg ctataacggt ttggctgaag tcggtaagaa
     2701 attcgagaaa gataccggaa ttaaagtcac cgttgagcat ccggataaac tggaagagaa
     2761 attcccacag gttgcggcaa ctggcgatgg ccctgacatt atcttctggg cacacgaccg
     2821 ctttggtggc tacgctcaat ctggcctgtt ggctgaaatc accccggaca aagcgttcca
     2881 ggacaagctg tatccgttta cctgggatgc cgtacgttac aacggcaagc tgattgctta
     2941 cccgatcgct gttgaagcgt tatcgctgat ttataacaaa gatttgctgc cgaacccgcc
     3001 aaaaacctgg gaagagatcc cggcgctgga taaagaactg aaagcgaaag gtaagagcgc
     3061 gctgatgttc aacctgcaag aaccgtactt cacctggccg ctgattgctg ctgacggggg
     3121 ttatgcgttc aagtatgaaa acggcaagta cgacattaaa gacgtgggcg tggataacgc
     3181 tggcgcgaaa gcgggtctga ccttcctggt tgacctgatt aaaaacaaac acatgaatgc
     3241 agacaccgat tactccatcg cagaagctgc ctttaataaa ggcgaaacag cgatgaccat
     3301 caacggcccg tgggcatggt ccaacatcga caccagcaaa gtgaattatg gtgtaacggt
     3361 actgccgacc ttcaagggtc aaccatccaa accgttcgtt ggcgtgctga gcgcaggtat
     3421 taacgccgcc agtccgaaca aagagctggc aaaagagttc ctcgaaaact atctgctgac
     3481 tgatgaaggt ctggaagcgg ttaataaaga caaaccgctg ggtgccgtag cgctgaagtc
     3541 ttacgaggaa gagttggcga aagatccacg tattgccgcc accatggaaa acgcccagaa
     3601 aggtgaaatc atgccgaaca tcccgcagat gtccgctttc tggtatgccg tgcgtactgc
     3661 ggtgatcaac gccgccagcg gtcgtcagac tgtcgatgaa gccctgaaag acgcgcagac
     3721 tgccgcaggc accgattacg atatcccaac gaccctggaa gttctgttcc aggggccctc
     3781 cggtatgtcc gagagggaag tgtcgactgc gccggcggga acagacatgc ctgcggccaa
     3841 gaagcagaag ctgagcagtg acgagaacag caatccagac ctctctggag atgagaatga
     3901 tgacgctgtc agtatagaaa gtggtacaaa cactgaacgc cctgatacac ctacaaacac
     3961 gccaaatgca cctggaagga aaagttgggg aaagggaaaa tggaagtcaa agaaatgcaa
     4021 atattctttc aaatgtgtaa atagtctcaa ggaagatcat aaccaaccat tgtttggagt
     4081 tcagtttaac tggcacagta aagaaggaga tccattagtg tttgcaactg taggaagcaa
     4141 cagagttacc ttgtatgaat gtcattcaca aggagaaatc cggttgttgc aatcttacgt
     4201 ggatgctgat gctgatgaaa acttttacac ttgtgcatgg acctatgata gcaatacgag
     4261 ccatcctctg ctggctgtag ctggatctag aggcataatt aggataataa atcctataac
     4321 aatgcagtgt ataaagcact atgttggcca tggaaatgct atcaatgagc tgaaattcca
     4381 tccaagagat ccaaatcttc tcctgtcagt aagtaaagat catgctttac gattatggaa
     4441 tatccagacg gacactctgg tggcaatatt tggaggcgta gaagggcaca gagatgaagt
     4501 tctaagtgct gattatgatc ttttgggtga aaaaataatg tcctgtggta tggatcattc
     4561 tcttaaactt tggaggatca attcaaagag aatgatgaat gcaattaagg aatcttatga
     4621 ttataatcca aataaaacta acaggccatt tatttctcag aaaatccatt ttcctgattt
     4681 ttctaccaga gacatacata ggaattatgt tgattgtgtg cgatggttag gcgatttgat
     4741 actttctaag tcttgtgaaa atgccattgt gtgctggaaa cctggcaaga tggaagatga
     4801 tatagataaa attaaaccca gtgaatctaa tgtgactatt cttgggcgat ttgattacag
     4861 ccagtgtgac atttggtaca tgaggttttc tatggatttc tggcaaaaga tgcttgcatt
     4921 gggcaatcaa gttggcaaac tttatgtttg ggatttagaa gtagaagatc ctcataaagc
     4981 caaatgtaca acactgactc atcataaatg tggtgctgct attcgacaaa ccagttttag
     5041 cagggatagc agcattctta tagctgtttg tgatgatgcc agtatttggc gctgggatcg
     5101 acttcgagga tcctaatgag tcgagaagta ctagaggatc ataatcagcc ataccacatt
     5161 tgtagaggtt ttacttgctt taaaaaacct cccacacctc cccctgaacc tgaaacataa
     5221 aatgaatgca attgttgttg ttaacttgtt tattgcagct tataatggtt acaaataaag
     5281 caatagcatc acaaatttca caaataaagc atttttttca ctgcattcta gttgtggttt
     5341 gtccaaactc atcaatgtat cttatcatgt ctggatctga tcactgatat cgcctaggag
     5401 atccggggct ggttctgaga cggcagacct agaccacatg aggctgatgt aggacagcca
     5461 ccagtggcag ctaatcaaca ccgcaagatg ccgatgcacg ctcatatcat cgtcgtcagc
     5521 ctggtagcca ttcgacatac ggatcaggga actcgaaccc agtacactag tgcactgcag
     5581 tacatcaacc agataagtga aatctagttc caaactattt tgtcattttt aattttcgta
     5641 ttagcttacg acgctacacc cagttcccat ctattttgtc actcttccct aaataatcct
     5701 taaaaactcc atttccaccc ctcccagttc ccaactattt tgtccgccca cagcggggca
     5761 tttttcttcc tgttatgttt ttaatcaaac atcctgccaa ctccatgtga caaaccgtca
     5821 tcttcggcta ctttttctct gtcacagaat gaaaattttt ctgtcatctc ttcgttatta
     5881 atgtttgtaa ttgactgaat atcaacgctt atttgcagcc tgaatggcga atggggggnn
     5941 nnnnnnnnnn nnnnnnnnnn nnnnnnnnnn nnnnnnnnnn nnnnnnnnnn nnnnnnnnnn
     6001 nnnnnnnnnn nnnnnnnnnn nnnnnnnnnn nnnnnnnnnn nnnnnnnnnn nnnnnnnnnn
     6061 nnnnncnnnn nnnnnnnnnn nnnnnnnnnn nnnnnnnnnn nnnnnnnnnn nnnnnnnnnn
     6121 nnnnnnnnnn nnnnnnnnnn nnnnnnnnnn nnnnnnnann nnnnnnnnnn nnnnnnnnnn
     6181 nnnnnnnnnn nnnnnnnnnn nnnnnnncct ttgacgttgg agtccacgtt ctttnnnnnn
     6241 nnnnnnnnnn nnnnnnnnnn nnnnnnnnnn naccctatct cggtctattc ttttgattta
     6301 taagggattt tgccgatttc ggcctattgg ttaaaaaatg agctgattta acaaaaattt
     6361 aacgcgaatt ttaacaaaat attaacgttt acaatttcag gtggcacttt tcggggaaat
     6421 gtgcgcggaa cccctatttg tttatttttc taaatacatt caaatatgta tccgctcatg
     6481 agacaataac cctgataaat gcttcaataa tattgaaaaa ggaagagtat gagtattcaa
     6541 catttccgtg tcgcccttat tccctttttt gcggcatttt gccttcctgt ttttgctcac
     6601 ccagaaacgc tggtgaaagt aaaagatgct gaagatcagt tgggtgcacg agtgggttac
     6661 atcgaactgg atctcaacag cggtaagatc cttgagagtt ttcgccccga agaacgtttt
     6721 ccaatgatga gcacttttaa agttctgcta tgtggcgcgg tattatcccg tattgacgcc
     6781 gggcaagagc aactcggtcg ccgcatacac tattctcaga atgacttggt tgagtactca
     6841 ccagtcacag aaaagcatct tacggatggc atgacagtaa gagaattatg cagtgctgcc
     6901 ataaccatga gtgataacac tgcggccaac ttacttctga caacgatcgg aggaccgaag
     6961 gagctaaccg cttttttgca caacatgggg gatcatgtaa ctcgccttga tcgttgggaa
     7021 ccggagctga atgaagccat accaaacgac gagcgtgaca ccacgatgcc tgtagcaatg
     7081 gcaacaacgt tgcgcaaact attaactggc gaactactta ctctagcttc ccggcaacaa
     7141 ttaatagact ggatggaggc ggataaagtt gcaggaccac ttctgcgctc ggcccttccg
     7201 gctggctggt ttattgctga taaatctgga gccggtgagc gtggttctcg cggtatcatt
     7261 gcagcactgg ggccagatgg taagccctcc cgtatcgtag ttatctacac gacggggagt
     7321 caggcaacta tggatgaacg aaatagacag atcgctgaga taggtgcctc actgattaag
     7381 cattggtaac tgtcagacca agtttactca tatatacttt agattgattt aaaacttcat
     7441 ttttaattta aaaggatcta ggtgaagatc ctttttgata atctcatgac caaaatccct
     7501 taacgtgagt tttcgttcca ctgagcgtca gaccccgtag aaaagatcaa aggatcttc
//
