# Supplementary material for: Modular cloning of multigene vectors for the baculovirus system and yeast
Source: bioRxiv preprint, doi:10.1101/2024.10.07.616927, version 2 (2025-01-08)
Supplement: Supplementary Data 5 [file 616927_file10.zip › pMB.M.R4.gb]

LOCUS       pMB.M.R4                7511 bp    DNA     circular UNK 01-JUL-2024
DEFINITION  MBP-RBBP4.
ACCESSION   <unknown
KEYWORDS    .
SOURCE      .
  ORGANISM  .
FEATURES             Location/Qualifiers
     rep_origin      1..589
                     /note="pLannotate"
                     /database="addgene"
                     /identity="100.0"
                     /match_length="100.0"
                     /fragment="False"
                     /other="rep_origin"
                     /label="ori"
     misc_feature    complement(775..824)
                     /note="pLannotate"
                     /database="addgene"
                     /identity="100.0"
                     /match_length="35.97122302158273"
                     /fragment="True"
                     /other="misc feature"
                     /label="bom"
     mobile_element  892..1116
                     /note="pLannotate"
                     /database="addgene"
                     /identity="100.0"
                     /match_length="100.0"
                     /fragment="False"
                     /other="mobile element"
                     /label="transposon:Tn7"
     CDS             complement(1183..1716)
                     /note="pLannotate"
                     /database="addgene"
                     /identity="99.813"
                     /match_length="100.0"
                     /fragment="False"
                     /other="CDS"
                     /label="GmR"
     promoter        complement(1905..1933)
                     /note="pLannotate"
                     /database="addgene"
                     /identity="100.0"
                     /match_length="100.0"
                     /fragment="False"
                     /other="promoter"
                     /label="Pc promoter"
     misc_feature    2267..2409
                     /created_by="nicolas"
                     /note="Derived using Geneious Prime 2024.0.5 'Annotate
                     from Database' based on nucleotide similarity"
                     /Transferred_From="Con3"
                     /Transferred_Similarity="100.00%"
                     /Primary_Match="100.00%; Adjusted-Interval-0:0/0; <a
                     href=""urn:local:.:m0-hwotd06"">Con3</a>"
                     /label="Con3"
     promoter        2481..2572
                     /note="pLannotate"
                     /database="addgene"
                     /identity="100.0"
                     /match_length="100.0"
                     /fragment="False"
                     /other="promoter"
                     /label="polyhedrin promoter"
     CDS             2624..3721
                     /note="pLannotate"
                     /database="addgene"
                     /identity="99.727"
                     /match_length="100.0"
                     /fragment="False"
                     /other="CDS"
                     /label="MBP"
     regulatory      3578..3587
                     /regulatory_class="other"
                     /note="vertebrate consensus sequence for strong initiation
                     of translation (<a
                     href=""https://www.ncbi.nlm.nih.gov/pubmed/3313277""
                     title=""https://www.ncbi.nlm.nih.gov/pubmed/3313277"">Koza
                     k, 1987</a>)"
                     /note="Derived using Geneious Prime 2024.0.5 'Annotate
                     from Database' based on nucleotide similarity"
                     /Transferred_From="MBP"
                     /Transferred_Similarity="100.00%"
                     /Primary_Match="100.00%; Adjusted-Interval-0:0/0; Kozak
                     sequence (<a href=""urn:local:.:31c-ec4fn0w"">MBP</a>)"
                     /label="Kozak sequence"
     primer_bind     3695..3718
                     /Tm=63
                     /Sequence="GATGAAGCCCTGAAAGACGCGCAG"
                     /Description="Maltose binding protein, forward primer"
                     /note="Derived using Geneious Prime 2024.0.5 'Annotate
                     from Database' based on nucleotide similarity"
                     /Transferred_From="MBP"
                     /Transferred_Similarity="100.00%"
                     /Primary_Match="100.00%; Adjusted-Interval-0:0/0; MBP-F
                     (<a href=""urn:local:.:31c-ec4fn0w"">MBP</a>)"
                     /label="MBP-F"
     CDS             3755..3778
                     /note="pLannotate"
                     /database="addgene"
                     /identity="100.0"
                     /match_length="100.0"
                     /fragment="False"
                     /other="CDS"
                     /label="HRV 3C site"
     CDS             3785..5068
                     /created_by="nicolas"
                     /label="RBBP4"
     CDS             5089..5172
                     /note="pLannotate"
                     /database="addgene"
                     /identity="100.0"
                     /match_length="3.954802259887006"
                     /fragment="True"
                     /other="CDS"
                     /label="large T antigen"
     polyA_signal    complement(5195..5329)
                     /note="pLannotate"
                     /database="addgene"
                     /identity="99.265"
                     /match_length="100.0"
                     /fragment="False"
                     /other="polyA signal"
                     /label="SV40 poly(A) signal"
     polyA_signal    5195..5329
                     /note="SV40 polyadenylation signal"
                     /note="Derived using Geneious Prime 2024.0.5 'Annotate
                     from Database' based on nucleotide similarity"
                     /Transferred_From="SV40 poly(A) signal"
                     /Transferred_Similarity="100.00%"
                     /Primary_Match="100.00%; Adjusted-Interval-0:0/0; <a
                     href=""urn:local:.:31l-ec4fpx4"">SV40 poly(A) signal</a>"
                     /label="SV40 poly(A) signal"
     primer_bind     complement(5232..5251)
                     /Tm=51
                     /Sequence="GAAATTTGTGATGCTATTGC"
                     /Description="SV40 polyA, reverse primer"
                     /note="Derived using Geneious Prime 2024.0.5 'Annotate
                     from Database' based on nucleotide similarity"
                     /Transferred_From="SV40 poly(A) signal"
                     /Transferred_Similarity="100.00%"
                     /Primary_Match="100.00%; Adjusted-Interval-0:0/0; SV40pA-R
                     (<a href=""urn:local:.:31l-ec4fpx4"">SV40 poly(A)
                     signal</a>)"
                     /label="SV40pA-R"
     primer_bind     5286..5305
                     /Tm=54
                     /Sequence="GTGGTTTGTCCAAACTCATC"
                     /Description="SV40 polyA terminator, reverse primer"
                     /note="Derived using Geneious Prime 2024.0.5 'Annotate
                     from Database' based on nucleotide similarity"
                     /Transferred_From="SV40 poly(A) signal"
                     /Transferred_Similarity="100.00%"
                     /Primary_Match="100.00%; Adjusted-Interval-0:0/0; EBV-rev
                     (<a href=""urn:local:.:31l-ec4fpx4"">SV40 poly(A)
                     signal</a>)"
                     /label="EBV-rev"
     misc_feature    5375..5517
                     /created_by="nicolas"
                     /note="Derived using Geneious Prime 2024.0.5 'Annotate
                     from Database' based on nucleotide similarity"
                     /Transferred_From="Con4"
                     /Transferred_Similarity="100.00%"
                     /Primary_Match="100.00%; Adjusted-Interval-0:0/0; <a
                     href=""urn:local:.:m3-hwotdtt"">Con4</a>"
                     /label="Con4"
     mobile_element  5539..5704
                     /note="pLannotate"
                     /database="addgene"
                     /identity="100.0"
                     /match_length="100.0"
                     /fragment="False"
                     /other="mobile element"
                     /label="transposon:Tn7"
     CDS             5867..5886
                     /note="pLannotate"
                     /database="addgene"
                     /identity="100.0"
                     /match_length="0.6574621959237344"
                     /fragment="True"
                     /other="CDS"
                     /label="lacZ"
     rep_origin      5894..6349
                     /note="pLannotate"
                     /database="addgene"
                     /identity="100.0"
                     /match_length="100.0"
                     /fragment="False"
                     /other="rep_origin"
                     /label="f1 ori"
     promoter        6376..6480
                     /note="pLannotate"
                     /database="addgene"
                     /identity="100.0"
                     /match_length="100.0"
                     /fragment="False"
                     /other="promoter"
                     /label="AmpR promoter"
     CDS             6481..7341
                     /note="pLannotate"
                     /database="addgene"
                     /identity="100.0"
                     /match_length="100.0"
                     /fragment="False"
                     /other="CDS"
                     /label="AmpR"
     primer_bind     complement(6699..6718)
                     /Tm=58
                     /Sequence="ATAATACCGCGCCACATAGC"
                     /Description="Ampicillin resistance gene, reverse primer"
                     /note="Derived using Geneious Prime 2024.0.5 'Annotate
                     from Database' based on nucleotide similarity"
                     /Transferred_From="AmpR"
                     /Transferred_Similarity="100.00%"
                     /Primary_Match="100.00%; Adjusted-Interval-0:0/0; Amp-R
                     (<a href=""urn:local:.:31s-ec4fqz7"">AmpR</a>)"
                     /label="Amp-R"
ORIGIN      
        1 ttgagatcct ttttttctgc gcgtaatctg ctgcttgcaa acaaaaaaac caccgctacc
       61 agcggtggtt tgtttgccgg atcaagagct accaactctt tttccgaagg taactggctt
      121 cagcagagcg cagataccaa atactgtcct tctagtgtag ccgtagttag gccaccactt
      181 caagaactct gtagcaccgc ctacatacct cgctctgcta atcctgttac cagtggctgc
      241 tgccagtggc gataagtcgt gtcttaccgg gttggactca agacgatagt taccggataa
      301 ggcgcagcgg tcgggctgaa cggggggttc gtgcacacag cccagcttgg agcgaacgac
      361 ctacaccgaa ctgagatacc tacagcgtga gctatgagaa agcgccacgc ttcccgaagg
      421 gagaaaggcg gacaggtatc cggtaagcgg cagggtcgga acaggagagc gcacgaggga
      481 gcttccaggg ggaaacgcct ggtatcttta tagtcctgtc gggtttcgcc acctctgact
      541 tgagcgtcga tttttgtgat gctcgtcagg ggggcggagc ctatggaaaa acgccagcaa
      601 cgcggccttt ttacggttcc tggccttttg ctggcctttt gctcacatgt tctttcctgc
      661 gttatcccct gattctgtgg ataaccgtat taccgccttt gagtgagctg ataccgctcg
      721 ccgcagccga acgaccgagc gcagcgagtc agtgagcgag gaagcggaag agcgcctgat
      781 gcggtatttt ctccttacgc atctgtgcgg tatttcacac cgcagaccag ccgcgtaacc
      841 tggcaaaatc ggttacggtt gagtaataaa tggatgccct gcgtaagcgg gtgtgggcgg
      901 acaataaagt cttaaactga acaaaataga tctaaactat gacaataaag tcttaaacta
      961 gacagaatag ttgtaaactg aaatcagtcc agttatgctg tgaaaaagca tactggactt
     1021 ttgttatggc taaagcaaac tcttcatttt ctgaagtgca aattgcccgt cgtattaaag
     1081 aggggcgtgg ccaagggcat ggtaaagact atattcgcgg cgttgtgaca atttaccgaa
     1141 caactccgcg gccgggaagc cgatctcggc ttgaacgaat tgttaggtgg cggtacttgg
     1201 gtcgatatca aagtgcatca cttcttcccg tatgcccaac tttgtataga gagccactgc
     1261 gggatcgtca ccgtaatctg cttgcacgta gatcacataa gcaccaagcg cgttggcctc
     1321 atgcttgagg agattgatga gcgcggtggc aatgccctgc ctccggtgct cgccggagac
     1381 tgcgagatca tagatataga tctcactacg cggctgctca aacttgggca gaacgtaagc
     1441 cgcgagagcg ccaacaaccg cttcttggtc gaaggcagca agcgcgatga atgtcttact
     1501 acggagcaag ttcccgaggt aatcggagtc cggctgatgt tgggagtagg tggctacgtc
     1561 gccgaactca cgaccgaaaa gatcaagagc agcccgcatg gatttgactt ggtcagggcc
     1621 gagcctacat gtgcgaatga tgcccatact tgagccacct aactttgttt tagggcgact
     1681 gccctgctgc gtaacatcgt tgctgctgcg taacatcgtt gctgctccat aacatcaaac
     1741 atcgacccac ggcgtaacgc gcttgctgct tggatgcccg aggcatagac tgtacaaaaa
     1801 aacagtcata acaagccatg aaaaccgcca ctgcgccgtt accaccgctg cgttcggtca
     1861 aggttctgga ccagttgcgt gagcgcatac gctacttgca ttacagttta cgaaccgaac
     1921 aggcttatgt caactgggtt cgtgccttca tccgtttcca cggtgtgcgt cacccggcaa
     1981 ccttgggcag cagcgaagtc gaggcatttc tgtcctggct ggcgaacgag cgcaaggttt
     2041 cggactccac gcatcgtcag gcattggcgg ccttgctgtt cttctacggc aaggtgctgt
     2101 gcacggatct gccctggctt caggagatcg gaagacctcg gccgtcgcgg cgcttgccgg
     2161 tggtgctgac cccggatgaa gtggttcgca tcctcggttt tctggaaggc gagcatcgtt
     2221 tgttcgccca ggactctagc tatagttccc tgaattcgca tctagagcag acctagacca
     2281 catgaggctg atgtaggaca gccaccagtg gcagctaatc aacaccgcaa gatgccgatg
     2341 cacgctcata tcatcgtcgt cagcctggta gccattcgac atacggatca gggaactcga
     2401 acccagtacc gtctcagttc tgtatgggca cagacaacct aaacgctagt ggttggctac
     2461 atactccgga atattaatag atcatggaga taattaaaat gataaccatc tcgcaaataa
     2521 ataagtattt tactgttttc gtaacagttt tgtaataaaa aaacctataa atattccgga
     2581 ttattcatac cgtcccacca tcgggcgcgg aagaatgggt accaaaactg aagaaggtaa
     2641 actggtaatc tggattaacg gcgataaagg ctataacggt ttggctgaag tcggtaagaa
     2701 attcgagaaa gataccggaa ttaaagtcac cgttgagcat ccggataaac tggaagagaa
     2761 attcccacag gttgcggcaa ctggcgatgg ccctgacatt atcttctggg cacacgaccg
     2821 ctttggtggc tacgctcaat ctggcctgtt ggctgaaatc accccggaca aagcgttcca
     2881 ggacaagctg tatccgttta cctgggatgc cgtacgttac aacggcaagc tgattgctta
     2941 cccgatcgct gttgaagcgt tatcgctgat ttataacaaa gatttgctgc cgaacccgcc
     3001 aaaaacctgg gaagagatcc cggcgctgga taaagaactg aaagcgaaag gtaagagcgc
     3061 gctgatgttc aacctgcaag aaccgtactt cacctggccg ctgattgctg ctgacggggg
     3121 ttatgcgttc aagtatgaaa acggcaagta cgacattaaa gacgtgggcg tggataacgc
     3181 tggcgcgaaa gcgggtctga ccttcctggt tgacctgatt aaaaacaaac acatgaatgc
     3241 agacaccgat tactccatcg cagaagctgc ctttaataaa ggcgaaacag cgatgaccat
     3301 caacggcccg tgggcatggt ccaacatcga caccagcaaa gtgaattatg gtgtaacggt
     3361 actgccgacc ttcaagggtc aaccatccaa accgttcgtt ggcgtgctga gcgcaggtat
     3421 taacgccgcc agtccgaaca aagagctggc aaaagagttc ctcgaaaact atctgctgac
     3481 tgatgaaggt ctggaagcgg ttaataaaga caaaccgctg ggtgccgtag cgctgaagtc
     3541 ttacgaggaa gagttggcga aagatccacg tattgccgcc accatggaaa acgcccagaa
     3601 aggtgaaatc atgccgaaca tcccgcagat gtccgctttc tggtatgccg tgcgtactgc
     3661 ggtgatcaac gccgccagcg gtcgtcagac tgtcgatgaa gccctgaaag acgcgcagac
     3721 tgccgcaggc accgattacg atatcccaac gaccctggaa gttctgttcc aggggccctc
     3781 cggtatggcc gacaaggaag cagccttcga cgacgcagtg gaagaacgag tgatcaacga
     3841 ggaatacaaa atatggaaaa agaacacccc ttttctttat gatttggtga tgacccatgc
     3901 tctggagtgg cccagcctaa ctgcccagtg gcttccagat gtaaccagac cagaagggaa
     3961 agatttcagc attcatcgac ttgtcctggg gacacacaca tcggatgaac aaaaccatct
     4021 tgttatagcc agtgtgcagc tccctaatga tgatgctcag tttgatgcgt cacactacga
     4081 cagtgagaaa ggagaatttg gaggttttgg ttcagttagt ggaaaaattg aaatagaaat
     4141 caagatcaac catgaaggag aagtaaacag ggcccgttat atgccccaga acccttgtat
     4201 catcgcaaca aagactcctt ccagtgatgt tcttgttttt gactatacaa aacatccttc
     4261 taaaccagat ccttctggag agtgcaaccc agacttgcga ctccgtggac atcagaagga
     4321 aggctatggg ctttcttgga acccaaatct cagtgggcac ttacttagtg cttcagatga
     4381 ccataccatc tgcctgtggg acatcagtgc cgttccaaag gagggaaaag tggtagatgc
     4441 gaagaccatc tttacagggc atacggcagt agtagaagat gtttcctggc atctactcca
     4501 tgagtctctg tttgggtcag ttgctgatga tcagaaactt atgatttggg atactcgttc
     4561 aaacaatact tccaaaccaa gccactcagt tgatgctcac actgctgaag tgaactgcct
     4621 ttctttcaat ccttatagtg agttcattct tgccacagga tcagctgaca agactgttgc
     4681 cttgtgggat ctgagaaatc tgaaacttaa gttgcattcc tttgagtcac ataaggatga
     4741 aatattccag gttcagtggt cacctcacaa tgagactatt ttagcttcca gtggtactga
     4801 tcgcagactg aatgtctggg atttaagtaa aattggagag gaacaatccc cagaagatgc
     4861 agaagacggg ccaccagagt tgttgtttat tcatggtggt catactgcca agatatctga
     4921 tttctcctgg aatcccaatg aaccttgggt gatttgttct gtatcagaag acaatatcat
     4981 gcaagtgtgg caaatggcag agaacattta taatgatgaa gaccctgaag gaagcgttga
     5041 tccagaagga caagggtccg gatcctaatg agtcgagaag tactagagga tcataatcag
     5101 ccataccaca tttgtagagg ttttacttgc tttaaaaaac ctcccacacc tccccctgaa
     5161 cctgaaacat aaaatgaatg caattgttgt tgttaacttg tttattgcag cttataatgg
     5221 ttacaaataa agcaatagca tcacaaattt cacaaataaa gcattttttt cactgcattc
     5281 tagttgtggt ttgtccaaac tcatcaatgt atcttatcat gtctggatct gatcactgat
     5341 atcgcctagg agatccgggg ctgggtatga gacggcctgc actagacgaa ctaggcaaga
     5401 tgcgtccaat ccgtctaaac atggtgacaa cgctggacag atgacgtaac accgagccac
     5461 atcctgaaat cgaggcaggc taaccgaaac cgtgacaatg caaagagaca gcctgacact
     5521 agtgcactgc agtacatcaa ccagataagt gaaatctagt tccaaactat tttgtcattt
     5581 ttaattttcg tattagctta cgacgctaca cccagttccc atctattttg tcactcttcc
     5641 ctaaataatc cttaaaaact ccatttccac ccctcccagt tcccaactat tttgtccgcc
     5701 cacagcgggg catttttctt cctgttatgt ttttaatcaa acatcctgcc aactccatgt
     5761 gacaaaccgt catcttcggc tactttttct ctgtcacaga atgaaaattt ttctgtcatc
     5821 tcttcgttat taatgtttgt aattgactga atatcaacgc ttatttgcag cctgaatggc
     5881 gaatgggggg nnnnnnnnnn nnnnnnnnnn nnnnnnnnnn nnnnnnnnnn nnnnnnnnnn
     5941 nnnnnnnnnn nnnnnnnnnn nnnnnnnnnn nnnnnnnnnn nnnnnnnnnn nnnnnnnnnn
     6001 nnnnnnnnnn nnnnnnncnn nnnnnnnnnn nnnnnnnnnn nnnnnnnnnn nnnnnnnnnn
     6061 nnnnnnnnnn nnnnnnnnnn nnnnnnnnnn nnnnnnnnnn nnnnnnnnna nnnnnnnnnn
     6121 nnnnnnnnnn nnnnnnnnnn nnnnnnnnnn nnnnnnnnnc ctttgacgtt ggagtccacg
     6181 ttctttnnnn nnnnnnnnnn nnnnnnnnnn nnnnnnnnnn nnnaccctat ctcggtctat
     6241 tcttttgatt tataagggat tttgccgatt tcggcctatt ggttaaaaaa tgagctgatt
     6301 taacaaaaat ttaacgcgaa ttttaacaaa atattaacgt ttacaatttc aggtggcact
     6361 tttcggggaa atgtgcgcgg aacccctatt tgtttatttt tctaaataca ttcaaatatg
     6421 tatccgctca tgagacaata accctgataa atgcttcaat aatattgaaa aaggaagagt
     6481 atgagtattc aacatttccg tgtcgccctt attccctttt ttgcggcatt ttgccttcct
     6541 gtttttgctc acccagaaac gctggtgaaa gtaaaagatg ctgaagatca gttgggtgca
     6601 cgagtgggtt acatcgaact ggatctcaac agcggtaaga tccttgagag ttttcgcccc
     6661 gaagaacgtt ttccaatgat gagcactttt aaagttctgc tatgtggcgc ggtattatcc
     6721 cgtattgacg ccgggcaaga gcaactcggt cgccgcatac actattctca gaatgacttg
     6781 gttgagtact caccagtcac agaaaagcat cttacggatg gcatgacagt aagagaatta
     6841 tgcagtgctg ccataaccat gagtgataac actgcggcca acttacttct gacaacgatc
     6901 ggaggaccga aggagctaac cgcttttttg cacaacatgg gggatcatgt aactcgcctt
     6961 gatcgttggg aaccggagct gaatgaagcc ataccaaacg acgagcgtga caccacgatg
     7021 cctgtagcaa tggcaacaac gttgcgcaaa ctattaactg gcgaactact tactctagct
     7081 tcccggcaac aattaataga ctggatggag gcggataaag ttgcaggacc acttctgcgc
     7141 tcggcccttc cggctggctg gtttattgct gataaatctg gagccggtga gcgtggttct
     7201 cgcggtatca ttgcagcact ggggccagat ggtaagccct cccgtatcgt agttatctac
     7261 acgacgggga gtcaggcaac tatggatgaa cgaaatagac agatcgctga gataggtgcc
     7321 tcactgatta agcattggta actgtcagac caagtttact catatatact ttagattgat
     7381 ttaaaacttc atttttaatt taaaaggatc taggtgaaga tcctttttga taatctcatg
     7441 accaaaatcc cttaacgtga gttttcgttc cactgagcgt cagaccccgt agaaaagatc
     7501 aaaggatctt c
//
