# Supplementary material for: Modular cloning of multigene vectors for the baculovirus system and yeast
Source: bioRxiv preprint, doi:10.1101/2024.10.07.616927, version 2 (2025-01-08)
Supplement: Supplementary Data 5 [file 616927_file10.zip › pMB.M.S12.gb]

LOCUS       pMB.M.S12               8453 bp    DNA     circular UNK 01-JUL-2024
DEFINITION  MBP-SUZ12.
ACCESSION   <unknown
KEYWORDS    .
SOURCE      .
  ORGANISM  .
FEATURES             Location/Qualifiers
     rep_origin      1..589
                     /note="pLannotate"
                     /database="addgene"
                     /identity="100.0"
                     /match_length="100.0"
                     /fragment="False"
                     /other="rep_origin"
                     /label="ori"
     misc_feature    complement(775..824)
                     /note="pLannotate"
                     /database="addgene"
                     /identity="100.0"
                     /match_length="35.97122302158273"
                     /fragment="True"
                     /other="misc feature"
                     /label="bom"
     mobile_element  892..1116
                     /note="pLannotate"
                     /database="addgene"
                     /identity="100.0"
                     /match_length="100.0"
                     /fragment="False"
                     /other="mobile element"
                     /label="transposon:Tn7"
     CDS             complement(1183..1716)
                     /note="pLannotate"
                     /database="addgene"
                     /identity="99.813"
                     /match_length="100.0"
                     /fragment="False"
                     /other="CDS"
                     /label="GmR"
     promoter        complement(1905..1933)
                     /note="pLannotate"
                     /database="addgene"
                     /identity="100.0"
                     /match_length="100.0"
                     /fragment="False"
                     /other="promoter"
                     /label="Pc promoter"
     promoter        2481..2572
                     /note="pLannotate"
                     /database="addgene"
                     /identity="100.0"
                     /match_length="100.0"
                     /fragment="False"
                     /other="promoter"
                     /label="polyhedrin promoter"
     CDS             2624..3721
                     /note="pLannotate"
                     /database="addgene"
                     /identity="99.727"
                     /match_length="100.0"
                     /fragment="False"
                     /other="CDS"
                     /label="MBP"
     CDS             3755..3778
                     /note="pLannotate"
                     /database="addgene"
                     /identity="100.0"
                     /match_length="100.0"
                     /fragment="False"
                     /other="CDS"
                     /label="HRV 3C site"
     CDS             3785..6010
                     /created_by="nicolas"
                     /label="SUZ12"
     CDS             6031..6114
                     /note="pLannotate"
                     /database="addgene"
                     /identity="100.0"
                     /match_length="3.954802259887006"
                     /fragment="True"
                     /other="CDS"
                     /label="large T antigen"
     polyA_signal    6137..6271
                     /note="pLannotate"
                     /database="addgene"
                     /identity="99.265"
                     /match_length="100.0"
                     /fragment="False"
                     /other="polyA signal"
                     /label="SV40 poly(A) signal"
     mobile_element  6481..6646
                     /note="pLannotate"
                     /database="addgene"
                     /identity="100.0"
                     /match_length="100.0"
                     /fragment="False"
                     /other="mobile element"
                     /label="transposon:Tn7"
     CDS             6809..6828
                     /note="pLannotate"
                     /database="addgene"
                     /identity="100.0"
                     /match_length="0.6574621959237344"
                     /fragment="True"
                     /other="CDS"
                     /label="lacZ"
     rep_origin      6836..7291
                     /note="pLannotate"
                     /database="addgene"
                     /identity="100.0"
                     /match_length="100.0"
                     /fragment="False"
                     /other="rep_origin"
                     /label="f1 ori"
     promoter        7318..7422
                     /note="pLannotate"
                     /database="addgene"
                     /identity="100.0"
                     /match_length="100.0"
                     /fragment="False"
                     /other="promoter"
                     /label="AmpR promoter"
     CDS             7423..8283
                     /note="pLannotate"
                     /database="addgene"
                     /identity="100.0"
                     /match_length="100.0"
                     /fragment="False"
                     /other="CDS"
                     /label="AmpR"
ORIGIN      
        1 ttgagatcct ttttttctgc gcgtaatctg ctgcttgcaa acaaaaaaac caccgctacc
       61 agcggtggtt tgtttgccgg atcaagagct accaactctt tttccgaagg taactggctt
      121 cagcagagcg cagataccaa atactgtcct tctagtgtag ccgtagttag gccaccactt
      181 caagaactct gtagcaccgc ctacatacct cgctctgcta atcctgttac cagtggctgc
      241 tgccagtggc gataagtcgt gtcttaccgg gttggactca agacgatagt taccggataa
      301 ggcgcagcgg tcgggctgaa cggggggttc gtgcacacag cccagcttgg agcgaacgac
      361 ctacaccgaa ctgagatacc tacagcgtga gctatgagaa agcgccacgc ttcccgaagg
      421 gagaaaggcg gacaggtatc cggtaagcgg cagggtcgga acaggagagc gcacgaggga
      481 gcttccaggg ggaaacgcct ggtatcttta tagtcctgtc gggtttcgcc acctctgact
      541 tgagcgtcga tttttgtgat gctcgtcagg ggggcggagc ctatggaaaa acgccagcaa
      601 cgcggccttt ttacggttcc tggccttttg ctggcctttt gctcacatgt tctttcctgc
      661 gttatcccct gattctgtgg ataaccgtat taccgccttt gagtgagctg ataccgctcg
      721 ccgcagccga acgaccgagc gcagcgagtc agtgagcgag gaagcggaag agcgcctgat
      781 gcggtatttt ctccttacgc atctgtgcgg tatttcacac cgcagaccag ccgcgtaacc
      841 tggcaaaatc ggttacggtt gagtaataaa tggatgccct gcgtaagcgg gtgtgggcgg
      901 acaataaagt cttaaactga acaaaataga tctaaactat gacaataaag tcttaaacta
      961 gacagaatag ttgtaaactg aaatcagtcc agttatgctg tgaaaaagca tactggactt
     1021 ttgttatggc taaagcaaac tcttcatttt ctgaagtgca aattgcccgt cgtattaaag
     1081 aggggcgtgg ccaagggcat ggtaaagact atattcgcgg cgttgtgaca atttaccgaa
     1141 caactccgcg gccgggaagc cgatctcggc ttgaacgaat tgttaggtgg cggtacttgg
     1201 gtcgatatca aagtgcatca cttcttcccg tatgcccaac tttgtataga gagccactgc
     1261 gggatcgtca ccgtaatctg cttgcacgta gatcacataa gcaccaagcg cgttggcctc
     1321 atgcttgagg agattgatga gcgcggtggc aatgccctgc ctccggtgct cgccggagac
     1381 tgcgagatca tagatataga tctcactacg cggctgctca aacttgggca gaacgtaagc
     1441 cgcgagagcg ccaacaaccg cttcttggtc gaaggcagca agcgcgatga atgtcttact
     1501 acggagcaag ttcccgaggt aatcggagtc cggctgatgt tgggagtagg tggctacgtc
     1561 gccgaactca cgaccgaaaa gatcaagagc agcccgcatg gatttgactt ggtcagggcc
     1621 gagcctacat gtgcgaatga tgcccatact tgagccacct aactttgttt tagggcgact
     1681 gccctgctgc gtaacatcgt tgctgctgcg taacatcgtt gctgctccat aacatcaaac
     1741 atcgacccac ggcgtaacgc gcttgctgct tggatgcccg aggcatagac tgtacaaaaa
     1801 aacagtcata acaagccatg aaaaccgcca ctgcgccgtt accaccgctg cgttcggtca
     1861 aggttctgga ccagttgcgt gagcgcatac gctacttgca ttacagttta cgaaccgaac
     1921 aggcttatgt caactgggtt cgtgccttca tccgtttcca cggtgtgcgt cacccggcaa
     1981 ccttgggcag cagcgaagtc gaggcatttc tgtcctggct ggcgaacgag cgcaaggttt
     2041 cggactccac gcatcgtcag gcattggcgg ccttgctgtt cttctacggc aaggtgctgt
     2101 gcacggatct gccctggctt caggagatcg gaagacctcg gccgtcgcgg cgcttgccgg
     2161 tggtgctgac cccggatgaa gtggttcgca tcctcggttt tctggaaggc gagcatcgtt
     2221 tgttcgccca ggactctagc tatagttccc tgaattcgca tctagaacgg ggtcatcacg
     2281 gctcatcatg cgccaaacaa atgtgtgcaa tacacgctcg gatgactgca tgatgaccgc
     2341 actgactggg gacagcagat ccacctaagc ctgtgagaga agcagacacc cgacagatca
     2401 aggcagttac gtctcaccaa accagatgtc aacacagcta caacgctagt ggttggctac
     2461 atactccgga atattaatag atcatggaga taattaaaat gataaccatc tcgcaaataa
     2521 ataagtattt tactgttttc gtaacagttt tgtaataaaa aaacctataa atattccgga
     2581 ttattcatac cgtcccacca tcgggcgcgg aagaatgggt accaaaactg aagaaggtaa
     2641 actggtaatc tggattaacg gcgataaagg ctataacggt ttggctgaag tcggtaagaa
     2701 attcgagaaa gataccggaa ttaaagtcac cgttgagcat ccggataaac tggaagagaa
     2761 attcccacag gttgcggcaa ctggcgatgg ccctgacatt atcttctggg cacacgaccg
     2821 ctttggtggc tacgctcaat ctggcctgtt ggctgaaatc accccggaca aagcgttcca
     2881 ggacaagctg tatccgttta cctgggatgc cgtacgttac aacggcaagc tgattgctta
     2941 cccgatcgct gttgaagcgt tatcgctgat ttataacaaa gatttgctgc cgaacccgcc
     3001 aaaaacctgg gaagagatcc cggcgctgga taaagaactg aaagcgaaag gtaagagcgc
     3061 gctgatgttc aacctgcaag aaccgtactt cacctggccg ctgattgctg ctgacggggg
     3121 ttatgcgttc aagtatgaaa acggcaagta cgacattaaa gacgtgggcg tggataacgc
     3181 tggcgcgaaa gcgggtctga ccttcctggt tgacctgatt aaaaacaaac acatgaatgc
     3241 agacaccgat tactccatcg cagaagctgc ctttaataaa ggcgaaacag cgatgaccat
     3301 caacggcccg tgggcatggt ccaacatcga caccagcaaa gtgaattatg gtgtaacggt
     3361 actgccgacc ttcaagggtc aaccatccaa accgttcgtt ggcgtgctga gcgcaggtat
     3421 taacgccgcc agtccgaaca aagagctggc aaaagagttc ctcgaaaact atctgctgac
     3481 tgatgaaggt ctggaagcgg ttaataaaga caaaccgctg ggtgccgtag cgctgaagtc
     3541 ttacgaggaa gagttggcga aagatccacg tattgccgcc accatggaaa acgcccagaa
     3601 aggtgaaatc atgccgaaca tcccgcagat gtccgctttc tggtatgccg tgcgtactgc
     3661 ggtgatcaac gccgccagcg gtcgtcagac tgtcgatgaa gccctgaaag acgcgcagac
     3721 tgccgcaggc accgattacg atatcccaac gaccctggaa gttctgttcc aggggccctc
     3781 cggtatggcg cctcagaagc acggcggtgg gggagggggc ggctcggggc ccagcgcggg
     3841 gtccggggga ggcggcttcg ggggttcggc ggcggtggcg gcggcgacgg cttcgggcgg
     3901 caaatccggc ggcgggagct gtggaggggg tggcagttac tcggcctcct cctcctcctc
     3961 cgcggcggca gcggcggggg ctgcggtgtt accggtgaag aagccgaaaa tggagcacgt
     4021 ccaggctgac cacgagcttt tcctccaggc ctttgagaag ccaacacaaa tctatagatt
     4081 tcttcgaact cggaatctca tagcaccaat atttttgcac agaactctta cttacatgtc
     4141 tcatcgaaac tccagaacaa acatcaaaag gaaaacattt aaagttgatg atatgttatc
     4201 aaaagtagag aaaatgaaag gagagcaaga atctcatagc ttgtcagctc atttgcagct
     4261 tacgtttact ggtttcttcc acaaaaatga taagccatca ccaaactcag aaaatgaaca
     4321 aaattctgtt accctggaag tcctgcttgt gaaagtttgc cacaaaaaaa gaaaggatgt
     4381 aagttgtcca ataaggcaag ttcccacagg taaaaagcag gtgcctttga atcctgacct
     4441 caatcaaaca aaacccggaa atttcccgtc ccttgcagtt tccagtaatg aatttgaacc
     4501 tagtaacagc catatggtga agtcttactc gttgctattt agagtgactc gtccaggaag
     4561 aagagagttt aatggaatga ttaatggaga aaccaatgaa aatattgatg tcaatgaaga
     4621 gcttccagcc agaagaaaac gaaatcgtga ggatggggaa aagacatttg ttgcacaaat
     4681 gacagtattt gataaaaaca ggcgcttaca gcttttagat ggggaatatg aagtagccat
     4741 gcaggaaatg gaagaatgtc caataagcaa gaaaagagca acatgggaga ctattcttga
     4801 tgggaagagg ctgcctccat tcgaaacatt ttctcaggga cctacgttgc agttcactct
     4861 tcgttggaca ggagaaacca atgataaatc tacggctcct attgccaaac ctcttgccac
     4921 tagaaattca gagagtctcc atcaggaaaa caagcctggt tcagttaaac ctactcaaac
     4981 tattgctgtt aaagaatcat tgactacaga cctacaaaca agaaaagaaa aggatactcc
     5041 aaatgaaaac cgacaaaaat taagaatatt ttatcagttt ctctataaca acaatacaag
     5101 gcaacaaact gaagcaagag atgacctgca ttgcccttgg tgtactctga actgccgcaa
     5161 actttatagt ttactcaagc atcttaaact ctgccatagc agatttatct tcaactatgt
     5221 ttatcatcca aaaggtgcta ggatagatgt ttctatcaat gagtgttatg atggctccta
     5281 tgcaggaaat cctcaggata ttcatcgcca acctggattt gcttttagtc gcaacggacc
     5341 agttaagaga acacctatca cacatattct tgtgtgcagg ccaaaacgaa caaaagcaag
     5401 catgtctgaa tttcttgaat ctgaagatgg ggaagtagaa cagcaaagaa catatagtag
     5461 tggccacaat cgtctgtatt tccatagtga tacctgctta cctctccgtc cacaagaaat
     5521 ggaagtagat agtgaagatg aaaaagatcc tgaatggcta agagaaaaaa ccattacaca
     5581 aattgaagag ttttctgatg ttaatgaagg agagaaagaa gtgatgaaac tctggaatct
     5641 ccatgtcatg aagcatgggt ttattgctga caatcaaatg aatcatgcct gtatgctgtt
     5701 tgtagaaaat tatggacaga aaataattaa gaagaattta tgtcgaaact tcatgcttca
     5761 tctagtcagc atgcatgact ttaatcttat tagcataatg tcaatagata aagctgttac
     5821 caagctccgt gaaatgcagc aaaaattaga aaagggggaa tctgcttccc ctgcaaacga
     5881 agaaataact gaagaacaaa atgggacagc aaatggattt agtgaaatta actcaaaaga
     5941 gaaagctttg gaaacagata gtgtctcagg ggtttcaaaa cagagcaaaa aacaaaaact
     6001 cggatcctaa tgagtcgaga agtactagag gatcataatc agccatacca catttgtaga
     6061 ggttttactt gctttaaaaa acctcccaca cctccccctg aacctgaaac ataaaatgaa
     6121 tgcaattgtt gttgttaact tgtttattgc agcttataat ggttacaaat aaagcaatag
     6181 catcacaaat ttcacaaata aagcattttt ttcactgcat tctagttgtg gtttgtccaa
     6241 actcatcaat gtatcttatc atgtctggat ctgatcactg atatcgccta ggagatccgg
     6301 ggctggatgt gagacgataa atcgcagcca agtgagtgaa tagatgacgc accacggtca
     6361 gacacggcca catcgtatct cacaggagca agcgcgatag gagcactcac acatagtacg
     6421 gtgatccgct gactcctttg cccaaataag acgtgagcca ctagtgcact gcagtacatc
     6481 aaccagataa gtgaaatcta gttccaaact attttgtcat ttttaatttt cgtattagct
     6541 tacgacgcta cacccagttc ccatctattt tgtcactctt ccctaaataa tccttaaaaa
     6601 ctccatttcc acccctccca gttcccaact attttgtccg cccacagcgg ggcatttttc
     6661 ttcctgttat gtttttaatc aaacatcctg ccaactccat gtgacaaacc gtcatcttcg
     6721 gctacttttt ctctgtcaca gaatgaaaat ttttctgtca tctcttcgtt attaatgttt
     6781 gtaattgact gaatatcaac gcttatttgc agcctgaatg gcgaatgggg ggnnnnnnnn
     6841 nnnnnnnnnn nnnnnnnnnn nnnnnnnnnn nnnnnnnnnn nnnnnnnnnn nnnnnnnnnn
     6901 nnnnnnnnnn nnnnnnnnnn nnnnnnnnnn nnnnnnnnnn nnnnnnnnnn nnnnnnnnnc
     6961 nnnnnnnnnn nnnnnnnnnn nnnnnnnnnn nnnnnnnnnn nnnnnnnnnn nnnnnnnnnn
     7021 nnnnnnnnnn nnnnnnnnnn nnnnnnnnnn nannnnnnnn nnnnnnnnnn nnnnnnnnnn
     7081 nnnnnnnnnn nnnnnnnnnn ncctttgacg ttggagtcca cgttctttnn nnnnnnnnnn
     7141 nnnnnnnnnn nnnnnnnnnn nnnnnaccct atctcggtct attcttttga tttataaggg
     7201 attttgccga tttcggccta ttggttaaaa aatgagctga tttaacaaaa atttaacgcg
     7261 aattttaaca aaatattaac gtttacaatt tcaggtggca cttttcgggg aaatgtgcgc
     7321 ggaaccccta tttgtttatt tttctaaata cattcaaata tgtatccgct catgagacaa
     7381 taaccctgat aaatgcttca ataatattga aaaaggaaga gtatgagtat tcaacatttc
     7441 cgtgtcgccc ttattccctt ttttgcggca ttttgccttc ctgtttttgc tcacccagaa
     7501 acgctggtga aagtaaaaga tgctgaagat cagttgggtg cacgagtggg ttacatcgaa
     7561 ctggatctca acagcggtaa gatccttgag agttttcgcc ccgaagaacg ttttccaatg
     7621 atgagcactt ttaaagttct gctatgtggc gcggtattat cccgtattga cgccgggcaa
     7681 gagcaactcg gtcgccgcat acactattct cagaatgact tggttgagta ctcaccagtc
     7741 acagaaaagc atcttacgga tggcatgaca gtaagagaat tatgcagtgc tgccataacc
     7801 atgagtgata acactgcggc caacttactt ctgacaacga tcggaggacc gaaggagcta
     7861 accgcttttt tgcacaacat gggggatcat gtaactcgcc ttgatcgttg ggaaccggag
     7921 ctgaatgaag ccataccaaa cgacgagcgt gacaccacga tgcctgtagc aatggcaaca
     7981 acgttgcgca aactattaac tggcgaacta cttactctag cttcccggca acaattaata
     8041 gactggatgg aggcggataa agttgcagga ccacttctgc gctcggccct tccggctggc
     8101 tggtttattg ctgataaatc tggagccggt gagcgtggtt ctcgcggtat cattgcagca
     8161 ctggggccag atggtaagcc ctcccgtatc gtagttatct acacgacggg gagtcaggca
     8221 actatggatg aacgaaatag acagatcgct gagataggtg cctcactgat taagcattgg
     8281 taactgtcag accaagttta ctcatatata ctttagattg atttaaaact tcatttttaa
     8341 tttaaaagga tctaggtgaa gatccttttt gataatctca tgaccaaaat cccttaacgt
     8401 gagttttcgt tccactgagc gtcagacccc gtagaaaaga tcaaaggatc ttc
//
