# Supplementary material for: Modular cloning of multigene vectors for the baculovirus system and yeast
Source: bioRxiv preprint, doi:10.1101/2024.10.07.616927, version 2 (2025-01-08)
Supplement: Supplementary Data 5 [file 616927_file10.zip › pMB.PRC2.AEBP2.gb]

LOCUS       pMB.PRC2.AEBP2         20688 bp    DNA     circular SYN 01-JUL-2024
DEFINITION  PRC2 5M.
ACCESSION
VERSION     .
KEYWORDS    .
SOURCE      .
  ORGANISM  .
COMMENT     Annotated with pLannotate v1.2.0.
FEATURES             Location/Qualifiers
     rep_origin      1..589
                     /note="pLannotate"
                     /database="snapgene"
                     /identity="100.0"
                     /match_length="100.0"
                     /fragment="False"
                     /other="rep_origin"
                     /label="ori"
     misc_feature    complement(775..824)
                     /note="pLannotate"
                     /database="snapgene"
                     /identity="100.0"
                     /match_length="35.5"
                     /fragment="True"
                     /other="misc_feature"
                     /label="bom (fragment)"
     mobile_element  complement(892..1116)
                     /note="pLannotate"
                     /database="snapgene"
                     /identity="100.0"
                     /match_length="100.0"
                     /fragment="False"
                     /other="mobile_element"
                     /label="Tn7R"
     CDS             complement(1183..1716)
                     /note="pLannotate"
                     /database="snapgene"
                     /identity="99.6"
                     /match_length="100.0"
                     /fragment="False"
                     /other="CDS"
                     /label="GmR"
     promoter        complement(1905..1933)
                     /note="pLannotate"
                     /database="snapgene"
                     /identity="100.0"
                     /match_length="100.0"
                     /fragment="False"
                     /other="promoter"
                     /label="Pc promoter"
     CDS             complement(1911..2231)
                     /note="pLannotate"
                     /database="swissprot"
                     /identity="99.1"
                     /match_length="81.7"
                     /fragment="True"
                     /other="CDS"
                     /label="YPR2_ECOLX (fragment)"
     promoter        2331..2422
                     /note="pLannotate"
                     /database="snapgene"
                     /identity="100.0"
                     /match_length="100.0"
                     /fragment="False"
                     /other="promoter"
                     /label="polyhedrin promoter"
     CDS             2474..3571
                     /note="pLannotate"
                     /database="snapgene"
                     /identity="99.6"
                     /match_length="99.7"
                     /fragment="False"
                     /other="CDS"
                     /label="MBP"
     misc_feature    3605..3628
                     /kind="recognition site"
                     /note="recognition and cleavage site for human rhinovirus
                     3C protease"
                     /note="Derived using Geneious Prime 2024.0.5 'Annotate
                     from Database' based on protein similarity"
                     /Transferred_From="HRV 3C site"
                     /Transferred_Translation_Similarity="100.00%"
                     /Primary_Match="100.00%; Adjusted-Interval-0:0/0; <a
                     href=""urn:local:.:q8-ec4bn61"">HRV 3C site</a>"
                     /Alternative_Match="100.00%; Adjusted-Interval-0:0/-3; <a
                     href=""urn:local:.:qt-ec4bn63"">PreScission</a>"
                     /label="HRV 3C site"
     CDS             3635..5887
                     /note="pLannotate"
                     /database="swissprot"
                     /identity="99.2"
                     /match_length="100.7"
                     /fragment="False"
                     /other="CDS"
                     /label="EZH2"
     CDS             5917..6000
                     /note="pLannotate"
                     /database="snapgene"
                     /identity="100.0"
                     /match_length="3.9"
                     /fragment="True"
                     /other="CDS"
                     /label="large T antigen (fragment)"
     polyA_signal    6023..6157
                     /note="pLannotate"
                     /database="snapgene"
                     /identity="100.0"
                     /match_length="100.0"
                     /fragment="False"
                     /other="polyA_signal"
                     /label="SV40 poly(A) signal"
     promoter        6256..6347
                     /note="pLannotate"
                     /database="snapgene"
                     /identity="100.0"
                     /match_length="100.0"
                     /fragment="False"
                     /other="promoter"
                     /label="polyhedrin promoter"
     CDS             6399..7496
                     /note="pLannotate"
                     /database="snapgene"
                     /identity="99.6"
                     /match_length="99.7"
                     /fragment="False"
                     /other="CDS"
                     /label="MBP"
     misc_feature    7530..7553
                     /kind="recognition site"
                     /note="recognition and cleavage site for human rhinovirus
                     3C protease"
                     /note="Derived using Geneious Prime 2024.0.5 'Annotate
                     from Database' based on protein similarity"
                     /Transferred_From="HRV 3C site"
                     /Transferred_Translation_Similarity="100.00%"
                     /Primary_Match="100.00%; Adjusted-Interval-0:0/0; <a
                     href=""urn:local:.:q8-ec4bn61"">HRV 3C site</a>"
                     /Alternative_Match="100.00%; Adjusted-Interval-0:0/-3; <a
                     href=""urn:local:.:qt-ec4bn63"">PreScission</a>"
                     /label="HRV 3C site"
     CDS             7560..9776
                     /note="pLannotate"
                     /database="swissprot"
                     /identity="100.0"
                     /match_length="91.2"
                     /fragment="True"
                     /other="CDS"
                     /modified_by="nicolas"
                     /label="SUZ12"
     CDS             9806..9889
                     /note="pLannotate"
                     /database="snapgene"
                     /identity="100.0"
                     /match_length="3.9"
                     /fragment="True"
                     /other="CDS"
                     /label="large T antigen (fragment)"
     polyA_signal    9912..10046
                     /note="pLannotate"
                     /database="snapgene"
                     /identity="100.0"
                     /match_length="100.0"
                     /fragment="False"
                     /other="polyA_signal"
                     /label="SV40 poly(A) signal"
     promoter        10145..10236
                     /note="pLannotate"
                     /database="snapgene"
                     /identity="100.0"
                     /match_length="100.0"
                     /fragment="False"
                     /other="promoter"
                     /label="polyhedrin promoter"
     CDS             10288..11385
                     /note="pLannotate"
                     /database="snapgene"
                     /identity="99.6"
                     /match_length="99.7"
                     /fragment="False"
                     /other="CDS"
                     /label="MBP"
     misc_feature    11419..11442
                     /kind="recognition site"
                     /note="recognition and cleavage site for human rhinovirus
                     3C protease"
                     /note="Derived using Geneious Prime 2024.0.5 'Annotate
                     from Database' based on protein similarity"
                     /Transferred_From="HRV 3C site"
                     /Transferred_Translation_Similarity="100.00%"
                     /Primary_Match="100.00%; Adjusted-Interval-0:0/0; <a
                     href=""urn:local:.:q8-ec4bn61"">HRV 3C site</a>"
                     /Alternative_Match="100.00%; Adjusted-Interval-0:0/-3; <a
                     href=""urn:local:.:qt-ec4bn63"">PreScission</a>"
                     /label="HRV 3C site"
     CDS             11449..12771
                     /note="pLannotate"
                     /database="swissprot"
                     /identity="100.0"
                     /match_length="100.0"
                     /fragment="False"
                     /other="CDS"
                     /label="EED"
     CDS             12801..12884
                     /note="pLannotate"
                     /database="snapgene"
                     /identity="100.0"
                     /match_length="3.9"
                     /fragment="True"
                     /other="CDS"
                     /label="large T antigen (fragment)"
     polyA_signal    12907..13041
                     /note="pLannotate"
                     /database="snapgene"
                     /identity="100.0"
                     /match_length="100.0"
                     /fragment="False"
                     /other="polyA_signal"
                     /label="SV40 poly(A) signal"
     promoter        13140..13231
                     /note="pLannotate"
                     /database="snapgene"
                     /identity="100.0"
                     /match_length="100.0"
                     /fragment="False"
                     /other="promoter"
                     /label="polyhedrin promoter"
     CDS             13283..14380
                     /note="pLannotate"
                     /database="snapgene"
                     /identity="99.6"
                     /match_length="99.7"
                     /fragment="False"
                     /other="CDS"
                     /label="MBP"
     misc_feature    14414..14437
                     /kind="recognition site"
                     /note="recognition and cleavage site for human rhinovirus
                     3C protease"
                     /note="Derived using Geneious Prime 2024.0.5 'Annotate
                     from Database' based on protein similarity"
                     /Transferred_From="HRV 3C site"
                     /Transferred_Translation_Similarity="100.00%"
                     /Primary_Match="100.00%; Adjusted-Interval-0:0/0; <a
                     href=""urn:local:.:q8-ec4bn61"">HRV 3C site</a>"
                     /Alternative_Match="100.00%; Adjusted-Interval-0:0/-3; <a
                     href=""urn:local:.:qt-ec4bn63"">PreScission</a>"
                     /label="HRV 3C site"
     CDS             14444..15718
                     /note="pLannotate"
                     /database="swissprot"
                     /identity="100.0"
                     /match_length="100.0"
                     /fragment="False"
                     /other="CDS"
                     /label="RBBP4"
     CDS             15748..15831
                     /note="pLannotate"
                     /database="snapgene"
                     /identity="100.0"
                     /match_length="3.9"
                     /fragment="True"
                     /other="CDS"
                     /label="large T antigen (fragment)"
     polyA_signal    15854..15988
                     /note="pLannotate"
                     /database="snapgene"
                     /identity="100.0"
                     /match_length="100.0"
                     /fragment="False"
                     /other="polyA_signal"
                     /label="SV40 poly(A) signal"
     promoter        16087..16178
                     /note="pLannotate"
                     /database="snapgene"
                     /identity="100.0"
                     /match_length="100.0"
                     /fragment="False"
                     /other="promoter"
                     /label="polyhedrin promoter"
     CDS             16242..17123
                     /note="pLannotate"
                     /database="swissprot"
                     /identity="100.0"
                     /match_length="56.9"
                     /fragment="True"
                     /other="CDS"
                     /modified_by="nicolas"
                     /label="AEBP2 (Isoform 3)"
     CDS             17153..17236
                     /note="pLannotate"
                     /database="snapgene"
                     /identity="100.0"
                     /match_length="3.9"
                     /fragment="True"
                     /other="CDS"
                     /label="large T antigen (fragment)"
     polyA_signal    17259..17393
                     /note="pLannotate"
                     /database="snapgene"
                     /identity="100.0"
                     /match_length="100.0"
                     /fragment="False"
                     /other="polyA_signal"
                     /label="SV40 poly(A) signal"
     mobile_element  complement(17544..17709)
                     /note="pLannotate"
                     /database="snapgene"
                     /identity="100.0"
                     /match_length="100.0"
                     /fragment="False"
                     /other="mobile_element"
                     /label="Tn7L"
     CDS             18170..18226
                     /note="pLannotate"
                     /database="snapgene"
                     /identity="96.5"
                     /match_length="10.7"
                     /fragment="True"
                     /other="CDS"
                     /label="GmR (fragment)"
     CDS             18233..19024
                     /note="pLannotate"
                     /database="snapgene"
                     /identity="100.0"
                     /match_length="100.0"
                     /fragment="False"
                     /other="CDS"
                     /label="SmR"
     rep_origin      19071..19526
                     /note="pLannotate"
                     /database="snapgene"
                     /identity="100.0"
                     /match_length="100.0"
                     /fragment="False"
                     /other="rep_origin"
                     /label="f1 ori"
     promoter        19553..19657
                     /note="pLannotate"
                     /database="snapgene"
                     /identity="100.0"
                     /match_length="100.0"
                     /fragment="False"
                     /other="promoter"
                     /label="AmpR promoter"
     CDS             19658..20518
                     /note="pLannotate"
                     /database="snapgene"
                     /identity="99.7"
                     /match_length="100.0"
                     /fragment="False"
                     /other="CDS"
                     /label="AmpR"
ORIGIN      
        1 ttgagatcct ttttttctgc gcgtaatctg ctgcttgcaa acaaaaaaac caccgctacc
       61 agcggtggtt tgtttgccgg atcaagagct accaactctt tttccgaagg taactggctt
      121 cagcagagcg cagataccaa atactgtcct tctagtgtag ccgtagttag gccaccactt
      181 caagaactct gtagcaccgc ctacatacct cgctctgcta atcctgttac cagtggctgc
      241 tgccagtggc gataagtcgt gtcttaccgg gttggactca agacgatagt taccggataa
      301 ggcgcagcgg tcgggctgaa cggggggttc gtgcacacag cccagcttgg agcgaacgac
      361 ctacaccgaa ctgagatacc tacagcgtga gctatgagaa agcgccacgc ttcccgaagg
      421 gagaaaggcg gacaggtatc cggtaagcgg cagggtcgga acaggagagc gcacgaggga
      481 gcttccaggg ggaaacgcct ggtatcttta tagtcctgtc gggtttcgcc acctctgact
      541 tgagcgtcga tttttgtgat gctcgtcagg ggggcggagc ctatggaaaa acgccagcaa
      601 cgcggccttt ttacggttcc tggccttttg ctggcctttt gctcacatgt tctttcctgc
      661 gttatcccct gattctgtgg ataaccgtat taccgccttt gagtgagctg ataccgctcg
      721 ccgcagccga acgaccgagc gcagcgagtc agtgagcgag gaagcggaag agcgcctgat
      781 gcggtatttt ctccttacgc atctgtgcgg tatttcacac cgcagaccag ccgcgtaacc
      841 tggcaaaatc ggttacggtt gagtaataaa tggatgccct gcgtaagcgg gtgtgggcgg
      901 acaataaagt cttaaactga acaaaataga tctaaactat gacaataaag tcttaaacta
      961 gacagaatag ttgtaaactg aaatcagtcc agttatgctg tgaaaaagca tactggactt
     1021 ttgttatggc taaagcaaac tcttcatttt ctgaagtgca aattgcccgt cgtattaaag
     1081 aggggcgtgg ccaagggcat ggtaaagact atattcgcgg cgttgtgaca atttaccgaa
     1141 caactccgcg gccgggaagc cgatctcggc ttgaacgaat tgttaggtgg cggtacttgg
     1201 gtcgatatca aagtgcatca cttcttcccg tatgcccaac tttgtataga gagccactgc
     1261 gggatcgtca ccgtaatctg cttgcacgta gatcacataa gcaccaagcg cgttggcctc
     1321 atgcttgagg agattgatga gcgcggtggc aatgccctgc ctccggtgct cgccggagac
     1381 tgcgagatca tagatataga tctcactacg cggctgctca aacttgggca gaacgtaagc
     1441 cgcgagagcg ccaacaaccg cttcttggtc gaaggcagca agcgcgatga atgtcttact
     1501 acggagcaag ttcccgaggt aatcggagtc cggctgatgt tgggagtagg tggctacgtc
     1561 gccgaactca cgaccgaaaa gatcaagagc agcccgcatg gatttgactt ggtcagggcc
     1621 gagcctacat gtgcgaatga tgcccatact tgagccacct aactttgttt tagggcgact
     1681 gccctgctgc gtaacatcgt tgctgctgcg taacatcgtt gctgctccat aacatcaaac
     1741 atcgacccac ggcgtaacgc gcttgctgct tggatgcccg aggcatagac tgtacaaaaa
     1801 aacagtcata acaagccatg aaaaccgcca ctgcgccgtt accaccgctg cgttcggtca
     1861 aggttctgga ccagttgcgt gagcgcatac gctacttgca ttacagttta cgaaccgaac
     1921 aggcttatgt caactgggtt cgtgccttca tccgtttcca cggtgtgcgt cacccggcaa
     1981 ccttgggcag cagcgaagtc gaggcatttc tgtcctggct ggcgaacgag cgcaaggttt
     2041 cggactccac gcatcgtcag gcattggcgg ccttgctgtt cttctacggc aaggtgctgt
     2101 gcacggatct gccctggctt caggagatcg gaagacctcg gccgtcgcgg cgcttgccgg
     2161 tggtgctgac cccggatgaa gtggttcgca tcctcggttt tctggaaggc gagcatcgtt
     2221 tgttcgccca ggactctagc tatagttccc tgaattcgca tctagactga actggccgat
     2281 aattgcagac gaacgctagt ggttggctac atactccgga atattaatag atcatggaga
     2341 taattaaaat gataaccatc tcgcaaataa ataagtattt tactgttttc gtaacagttt
     2401 tgtaataaaa aaacctataa atattccgga ttattcatac cgtcccacca tcgggcgcgg
     2461 aagaatgggt accaaaactg aagaaggtaa actggtaatc tggattaacg gcgataaagg
     2521 ctataacggt ttggctgaag tcggtaagaa attcgagaaa gataccggaa ttaaagtcac
     2581 cgttgagcat ccggataaac tggaagagaa attcccacag gttgcggcaa ctggcgatgg
     2641 ccctgacatt atcttctggg cacacgaccg ctttggtggc tacgctcaat ctggcctgtt
     2701 ggctgaaatc accccggaca aagcgttcca ggacaagctg tatccgttta cctgggatgc
     2761 cgtacgttac aacggcaagc tgattgctta cccgatcgct gttgaagcgt tatcgctgat
     2821 ttataacaaa gatttgctgc cgaacccgcc aaaaacctgg gaagagatcc cggcgctgga
     2881 taaagaactg aaagcgaaag gtaagagcgc gctgatgttc aacctgcaag aaccgtactt
     2941 cacctggccg ctgattgctg ctgacggggg ttatgcgttc aagtatgaaa acggcaagta
     3001 cgacattaaa gacgtgggcg tggataacgc tggcgcgaaa gcgggtctga ccttcctggt
     3061 tgacctgatt aaaaacaaac acatgaatgc agacaccgat tactccatcg cagaagctgc
     3121 ctttaataaa ggcgaaacag cgatgaccat caacggcccg tgggcatggt ccaacatcga
     3181 caccagcaaa gtgaattatg gtgtaacggt actgccgacc ttcaagggtc aaccatccaa
     3241 accgttcgtt ggcgtgctga gcgcaggtat taacgccgcc agtccgaaca aagagctggc
     3301 aaaagagttc ctcgaaaact atctgctgac tgatgaaggt ctggaagcgg ttaataaaga
     3361 caaaccgctg ggtgccgtag cgctgaagtc ttacgaggaa gagttggcga aagatccacg
     3421 tattgccgcc accatggaaa acgcccagaa aggtgaaatc atgccgaaca tcccgcagat
     3481 gtccgctttc tggtatgccg tgcgtactgc ggtgatcaac gccgccagcg gtcgtcagac
     3541 tgtcgatgaa gccctgaaag acgcgcagac tgccgcaggc accgattacg atatcccaac
     3601 gaccctggaa gttctgttcc aggggccctc cggtatgggc cagactggga agaaatctga
     3661 gaagggacca gtttgttggc ggaagcgtgt aaaatcagag tacatgcgac tgagacagct
     3721 caagaggttc agacgagctg atgaagtaaa gagtatgttt agttccaatc gtcagaaaat
     3781 tttggaaaga acggaaatct taaaccaaga atggaaacag cgaaggatac agcctgtgca
     3841 catcctgact tctgtgagct cattgcgcgg gactagggag tgttcggtga ccagtgactt
     3901 ggattttcca acacaagtca tcccattaaa gactctgaat gcagttgctt cagtacccat
     3961 aatgtattct tggtcacccc tacagcagaa ttttatggtg gaagatgaaa ctgttttaca
     4021 taacattcct tatatgggag atgaagtttt agatcaggat ggtactttca ttgaagaact
     4081 aataaaaaat tatgatggga aagtacacgg ggatagagaa tgtgggttta taaatgatga
     4141 aatttttgtg gagttggtga atgcccttgg tcaatataat gatgatgacg atgatgatga
     4201 tggagatgat cctgaagaaa gagaagaaaa gcagaaagac ctggaggatc accgagatga
     4261 taaagaaagc cgcccacctc ggaaatttcc ttctgataaa atttttgaag ccatttcctc
     4321 aatgtttcca gataagggca cagcagaaga actaaaggaa aaatataaag aactcaccga
     4381 acagcagctc ccaggcgcac ttcctcctga atgtaccccc aacatagatg gaccaaatgc
     4441 taaatctgtt cagagagagc aaagcttaca ctcctttcat acgcttttct gtaggcgatg
     4501 ttttaaatat gactgcttcc tacatcgtaa gtgcaattat tcttttcatg caacacccaa
     4561 cacttataag cggaagaaca cagaaacagc tctagacaac aaaccttgtg gaccacagtg
     4621 ttaccagcat ttggagggag caaaggagtt tgctgctgct ctcaccgctg agcggataaa
     4681 gaccccacca aaacgtccag gaggccgcag aagaggacgg cttcccaata acagtagcag
     4741 gcccagcacc cccaccatta atgtgctgga atcaaaggat acagacagtg atagggaagc
     4801 agggactgaa acggggggag agaacaatga taaagaagaa gaagagaaga aagatgaaac
     4861 ttcgagctcc tctgaagcaa attctcggtg tcaaacacca ataaagatga agccaaatat
     4921 tgaacctcct gagaatgtgg agtggagtgg tgctgaagcc tcaatgttta gagtcctcat
     4981 tggcacttac tatgacaatt tctgtgccat tgctaggtta attgggacca aaacatgtag
     5041 acaggtgtat gagtttagag tcaaagaatc tagcatcata gctccagctc ccgctgagga
     5101 tgtggatact cctccaagga aaaagaagag gaaacaccgg ttgtgggctg cacactgcag
     5161 aaagatacag ctgaaaaagg acggctcctc taaccatgtt tacaactatc aaccctgtga
     5221 tcatccacgg cagccttgtg acagttcgtg cccttgtgtg atagcacaaa atttttgtga
     5281 aaagttttgt caatgtagtt cagagtgtca aaaccgcttt ccgggatgcc gctgcaaagc
     5341 acagtgcaac accaagcagt gcccgtgcta cctggctgtc cgagagtgtg accctgacct
     5401 ctgtcttact tgtggagccg ctgaccattg ggacagtaaa aatgtgtcct gcaagaactg
     5461 cagtattcag cggggctcca aaaagcatct attgctggca ccatctgacg tggcaggctg
     5521 ggggattttt atcaaagatc ctgtgcagaa aaatgaattt atctcagaat actgtggaga
     5581 gattatttct caagatgaag ctgacagaag agggaaagtg tatgataaat acatgtgcag
     5641 ctttctgttc aacttgaaca atgattttgt ggtggatgca acccgcaagg gtaacaaaat
     5701 tcgttttgca aatcattcgg taaatccaaa ctgctatgca aaagttatga tggttaacgg
     5761 tgatcacagg ataggtattt ttgccaagag agccatccag actggcgaag agctgttttt
     5821 tgattacaga tacagccagg ctgatgccct gaagtatgtc ggcatcgaaa gagaaatgga
     5881 aatccctgga tcctaatgag tcgagaagta ctagaggatc ataatcagcc ataccacatt
     5941 tgtagaggtt ttacttgctt taaaaaacct cccacacctc cccctgaacc tgaaacataa
     6001 aatgaatgca attgttgttg ttaacttgtt tattgcagct tataatggtt acaaataaag
     6061 caatagcatc acaaatttca caaataaagc atttttttca ctgcattcta gttgtggttt
     6121 gtccaaactc atcaatgtat cttatcatgt ctggatctga tcactgatat cgcctaggag
     6181 atccggggct gccaaaccag atgtcaacac agctacaacg ctagtggttg gctacatact
     6241 ccggaatatt aatagatcat ggagataatt aaaatgataa ccatctcgca aataaataag
     6301 tattttactg ttttcgtaac agttttgtaa taaaaaaacc tataaatatt ccggattatt
     6361 cataccgtcc caccatcggg cgcggaagaa tgggtaccaa aactgaagaa ggtaaactgg
     6421 taatctggat taacggcgat aaaggctata acggtttggc tgaagtcggt aagaaattcg
     6481 agaaagatac cggaattaaa gtcaccgttg agcatccgga taaactggaa gagaaattcc
     6541 cacaggttgc ggcaactggc gatggccctg acattatctt ctgggcacac gaccgctttg
     6601 gtggctacgc tcaatctggc ctgttggctg aaatcacccc ggacaaagcg ttccaggaca
     6661 agctgtatcc gtttacctgg gatgccgtac gttacaacgg caagctgatt gcttacccga
     6721 tcgctgttga agcgttatcg ctgatttata acaaagattt gctgccgaac ccgccaaaaa
     6781 cctgggaaga gatcccggcg ctggataaag aactgaaagc gaaaggtaag agcgcgctga
     6841 tgttcaacct gcaagaaccg tacttcacct ggccgctgat tgctgctgac gggggttatg
     6901 cgttcaagta tgaaaacggc aagtacgaca ttaaagacgt gggcgtggat aacgctggcg
     6961 cgaaagcggg tctgaccttc ctggttgacc tgattaaaaa caaacacatg aatgcagaca
     7021 ccgattactc catcgcagaa gctgccttta ataaaggcga aacagcgatg accatcaacg
     7081 gcccgtgggc atggtccaac atcgacacca gcaaagtgaa ttatggtgta acggtactgc
     7141 cgaccttcaa gggtcaacca tccaaaccgt tcgttggcgt gctgagcgca ggtattaacg
     7201 ccgccagtcc gaacaaagag ctggcaaaag agttcctcga aaactatctg ctgactgatg
     7261 aaggtctgga agcggttaat aaagacaaac cgctgggtgc cgtagcgctg aagtcttacg
     7321 aggaagagtt ggcgaaagat ccacgtattg ccgccaccat ggaaaacgcc cagaaaggtg
     7381 aaatcatgcc gaacatcccg cagatgtccg ctttctggta tgccgtgcgt actgcggtga
     7441 tcaacgccgc cagcggtcgt cagactgtcg atgaagccct gaaagacgcg cagactgccg
     7501 caggcaccga ttacgatatc ccaacgaccc tggaagttct gttccagggg ccctccggta
     7561 tggcgcctca gaagcacggc ggtgggggag ggggcggctc ggggcccagc gcggggtccg
     7621 ggggaggcgg cttcgggggt tcggcggcgg tggcggcggc gacggcttcg ggcggcaaat
     7681 ccggcggcgg gagctgtgga gggggtggca gttactcggc ctcctcctcc tcctccgcgg
     7741 cggcagcggc gggggctgcg gtgttaccgg tgaagaagcc gaaaatggag cacgtccagg
     7801 ctgaccacga gcttttcctc caggcctttg agaagccaac acaaatctat agatttcttc
     7861 gaactcggaa tctcatagca ccaatatttt tgcacagaac tcttacttac atgtctcatc
     7921 gaaactccag aacaaacatc aaaaggaaaa catttaaagt tgatgatatg ttatcaaaag
     7981 tagagaaaat gaaaggagag caagaatctc atagcttgtc agctcatttg cagcttacgt
     8041 ttactggttt cttccacaaa aatgataagc catcaccaaa ctcagaaaat gaacaaaatt
     8101 ctgttaccct ggaagtcctg cttgtgaaag tttgccacaa aaaaagaaag gatgtaagtt
     8161 gtccaataag gcaagttccc acaggtaaaa agcaggtgcc tttgaatcct gacctcaatc
     8221 aaacaaaacc cggaaatttc ccgtcccttg cagtttccag taatgaattt gaacctagta
     8281 acagccatat ggtgaagtct tactcgttgc tatttagagt gactcgtcca ggaagaagag
     8341 agtttaatgg aatgattaat ggagaaacca atgaaaatat tgatgtcaat gaagagcttc
     8401 cagccagaag aaaacgaaat cgtgaggatg gggaaaagac atttgttgca caaatgacag
     8461 tatttgataa aaacaggcgc ttacagcttt tagatgggga atatgaagta gccatgcagg
     8521 aaatggaaga atgtccaata agcaagaaaa gagcaacatg ggagactatt cttgatggga
     8581 agaggctgcc tccattcgaa acattttctc agggacctac gttgcagttc actcttcgtt
     8641 ggacaggaga aaccaatgat aaatctacgg ctcctattgc caaacctctt gccactagaa
     8701 attcagagag tctccatcag gaaaacaagc ctggttcagt taaacctact caaactattg
     8761 ctgttaaaga atcattgact acagacctac aaacaagaaa agaaaaggat actccaaatg
     8821 aaaaccgaca aaaattaaga atattttatc agtttctcta taacaacaat acaaggcaac
     8881 aaactgaagc aagagatgac ctgcattgcc cttggtgtac tctgaactgc cgcaaacttt
     8941 atagtttact caagcatctt aaactctgcc atagcagatt tatcttcaac tatgtttatc
     9001 atccaaaagg tgctaggata gatgtttcta tcaatgagtg ttatgatggc tcctatgcag
     9061 gaaatcctca ggatattcat cgccaacctg gatttgcttt tagtcgcaac ggaccagtta
     9121 agagaacacc tatcacacat attcttgtgt gcaggccaaa acgaacaaaa gcaagcatgt
     9181 ctgaatttct tgaatctgaa gatggggaag tagaacagca aagaacatat agtagtggcc
     9241 acaatcgtct gtatttccat agtgatacct gcttacctct ccgtccacaa gaaatggaag
     9301 tagatagtga agatgaaaaa gatcctgaat ggctaagaga aaaaaccatt acacaaattg
     9361 aagagttttc tgatgttaat gaaggagaga aagaagtgat gaaactctgg aatctccatg
     9421 tcatgaagca tgggtttatt gctgacaatc aaatgaatca tgcctgtatg ctgtttgtag
     9481 aaaattatgg acagaaaata attaagaaga atttatgtcg aaacttcatg cttcatctag
     9541 tcagcatgca tgactttaat cttattagca taatgtcaat agataaagct gttaccaagc
     9601 tccgtgaaat gcagcaaaaa ttagaaaagg gggaatctgc ttcccctgca aacgaagaaa
     9661 taactgaaga acaaaatggg acagcaaatg gatttagtga aattaactca aaagagaaag
     9721 ctttggaaac agatagtgtc tcaggggttt caaaacagag caaaaaacaa aaactcggat
     9781 cctaatgagt cgagaagtac tagaggatca taatcagcca taccacattt gtagaggttt
     9841 tacttgcttt aaaaaacctc ccacacctcc ccctgaacct gaaacataaa atgaatgcaa
     9901 ttgttgttgt taacttgttt attgcagctt ataatggtta caaataaagc aatagcatca
     9961 caaatttcac aaataaagca tttttttcac tgcattctag ttgtggtttg tccaaactca
    10021 tcaatgtatc ttatcatgtc tggatctgat cactgatatc gcctaggaga tccggggctg
    10081 gatgcacaca ctggcttaag atgacaacgc tagtggttgg ctacatactc cggaatatta
    10141 atagatcatg gagataatta aaatgataac catctcgcaa ataaataagt attttactgt
    10201 tttcgtaaca gttttgtaat aaaaaaacct ataaatattc cggattattc ataccgtccc
    10261 accatcgggc gcggaagaat gggtaccaaa actgaagaag gtaaactggt aatctggatt
    10321 aacggcgata aaggctataa cggtttggct gaagtcggta agaaattcga gaaagatacc
    10381 ggaattaaag tcaccgttga gcatccggat aaactggaag agaaattccc acaggttgcg
    10441 gcaactggcg atggccctga cattatcttc tgggcacacg accgctttgg tggctacgct
    10501 caatctggcc tgttggctga aatcaccccg gacaaagcgt tccaggacaa gctgtatccg
    10561 tttacctggg atgccgtacg ttacaacggc aagctgattg cttacccgat cgctgttgaa
    10621 gcgttatcgc tgatttataa caaagatttg ctgccgaacc cgccaaaaac ctgggaagag
    10681 atcccggcgc tggataaaga actgaaagcg aaaggtaaga gcgcgctgat gttcaacctg
    10741 caagaaccgt acttcacctg gccgctgatt gctgctgacg ggggttatgc gttcaagtat
    10801 gaaaacggca agtacgacat taaagacgtg ggcgtggata acgctggcgc gaaagcgggt
    10861 ctgaccttcc tggttgacct gattaaaaac aaacacatga atgcagacac cgattactcc
    10921 atcgcagaag ctgcctttaa taaaggcgaa acagcgatga ccatcaacgg cccgtgggca
    10981 tggtccaaca tcgacaccag caaagtgaat tatggtgtaa cggtactgcc gaccttcaag
    11041 ggtcaaccat ccaaaccgtt cgttggcgtg ctgagcgcag gtattaacgc cgccagtccg
    11101 aacaaagagc tggcaaaaga gttcctcgaa aactatctgc tgactgatga aggtctggaa
    11161 gcggttaata aagacaaacc gctgggtgcc gtagcgctga agtcttacga ggaagagttg
    11221 gcgaaagatc cacgtattgc cgccaccatg gaaaacgccc agaaaggtga aatcatgccg
    11281 aacatcccgc agatgtccgc tttctggtat gccgtgcgta ctgcggtgat caacgccgcc
    11341 agcggtcgtc agactgtcga tgaagccctg aaagacgcgc agactgccgc aggcaccgat
    11401 tacgatatcc caacgaccct ggaagttctg ttccaggggc cctccggtat gtccgagagg
    11461 gaagtgtcga ctgcgccggc gggaacagac atgcctgcgg ccaagaagca gaagctgagc
    11521 agtgacgaga acagcaatcc agacctctct ggagatgaga atgatgacgc tgtcagtata
    11581 gaaagtggta caaacactga acgccctgat acacctacaa acacgccaaa tgcacctgga
    11641 aggaaaagtt ggggaaaggg aaaatggaag tcaaagaaat gcaaatattc tttcaaatgt
    11701 gtaaatagtc tcaaggaaga tcataaccaa ccattgtttg gagttcagtt taactggcac
    11761 agtaaagaag gagatccatt agtgtttgca actgtaggaa gcaacagagt taccttgtat
    11821 gaatgtcatt cacaaggaga aatccggttg ttgcaatctt acgtggatgc tgatgctgat
    11881 gaaaactttt acacttgtgc atggacctat gatagcaata cgagccatcc tctgctggct
    11941 gtagctggat ctagaggcat aattaggata ataaatccta taacaatgca gtgtataaag
    12001 cactatgttg gccatggaaa tgctatcaat gagctgaaat tccatccaag agatccaaat
    12061 cttctcctgt cagtaagtaa agatcatgct ttacgattat ggaatatcca gacggacact
    12121 ctggtggcaa tatttggagg cgtagaaggg cacagagatg aagttctaag tgctgattat
    12181 gatcttttgg gtgaaaaaat aatgtcctgt ggtatggatc attctcttaa actttggagg
    12241 atcaattcaa agagaatgat gaatgcaatt aaggaatctt atgattataa tccaaataaa
    12301 actaacaggc catttatttc tcagaaaatc cattttcctg atttttctac cagagacata
    12361 cataggaatt atgttgattg tgtgcgatgg ttaggcgatt tgatactttc taagtcttgt
    12421 gaaaatgcca ttgtgtgctg gaaacctggc aagatggaag atgatataga taaaattaaa
    12481 cccagtgaat ctaatgtgac tattcttggg cgatttgatt acagccagtg tgacatttgg
    12541 tacatgaggt tttctatgga tttctggcaa aagatgcttg cattgggcaa tcaagttggc
    12601 aaactttatg tttgggattt agaagtagaa gatcctcata aagccaaatg tacaacactg
    12661 actcatcata aatgtggtgc tgctattcga caaaccagtt ttagcaggga tagcagcatt
    12721 cttatagctg tttgtgatga tgccagtatt tggcgctggg atcgacttcg aggatcctaa
    12781 tgagtcgaga agtactagag gatcataatc agccatacca catttgtaga ggttttactt
    12841 gctttaaaaa acctcccaca cctccccctg aacctgaaac ataaaatgaa tgcaattgtt
    12901 gttgttaact tgtttattgc agcttataat ggttacaaat aaagcaatag catcacaaat
    12961 ttcacaaata aagcattttt ttcactgcat tctagttgtg gtttgtccaa actcatcaat
    13021 gtatcttatc atgtctggat ctgatcactg atatcgccta ggagatccgg ggctggttct
    13081 gtatgggcac agacaaccta aacgctagtg gttggctaca tactccggaa tattaataga
    13141 tcatggagat aattaaaatg ataaccatct cgcaaataaa taagtatttt actgttttcg
    13201 taacagtttt gtaataaaaa aacctataaa tattccggat tattcatacc gtcccaccat
    13261 cgggcgcgga agaatgggta ccaaaactga agaaggtaaa ctggtaatct ggattaacgg
    13321 cgataaaggc tataacggtt tggctgaagt cggtaagaaa ttcgagaaag ataccggaat
    13381 taaagtcacc gttgagcatc cggataaact ggaagagaaa ttcccacagg ttgcggcaac
    13441 tggcgatggc cctgacatta tcttctgggc acacgaccgc tttggtggct acgctcaatc
    13501 tggcctgttg gctgaaatca ccccggacaa agcgttccag gacaagctgt atccgtttac
    13561 ctgggatgcc gtacgttaca acggcaagct gattgcttac ccgatcgctg ttgaagcgtt
    13621 atcgctgatt tataacaaag atttgctgcc gaacccgcca aaaacctggg aagagatccc
    13681 ggcgctggat aaagaactga aagcgaaagg taagagcgcg ctgatgttca acctgcaaga
    13741 accgtacttc acctggccgc tgattgctgc tgacgggggt tatgcgttca agtatgaaaa
    13801 cggcaagtac gacattaaag acgtgggcgt ggataacgct ggcgcgaaag cgggtctgac
    13861 cttcctggtt gacctgatta aaaacaaaca catgaatgca gacaccgatt actccatcgc
    13921 agaagctgcc tttaataaag gcgaaacagc gatgaccatc aacggcccgt gggcatggtc
    13981 caacatcgac accagcaaag tgaattatgg tgtaacggta ctgccgacct tcaagggtca
    14041 accatccaaa ccgttcgttg gcgtgctgag cgcaggtatt aacgccgcca gtccgaacaa
    14101 agagctggca aaagagttcc tcgaaaacta tctgctgact gatgaaggtc tggaagcggt
    14161 taataaagac aaaccgctgg gtgccgtagc gctgaagtct tacgaggaag agttggcgaa
    14221 agatccacgt attgccgcca ccatggaaaa cgcccagaaa ggtgaaatca tgccgaacat
    14281 cccgcagatg tccgctttct ggtatgccgt gcgtactgcg gtgatcaacg ccgccagcgg
    14341 tcgtcagact gtcgatgaag ccctgaaaga cgcgcagact gccgcaggca ccgattacga
    14401 tatcccaacg accctggaag ttctgttcca ggggccctcc ggtatggccg acaaggaagc
    14461 agccttcgac gacgcagtgg aagaacgagt gatcaacgag gaatacaaaa tatggaaaaa
    14521 gaacacccct tttctttatg atttggtgat gacccatgct ctggagtggc ccagcctaac
    14581 tgcccagtgg cttccagatg taaccagacc agaagggaaa gatttcagca ttcatcgact
    14641 tgtcctgggg acacacacat cggatgaaca aaaccatctt gttatagcca gtgtgcagct
    14701 ccctaatgat gatgctcagt ttgatgcgtc acactacgac agtgagaaag gagaatttgg
    14761 aggttttggt tcagttagtg gaaaaattga aatagaaatc aagatcaacc atgaaggaga
    14821 agtaaacagg gcccgttata tgccccagaa cccttgtatc atcgcaacaa agactccttc
    14881 cagtgatgtt cttgtttttg actatacaaa acatccttct aaaccagatc cttctggaga
    14941 gtgcaaccca gacttgcgac tccgtggaca tcagaaggaa ggctatgggc tttcttggaa
    15001 cccaaatctc agtgggcact tacttagtgc ttcagatgac cataccatct gcctgtggga
    15061 catcagtgcc gttccaaagg agggaaaagt ggtagatgcg aagaccatct ttacagggca
    15121 tacggcagta gtagaagatg tttcctggca tctactccat gagtctctgt ttgggtcagt
    15181 tgctgatgat cagaaactta tgatttggga tactcgttca aacaatactt ccaaaccaag
    15241 ccactcagtt gatgctcaca ctgctgaagt gaactgcctt tctttcaatc cttatagtga
    15301 gttcattctt gccacaggat cagctgacaa gactgttgcc ttgtgggatc tgagaaatct
    15361 gaaacttaag ttgcattcct ttgagtcaca taaggatgaa atattccagg ttcagtggtc
    15421 acctcacaat gagactattt tagcttccag tggtactgat cgcagactga atgtctggga
    15481 tttaagtaaa attggagagg aacaatcccc agaagatgca gaagacgggc caccagagtt
    15541 gttgtttatt catggtggtc atactgccaa gatatctgat ttctcctgga atcccaatga
    15601 accttgggtg atttgttctg tatcagaaga caatatcatg caagtgtggc aaatggcaga
    15661 gaacatttat aatgatgaag accctgaagg aagcgttgat ccagaaggac aagggtccgg
    15721 atcctaatga gtcgagaagt actagaggat cataatcagc cataccacat ttgtagaggt
    15781 tttacttgct ttaaaaaacc tcccacacct ccccctgaac ctgaaacata aaatgaatgc
    15841 aattgttgtt gttaacttgt ttattgcagc ttataatggt tacaaataaa gcaatagcat
    15901 cacaaatttc acaaataaag catttttttc actgcattct agttgtggtt tgtccaaact
    15961 catcaatgta tcttatcatg tctggatctg atcactgata tcgcctagga gatccggggc
    16021 tgggtagact acccatgagt cacaatgaac gctagtggtt ggctacatac tccggaatat
    16081 taatagatca tggagataat taaaatgata accatctcgc aaataaataa gtattttact
    16141 gttttcgtaa cagttttgta ataaaaaaac ctataaatat tccggattat tcataccgtc
    16201 ccaccatcgg gcgctccggt atgtacacac gtcggtactc aagcataagc agtactataa
    16261 tggatgtaga cagcacaatt tccagtgggc gttcaactcc agcaatgatg aatggacaag
    16321 gaagcactac ttcttcaagc aaaaatattg cctataattg ttgttgggac cagtgccagg
    16381 cttgcttcaa ctctagccca gacctggcag atcacatccg ttccatacat gtagatggtc
    16441 agcgaggagg ggtatttgtt tgcttatgga aaggttgtaa agtatataac actccatcta
    16501 ccagtcaaag ttggttacaa aggcatatgc tgacacacag tggagacaaa cctttcaagt
    16561 gtgttgttgg tggctgcaat gccagctttg cttctcaggg agggctagct cgtcatgtac
    16621 ccacacactt cagtcagcag aactcctcaa aagtttctag ccagccaaag gccaaagaag
    16681 aatctccttc taaagctgga atgaacaaaa ggaggaaatt aaagaacaaa agacgacgct
    16741 cattaccacg gccacatgat ttcttcgatg cacaaacact ggatgcgata agacatcgag
    16801 ccatatgctt taacctctca gctcatatag aaagtttagg gaagggacac agtgttgttt
    16861 ttcatagtac tgtaatagct aagagaaaag aagattctgg gaagatcaaa cttttgcttc
    16921 attggatgcc tgaagacatt ctgcctgatg tgtgggtgaa tgaaagtgaa cgacatcagt
    16981 taaaaactaa agtagttcat ttatcaaagc tacccaaaga tactgccttg cttttggacc
    17041 caaacatata cagaacaatg ccgcagaaga ggttgaagag aactctgata agaaaagtgt
    17101 tcaatttgta tttaagcaaa cagggatcct aatgagtcga gaagtactag aggatcataa
    17161 tcagccatac cacatttgta gaggttttac ttgctttaaa aaacctccca cacctccccc
    17221 tgaacctgaa acataaaatg aatgcaattg ttgttgttaa cttgtttatt gcagcttata
    17281 atggttacaa ataaagcaat agcatcacaa atttcacaaa taaagcattt ttttcactgc
    17341 attctagttg tggtttgtcc aaactcatca atgtatctta tcatgtctgg atctgatcac
    17401 tgatatcgcc taggagatcc ggggctgaag tgaataaagc tccacacagt cgaacgacta
    17461 gagatctatg tgaggatcct aactcgagat cgagctgagc agttacagag atgttacgaa
    17521 ccactagtgc actgcagtac atcaaccaga taagtgaaat ctagttccaa actattttgt
    17581 catttttaat tttcgtatta gcttacgacg ctacacccag ttcccatcta ttttgtcact
    17641 cttccctaaa taatccttaa aaactccatt tccacccctc ccagttccca actattttgt
    17701 ccgcccacag cggggcattt ttcttcctgt tatgttttta atcaaacatc ctgccaactc
    17761 catgtgacaa accgtcatct tcggctactt tttctctgtc acagaatgaa aatttttctg
    17821 tcatctcttc gttattaatg tttgtaattg actgaatatc aacgcttatt tgcagcctga
    17881 actgggaggc agaataaatg atcatatcgt caattattac ctccacgggg agagcctgag
    17941 caaactggcc tcaggcattt gagaagcaca cggtcacact gcttccggta gtcaataaac
    18001 cggtaagtag cgtatgcgct cacgcaactg gtccagaacc ttgaccgaac gcagcggtgg
    18061 taacggcgca gtggcggttt tcatggcttg ttatgactgt ttttttgggg tacagtctat
    18121 gcctcgggca tccaagcagc aagcgcgtta cgccgtgggt cgatgtttga tgttatggag
    18181 cagcaacgat gttacgcagc agggcagtcg ccctaaaaca aagttaaaca tcatgaggga
    18241 agcggtgatc gccgaagtat cgactcaact atcagaggta gttggcgtca tcgagcgcca
    18301 tctcgaaccg acgttgctgg ccgtacattt gtacggctcc gcagtggatg gcggcctgaa
    18361 gccacacagt gatattgatt tgctggttac ggtgaccgta aggcttgatg aaacaacgcg
    18421 gcgagctttg atcaacgacc ttttggaaac ttcggcttcc cctggagaga gcgagattct
    18481 ccgcgctgta gaagtcacca ttgttgtgca cgacgacatc attccgtggc gttatccagc
    18541 taagcgcgaa ctgcaatttg gagaatggca gcgcaatgac attcttgcag gtatcttcga
    18601 gccagccacg atcgacattg atctggctat cttgctgaca aaagcaagag aacatagcgt
    18661 tgccttggta ggtccagcgg cggaggaact ctttgatccg gttcctgaac aggatctatt
    18721 tgaggcgcta aatgaaacct taacgctatg gaactcgccg cccgactggg ctggcgatga
    18781 gcgaaatgta gtgcttacgt tgtcccgcat ttggtacagc gcagtaaccg gcaaaatcgc
    18841 gccgaaggat gtcgctgccg actgggcaat ggagcgcctg ccggcccagt atcagcccgt
    18901 catacttgaa gctagacagg cttatcttgg acaagaagaa gatcgcttgg cctcgcgcgc
    18961 agatcagttg gaagaatttg tccactacgt gaaaggcgag atcaccaagg tagtcggcaa
    19021 ataatgtcta acaattcgtt caagccgacg gattggcgaa tggggggnnn nnnnnnnnnn
    19081 nnnnnnnnnn nnnnnnnnnn nnnnnnnnnn nnnnnnnnnn nnnnnnnnnn nnnnnnnnnn
    19141 nnnnnnnnnn nnnnnnnnnn nnnnnnnnnn nnnnnnnnnn nnnnnnnnnn nnnncnnnnn
    19201 nnnnnnnnnn nnnnnnnnnn nnnnnnnnnn nnnnnnnnnn nnnnnnnnnn nnnnnnnnnn
    19261 nnnnnnnnnn nnnnnnnnnn nnnnnnannn nnnnnnnnnn nnnnnnnnnn nnnnnnnnnn
    19321 nnnnnnnnnn nnnnnncctt tgacgttgga gtccacgttc tttnnnnnnn nnnnnnnnnn
    19381 nnnnnnnnnn nnnnnnnnnn accctatctc ggtctattct tttgatttat aagggatttt
    19441 gccgatttcg gcctattggt taaaaaatga gctgatttaa caaaaattta acgcgaattt
    19501 taacaaaata ttaacgttta caatttcagg tggcactttt cggggaaatg tgcgcggaac
    19561 ccctatttgt ttatttttct aaatacattc aaatatgtat ccgctcatga gacaataacc
    19621 ctgataaatg cttcaataat attgaaaaag gaagagtatg agtattcaac atttccgtgt
    19681 cgcccttatt cccttttttg cggcattttg ccttcctgtt tttgctcacc cagaaacgct
    19741 ggtgaaagta aaagatgctg aagatcagtt gggtgcacga gtgggttaca tcgaactgga
    19801 tctcaacagc ggtaagatcc ttgagagttt tcgccccgaa gaacgttttc caatgatgag
    19861 cacttttaaa gttctgctat gtggcgcggt attatcccgt attgacgccg ggcaagagca
    19921 actcggtcgc cgcatacact attctcagaa tgacttggtt gagtactcac cagtcacaga
    19981 aaagcatctt acggatggca tgacagtaag agaattatgc agtgctgcca taaccatgag
    20041 tgataacact gcggccaact tacttctgac aacgatcgga ggaccgaagg agctaaccgc
    20101 ttttttgcac aacatggggg atcatgtaac tcgccttgat cgttgggaac cggagctgaa
    20161 tgaagccata ccaaacgacg agcgtgacac cacgatgcct gtagcaatgg caacaacgtt
    20221 gcgcaaacta ttaactggcg aactacttac tctagcttcc cggcaacaat taatagactg
    20281 gatggaggcg gataaagttg caggaccact tctgcgctcg gcccttccgg ctggctggtt
    20341 tattgctgat aaatctggag ccggtgagcg tggttctcgc ggtatcattg cagcactggg
    20401 gccagatggt aagccctccc gtatcgtagt tatctacacg acggggagtc aggcaactat
    20461 ggatgaacga aatagacaga tcgctgagat aggtgcctca ctgattaagc attggtaact
    20521 gtcagaccaa gtttactcat atatacttta gattgattta aaacttcatt tttaatttaa
    20581 aaggatctag gtgaagatcc tttttgataa tctcatgacc aaaatccctt aacgtgagtt
    20641 ttcgttccac tgagcgtcag accccgtaga aaagatcaaa ggatcttc
//
