# Supplementary material for: Modular cloning of multigene vectors for the baculovirus system and yeast
Source: bioRxiv preprint, doi:10.1101/2024.10.07.616927, version 2 (2025-01-08)
Supplement: Supplementary Data 5 [file 616927_file10.zip › pMB.PRC2.gb]

LOCUS       pMB.PRC2               19283 bp    DNA     circular SYN 01-JUL-2024
DEFINITION  PRC2 4M.
ACCESSION
VERSION     .
KEYWORDS    .
SOURCE      .
  ORGANISM  .
COMMENT     Annotated with pLannotate v1.2.0.
FEATURES             Location/Qualifiers
     rep_origin      1..589
                     /note="pLannotate"
                     /database="snapgene"
                     /identity="100.0"
                     /match_length="100.0"
                     /fragment="False"
                     /other="rep_origin"
                     /label="ori"
     misc_feature    complement(775..824)
                     /note="pLannotate"
                     /database="snapgene"
                     /identity="100.0"
                     /match_length="35.5"
                     /fragment="True"
                     /other="misc_feature"
                     /label="bom (fragment)"
     mobile_element  complement(892..1116)
                     /note="pLannotate"
                     /database="snapgene"
                     /identity="100.0"
                     /match_length="100.0"
                     /fragment="False"
                     /other="mobile_element"
                     /label="Tn7R"
     CDS             complement(1183..1716)
                     /note="pLannotate"
                     /database="snapgene"
                     /identity="99.6"
                     /match_length="100.0"
                     /fragment="False"
                     /other="CDS"
                     /label="GmR"
     promoter        complement(1905..1933)
                     /note="pLannotate"
                     /database="snapgene"
                     /identity="100.0"
                     /match_length="100.0"
                     /fragment="False"
                     /other="promoter"
                     /label="Pc promoter"
     CDS             complement(1911..2231)
                     /note="pLannotate"
                     /database="swissprot"
                     /identity="99.1"
                     /match_length="81.7"
                     /fragment="True"
                     /other="CDS"
                     /label="YPR2_ECOLX (fragment)"
     promoter        2331..2422
                     /note="pLannotate"
                     /database="snapgene"
                     /identity="100.0"
                     /match_length="100.0"
                     /fragment="False"
                     /other="promoter"
                     /label="polyhedrin promoter"
     CDS             2474..3571
                     /note="pLannotate"
                     /database="snapgene"
                     /identity="99.6"
                     /match_length="99.7"
                     /fragment="False"
                     /other="CDS"
                     /label="MBP"
     misc_feature    3605..3628
                     /kind="recognition site"
                     /note="recognition and cleavage site for human rhinovirus
                     3C protease"
                     /note="Derived using Geneious Prime 2024.0.5 'Annotate
                     from Database' based on protein similarity"
                     /Transferred_From="HRV 3C site"
                     /Transferred_Translation_Similarity="100.00%"
                     /Primary_Match="100.00%; Adjusted-Interval-0:0/0; <a
                     href=""urn:local:.:q8-ec4bn61"">HRV 3C site</a>"
                     /Alternative_Match="100.00%; Adjusted-Interval-0:0/-3; <a
                     href=""urn:local:.:qt-ec4bn63"">PreScission</a>"
                     /label="HRV 3C site"
     CDS             3635..5887
                     /note="pLannotate"
                     /database="swissprot"
                     /identity="99.2"
                     /match_length="100.7"
                     /fragment="False"
                     /other="CDS"
                     /label="EZH2"
     CDS             5917..6000
                     /note="pLannotate"
                     /database="snapgene"
                     /identity="100.0"
                     /match_length="3.9"
                     /fragment="True"
                     /other="CDS"
                     /label="large T antigen (fragment)"
     polyA_signal    6023..6157
                     /note="pLannotate"
                     /database="snapgene"
                     /identity="100.0"
                     /match_length="100.0"
                     /fragment="False"
                     /other="polyA_signal"
                     /label="SV40 poly(A) signal"
     promoter        6256..6347
                     /note="pLannotate"
                     /database="snapgene"
                     /identity="100.0"
                     /match_length="100.0"
                     /fragment="False"
                     /other="promoter"
                     /label="polyhedrin promoter"
     CDS             6399..7496
                     /note="pLannotate"
                     /database="snapgene"
                     /identity="99.6"
                     /match_length="99.7"
                     /fragment="False"
                     /other="CDS"
                     /label="MBP"
     misc_feature    7530..7553
                     /kind="recognition site"
                     /note="recognition and cleavage site for human rhinovirus
                     3C protease"
                     /note="Derived using Geneious Prime 2024.0.5 'Annotate
                     from Database' based on protein similarity"
                     /Transferred_From="HRV 3C site"
                     /Transferred_Translation_Similarity="100.00%"
                     /Primary_Match="100.00%; Adjusted-Interval-0:0/0; <a
                     href=""urn:local:.:q8-ec4bn61"">HRV 3C site</a>"
                     /Alternative_Match="100.00%; Adjusted-Interval-0:0/-3; <a
                     href=""urn:local:.:qt-ec4bn63"">PreScission</a>"
                     /label="HRV 3C site"
     CDS             7560..9776
                     /note="pLannotate"
                     /database="swissprot"
                     /identity="100.0"
                     /match_length="91.2"
                     /fragment="True"
                     /other="CDS"
                     /modified_by="nicolas"
                     /label="SUZ12"
     CDS             9806..9889
                     /note="pLannotate"
                     /database="snapgene"
                     /identity="100.0"
                     /match_length="3.9"
                     /fragment="True"
                     /other="CDS"
                     /label="large T antigen (fragment)"
     polyA_signal    9912..10046
                     /note="pLannotate"
                     /database="snapgene"
                     /identity="100.0"
                     /match_length="100.0"
                     /fragment="False"
                     /other="polyA_signal"
                     /label="SV40 poly(A) signal"
     promoter        10145..10236
                     /note="pLannotate"
                     /database="snapgene"
                     /identity="100.0"
                     /match_length="100.0"
                     /fragment="False"
                     /other="promoter"
                     /label="polyhedrin promoter"
     CDS             10288..11385
                     /note="pLannotate"
                     /database="snapgene"
                     /identity="99.6"
                     /match_length="99.7"
                     /fragment="False"
                     /other="CDS"
                     /label="MBP"
     misc_feature    11419..11442
                     /kind="recognition site"
                     /note="recognition and cleavage site for human rhinovirus
                     3C protease"
                     /note="Derived using Geneious Prime 2024.0.5 'Annotate
                     from Database' based on protein similarity"
                     /Transferred_From="HRV 3C site"
                     /Transferred_Translation_Similarity="100.00%"
                     /Primary_Match="100.00%; Adjusted-Interval-0:0/0; <a
                     href=""urn:local:.:q8-ec4bn61"">HRV 3C site</a>"
                     /Alternative_Match="100.00%; Adjusted-Interval-0:0/-3; <a
                     href=""urn:local:.:qt-ec4bn63"">PreScission</a>"
                     /label="HRV 3C site"
     CDS             11449..12771
                     /note="pLannotate"
                     /database="swissprot"
                     /identity="100.0"
                     /match_length="100.0"
                     /fragment="False"
                     /other="CDS"
                     /label="EED"
     CDS             12801..12884
                     /note="pLannotate"
                     /database="snapgene"
                     /identity="100.0"
                     /match_length="3.9"
                     /fragment="True"
                     /other="CDS"
                     /label="large T antigen (fragment)"
     polyA_signal    12907..13041
                     /note="pLannotate"
                     /database="snapgene"
                     /identity="100.0"
                     /match_length="100.0"
                     /fragment="False"
                     /other="polyA_signal"
                     /label="SV40 poly(A) signal"
     promoter        13140..13231
                     /note="pLannotate"
                     /database="snapgene"
                     /identity="100.0"
                     /match_length="100.0"
                     /fragment="False"
                     /other="promoter"
                     /label="polyhedrin promoter"
     CDS             13283..14380
                     /note="pLannotate"
                     /database="snapgene"
                     /identity="99.6"
                     /match_length="99.7"
                     /fragment="False"
                     /other="CDS"
                     /label="MBP"
     misc_feature    14414..14437
                     /kind="recognition site"
                     /note="recognition and cleavage site for human rhinovirus
                     3C protease"
                     /note="Derived using Geneious Prime 2024.0.5 'Annotate
                     from Database' based on protein similarity"
                     /Transferred_From="HRV 3C site"
                     /Transferred_Translation_Similarity="100.00%"
                     /Primary_Match="100.00%; Adjusted-Interval-0:0/0; <a
                     href=""urn:local:.:q8-ec4bn61"">HRV 3C site</a>"
                     /Alternative_Match="100.00%; Adjusted-Interval-0:0/-3; <a
                     href=""urn:local:.:qt-ec4bn63"">PreScission</a>"
                     /label="HRV 3C site"
     CDS             14444..15718
                     /note="pLannotate"
                     /database="swissprot"
                     /identity="100.0"
                     /match_length="100.0"
                     /fragment="False"
                     /other="CDS"
                     /label="RBBP4"
     CDS             15748..15831
                     /note="pLannotate"
                     /database="snapgene"
                     /identity="100.0"
                     /match_length="3.9"
                     /fragment="True"
                     /other="CDS"
                     /label="large T antigen (fragment)"
     polyA_signal    15854..15988
                     /note="pLannotate"
                     /database="snapgene"
                     /identity="100.0"
                     /match_length="100.0"
                     /fragment="False"
                     /other="polyA_signal"
                     /label="SV40 poly(A) signal"
     mobile_element  complement(16139..16304)
                     /note="pLannotate"
                     /database="snapgene"
                     /identity="100.0"
                     /match_length="100.0"
                     /fragment="False"
                     /other="mobile_element"
                     /label="Tn7L"
     CDS             16765..16821
                     /note="pLannotate"
                     /database="snapgene"
                     /identity="96.5"
                     /match_length="10.7"
                     /fragment="True"
                     /other="CDS"
                     /label="GmR (fragment)"
     CDS             16828..17619
                     /note="pLannotate"
                     /database="snapgene"
                     /identity="100.0"
                     /match_length="100.0"
                     /fragment="False"
                     /other="CDS"
                     /label="SmR"
     rep_origin      17666..18121
                     /note="pLannotate"
                     /database="snapgene"
                     /identity="100.0"
                     /match_length="100.0"
                     /fragment="False"
                     /other="rep_origin"
                     /label="f1 ori"
     promoter        18148..18252
                     /note="pLannotate"
                     /database="snapgene"
                     /identity="100.0"
                     /match_length="100.0"
                     /fragment="False"
                     /other="promoter"
                     /label="AmpR promoter"
     CDS             18253..19113
                     /note="pLannotate"
                     /database="snapgene"
                     /identity="99.7"
                     /match_length="100.0"
                     /fragment="False"
                     /other="CDS"
                     /label="AmpR"
ORIGIN      
        1 ttgagatcct ttttttctgc gcgtaatctg ctgcttgcaa acaaaaaaac caccgctacc
       61 agcggtggtt tgtttgccgg atcaagagct accaactctt tttccgaagg taactggctt
      121 cagcagagcg cagataccaa atactgtcct tctagtgtag ccgtagttag gccaccactt
      181 caagaactct gtagcaccgc ctacatacct cgctctgcta atcctgttac cagtggctgc
      241 tgccagtggc gataagtcgt gtcttaccgg gttggactca agacgatagt taccggataa
      301 ggcgcagcgg tcgggctgaa cggggggttc gtgcacacag cccagcttgg agcgaacgac
      361 ctacaccgaa ctgagatacc tacagcgtga gctatgagaa agcgccacgc ttcccgaagg
      421 gagaaaggcg gacaggtatc cggtaagcgg cagggtcgga acaggagagc gcacgaggga
      481 gcttccaggg ggaaacgcct ggtatcttta tagtcctgtc gggtttcgcc acctctgact
      541 tgagcgtcga tttttgtgat gctcgtcagg ggggcggagc ctatggaaaa acgccagcaa
      601 cgcggccttt ttacggttcc tggccttttg ctggcctttt gctcacatgt tctttcctgc
      661 gttatcccct gattctgtgg ataaccgtat taccgccttt gagtgagctg ataccgctcg
      721 ccgcagccga acgaccgagc gcagcgagtc agtgagcgag gaagcggaag agcgcctgat
      781 gcggtatttt ctccttacgc atctgtgcgg tatttcacac cgcagaccag ccgcgtaacc
      841 tggcaaaatc ggttacggtt gagtaataaa tggatgccct gcgtaagcgg gtgtgggcgg
      901 acaataaagt cttaaactga acaaaataga tctaaactat gacaataaag tcttaaacta
      961 gacagaatag ttgtaaactg aaatcagtcc agttatgctg tgaaaaagca tactggactt
     1021 ttgttatggc taaagcaaac tcttcatttt ctgaagtgca aattgcccgt cgtattaaag
     1081 aggggcgtgg ccaagggcat ggtaaagact atattcgcgg cgttgtgaca atttaccgaa
     1141 caactccgcg gccgggaagc cgatctcggc ttgaacgaat tgttaggtgg cggtacttgg
     1201 gtcgatatca aagtgcatca cttcttcccg tatgcccaac tttgtataga gagccactgc
     1261 gggatcgtca ccgtaatctg cttgcacgta gatcacataa gcaccaagcg cgttggcctc
     1321 atgcttgagg agattgatga gcgcggtggc aatgccctgc ctccggtgct cgccggagac
     1381 tgcgagatca tagatataga tctcactacg cggctgctca aacttgggca gaacgtaagc
     1441 cgcgagagcg ccaacaaccg cttcttggtc gaaggcagca agcgcgatga atgtcttact
     1501 acggagcaag ttcccgaggt aatcggagtc cggctgatgt tgggagtagg tggctacgtc
     1561 gccgaactca cgaccgaaaa gatcaagagc agcccgcatg gatttgactt ggtcagggcc
     1621 gagcctacat gtgcgaatga tgcccatact tgagccacct aactttgttt tagggcgact
     1681 gccctgctgc gtaacatcgt tgctgctgcg taacatcgtt gctgctccat aacatcaaac
     1741 atcgacccac ggcgtaacgc gcttgctgct tggatgcccg aggcatagac tgtacaaaaa
     1801 aacagtcata acaagccatg aaaaccgcca ctgcgccgtt accaccgctg cgttcggtca
     1861 aggttctgga ccagttgcgt gagcgcatac gctacttgca ttacagttta cgaaccgaac
     1921 aggcttatgt caactgggtt cgtgccttca tccgtttcca cggtgtgcgt cacccggcaa
     1981 ccttgggcag cagcgaagtc gaggcatttc tgtcctggct ggcgaacgag cgcaaggttt
     2041 cggactccac gcatcgtcag gcattggcgg ccttgctgtt cttctacggc aaggtgctgt
     2101 gcacggatct gccctggctt caggagatcg gaagacctcg gccgtcgcgg cgcttgccgg
     2161 tggtgctgac cccggatgaa gtggttcgca tcctcggttt tctggaaggc gagcatcgtt
     2221 tgttcgccca ggactctagc tatagttccc tgaattcgca tctagactga actggccgat
     2281 aattgcagac gaacgctagt ggttggctac atactccgga atattaatag atcatggaga
     2341 taattaaaat gataaccatc tcgcaaataa ataagtattt tactgttttc gtaacagttt
     2401 tgtaataaaa aaacctataa atattccgga ttattcatac cgtcccacca tcgggcgcgg
     2461 aagaatgggt accaaaactg aagaaggtaa actggtaatc tggattaacg gcgataaagg
     2521 ctataacggt ttggctgaag tcggtaagaa attcgagaaa gataccggaa ttaaagtcac
     2581 cgttgagcat ccggataaac tggaagagaa attcccacag gttgcggcaa ctggcgatgg
     2641 ccctgacatt atcttctggg cacacgaccg ctttggtggc tacgctcaat ctggcctgtt
     2701 ggctgaaatc accccggaca aagcgttcca ggacaagctg tatccgttta cctgggatgc
     2761 cgtacgttac aacggcaagc tgattgctta cccgatcgct gttgaagcgt tatcgctgat
     2821 ttataacaaa gatttgctgc cgaacccgcc aaaaacctgg gaagagatcc cggcgctgga
     2881 taaagaactg aaagcgaaag gtaagagcgc gctgatgttc aacctgcaag aaccgtactt
     2941 cacctggccg ctgattgctg ctgacggggg ttatgcgttc aagtatgaaa acggcaagta
     3001 cgacattaaa gacgtgggcg tggataacgc tggcgcgaaa gcgggtctga ccttcctggt
     3061 tgacctgatt aaaaacaaac acatgaatgc agacaccgat tactccatcg cagaagctgc
     3121 ctttaataaa ggcgaaacag cgatgaccat caacggcccg tgggcatggt ccaacatcga
     3181 caccagcaaa gtgaattatg gtgtaacggt actgccgacc ttcaagggtc aaccatccaa
     3241 accgttcgtt ggcgtgctga gcgcaggtat taacgccgcc agtccgaaca aagagctggc
     3301 aaaagagttc ctcgaaaact atctgctgac tgatgaaggt ctggaagcgg ttaataaaga
     3361 caaaccgctg ggtgccgtag cgctgaagtc ttacgaggaa gagttggcga aagatccacg
     3421 tattgccgcc accatggaaa acgcccagaa aggtgaaatc atgccgaaca tcccgcagat
     3481 gtccgctttc tggtatgccg tgcgtactgc ggtgatcaac gccgccagcg gtcgtcagac
     3541 tgtcgatgaa gccctgaaag acgcgcagac tgccgcaggc accgattacg atatcccaac
     3601 gaccctggaa gttctgttcc aggggccctc cggtatgggc cagactggga agaaatctga
     3661 gaagggacca gtttgttggc ggaagcgtgt aaaatcagag tacatgcgac tgagacagct
     3721 caagaggttc agacgagctg atgaagtaaa gagtatgttt agttccaatc gtcagaaaat
     3781 tttggaaaga acggaaatct taaaccaaga atggaaacag cgaaggatac agcctgtgca
     3841 catcctgact tctgtgagct cattgcgcgg gactagggag tgttcggtga ccagtgactt
     3901 ggattttcca acacaagtca tcccattaaa gactctgaat gcagttgctt cagtacccat
     3961 aatgtattct tggtcacccc tacagcagaa ttttatggtg gaagatgaaa ctgttttaca
     4021 taacattcct tatatgggag atgaagtttt agatcaggat ggtactttca ttgaagaact
     4081 aataaaaaat tatgatggga aagtacacgg ggatagagaa tgtgggttta taaatgatga
     4141 aatttttgtg gagttggtga atgcccttgg tcaatataat gatgatgacg atgatgatga
     4201 tggagatgat cctgaagaaa gagaagaaaa gcagaaagac ctggaggatc accgagatga
     4261 taaagaaagc cgcccacctc ggaaatttcc ttctgataaa atttttgaag ccatttcctc
     4321 aatgtttcca gataagggca cagcagaaga actaaaggaa aaatataaag aactcaccga
     4381 acagcagctc ccaggcgcac ttcctcctga atgtaccccc aacatagatg gaccaaatgc
     4441 taaatctgtt cagagagagc aaagcttaca ctcctttcat acgcttttct gtaggcgatg
     4501 ttttaaatat gactgcttcc tacatcgtaa gtgcaattat tcttttcatg caacacccaa
     4561 cacttataag cggaagaaca cagaaacagc tctagacaac aaaccttgtg gaccacagtg
     4621 ttaccagcat ttggagggag caaaggagtt tgctgctgct ctcaccgctg agcggataaa
     4681 gaccccacca aaacgtccag gaggccgcag aagaggacgg cttcccaata acagtagcag
     4741 gcccagcacc cccaccatta atgtgctgga atcaaaggat acagacagtg atagggaagc
     4801 agggactgaa acggggggag agaacaatga taaagaagaa gaagagaaga aagatgaaac
     4861 ttcgagctcc tctgaagcaa attctcggtg tcaaacacca ataaagatga agccaaatat
     4921 tgaacctcct gagaatgtgg agtggagtgg tgctgaagcc tcaatgttta gagtcctcat
     4981 tggcacttac tatgacaatt tctgtgccat tgctaggtta attgggacca aaacatgtag
     5041 acaggtgtat gagtttagag tcaaagaatc tagcatcata gctccagctc ccgctgagga
     5101 tgtggatact cctccaagga aaaagaagag gaaacaccgg ttgtgggctg cacactgcag
     5161 aaagatacag ctgaaaaagg acggctcctc taaccatgtt tacaactatc aaccctgtga
     5221 tcatccacgg cagccttgtg acagttcgtg cccttgtgtg atagcacaaa atttttgtga
     5281 aaagttttgt caatgtagtt cagagtgtca aaaccgcttt ccgggatgcc gctgcaaagc
     5341 acagtgcaac accaagcagt gcccgtgcta cctggctgtc cgagagtgtg accctgacct
     5401 ctgtcttact tgtggagccg ctgaccattg ggacagtaaa aatgtgtcct gcaagaactg
     5461 cagtattcag cggggctcca aaaagcatct attgctggca ccatctgacg tggcaggctg
     5521 ggggattttt atcaaagatc ctgtgcagaa aaatgaattt atctcagaat actgtggaga
     5581 gattatttct caagatgaag ctgacagaag agggaaagtg tatgataaat acatgtgcag
     5641 ctttctgttc aacttgaaca atgattttgt ggtggatgca acccgcaagg gtaacaaaat
     5701 tcgttttgca aatcattcgg taaatccaaa ctgctatgca aaagttatga tggttaacgg
     5761 tgatcacagg ataggtattt ttgccaagag agccatccag actggcgaag agctgttttt
     5821 tgattacaga tacagccagg ctgatgccct gaagtatgtc ggcatcgaaa gagaaatgga
     5881 aatccctgga tcctaatgag tcgagaagta ctagaggatc ataatcagcc ataccacatt
     5941 tgtagaggtt ttacttgctt taaaaaacct cccacacctc cccctgaacc tgaaacataa
     6001 aatgaatgca attgttgttg ttaacttgtt tattgcagct tataatggtt acaaataaag
     6061 caatagcatc acaaatttca caaataaagc atttttttca ctgcattcta gttgtggttt
     6121 gtccaaactc atcaatgtat cttatcatgt ctggatctga tcactgatat cgcctaggag
     6181 atccggggct gccaaaccag atgtcaacac agctacaacg ctagtggttg gctacatact
     6241 ccggaatatt aatagatcat ggagataatt aaaatgataa ccatctcgca aataaataag
     6301 tattttactg ttttcgtaac agttttgtaa taaaaaaacc tataaatatt ccggattatt
     6361 cataccgtcc caccatcggg cgcggaagaa tgggtaccaa aactgaagaa ggtaaactgg
     6421 taatctggat taacggcgat aaaggctata acggtttggc tgaagtcggt aagaaattcg
     6481 agaaagatac cggaattaaa gtcaccgttg agcatccgga taaactggaa gagaaattcc
     6541 cacaggttgc ggcaactggc gatggccctg acattatctt ctgggcacac gaccgctttg
     6601 gtggctacgc tcaatctggc ctgttggctg aaatcacccc ggacaaagcg ttccaggaca
     6661 agctgtatcc gtttacctgg gatgccgtac gttacaacgg caagctgatt gcttacccga
     6721 tcgctgttga agcgttatcg ctgatttata acaaagattt gctgccgaac ccgccaaaaa
     6781 cctgggaaga gatcccggcg ctggataaag aactgaaagc gaaaggtaag agcgcgctga
     6841 tgttcaacct gcaagaaccg tacttcacct ggccgctgat tgctgctgac gggggttatg
     6901 cgttcaagta tgaaaacggc aagtacgaca ttaaagacgt gggcgtggat aacgctggcg
     6961 cgaaagcggg tctgaccttc ctggttgacc tgattaaaaa caaacacatg aatgcagaca
     7021 ccgattactc catcgcagaa gctgccttta ataaaggcga aacagcgatg accatcaacg
     7081 gcccgtgggc atggtccaac atcgacacca gcaaagtgaa ttatggtgta acggtactgc
     7141 cgaccttcaa gggtcaacca tccaaaccgt tcgttggcgt gctgagcgca ggtattaacg
     7201 ccgccagtcc gaacaaagag ctggcaaaag agttcctcga aaactatctg ctgactgatg
     7261 aaggtctgga agcggttaat aaagacaaac cgctgggtgc cgtagcgctg aagtcttacg
     7321 aggaagagtt ggcgaaagat ccacgtattg ccgccaccat ggaaaacgcc cagaaaggtg
     7381 aaatcatgcc gaacatcccg cagatgtccg ctttctggta tgccgtgcgt actgcggtga
     7441 tcaacgccgc cagcggtcgt cagactgtcg atgaagccct gaaagacgcg cagactgccg
     7501 caggcaccga ttacgatatc ccaacgaccc tggaagttct gttccagggg ccctccggta
     7561 tggcgcctca gaagcacggc ggtgggggag ggggcggctc ggggcccagc gcggggtccg
     7621 ggggaggcgg cttcgggggt tcggcggcgg tggcggcggc gacggcttcg ggcggcaaat
     7681 ccggcggcgg gagctgtgga gggggtggca gttactcggc ctcctcctcc tcctccgcgg
     7741 cggcagcggc gggggctgcg gtgttaccgg tgaagaagcc gaaaatggag cacgtccagg
     7801 ctgaccacga gcttttcctc caggcctttg agaagccaac acaaatctat agatttcttc
     7861 gaactcggaa tctcatagca ccaatatttt tgcacagaac tcttacttac atgtctcatc
     7921 gaaactccag aacaaacatc aaaaggaaaa catttaaagt tgatgatatg ttatcaaaag
     7981 tagagaaaat gaaaggagag caagaatctc atagcttgtc agctcatttg cagcttacgt
     8041 ttactggttt cttccacaaa aatgataagc catcaccaaa ctcagaaaat gaacaaaatt
     8101 ctgttaccct ggaagtcctg cttgtgaaag tttgccacaa aaaaagaaag gatgtaagtt
     8161 gtccaataag gcaagttccc acaggtaaaa agcaggtgcc tttgaatcct gacctcaatc
     8221 aaacaaaacc cggaaatttc ccgtcccttg cagtttccag taatgaattt gaacctagta
     8281 acagccatat ggtgaagtct tactcgttgc tatttagagt gactcgtcca ggaagaagag
     8341 agtttaatgg aatgattaat ggagaaacca atgaaaatat tgatgtcaat gaagagcttc
     8401 cagccagaag aaaacgaaat cgtgaggatg gggaaaagac atttgttgca caaatgacag
     8461 tatttgataa aaacaggcgc ttacagcttt tagatgggga atatgaagta gccatgcagg
     8521 aaatggaaga atgtccaata agcaagaaaa gagcaacatg ggagactatt cttgatggga
     8581 agaggctgcc tccattcgaa acattttctc agggacctac gttgcagttc actcttcgtt
     8641 ggacaggaga aaccaatgat aaatctacgg ctcctattgc caaacctctt gccactagaa
     8701 attcagagag tctccatcag gaaaacaagc ctggttcagt taaacctact caaactattg
     8761 ctgttaaaga atcattgact acagacctac aaacaagaaa agaaaaggat actccaaatg
     8821 aaaaccgaca aaaattaaga atattttatc agtttctcta taacaacaat acaaggcaac
     8881 aaactgaagc aagagatgac ctgcattgcc cttggtgtac tctgaactgc cgcaaacttt
     8941 atagtttact caagcatctt aaactctgcc atagcagatt tatcttcaac tatgtttatc
     9001 atccaaaagg tgctaggata gatgtttcta tcaatgagtg ttatgatggc tcctatgcag
     9061 gaaatcctca ggatattcat cgccaacctg gatttgcttt tagtcgcaac ggaccagtta
     9121 agagaacacc tatcacacat attcttgtgt gcaggccaaa acgaacaaaa gcaagcatgt
     9181 ctgaatttct tgaatctgaa gatggggaag tagaacagca aagaacatat agtagtggcc
     9241 acaatcgtct gtatttccat agtgatacct gcttacctct ccgtccacaa gaaatggaag
     9301 tagatagtga agatgaaaaa gatcctgaat ggctaagaga aaaaaccatt acacaaattg
     9361 aagagttttc tgatgttaat gaaggagaga aagaagtgat gaaactctgg aatctccatg
     9421 tcatgaagca tgggtttatt gctgacaatc aaatgaatca tgcctgtatg ctgtttgtag
     9481 aaaattatgg acagaaaata attaagaaga atttatgtcg aaacttcatg cttcatctag
     9541 tcagcatgca tgactttaat cttattagca taatgtcaat agataaagct gttaccaagc
     9601 tccgtgaaat gcagcaaaaa ttagaaaagg gggaatctgc ttcccctgca aacgaagaaa
     9661 taactgaaga acaaaatggg acagcaaatg gatttagtga aattaactca aaagagaaag
     9721 ctttggaaac agatagtgtc tcaggggttt caaaacagag caaaaaacaa aaactcggat
     9781 cctaatgagt cgagaagtac tagaggatca taatcagcca taccacattt gtagaggttt
     9841 tacttgcttt aaaaaacctc ccacacctcc ccctgaacct gaaacataaa atgaatgcaa
     9901 ttgttgttgt taacttgttt attgcagctt ataatggtta caaataaagc aatagcatca
     9961 caaatttcac aaataaagca tttttttcac tgcattctag ttgtggtttg tccaaactca
    10021 tcaatgtatc ttatcatgtc tggatctgat cactgatatc gcctaggaga tccggggctg
    10081 gatgcacaca ctggcttaag atgacaacgc tagtggttgg ctacatactc cggaatatta
    10141 atagatcatg gagataatta aaatgataac catctcgcaa ataaataagt attttactgt
    10201 tttcgtaaca gttttgtaat aaaaaaacct ataaatattc cggattattc ataccgtccc
    10261 accatcgggc gcggaagaat gggtaccaaa actgaagaag gtaaactggt aatctggatt
    10321 aacggcgata aaggctataa cggtttggct gaagtcggta agaaattcga gaaagatacc
    10381 ggaattaaag tcaccgttga gcatccggat aaactggaag agaaattccc acaggttgcg
    10441 gcaactggcg atggccctga cattatcttc tgggcacacg accgctttgg tggctacgct
    10501 caatctggcc tgttggctga aatcaccccg gacaaagcgt tccaggacaa gctgtatccg
    10561 tttacctggg atgccgtacg ttacaacggc aagctgattg cttacccgat cgctgttgaa
    10621 gcgttatcgc tgatttataa caaagatttg ctgccgaacc cgccaaaaac ctgggaagag
    10681 atcccggcgc tggataaaga actgaaagcg aaaggtaaga gcgcgctgat gttcaacctg
    10741 caagaaccgt acttcacctg gccgctgatt gctgctgacg ggggttatgc gttcaagtat
    10801 gaaaacggca agtacgacat taaagacgtg ggcgtggata acgctggcgc gaaagcgggt
    10861 ctgaccttcc tggttgacct gattaaaaac aaacacatga atgcagacac cgattactcc
    10921 atcgcagaag ctgcctttaa taaaggcgaa acagcgatga ccatcaacgg cccgtgggca
    10981 tggtccaaca tcgacaccag caaagtgaat tatggtgtaa cggtactgcc gaccttcaag
    11041 ggtcaaccat ccaaaccgtt cgttggcgtg ctgagcgcag gtattaacgc cgccagtccg
    11101 aacaaagagc tggcaaaaga gttcctcgaa aactatctgc tgactgatga aggtctggaa
    11161 gcggttaata aagacaaacc gctgggtgcc gtagcgctga agtcttacga ggaagagttg
    11221 gcgaaagatc cacgtattgc cgccaccatg gaaaacgccc agaaaggtga aatcatgccg
    11281 aacatcccgc agatgtccgc tttctggtat gccgtgcgta ctgcggtgat caacgccgcc
    11341 agcggtcgtc agactgtcga tgaagccctg aaagacgcgc agactgccgc aggcaccgat
    11401 tacgatatcc caacgaccct ggaagttctg ttccaggggc cctccggtat gtccgagagg
    11461 gaagtgtcga ctgcgccggc gggaacagac atgcctgcgg ccaagaagca gaagctgagc
    11521 agtgacgaga acagcaatcc agacctctct ggagatgaga atgatgacgc tgtcagtata
    11581 gaaagtggta caaacactga acgccctgat acacctacaa acacgccaaa tgcacctgga
    11641 aggaaaagtt ggggaaaggg aaaatggaag tcaaagaaat gcaaatattc tttcaaatgt
    11701 gtaaatagtc tcaaggaaga tcataaccaa ccattgtttg gagttcagtt taactggcac
    11761 agtaaagaag gagatccatt agtgtttgca actgtaggaa gcaacagagt taccttgtat
    11821 gaatgtcatt cacaaggaga aatccggttg ttgcaatctt acgtggatgc tgatgctgat
    11881 gaaaactttt acacttgtgc atggacctat gatagcaata cgagccatcc tctgctggct
    11941 gtagctggat ctagaggcat aattaggata ataaatccta taacaatgca gtgtataaag
    12001 cactatgttg gccatggaaa tgctatcaat gagctgaaat tccatccaag agatccaaat
    12061 cttctcctgt cagtaagtaa agatcatgct ttacgattat ggaatatcca gacggacact
    12121 ctggtggcaa tatttggagg cgtagaaggg cacagagatg aagttctaag tgctgattat
    12181 gatcttttgg gtgaaaaaat aatgtcctgt ggtatggatc attctcttaa actttggagg
    12241 atcaattcaa agagaatgat gaatgcaatt aaggaatctt atgattataa tccaaataaa
    12301 actaacaggc catttatttc tcagaaaatc cattttcctg atttttctac cagagacata
    12361 cataggaatt atgttgattg tgtgcgatgg ttaggcgatt tgatactttc taagtcttgt
    12421 gaaaatgcca ttgtgtgctg gaaacctggc aagatggaag atgatataga taaaattaaa
    12481 cccagtgaat ctaatgtgac tattcttggg cgatttgatt acagccagtg tgacatttgg
    12541 tacatgaggt tttctatgga tttctggcaa aagatgcttg cattgggcaa tcaagttggc
    12601 aaactttatg tttgggattt agaagtagaa gatcctcata aagccaaatg tacaacactg
    12661 actcatcata aatgtggtgc tgctattcga caaaccagtt ttagcaggga tagcagcatt
    12721 cttatagctg tttgtgatga tgccagtatt tggcgctggg atcgacttcg aggatcctaa
    12781 tgagtcgaga agtactagag gatcataatc agccatacca catttgtaga ggttttactt
    12841 gctttaaaaa acctcccaca cctccccctg aacctgaaac ataaaatgaa tgcaattgtt
    12901 gttgttaact tgtttattgc agcttataat ggttacaaat aaagcaatag catcacaaat
    12961 ttcacaaata aagcattttt ttcactgcat tctagttgtg gtttgtccaa actcatcaat
    13021 gtatcttatc atgtctggat ctgatcactg atatcgccta ggagatccgg ggctggttct
    13081 gtatgggcac agacaaccta aacgctagtg gttggctaca tactccggaa tattaataga
    13141 tcatggagat aattaaaatg ataaccatct cgcaaataaa taagtatttt actgttttcg
    13201 taacagtttt gtaataaaaa aacctataaa tattccggat tattcatacc gtcccaccat
    13261 cgggcgcgga agaatgggta ccaaaactga agaaggtaaa ctggtaatct ggattaacgg
    13321 cgataaaggc tataacggtt tggctgaagt cggtaagaaa ttcgagaaag ataccggaat
    13381 taaagtcacc gttgagcatc cggataaact ggaagagaaa ttcccacagg ttgcggcaac
    13441 tggcgatggc cctgacatta tcttctgggc acacgaccgc tttggtggct acgctcaatc
    13501 tggcctgttg gctgaaatca ccccggacaa agcgttccag gacaagctgt atccgtttac
    13561 ctgggatgcc gtacgttaca acggcaagct gattgcttac ccgatcgctg ttgaagcgtt
    13621 atcgctgatt tataacaaag atttgctgcc gaacccgcca aaaacctggg aagagatccc
    13681 ggcgctggat aaagaactga aagcgaaagg taagagcgcg ctgatgttca acctgcaaga
    13741 accgtacttc acctggccgc tgattgctgc tgacgggggt tatgcgttca agtatgaaaa
    13801 cggcaagtac gacattaaag acgtgggcgt ggataacgct ggcgcgaaag cgggtctgac
    13861 cttcctggtt gacctgatta aaaacaaaca catgaatgca gacaccgatt actccatcgc
    13921 agaagctgcc tttaataaag gcgaaacagc gatgaccatc aacggcccgt gggcatggtc
    13981 caacatcgac accagcaaag tgaattatgg tgtaacggta ctgccgacct tcaagggtca
    14041 accatccaaa ccgttcgttg gcgtgctgag cgcaggtatt aacgccgcca gtccgaacaa
    14101 agagctggca aaagagttcc tcgaaaacta tctgctgact gatgaaggtc tggaagcggt
    14161 taataaagac aaaccgctgg gtgccgtagc gctgaagtct tacgaggaag agttggcgaa
    14221 agatccacgt attgccgcca ccatggaaaa cgcccagaaa ggtgaaatca tgccgaacat
    14281 cccgcagatg tccgctttct ggtatgccgt gcgtactgcg gtgatcaacg ccgccagcgg
    14341 tcgtcagact gtcgatgaag ccctgaaaga cgcgcagact gccgcaggca ccgattacga
    14401 tatcccaacg accctggaag ttctgttcca ggggccctcc ggtatggccg acaaggaagc
    14461 agccttcgac gacgcagtgg aagaacgagt gatcaacgag gaatacaaaa tatggaaaaa
    14521 gaacacccct tttctttatg atttggtgat gacccatgct ctggagtggc ccagcctaac
    14581 tgcccagtgg cttccagatg taaccagacc agaagggaaa gatttcagca ttcatcgact
    14641 tgtcctgggg acacacacat cggatgaaca aaaccatctt gttatagcca gtgtgcagct
    14701 ccctaatgat gatgctcagt ttgatgcgtc acactacgac agtgagaaag gagaatttgg
    14761 aggttttggt tcagttagtg gaaaaattga aatagaaatc aagatcaacc atgaaggaga
    14821 agtaaacagg gcccgttata tgccccagaa cccttgtatc atcgcaacaa agactccttc
    14881 cagtgatgtt cttgtttttg actatacaaa acatccttct aaaccagatc cttctggaga
    14941 gtgcaaccca gacttgcgac tccgtggaca tcagaaggaa ggctatgggc tttcttggaa
    15001 cccaaatctc agtgggcact tacttagtgc ttcagatgac cataccatct gcctgtggga
    15061 catcagtgcc gttccaaagg agggaaaagt ggtagatgcg aagaccatct ttacagggca
    15121 tacggcagta gtagaagatg tttcctggca tctactccat gagtctctgt ttgggtcagt
    15181 tgctgatgat cagaaactta tgatttggga tactcgttca aacaatactt ccaaaccaag
    15241 ccactcagtt gatgctcaca ctgctgaagt gaactgcctt tctttcaatc cttatagtga
    15301 gttcattctt gccacaggat cagctgacaa gactgttgcc ttgtgggatc tgagaaatct
    15361 gaaacttaag ttgcattcct ttgagtcaca taaggatgaa atattccagg ttcagtggtc
    15421 acctcacaat gagactattt tagcttccag tggtactgat cgcagactga atgtctggga
    15481 tttaagtaaa attggagagg aacaatcccc agaagatgca gaagacgggc caccagagtt
    15541 gttgtttatt catggtggtc atactgccaa gatatctgat ttctcctgga atcccaatga
    15601 accttgggtg atttgttctg tatcagaaga caatatcatg caagtgtggc aaatggcaga
    15661 gaacatttat aatgatgaag accctgaagg aagcgttgat ccagaaggac aagggtccgg
    15721 atcctaatga gtcgagaagt actagaggat cataatcagc cataccacat ttgtagaggt
    15781 tttacttgct ttaaaaaacc tcccacacct ccccctgaac ctgaaacata aaatgaatgc
    15841 aattgttgtt gttaacttgt ttattgcagc ttataatggt tacaaataaa gcaatagcat
    15901 cacaaatttc acaaataaag catttttttc actgcattct agttgtggtt tgtccaaact
    15961 catcaatgta tcttatcatg tctggatctg atcactgata tcgcctagga gatccggggc
    16021 tgggtagact acccatgagt cacaatgaac gactagagat ctatgtgagg atcctaactc
    16081 gagatcgagc tgagcagtta cagagatgtt acgaaccact agtgcactgc agtacatcaa
    16141 ccagataagt gaaatctagt tccaaactat tttgtcattt ttaattttcg tattagctta
    16201 cgacgctaca cccagttccc atctattttg tcactcttcc ctaaataatc cttaaaaact
    16261 ccatttccac ccctcccagt tcccaactat tttgtccgcc cacagcgggg catttttctt
    16321 cctgttatgt ttttaatcaa acatcctgcc aactccatgt gacaaaccgt catcttcggc
    16381 tactttttct ctgtcacaga atgaaaattt ttctgtcatc tcttcgttat taatgtttgt
    16441 aattgactga atatcaacgc ttatttgcag cctgaactgg gaggcagaat aaatgatcat
    16501 atcgtcaatt attacctcca cggggagagc ctgagcaaac tggcctcagg catttgagaa
    16561 gcacacggtc acactgcttc cggtagtcaa taaaccggta agtagcgtat gcgctcacgc
    16621 aactggtcca gaaccttgac cgaacgcagc ggtggtaacg gcgcagtggc ggttttcatg
    16681 gcttgttatg actgtttttt tggggtacag tctatgcctc gggcatccaa gcagcaagcg
    16741 cgttacgccg tgggtcgatg tttgatgtta tggagcagca acgatgttac gcagcagggc
    16801 agtcgcccta aaacaaagtt aaacatcatg agggaagcgg tgatcgccga agtatcgact
    16861 caactatcag aggtagttgg cgtcatcgag cgccatctcg aaccgacgtt gctggccgta
    16921 catttgtacg gctccgcagt ggatggcggc ctgaagccac acagtgatat tgatttgctg
    16981 gttacggtga ccgtaaggct tgatgaaaca acgcggcgag ctttgatcaa cgaccttttg
    17041 gaaacttcgg cttcccctgg agagagcgag attctccgcg ctgtagaagt caccattgtt
    17101 gtgcacgacg acatcattcc gtggcgttat ccagctaagc gcgaactgca atttggagaa
    17161 tggcagcgca atgacattct tgcaggtatc ttcgagccag ccacgatcga cattgatctg
    17221 gctatcttgc tgacaaaagc aagagaacat agcgttgcct tggtaggtcc agcggcggag
    17281 gaactctttg atccggttcc tgaacaggat ctatttgagg cgctaaatga aaccttaacg
    17341 ctatggaact cgccgcccga ctgggctggc gatgagcgaa atgtagtgct tacgttgtcc
    17401 cgcatttggt acagcgcagt aaccggcaaa atcgcgccga aggatgtcgc tgccgactgg
    17461 gcaatggagc gcctgccggc ccagtatcag cccgtcatac ttgaagctag acaggcttat
    17521 cttggacaag aagaagatcg cttggcctcg cgcgcagatc agttggaaga atttgtccac
    17581 tacgtgaaag gcgagatcac caaggtagtc ggcaaataat gtctaacaat tcgttcaagc
    17641 cgacggattg gcgaatgggg ggnnnnnnnn nnnnnnnnnn nnnnnnnnnn nnnnnnnnnn
    17701 nnnnnnnnnn nnnnnnnnnn nnnnnnnnnn nnnnnnnnnn nnnnnnnnnn nnnnnnnnnn
    17761 nnnnnnnnnn nnnnnnnnnn nnnnnnnnnc nnnnnnnnnn nnnnnnnnnn nnnnnnnnnn
    17821 nnnnnnnnnn nnnnnnnnnn nnnnnnnnnn nnnnnnnnnn nnnnnnnnnn nnnnnnnnnn
    17881 nannnnnnnn nnnnnnnnnn nnnnnnnnnn nnnnnnnnnn nnnnnnnnnn ncctttgacg
    17941 ttggagtcca cgttctttnn nnnnnnnnnn nnnnnnnnnn nnnnnnnnnn nnnnnaccct
    18001 atctcggtct attcttttga tttataaggg attttgccga tttcggccta ttggttaaaa
    18061 aatgagctga tttaacaaaa atttaacgcg aattttaaca aaatattaac gtttacaatt
    18121 tcaggtggca cttttcgggg aaatgtgcgc ggaaccccta tttgtttatt tttctaaata
    18181 cattcaaata tgtatccgct catgagacaa taaccctgat aaatgcttca ataatattga
    18241 aaaaggaaga gtatgagtat tcaacatttc cgtgtcgccc ttattccctt ttttgcggca
    18301 ttttgccttc ctgtttttgc tcacccagaa acgctggtga aagtaaaaga tgctgaagat
    18361 cagttgggtg cacgagtggg ttacatcgaa ctggatctca acagcggtaa gatccttgag
    18421 agttttcgcc ccgaagaacg ttttccaatg atgagcactt ttaaagttct gctatgtggc
    18481 gcggtattat cccgtattga cgccgggcaa gagcaactcg gtcgccgcat acactattct
    18541 cagaatgact tggttgagta ctcaccagtc acagaaaagc atcttacgga tggcatgaca
    18601 gtaagagaat tatgcagtgc tgccataacc atgagtgata acactgcggc caacttactt
    18661 ctgacaacga tcggaggacc gaaggagcta accgcttttt tgcacaacat gggggatcat
    18721 gtaactcgcc ttgatcgttg ggaaccggag ctgaatgaag ccataccaaa cgacgagcgt
    18781 gacaccacga tgcctgtagc aatggcaaca acgttgcgca aactattaac tggcgaacta
    18841 cttactctag cttcccggca acaattaata gactggatgg aggcggataa agttgcagga
    18901 ccacttctgc gctcggccct tccggctggc tggtttattg ctgataaatc tggagccggt
    18961 gagcgtggtt ctcgcggtat cattgcagca ctggggccag atggtaagcc ctcccgtatc
    19021 gtagttatct acacgacggg gagtcaggca actatggatg aacgaaatag acagatcgct
    19081 gagataggtg cctcactgat taagcattgg taactgtcag accaagttta ctcatatata
    19141 ctttagattg atttaaaact tcatttttaa tttaaaagga tctaggtgaa gatccttttt
    19201 gataatctca tgaccaaaat cccttaacgt gagttttcgt tccactgagc gtcagacccc
    19261 gtagaaaaga tcaaaggatc ttc
//
