# Supplementary material for: Modular cloning of multigene vectors for the baculovirus system and yeast
Source: bioRxiv preprint, doi:10.1101/2024.10.07.616927, version 2 (2025-01-08)
Supplement: Supplementary Data 5 [file 616927_file10.zip › pBIG2abc.PRC2.1-EHMT.gb]

LOCUS       pBIG2abc.PRC2.1-       32318 bp    DNA     circular SYN 26-SEP-2024
DEFINITION  pBIG2abc.PRC2.1-EHMT_1.
ACCESSION   pBIG2abc
VERSION     pBIG2abc.PRC2.1-EHMT_1
KEYWORDS    .
SOURCE      
  ORGANISM  .
COMMENT     Annotated with pLannotate v1.2.2.
FEATURES             Location/Qualifiers
     rep_origin      1..589
                     /note="pLannotate"
                     /database="snapgene"
                     /identity="99.7"
                     /match_length="100.0"
                     /fragment="False"
                     /other="rep_origin"
                     /label="ori"
     misc_feature    complement(775..826)
                     /note="pLannotate"
                     /database="snapgene"
                     /identity="100.0"
                     /match_length="36.9"
                     /fragment="True"
                     /other="misc_feature"
                     /label="bom (fragment)"
     mobile_element  complement(894..1118)
                     /note="pLannotate"
                     /database="snapgene"
                     /identity="100.0"
                     /match_length="100.0"
                     /fragment="False"
                     /other="mobile_element"
                     /label="Tn7R"
     CDS             complement(1185..1718)
                     /note="pLannotate"
                     /database="snapgene"
                     /identity="99.8"
                     /match_length="100.0"
                     /fragment="False"
                     /other="CDS"
                     /label="GmR"
     promoter        complement(1907..1935)
                     /note="pLannotate"
                     /database="snapgene"
                     /identity="100.0"
                     /match_length="100.0"
                     /fragment="False"
                     /other="promoter"
                     /label="Pc promoter"
     CDS             complement(1913..2275)
                     /note="pLannotate"
                     /database="swissprot"
                     /identity="90.9"
                     /match_length="92.4"
                     /fragment="True"
                     /other="CDS"
                     /label="YPR2_ECOLX (fragment)"
     rep_origin      complement(2275..2302)
                     /note="pLannotate"
                     /database="snapgene"
                     /identity="100.0"
                     /match_length="7.2"
                     /fragment="True"
                     /other="rep_origin"
                     /label="R6K γ ori (fragment)"
     protein_bind    2331..2364
                     /note="pLannotate"
                     /database="snapgene"
                     /identity="100.0"
                     /match_length="100.0"
                     /fragment="False"
                     /other="protein_bind"
                     /label="loxP"
     promoter        2468..2559
                     /note="pLannotate"
                     /database="snapgene"
                     /identity="100.0"
                     /match_length="100.0"
                     /fragment="False"
                     /other="promoter"
                     /label="polyhedrin promoter"
     CDS             2602..4854
                     /note="pLannotate"
                     /database="swissprot"
                     /identity="99.2"
                     /match_length="100.7"
                     /fragment="False"
                     /other="CDS"
                     /label="EZH2"
     polyA_signal    4990..5124
                     /note="pLannotate"
                     /database="snapgene"
                     /identity="100.0"
                     /match_length="100.0"
                     /fragment="False"
                     /other="polyA_signal"
                     /label="SV40 poly(A) signal"
     promoter        5223..5314
                     /note="pLannotate"
                     /database="snapgene"
                     /identity="100.0"
                     /match_length="100.0"
                     /fragment="False"
                     /other="promoter"
                     /label="polyhedrin promoter"
     CDS             5366..6463
                     /note="pLannotate"
                     /database="snapgene"
                     /identity="99.6"
                     /match_length="99.7"
                     /fragment="False"
                     /other="CDS"
                     /label="MBP"
     CDS             6497..6520
                     /created_by="nicolas"
                     /label="HRV 3C cleavage site"
     CDS             6527..8743
                     /note="pLannotate"
                     /database="swissprot"
                     /identity="100.0"
                     /match_length="91.2"
                     /fragment="True"
                     /other="CDS"
                     /modified_by="nicolas"
                     /label="SUZ12"
     polyA_signal    8879..9013
                     /note="pLannotate"
                     /database="snapgene"
                     /identity="100.0"
                     /match_length="100.0"
                     /fragment="False"
                     /other="polyA_signal"
                     /label="SV40 poly(A) signal"
     promoter        9112..9203
                     /note="pLannotate"
                     /database="snapgene"
                     /identity="100.0"
                     /match_length="100.0"
                     /fragment="False"
                     /other="promoter"
                     /label="polyhedrin promoter"
     CDS             9246..10568
                     /note="pLannotate"
                     /database="swissprot"
                     /identity="100.0"
                     /match_length="100.0"
                     /fragment="False"
                     /other="CDS"
                     /label="EED"
     polyA_signal    10704..10838
                     /note="pLannotate"
                     /database="snapgene"
                     /identity="100.0"
                     /match_length="100.0"
                     /fragment="False"
                     /other="polyA_signal"
                     /label="SV40 poly(A) signal"
     promoter        10937..11028
                     /note="pLannotate"
                     /database="snapgene"
                     /identity="100.0"
                     /match_length="100.0"
                     /fragment="False"
                     /other="promoter"
                     /label="polyhedrin promoter"
     CDS             11071..12345
                     /note="pLannotate"
                     /database="swissprot"
                     /identity="100.0"
                     /match_length="100.0"
                     /fragment="False"
                     /other="CDS"
                     /label="RBBP4"
     polyA_signal    12481..12615
                     /note="pLannotate"
                     /database="snapgene"
                     /identity="100.0"
                     /match_length="100.0"
                     /fragment="False"
                     /other="polyA_signal"
                     /label="SV40 poly(A) signal"
     promoter        12811..12902
                     /note="pLannotate"
                     /database="snapgene"
                     /identity="100.0"
                     /match_length="100.0"
                     /fragment="False"
                     /other="promoter"
                     /label="polyhedrin promoter"
     CDS             12945..14723
                     /note="pLannotate"
                     /database="swissprot"
                     /identity="100.0"
                     /match_length="100.0"
                     /fragment="False"
                     /other="CDS"
                     /label="MTF2"
     polyA_signal    14859..14993
                     /note="pLannotate"
                     /database="snapgene"
                     /identity="100.0"
                     /match_length="100.0"
                     /fragment="False"
                     /other="polyA_signal"
                     /label="SV40 poly(A) signal"
     promoter        15092..15183
                     /note="pLannotate"
                     /database="snapgene"
                     /identity="100.0"
                     /match_length="100.0"
                     /fragment="False"
                     /other="promoter"
                     /label="polyhedrin promoter"
     CDS             15226..19902
                     /note="pLannotate"
                     /database="swissprot"
                     /identity="100.0"
                     /match_length="25.6"
                     /fragment="True"
                     /other="CDS"
                     /modified_by="nicolas"
                     /label="LCOR"
     polyA_signal    20032..20166
                     /note="pLannotate"
                     /database="snapgene"
                     /identity="100.0"
                     /match_length="100.0"
                     /fragment="False"
                     /other="polyA_signal"
                     /label="SV40 poly(A) signal"
     promoter        20362..20453
                     /note="pLannotate"
                     /database="snapgene"
                     /identity="100.0"
                     /match_length="100.0"
                     /fragment="False"
                     /other="promoter"
                     /label="polyhedrin promoter"
     CDS             20496..24125
                     /note="pLannotate"
                     /database="swissprot"
                     /identity="100.0"
                     /match_length="100.0"
                     /fragment="False"
                     /other="CDS"
                     /label="EHMT2"
     polyA_signal    24261..24395
                     /note="pLannotate"
                     /database="snapgene"
                     /identity="100.0"
                     /match_length="100.0"
                     /fragment="False"
                     /other="polyA_signal"
                     /label="SV40 poly(A) signal"
     promoter        24494..24585
                     /note="pLannotate"
                     /database="snapgene"
                     /identity="100.0"
                     /match_length="100.0"
                     /fragment="False"
                     /other="promoter"
                     /label="polyhedrin promoter"
     CDS             24631..24654
                     /created_by="nicolas"
                     /label="Strep-Tag"
     CDS             24691..24713
                     /note="pLannotate"
                     /database="snapgene"
                     /identity="100.0"
                     /match_length="95.8"
                     /fragment="True"
                     /other="CDS"
                     /modified_by="nicolas"
                     /label="Strep-Tag"
     CDS             24754..24774
                     /created_by="nicolas"
                     /label="TEV cleavage site"
     CDS             24781..28674
                     /note="pLannotate"
                     /database="swissprot"
                     /identity="100.0"
                     /match_length="100.0"
                     /fragment="False"
                     /other="CDS"
                     /label="EHMT1"
     polyA_signal    28810..28944
                     /note="pLannotate"
                     /database="snapgene"
                     /identity="100.0"
                     /match_length="100.0"
                     /fragment="False"
                     /other="polyA_signal"
                     /label="SV40 poly(A) signal"
     mobile_element  complement(29091..29256)
                     /note="pLannotate"
                     /database="snapgene"
                     /identity="100.0"
                     /match_length="100.0"
                     /fragment="False"
                     /other="mobile_element"
                     /label="Tn7L"
     mobile_element  complement(29429..29520)
                     /note="pLannotate"
                     /database="snapgene"
                     /identity="100.0"
                     /match_length="12.0"
                     /fragment="True"
                     /other="mobile_element"
                     /label="IS1 (fragment)"
     promoter        29641..29743
                     /note="pLannotate"
                     /database="snapgene"
                     /identity="100.0"
                     /match_length="100.0"
                     /fragment="False"
                     /other="promoter"
                     /label="cat promoter"
     CDS             29744..30403
                     /note="pLannotate"
                     /database="snapgene"
                     /identity="100.0"
                     /match_length="100.0"
                     /fragment="False"
                     /other="CDS"
                     /label="CmR"
     rep_origin      30703..31157
                     /note="pLannotate"
                     /database="snapgene"
                     /identity="99.6"
                     /match_length="100.0"
                     /fragment="False"
                     /other="rep_origin"
                     /label="f1 ori"
     promoter        31183..31287
                     /note="pLannotate"
                     /database="snapgene"
                     /identity="100.0"
                     /match_length="100.0"
                     /fragment="False"
                     /other="promoter"
                     /label="AmpR promoter"
     CDS             31288..32148
                     /note="pLannotate"
                     /database="snapgene"
                     /identity="99.8"
                     /match_length="100.0"
                     /fragment="False"
                     /other="CDS"
                     /label="AmpR"
ORIGIN      
        1 ttgagatcct ttttttctgc gcgtaatctg ctgcttgcaa acaaaaaaac caccgctacc
       61 agcggtggtt tgtttgccgg atcaagagct accaactctt tttccgaagg taactggctt
      121 cagcagagcg cagataccaa atactattct tctagtgtag ccgtagttag gccaccactt
      181 caagaactct gtagcaccgc ctacatacct cgctctgcta atcctgttac cagtggctgc
      241 tgccagtggc gataagtcgt gtcttaccgg gttggactca agacgatagt taccggataa
      301 ggcgcagcgg tcgggctgaa cggggggttc gtgcacacag cccagcttgg agcgaacgac
      361 ctacaccgaa ctgagatacc tacagcgtga gctatgagaa agcgccacgc ttcccgaagg
      421 gagaaaggcg gacaggtatc cggtaagcgg cagggtcgga acaggagagc gcacgaggga
      481 gcttccaggg ggaaacgcct ggtatcttta tagtcctgtc gggtttcgcc acctctgact
      541 tgagcgtcga tttttgtgat gctcgtcagg ggggcggagc ctatggaaaa acgccagcaa
      601 cgcggccttt ttacggttcc tggccttttg ctggcctttt gctcacatgt tctttcctgc
      661 gttatcccct gattctgtgg ataaccgtat taccgccttt gagtgagctg ataccgctcg
      721 ccgcagccga acgaccgagc gcagcgagtc agtgagcgag gaagcggaag agcgcctgat
      781 gcggtatttt ctccttacgc atctgtgcgg tatttcacac cgcatagacc agccgcgtaa
      841 cctggcaaaa tcggttacgg ttgagtaata aatggatgcc ctgcgtaagc gggtgtgggc
      901 ggacaataaa gtcttaaact gaacaaaata gatctaaact atgacaataa agtcttaaac
      961 tagacagaat agttgtaaac tgaaatcagt ccagttatgc tgtgaaaaag catactggac
     1021 ttttgttatg gctaaagcaa actcttcatt ttctgaagtg caaattgccc gtcgtattaa
     1081 agaggggcgt ggccaagggc atggtaaaga ctatattcgc ggcgttgtga caatttaccg
     1141 aacaactccg cggccgggaa gccgatctcg gcttgaacga attgttaggt ggcggtactt
     1201 gggtcgatat caaagtgcat cacttcttcc cgtatgccca actttgtata gagagccact
     1261 gcgggatcgt caccgtaatc tgcttgcacg tagatcacat aagcaccaag cgcgttggcc
     1321 tcatgcttga ggagattgat gagcgcggtg gcaatgccct gcctccggtg ctcgccggag
     1381 actgcgagat catagatata gatctcacta cgcggctgct caaacttggg cagaacgtaa
     1441 gccgcgagag cgccaacaac cgcttcttgg tcgaaggcag caagcgcgat gaatgtctta
     1501 ctacggagca agttcccgag gtaatcggag tccggctgat gttgggagta ggtggctacg
     1561 tctccgaact cacgaccgaa aagatcaaga gcagcccgca tggatttgac ttggtcaggg
     1621 ccgagcctac atgtgcgaat gatgcccata cttgagccac ctaactttgt tttagggcga
     1681 ctgccctgct gcgtaacatc gttgctgctg cgtaacatcg ttgctgctcc ataacatcaa
     1741 acatcgaccc acggcgtaac gcgcttgctg cttggatgcc cgaggcatag actgtacaaa
     1801 aaaacagtca taacaagcca tgaaaaccgc cactgcgccg ttaccaccgc tgcgttcggt
     1861 caaggttctg gaccagttgc gtgagcgcat acgctacttg cattacagtt tacgaaccga
     1921 acaggcttat gtcaactggg tttgtgcctt catccgtttc cacggtgtgc gtcacccggc
     1981 aaccttgggc agcagcgaag tcgaggcatt tctgtcctgg ctggcgaacg agcgcaaggt
     2041 ttcggtctcc acgcatcgtc aggcattggc ggccttgctg ttcttctacg gcaaggtgct
     2101 gtgcacggat ctgcccttgc ttcaggagat cggtagacct cggccgtcgc ggcgcttgcc
     2161 ggtggtgctg accccggatg aagtggttcg catcctcggt tttctggaag gcgagcatcg
     2221 tttgttcgcc caggactcta gctatagttc tagtggttgg ctacagcttt gtttgtacta
     2281 tcaacaggtt gaactgctga tcaacagatc ctctacgcgg ccgcggtacc ataacttcgt
     2341 atagcataca ttatacgaag ttatctggcc taggttaata aaacgctcta tggtctaaag
     2401 tttctgaact ggccgataat tgcagacgaa cgctagtggt tggctacata ctccggaata
     2461 ttaatagatc atggagataa ttaaaatgat aaccatctcg caaataaata agtattttac
     2521 tgttttcgta acagttttgt aataaaaaaa cctataaata ttccggatta ttcataccgt
     2581 cccaccatcg ggcgctccgg tatgggccag actgggaaga aatctgagaa gggaccagtt
     2641 tgttggcgga agcgtgtaaa atcagagtac atgcgactga gacagctcaa gaggttcaga
     2701 cgagctgatg aagtaaagag tatgtttagt tccaatcgtc agaaaatttt ggaaagaacg
     2761 gaaatcttaa accaagaatg gaaacagcga aggatacagc ctgtgcacat cctgacttct
     2821 gtgagctcat tgcgcgggac tagggagtgt tcggtgacca gtgacttgga ttttccaaca
     2881 caagtcatcc cattaaagac tctgaatgca gttgcttcag tacccataat gtattcttgg
     2941 tcacccctac agcagaattt tatggtggaa gatgaaactg ttttacataa cattccttat
     3001 atgggagatg aagttttaga tcaggatggt actttcattg aagaactaat aaaaaattat
     3061 gatgggaaag tacacgggga tagagaatgt gggtttataa atgatgaaat ttttgtggag
     3121 ttggtgaatg cccttggtca atataatgat gatgacgatg atgatgatgg agatgatcct
     3181 gaagaaagag aagaaaagca gaaagacctg gaggatcacc gagatgataa agaaagccgc
     3241 ccacctcgga aatttccttc tgataaaatt tttgaagcca tttcctcaat gtttccagat
     3301 aagggcacag cagaagaact aaaggaaaaa tataaagaac tcaccgaaca gcagctccca
     3361 ggcgcacttc ctcctgaatg tacccccaac atagatggac caaatgctaa atctgttcag
     3421 agagagcaaa gcttacactc ctttcatacg cttttctgta ggcgatgttt taaatatgac
     3481 tgcttcctac atcgtaagtg caattattct tttcatgcaa cacccaacac ttataagcgg
     3541 aagaacacag aaacagctct agacaacaaa ccttgtggac cacagtgtta ccagcatttg
     3601 gagggagcaa aggagtttgc tgctgctctc accgctgagc ggataaagac cccaccaaaa
     3661 cgtccaggag gccgcagaag aggacggctt cccaataaca gtagcaggcc cagcaccccc
     3721 accattaatg tgctggaatc aaaggataca gacagtgata gggaagcagg gactgaaacg
     3781 gggggagaga acaatgataa agaagaagaa gagaagaaag atgaaacttc gagctcctct
     3841 gaagcaaatt ctcggtgtca aacaccaata aagatgaagc caaatattga acctcctgag
     3901 aatgtggagt ggagtggtgc tgaagcctca atgtttagag tcctcattgg cacttactat
     3961 gacaatttct gtgccattgc taggttaatt gggaccaaaa catgtagaca ggtgtatgag
     4021 tttagagtca aagaatctag catcatagct ccagctcccg ctgaggatgt ggatactcct
     4081 ccaaggaaaa agaagaggaa acaccggttg tgggctgcac actgcagaaa gatacagctg
     4141 aaaaaggacg gctcctctaa ccatgtttac aactatcaac cctgtgatca tccacggcag
     4201 ccttgtgaca gttcgtgccc ttgtgtgata gcacaaaatt tttgtgaaaa gttttgtcaa
     4261 tgtagttcag agtgtcaaaa ccgctttccg ggatgccgct gcaaagcaca gtgcaacacc
     4321 aagcagtgcc cgtgctacct ggctgtccga gagtgtgacc ctgacctctg tcttacttgt
     4381 ggagccgctg accattggga cagtaaaaat gtgtcctgca agaactgcag tattcagcgg
     4441 ggctccaaaa agcatctatt gctggcacca tctgacgtgg caggctgggg gatttttatc
     4501 aaagatcctg tgcagaaaaa tgaatttatc tcagaatact gtggagagat tatttctcaa
     4561 gatgaagctg acagaagagg gaaagtgtat gataaataca tgtgcagctt tctgttcaac
     4621 ttgaacaatg attttgtggt ggatgcaacc cgcaagggta acaaaattcg ttttgcaaat
     4681 cattcggtaa atccaaactg ctatgcaaaa gttatgatgg ttaacggtga tcacaggata
     4741 ggtatttttg ccaagagagc catccagact ggcgaagagc tgttttttga ttacagatac
     4801 agccaggctg atgccctgaa gtatgtcggc atcgaaagag aaatggaaat ccctggatcc
     4861 taatgagtcg agaagtacta gaggatcata atcagccata ccacatttgt agaggtttta
     4921 cttgctttaa aaaacctccc acacctcccc ctgaacctga aacataaaat gaatgcaatt
     4981 gttgttgtta acttgtttat tgcagcttat aatggttaca aataaagcaa tagcatcaca
     5041 aatttcacaa ataaagcatt tttttcactg cattctagtt gtggtttgtc caaactcatc
     5101 aatgtatctt atcatgtctg gatctgatca ctgatatcgc ctaggagatc cggggctgcc
     5161 aaaccagatg tcaacacagc tacaacgcta gtggttggct acatactccg gaatattaat
     5221 agatcatgga gataattaaa atgataacca tctcgcaaat aaataagtat tttactgttt
     5281 tcgtaacagt tttgtaataa aaaaacctat aaatattccg gattattcat accgtcccac
     5341 catcgggcgc ggaagaatgg gtaccaaaac tgaagaaggt aaactggtaa tctggattaa
     5401 cggcgataaa ggctataacg gtttggctga agtcggtaag aaattcgaga aagataccgg
     5461 aattaaagtc accgttgagc atccggataa actggaagag aaattcccac aggttgcggc
     5521 aactggcgat ggccctgaca ttatcttctg ggcacacgac cgctttggtg gctacgctca
     5581 atctggcctg ttggctgaaa tcaccccgga caaagcgttc caggacaagc tgtatccgtt
     5641 tacctgggat gccgtacgtt acaacggcaa gctgattgct tacccgatcg ctgttgaagc
     5701 gttatcgctg atttataaca aagatttgct gccgaacccg ccaaaaacct gggaagagat
     5761 cccggcgctg gataaagaac tgaaagcgaa aggtaagagc gcgctgatgt tcaacctgca
     5821 agaaccgtac ttcacctggc cgctgattgc tgctgacggg ggttatgcgt tcaagtatga
     5881 aaacggcaag tacgacatta aagacgtggg cgtggataac gctggcgcga aagcgggtct
     5941 gaccttcctg gttgacctga ttaaaaacaa acacatgaat gcagacaccg attactccat
     6001 cgcagaagct gcctttaata aaggcgaaac agcgatgacc atcaacggcc cgtgggcatg
     6061 gtccaacatc gacaccagca aagtgaatta tggtgtaacg gtactgccga ccttcaaggg
     6121 tcaaccatcc aaaccgttcg ttggcgtgct gagcgcaggt attaacgccg ccagtccgaa
     6181 caaagagctg gcaaaagagt tcctcgaaaa ctatctgctg actgatgaag gtctggaagc
     6241 ggttaataaa gacaaaccgc tgggtgccgt agcgctgaag tcttacgagg aagagttggc
     6301 gaaagatcca cgtattgccg ccaccatgga aaacgcccag aaaggtgaaa tcatgccgaa
     6361 catcccgcag atgtccgctt tctggtatgc cgtgcgtact gcggtgatca acgccgccag
     6421 cggtcgtcag actgtcgatg aagccctgaa agacgcgcag actgccgcag gcaccgatta
     6481 cgatatccca acgaccctgg aagttctgtt ccaggggccc tccggtatgg cgcctcagaa
     6541 gcacggcggt gggggagggg gcggctcggg gcccagcgcg gggtccgggg gaggcggctt
     6601 cgggggttcg gcggcggtgg cggcggcgac ggcttcgggc ggcaaatccg gcggcgggag
     6661 ctgtggaggg ggtggcagtt actcggcctc ctcctcctcc tccgcggcgg cagcggcggg
     6721 ggctgcggtg ttaccggtga agaagccgaa aatggagcac gtccaggctg accacgagct
     6781 tttcctccag gcctttgaga agccaacaca aatctataga tttcttcgaa ctcggaatct
     6841 catagcacca atatttttgc acagaactct tacttacatg tctcatcgaa actccagaac
     6901 aaacatcaaa aggaaaacat ttaaagttga tgatatgtta tcaaaagtag agaaaatgaa
     6961 aggagagcaa gaatctcata gcttgtcagc tcatttgcag cttacgttta ctggtttctt
     7021 ccacaaaaat gataagccat caccaaactc agaaaatgaa caaaattctg ttaccctgga
     7081 agtcctgctt gtgaaagttt gccacaaaaa aagaaaggat gtaagttgtc caataaggca
     7141 agttcccaca ggtaaaaagc aggtgccttt gaatcctgac ctcaatcaaa caaaacccgg
     7201 aaatttcccg tcccttgcag tttccagtaa tgaatttgaa cctagtaaca gccatatggt
     7261 gaagtcttac tcgttgctat ttagagtgac tcgtccagga agaagagagt ttaatggaat
     7321 gattaatgga gaaaccaatg aaaatattga tgtcaatgaa gagcttccag ccagaagaaa
     7381 acgaaatcgt gaggatgggg aaaagacatt tgttgcacaa atgacagtat ttgataaaaa
     7441 caggcgctta cagcttttag atggggaata tgaagtagcc atgcaggaaa tggaagaatg
     7501 tccaataagc aagaaaagag caacatggga gactattctt gatgggaaga ggctgcctcc
     7561 attcgaaaca ttttctcagg gacctacgtt gcagttcact cttcgttgga caggagaaac
     7621 caatgataaa tctacggctc ctattgccaa acctcttgcc actagaaatt cagagagtct
     7681 ccatcaggaa aacaagcctg gttcagttaa acctactcaa actattgctg ttaaagaatc
     7741 attgactaca gacctacaaa caagaaaaga aaaggatact ccaaatgaaa accgacaaaa
     7801 attaagaata ttttatcagt ttctctataa caacaataca aggcaacaaa ctgaagcaag
     7861 agatgacctg cattgccctt ggtgtactct gaactgccgc aaactttata gtttactcaa
     7921 gcatcttaaa ctctgccata gcagatttat cttcaactat gtttatcatc caaaaggtgc
     7981 taggatagat gtttctatca atgagtgtta tgatggctcc tatgcaggaa atcctcagga
     8041 tattcatcgc caacctggat ttgcttttag tcgcaacgga ccagttaaga gaacacctat
     8101 cacacatatt cttgtgtgca ggccaaaacg aacaaaagca agcatgtctg aatttcttga
     8161 atctgaagat ggggaagtag aacagcaaag aacatatagt agtggccaca atcgtctgta
     8221 tttccatagt gatacctgct tacctctccg tccacaagaa atggaagtag atagtgaaga
     8281 tgaaaaagat cctgaatggc taagagaaaa aaccattaca caaattgaag agttttctga
     8341 tgttaatgaa ggagagaaag aagtgatgaa actctggaat ctccatgtca tgaagcatgg
     8401 gtttattgct gacaatcaaa tgaatcatgc ctgtatgctg tttgtagaaa attatggaca
     8461 gaaaataatt aagaagaatt tatgtcgaaa cttcatgctt catctagtca gcatgcatga
     8521 ctttaatctt attagcataa tgtcaataga taaagctgtt accaagctcc gtgaaatgca
     8581 gcaaaaatta gaaaaggggg aatctgcttc ccctgcaaac gaagaaataa ctgaagaaca
     8641 aaatgggaca gcaaatggat ttagtgaaat taactcaaaa gagaaagctt tggaaacaga
     8701 tagtgtctca ggggtttcaa aacagagcaa aaaacaaaaa ctcggatcct aatgagtcga
     8761 gaagtactag aggatcataa tcagccatac cacatttgta gaggttttac ttgctttaaa
     8821 aaacctccca cacctccccc tgaacctgaa acataaaatg aatgcaattg ttgttgttaa
     8881 cttgtttatt gcagcttata atggttacaa ataaagcaat agcatcacaa atttcacaaa
     8941 taaagcattt ttttcactgc attctagttg tggtttgtcc aaactcatca atgtatctta
     9001 tcatgtctgg atctgatcac tgatatcgcc taggagatcc ggggctggat gcacacactg
     9061 gcttaagatg acaacgctag tggttggcta catactccgg aatattaata gatcatggag
     9121 ataattaaaa tgataaccat ctcgcaaata aataagtatt ttactgtttt cgtaacagtt
     9181 ttgtaataaa aaaacctata aatattccgg attattcata ccgtcccacc atcgggcgct
     9241 ccggtatgtc cgagagggaa gtgtcgactg cgccggcggg aacagacatg cctgcggcca
     9301 agaagcagaa gctgagcagt gacgagaaca gcaatccaga cctctctgga gatgagaatg
     9361 atgacgctgt cagtatagaa agtggtacaa acactgaacg ccctgataca cctacaaaca
     9421 cgccaaatgc acctggaagg aaaagttggg gaaagggaaa atggaagtca aagaaatgca
     9481 aatattcttt caaatgtgta aatagtctca aggaagatca taaccaacca ttgtttggag
     9541 ttcagtttaa ctggcacagt aaagaaggag atccattagt gtttgcaact gtaggaagca
     9601 acagagttac cttgtatgaa tgtcattcac aaggagaaat ccggttgttg caatcttacg
     9661 tggatgctga tgctgatgaa aacttttaca cttgtgcatg gacctatgat agcaatacga
     9721 gccatcctct gctggctgta gctggatcta gaggcataat taggataata aatcctataa
     9781 caatgcagtg tataaagcac tatgttggcc atggaaatgc tatcaatgag ctgaaattcc
     9841 atccaagaga tccaaatctt ctcctgtcag taagtaaaga tcatgcttta cgattatgga
     9901 atatccagac ggacactctg gtggcaatat ttggaggcgt agaagggcac agagatgaag
     9961 ttctaagtgc tgattatgat cttttgggtg aaaaaataat gtcctgtggt atggatcatt
    10021 ctcttaaact ttggaggatc aattcaaaga gaatgatgaa tgcaattaag gaatcttatg
    10081 attataatcc aaataaaact aacaggccat ttatttctca gaaaatccat tttcctgatt
    10141 tttctaccag agacatacat aggaattatg ttgattgtgt gcgatggtta ggcgatttga
    10201 tactttctaa gtcttgtgaa aatgccattg tgtgctggaa acctggcaag atggaagatg
    10261 atatagataa aattaaaccc agtgaatcta atgtgactat tcttgggcga tttgattaca
    10321 gccagtgtga catttggtac atgaggtttt ctatggattt ctggcaaaag atgcttgcat
    10381 tgggcaatca agttggcaaa ctttatgttt gggatttaga agtagaagat cctcataaag
    10441 ccaaatgtac aacactgact catcataaat gtggtgctgc tattcgacaa accagtttta
    10501 gcagggatag cagcattctt atagctgttt gtgatgatgc cagtatttgg cgctgggatc
    10561 gacttcgagg atcctaatga gtcgagaagt actagaggat cataatcagc cataccacat
    10621 ttgtagaggt tttacttgct ttaaaaaacc tcccacacct ccccctgaac ctgaaacata
    10681 aaatgaatgc aattgttgtt gttaacttgt ttattgcagc ttataatggt tacaaataaa
    10741 gcaatagcat cacaaatttc acaaataaag catttttttc actgcattct agttgtggtt
    10801 tgtccaaact catcaatgta tcttatcatg tctggatctg atcactgata tcgcctagga
    10861 gatccggggc tggttctgta tgggcacaga caacctaaac gctagtggtt ggctacatac
    10921 tccggaatat taatagatca tggagataat taaaatgata accatctcgc aaataaataa
    10981 gtattttact gttttcgtaa cagttttgta ataaaaaaac ctataaatat tccggattat
    11041 tcataccgtc ccaccatcgg gcgctccggt atggccgaca aggaagcagc cttcgacgac
    11101 gcagtggaag aacgagtgat caacgaggaa tacaaaatat ggaaaaagaa cacccctttt
    11161 ctttatgatt tggtgatgac ccatgctctg gagtggccca gcctaactgc ccagtggctt
    11221 ccagatgtaa ccagaccaga agggaaagat ttcagcattc atcgacttgt cctggggaca
    11281 cacacatcgg atgaacaaaa ccatcttgtt atagccagtg tgcagctccc taatgatgat
    11341 gctcagtttg atgcgtcaca ctacgacagt gagaaaggag aatttggagg ttttggttca
    11401 gttagtggaa aaattgaaat agaaatcaag atcaaccatg aaggagaagt aaacagggcc
    11461 cgttatatgc cccagaaccc ttgtatcatc gcaacaaaga ctccttccag tgatgttctt
    11521 gtttttgact atacaaaaca tccttctaaa ccagatcctt ctggagagtg caacccagac
    11581 ttgcgactcc gtggacatca gaaggaaggc tatgggcttt cttggaaccc aaatctcagt
    11641 gggcacttac ttagtgcttc agatgaccat accatctgcc tgtgggacat cagtgccgtt
    11701 ccaaaggagg gaaaagtggt agatgcgaag accatcttta cagggcatac ggcagtagta
    11761 gaagatgttt cctggcatct actccatgag tctctgtttg ggtcagttgc tgatgatcag
    11821 aaacttatga tttgggatac tcgttcaaac aatacttcca aaccaagcca ctcagttgat
    11881 gctcacactg ctgaagtgaa ctgcctttct ttcaatcctt atagtgagtt cattcttgcc
    11941 acaggatcag ctgacaagac tgttgccttg tgggatctga gaaatctgaa acttaagttg
    12001 cattcctttg agtcacataa ggatgaaata ttccaggttc agtggtcacc tcacaatgag
    12061 actattttag cttccagtgg tactgatcgc agactgaatg tctgggattt aagtaaaatt
    12121 ggagaggaac aatccccaga agatgcagaa gacgggccac cagagttgtt gtttattcat
    12181 ggtggtcata ctgccaagat atctgatttc tcctggaatc ccaatgaacc ttgggtgatt
    12241 tgttctgtat cagaagacaa tatcatgcaa gtgtggcaaa tggcagagaa catttataat
    12301 gatgaagacc ctgaaggaag cgttgatcca gaaggacaag ggtccggatc ctaatgagtc
    12361 gagaagtact agaggatcat aatcagccat accacatttg tagaggtttt acttgcttta
    12421 aaaaacctcc cacacctccc cctgaacctg aaacataaaa tgaatgcaat tgttgttgtt
    12481 aacttgttta ttgcagctta taatggttac aaataaagca atagcatcac aaatttcaca
    12541 aataaagcat ttttttcact gcattctagt tgtggtttgt ccaaactcat caatgtatct
    12601 tatcatgtct ggatctgatc actgatatcg cctaggagat ccggggctgg gtagactacc
    12661 catgagtcac aatgaacgac tagagatcta tgtgaggatc ctaactcgag atcgagctga
    12721 gcaaaactat atctcaatcg gggtttctga actggccgat aattgcagac gaacgctagt
    12781 ggttggctac atactccgga atattaatag atcatggaga taattaaaat gataaccatc
    12841 tcgcaaataa ataagtattt tactgttttc gtaacagttt tgtaataaaa aaacctataa
    12901 atattccgga ttattcatac cgtcccacca tcgggcgctc cggtatgaga gactctacag
    12961 gggcaggtaa ttcactggtc cacaagcggt cgcctttacg tcgaaaccaa aagaccccaa
    13021 catccttgac caagctgtct ttacaggatg gacataaagc caaaaagcca gcatgtaaat
    13081 ttgaagaggg tcaggatgtc ctagctagat ggtcagatgg cttgttttat cttggcacta
    13141 tcaaaaagat aaacatattg aaacagagct gcttcatcat atttgaagac agttctaaat
    13201 cctgggttct ctggaaggac attcaaacag gagccactgg aagtggggaa atggtctgta
    13261 caatatgtca agaagagtat tcagaagctc ccaatgaaat ggttatatgt gacaagtgtg
    13321 gccaaggata tcatcagttg tgtcacacac ctcatattga ttccagtgtg attgattcag
    13381 atgaaaaatg gctctgtcgg cagtgtgttt ttgcaacaac aacaaagagg ggtggtgcac
    13441 ttaagaaagg accaaatgcc aaagcattgc aagtcatgaa gcagacatta ccctatagtg
    13501 tggcagacct tgaatgggat gcaggtcata aaaccaatgt ccagcagtgt tactgctatt
    13561 gtggaggccc tggagactgg tatttgaaga tgctacagtg ctgcaaatgt aagcagtggt
    13621 ttcatgaggc ttgtgtgcaa tgccttcaaa agccaatgct atttggagac agattttata
    13681 cgtttatatg ctctgtctgc agttctggac cagaatacct caaacgtcta ccattacagt
    13741 gggtagatat agcacaccta tgcctttaca acctaagtgt tattcataag aagaaatact
    13801 ttgattctga acttgagctt atgacataca ttaatgaaaa ctgggataga ttgcaccctg
    13861 gagagctggc agacacacca aaatctgaaa gatatgagca tgttctggag gcattaaatg
    13921 attacaagac catgtttatg tctgggaaag aaataaagaa gaagaagcat ttgtttgggt
    13981 tgcgaattcg tgttcctcct gtgccaccaa atgtggcttt caaagcagag aaagaacctg
    14041 aaggaacatc tcatgaattt aaaattaaag gcagaaaggc atccaaacct atatctgatt
    14101 caagggaagt aagcaatggc atagaaaaaa aaggaaagaa aaaatctgta ggtcgtccac
    14161 ctggcccata tacaagaaaa atgattcaaa aaactgctga gccacttttg gataaggaat
    14221 caatttcaga gaatcctact ttggatttac cttgttctat agggagaact gagggaactg
    14281 cacattcatc caatacctca gatgtggatt tcacgggtgc ttccagtgca aaagaaacta
    14341 cctcgtctag catttccagg cattatggat tatctgactc cagaaaaaga acgcgtacag
    14401 gaagatcttg gcctgctgca ataccacatt tgcggagaag aagaggtcgt cttccaagaa
    14461 gagcactcca gactcagaac tcagaaattg taaaagatga tgaaggcaaa gaagattatc
    14521 agtttgatga actcaacaca gagattctga ataacttagc agatcaggag ttacaactca
    14581 atcatctaaa gaactccatt accagttatt ttggtgctgc aggtagaata gcatgtggcg
    14641 aaaaataccg agttttggca cgtcgggtga cacttgatgg aaaggtgcag tatcttgtgg
    14701 aatgggaagg agcaactgca tccggatcct aatgagtcga gaagtactag aggatcataa
    14761 tcagccatac cacatttgta gaggttttac ttgctttaaa aaacctccca cacctccccc
    14821 tgaacctgaa acataaaatg aatgcaattg ttgttgttaa cttgtttatt gcagcttata
    14881 atggttacaa ataaagcaat agcatcacaa atttcacaaa taaagcattt ttttcactgc
    14941 attctagttg tggtttgtcc aaactcatca atgtatctta tcatgtctgg atctgatcac
    15001 tgatatcgcc taggagatcc ggggctgcca aaccagatgt caacacagct acaacgctag
    15061 tggttggcta catactccgg aatattaata gatcatggag ataattaaaa tgataaccat
    15121 ctcgcaaata aataagtatt ttactgtttt cgtaacagtt ttgtaataaa aaaacctata
    15181 aatattccgg attattcata ccgtcccacc atcgggcgct ccggtatgca gcgaatgatc
    15241 caacaatttg ctgctgaata tacctcaaaa aatagctcta ctcaggaccc cagccagccc
    15301 aatagcacaa agaaccaaag cctgccgaaa gcatctccag tcaccacctc tcccacggct
    15361 gcaactactc agaaccctgt gctcagcaaa cttctcatgg ctgaccaaga ctcacctctg
    15421 gaccttactg tcagannnnn nnnnnnnnnn nnnnnnnnnn nnnnnnnnnn nnnnnnnnnn
    15481 nnnnnnnnnn nnnnnccatg tgctggcagc acttccctga gccactctcc aggctgctcc
    15541 agtactcaag ggaacggtga gaactcaaca gaggcaaaag cagtagattc taacaatcag
    15601 tcgaagtccc cactggagaa atttatggtc aaactgtgta ctcatcatca aaagcaattc
    15661 attcgtgttc tgaacgacct gtacactgaa tctcaaccag gcactgagga cctgcagcct
    15721 tctgattcgg gagcaatgga tgtatccact tgcaatgctg gctgtgccca gctcagcacc
    15781 aaacataagg aaaaagatgc tctgtgtctc gatatgaagt cttctgcttc tgtagatttg
    15841 ttcgtagact cgtcagactc tcacagccct ctacacttga cggaacagac cccgaagaag
    15901 cctcctcctg agataaaccc tgtagatgga agagagaatg ccttgactgt tgtccagaaa
    15961 gattcctctg aacttccaac cactaaatca aattctatta atagcagttc agtggatagt
    16021 ttcactccgg gatacctcac tgcatctaat tgttcctcag tgaacttcca ccacatccct
    16081 aaaatcttgg aggggcagac cactggacaa gagcaagaca caaatgtgaa catatgtgag
    16141 gatggtaaag accatatgca gagttcagct ttagtagaaa gtctaattac agtaaaaatg
    16201 gcagctgaga atagtgagga aggcaatacc tgtattattc ctcaaagaaa tttgttcaaa
    16261 gctttatcag aagaggcttg gaactcaggg tttatgggga actcatctag aactgctgac
    16321 aaagagaata ctttacagtg tccaaaaaca cctttgcgcc aggatttaga ggcaaatgaa
    16381 caagatgcaa ggccaaagca agagaaccat cttcactctc tgggaagaaa taaggtgggt
    16441 taccatttac atcccagtga taagggccag tttgatcatt ccaaagatgg ttggttaggc
    16501 cccggcccta tgccagctgt acacaaagcg gcaaatggac actcaagaac caagatgata
    16561 tcaacctcca tcaagacagc tcggaaaagt aaaagggcat cagggctgag gataaatgat
    16621 tatgataacc agtgtgatgt tgtttatatc agtcaaccaa taacagaatg ccactttgag
    16681 aatcaaaaat caatattatc ttctcggaaa acagccagaa agagtacacg aggatacttt
    16741 ttcaatggtg actgttgtga gctgccaact gttcgtacac tggccagaaa tttacactcc
    16801 caggaaaaag caagctgctc agcattggca tcagaggcag ttttcactcc taagcagacc
    16861 cttacaattc cagcccctag acatacagta gatgtgcagc ttcccagaga agacaaccct
    16921 gaagaaccta gcaaggaaat cacctctcac gaggaaggag gtggagatgt ttcacctcga
    16981 aaagaacctc aagagcctga ggtttgcccc acaaagatta agccgaacct gagcagctcc
    17041 cctaggtcag aggaaacgac agcctccagc ctggtgtggc ctctccctgc tcaccttcct
    17101 gaagaggacc tgccagaagg tggctccaca gtctcagctc ccacagcaag tgggatgtct
    17161 tctcctgaac acaaccaacc accagttgca ctgttggata cggaggagat gagtgtaccc
    17221 caggactgtc acctccttcc ctccactgaa agcttttccg ggggagtcag tgaagatgtc
    17281 atttctaggc ctcattctcc tcctgaaata gtcagtagag aagaaagtcc tcagtgctca
    17341 gaaaatcaga gttccccaat gggcttggag ccccccatga gtctgggaaa ggctgaggac
    17401 aaccaaagca tcagtgctga ggttgagtct ggagacaccc aggagctaaa tgtcgaccca
    17461 ctcttgaagg aaagcagcac ttttactgat gaaaacccca gtgaaactga ggaaagtgag
    17521 gcagcaggtg gtataggaaa attagaggga gaggacggtg atgtaaaatg cctgtcagaa
    17581 aaagacacgt atgatacaag cattgactca ctcgaagaga atttggacaa gaagaaaaaa
    17641 ggtaaaaaat tccctgaggc ctctgatagg tgcctaagaa gtcaactttc ggattcttcc
    17701 tctgctgaca gatgcctaag aaatcagagt tcagattctt cctcagcttg tcttgaaatc
    17761 aaagttccta aaaatcctag tgcaaaacgt tcaaaaaaag aagggcaccc tggtgggaca
    17821 acacctaagg gccttctacc tgacagtttc cacacggaaa ctctggagga cacagaaaag
    17881 ccaagtgtca atgaacgccc ctctgagaaa gatgctgagc aggagggcga aggcgggggg
    17941 atcatcacca ggcagacttt gaaaaacatg ctggacaaag aagtcaagga gttacgagga
    18001 gagattttcc ccagcaggga ccccataacc acagctggac agccactgcc tggagagaga
    18061 ttggaaatct atgttcagtc taaaatggat gagaagaatg ctcatatccc ctcagaaagt
    18121 attgcttgta agagggaccc agaacaggca aaagaagagc cagggcatat tcccacacag
    18181 catgtggagg aggctgtgaa tgaggtagac aacgaaaaca cccagcagaa agatgatgag
    18241 agtgatgccc catgcagctc tcttgggttg tcgagtagtg gaagtggtga tgctgctagg
    18301 gcaccaaaat cggtgccaag gcctaaaaga ttgacctctt caacctacaa cctaagacac
    18361 gctcattctc tgggctcctt ggatgcttca aaagtgactt cagaaaagga agctgcacaa
    18421 gtaaacccca taatgccaaa ggaaaatgga gcttcagaga gtggagatcc cctagatgag
    18481 gacgatgttg acaccgtggt agatgaacag ccaaagttta tggaatggtg tgctgaggag
    18541 gagaaccaag agctcatcgc caacttcaat gcccagtaca tgaaagttca gaagggctgg
    18601 attcagttgg agaaagaagg acagccaaca ccaagagcaa ggaacaaatc agataaactg
    18661 aaagagattt ggaaaagcaa gaaaaggtca cggaaatgta ggagttcatt ggagagtcag
    18721 aagtgttctc ctgttcagat gctctttatg acaaacttta aattatctaa tgtttgtaaa
    18781 tggttcttag agacaactga aacccgatct ctagtcattg tgaagaagct caatactcgc
    18841 cttccaggag atgttccccc tgtcaagcat cctcttcaga aatacgctcc ttccagccta
    18901 tatcccagtt cactacaggc tgagcgcttg aaaaagcact tgaagaaatt tcctggagct
    18961 acccctgcta agaataattg gaaaatgcag aagctctggg ccaaatttcg agagaatcct
    19021 gatcaagtgg agccagaaga tggcagtgat gtcagccccg gccctaattc tgaagacagc
    19081 atagaggaag tcaaggaaga tagaaacagt catcctccag caaacctgcc cactccagcc
    19141 agtacccgga ttcttagaaa atattccaat attcgaggaa agctcagagc ccagcaacgt
    19201 ttaatcaaga atgagaaaat ggaatgccca gatgctctgg ctgtggaaag taagccaagt
    19261 cgtaagagcg tatgcatcaa ccctctgatg tcccccaagc ttgccctgca agtggatgca
    19321 gatgggtttc ctgttaagcc caagagtact gaaggaatga agggaaggaa ggggaagcag
    19381 gtgtctgaaa tcttgcctaa agcagaagtt cagagtaaac gcaagagaac agaaggcagc
    19441 agccctccag atagtaagaa caaggggcct acggtgaaag ccagcaaaga aaagcatgct
    19501 gatggagcca ccaaaacccc tgctgccaag aggccagctg caagggacag aagcagccaa
    19561 ccccccaaaa agacgtcttt gaaagagaat aaagtgaaga tccctaaaaa gtccgctggg
    19621 aagagctgcc ctccctccag gaaagaaaaa gagaatacaa acaaaaggcc ttcccagtct
    19681 attgcctcgg aaacactgac gaaacctgca aaacagaagg gggccggtga atcctcttca
    19741 aggcctcaga aagccacgaa taggaagcag agtagtggaa agactcgggc cagaccctca
    19801 acgaaaaccc cagagagcag tgcagctcag agaaagcgaa agctgaaggc aaagctggac
    19861 tgttcgcaca gcaaacggag gcggctggat gcaaagggat cctaatgagt cgagaagtac
    19921 tagaggatca taatcagcca taccacattt gtagaggttt tacttgcttt aaaaaacctc
    19981 ccacacctcc ccctgaacct gaaacataaa atgaatgcaa ttgttgttgt taacttgttt
    20041 attgcagctt ataatggtta caaataaagc aatagcatca caaatttcac aaataaagca
    20101 tttttttcac tgcattctag ttgtggtttg tccaaactca tcaatgtatc ttatcatgtc
    20161 tggatctgat cactgatatc gcctaggaga tccggggctg gatgcacaca ctggcttaag
    20221 atgacaacga ctagagatct atgtgaggat cctaactcga gatcgagctg agcaaaactg
    20281 gatactattg cacgtttctg aactggccga taattgcaga cgaacgctag tggttggcta
    20341 catactccgg aatattaata gatcatggag ataattaaaa tgataaccat ctcgcaaata
    20401 aataagtatt ttactgtttt cgtaacagtt ttgtaataaa aaaacctata aatattccgg
    20461 attattcata ccgtcccacc atcgggcgct ccggtatggc ggcggcggcg ggagctgcag
    20521 cggcggcagc cgccgagggg gaggcccccg ctgagatggg ggcgctgctg ctggagaagg
    20581 aaaccagagg agccaccgag agagttcatg gctctttggg ggacacccct cgtagtgaag
    20641 aaaccctgcc caaggccacc cccgactccc tggagcctgc tggcccctca tctccagcct
    20701 ctgtcactgt cactgttggt gatgaggggg ctgacacccc tgtaggggct acaccactca
    20761 ttggggatga atctgagaat cttgagggag atggggacct ccgtgggggc cgaatcctgc
    20821 tgggccatgc cacaaagtca ttcccctctt cccccagcaa ggggggttcc tgtcctagcc
    20881 gggccaagat gtcaatgaca ggggcgggaa aatcacctcc atctgtccag agtttggcta
    20941 tgaggctact gagtatgcca ggagcccagg gagctgcagc agcagggtct gaaccccctc
    21001 cagccaccac gagcccagag ggacagccca aggtccaccg agcccgcaaa accatgtcca
    21061 aaccaggaaa tggacagccc ccggtccctg agaagcggcc ccctgaaata cagcatttcc
    21121 gcatgagtga tgatgtccac tcactgggaa aggtgacctc agacctggcc aaaaggagga
    21181 agctgaactc aggaggtggc ctgtcagagg agttaggttc tgcccggcgt tcaggagaag
    21241 tgaccctgac gaaaggggac cccgggtccc tggaggagtg ggagacagtg gtgggtgatg
    21301 acttcagtct ctactatgat tcctactctg tggatgagcg cgtggactcc gacagcaagt
    21361 ctgaagttga agctctaact gaacaactaa gtgaagagga ggaggaggaa gaggaggaag
    21421 aagaagaaga ggaagaggag gaggaagagg aagaagaaga ggaagatgag gagtcaggga
    21481 atcagtcaga taggagtggt tccagtggcc ggcgcaaggc caagaagaaa tggcgaaaag
    21541 acagcccatg ggtgaagcca tctcggaaac ggcgcaagcg ggagcctccg cgggccaagg
    21601 agccacgagg agtgaatggt gtgggctcct caggccccag tgagtacatg gaggtccctc
    21661 tggggtccct ggagctgccc agcgagggga ccctctcccc caaccacgct ggggtgtcca
    21721 atgacacatc ttcgctggag acagagcgag ggtttgagga gttgcccctg tgcagctgcc
    21781 gcatggaggc acccaagatt gaccgcatca gcgagagggc ggggcacaag tgcatggcca
    21841 ctgagagtgt ggacggagag ctgtcaggct gcaatgccgc catcctcaag cgggagacaa
    21901 tgaggccatc cagccgtgtg gccctgatgg tgctctgtga gacacaccgc gcccgcatgg
    21961 tcaaacacca ctgctgcccg ggctgcggct acttctgcac ggcgggcacc ttcctggagt
    22021 gccaccctga cttccgtgtg gcccaccgct tccacaaggc ctgtgtgtct cagctgaatg
    22081 ggatggtctt ctgtccccac tgtggggagg atgcttctga agctcaagag gtgaccatcc
    22141 cccggggtga cggggtgacc ccaccggccg gcactgcagc tcctgcaccc ccacccctgt
    22201 cccaggatgt ccccgggaga gcagacactt ctcagcccag tgcccggatg cgagggcatg
    22261 gggaaccccg gcgcccgccc tgcgatcccc tggctgacac cattgacagc tcagggccct
    22321 ccctgaccct gcccaatggg ggctgccttt cagccgtggg gctgccactg gggccaggcc
    22381 gggaggccct ggaaaaggcc ctggtcatcc aggagtcaga gaggcggaag aagctccgtt
    22441 tccaccctcg gcagttgtac ctgtccgtga agcagggcga gctgcagaag gtgatcctga
    22501 tgctgttgga caacctggac cccaacttcc agagcgacca gcagagcaag cgcacgcccc
    22561 tgcatgcagc cgcccagaag ggctccgtgg agatatgcca tgtgctgctg caggctggag
    22621 ccaacataaa tgcagtggac aaacagcagc ggacgccact gatggaggcc gtggtgaaca
    22681 accacctgga ggtagcccgt tacatggtgc agcgtggtgg ctgtgtctat agcaaggagg
    22741 aggacggttc cacctgcctc caccacgcag ccaaaatcgg gaacttggag atggtcagcc
    22801 tgctgctgag cacaggacag gtggacgtca acgcccagga cagtgggggg tggacgccca
    22861 tcatctgggc tgcagagcac aagcacatcg aggtgatccg catgctactg acgcggggcg
    22921 ccgacgtcac cctcactgac aacgaggaga acatctgcct gcactgggcc tccttcacgg
    22981 gcagcgccgc catcgccgaa gtccttctga atgcgcgctg tgacctccat gctgtcaact
    23041 accatgggga cacccccctg cacatcgcag ctcgggagag ctaccatgac tgcgtgctgt
    23101 tattcctgtc acgtggggcc aaccctgagc tgcggaacaa agagggggac acagcatggg
    23161 acctgactcc cgagcgctcc gacgtgtggt ttgcgcttca actcaaccgc aagctccgac
    23221 ttggggtggg aaatcgggcc atccgcacag agaagatcat ctgccgggac gtggctcggg
    23281 gctatgagaa cgtgcccatt ccctgtgtca acggtgtgga tggggagccc tgccctgagg
    23341 attacaagta catctcagag aactgcgaga catccaccat gaacatcgat cgcaacatca
    23401 cccacctgca gcactgcacg tgtgtggacg actgctctag ctccaactgc ctgtgcggcc
    23461 agctcagcat ccggtgctgg tatgacaagg atgggcgatt gctccaggaa tttaacaaga
    23521 ttgagcctcc gctgattttc gagtgtaacc aggcgtgctc atgctggaga aactgcaaga
    23581 accgggtcgt acagagtggc atcaaggtgc ggctacagct ctaccgaaca gccaagatgg
    23641 gctggggggt ccgcgccctg cagaccatcc cacaggggac cttcatctgc gagtatgtcg
    23701 gggagctgat ctctgatgct gaggctgatg tgagagagga tgattcttac ctcttcgact
    23761 tagacaacaa ggatggagag gtgtactgca tagatgcccg ttactatggc aacatcagcc
    23821 gcttcatcaa ccacctgtgt gaccccaaca tcattcccgt ccgggtcttc atgctgcacc
    23881 aagacctgcg atttccacgc atcgccttct tcagttcccg agacatccgg actggggagg
    23941 agctagggtt tgactatggc gaccgcttct gggacatcaa aagcaaatat ttcacctgcc
    24001 aatgtggctc tgagaagtgc aagcactcag ccgaagccat tgccctggag cagagccgtc
    24061 tggcccgcct ggacccacac cctgagctgc tgcccgagct cggctccctg ccccctgtca
    24121 acacaggatc ctaatgagtc gagaagtact agaggatcat aatcagccat accacatttg
    24181 tagaggtttt acttgcttta aaaaacctcc cacacctccc cctgaacctg aaacataaaa
    24241 tgaatgcaat tgttgttgtt aacttgttta ttgcagctta taatggttac aaataaagca
    24301 atagcatcac aaatttcaca aataaagcat ttttttcact gcattctagt tgtggtttgt
    24361 ccaaactcat caatgtatct tatcatgtct ggatctgatc actgatatcg cctaggagat
    24421 ccggggctgc caaaccagat gtcaacacag ctacaacgct agtggttggc tacatactcc
    24481 ggaatattaa tagatcatgg agataattaa aatgataacc atctcgcaaa taaataagta
    24541 ttttactgtt ttcgtaacag ttttgtaata aaaaaaccta taaatattcc ggattattca
    24601 taccgtccca ccatcgggcg cggaagaatg tggtcgcatc cacaatttga gaaaggtgga
    24661 ggttccggag gtggatcggg aggtggatcg tggagccacc cgcagttcga aaaagagctc
    24721 aaaaccgcgg ctcttgcgca acacgatgaa gccgagaatt tgtattttca gggttccggt
    24781 atggccgccg ccgatgccga ggcagttccg gcgagggggg agcctcagca ggattgctgt
    24841 gtgaaaaccg agctgctggg agaagagaca cctatggctg ccgatgaagg ctcagcagag
    24901 aaacaggcag gagaggccca catggctgcg gacggtgaga caaatgggtc ttgtgaaaac
    24961 agcgatgcca gcagtcatgc aaatgctgca aagcacactc aggacagcgc aagggtcaac
    25021 ccccaggatg gcaccaacac actaactcgg atagcggaaa atggggtttc agaaagagac
    25081 tcagaagcgg cgaagcaaaa ccacgtcact gccgacgact ttgtgcagac ttctgtcatc
    25141 ggcagcaacg gatacatctt aaataagccg gccctacagg cacagccctt gaggactacc
    25201 agcactctgg cctcttcgct gcctggccat gctgcaaaaa cccttcctgg aggggctggc
    25261 aaaggcagga ctccaagcgc ttttccccag acgccagccg ccccaccagc cacccttggg
    25321 gaggggagtg ctgacacaga ggacaggaag ctcccggccc ctggcgccga cgtcaaggtc
    25381 cacagggcac gcaagaccat gccgaagtcc gtcgtgggcc tgcatgcagc cagtaaagat
    25441 cccagagaag ttcgagaagc tagagatcat aaggaaccaa aagaggagat caacaaaaac
    25501 atttctgact ttggacgaca gcagctttta ccccccttcc catcccttca tcagtcgcta
    25561 cctcagaacc agtgctacat ggccaccaca aaatcacaga cagcttgctt gccttttgtt
    25621 ttagcagctg cagtatctcg gaagaaaaaa cgaagaatgg gaacctatag cctggttcct
    25681 aagaaaaaga ccaaagtatt aaaacagagg acggtgattg agatgtttaa gagcataact
    25741 cattccactg tgggttccaa gggggagaag gacctgggcg ccagcagcct gcacgtgaat
    25801 ggggagagcc tggagatgga ctcggatgag gacgactcag aggagctaga ggaggacgac
    25861 ggccatggtg cagagcaggc agccgcgttc cccacagagg acagcaggac ttccaaggag
    25921 agcatgtcgg aggctgatcg cgcccagaag atggacgggg agtccgagga ggagcaggag
    25981 tccgtggaca ccggggagga ggaggaaggc ggtgacgagt ctgacctgag ttcggaatcc
    26041 agcattaaga agaaatttct caagaggaaa ggaaagaccg acagtccctg gatcaagcca
    26101 gccaggaaaa ggaggcggag aagtagaaag aagcccagcg gtgccctcgg ttctgagtcg
    26161 tataagtcat ctgcaggaag cgctgagcag acggcaccag gagacagcac agggtacatg
    26221 gaagtttctc tggactccct ggatctccga gtcaaaggaa tactgtcttc acaagcagaa
    26281 gggttggcca acggtccaga tgtgctggag acagacggcc tccaggaagt gcctctctgc
    26341 agctgccgga tggaaacacc gaagagtcga gagatcacca cactggccaa caaccagtgc
    26401 atggctacag agagcgtgga ccatgaattg ggccggtgca caaacagcgt ggtcaagtat
    26461 gagctgatgc gcccctccaa caaggccccg ctcctcgtgc tgtgtgaaga ccaccggggc
    26521 cgcatggtga agcaccagtg ctgtcctggc tgtggctact tctgcacagc gggtaatttt
    26581 atggagtgtc agcccgagag cagcatctct caccgtttcc acaaagactg tgcctcacga
    26641 gtcaataacg ccagctattg tccccactgt ggggaggaga gctccaaggc caaagaggtg
    26701 acgatagcta aagcagacac cacctcgacc gtgacaccag tccccgggca ggagaagggc
    26761 tcggccctgg agggcagggc cgacaccaca acgggcagtg ctgccgggcc accactctcg
    26821 gaggacgaca agctgcaggg tgcagcctcc cacgtgcccg agggctttga tccaacggga
    26881 cctgctgggc ttgggaggcc aactcccggc ctttcccagg gaccagggaa ggaaaccttg
    26941 gagagcgctc tcatcgccct cgactcggaa aaacccaaga agcttcgctt ccacccaaag
    27001 cagctgtact tctccgccag gcaaggggag cttcagaagg tgctcctcat gctggtggac
    27061 ggaattgacc ccaacttcaa aatggagcac cagaataagc gctctccact gcacgccgcg
    27121 gcagaggctg gacacgtgga catctgccac atgctggttc aggcgggcgc taatattgac
    27181 acctgctcag aagaccagag gaccccgttg atggaagcag ccgaaaacaa ccatctggaa
    27241 gcagtgaagt acctcatcaa ggctggggcc ctggtagatc ccaaggacgc agagggctct
    27301 acgtgtttgc acctggctgc caagaaaggc cactacgaag tggtccagta cctgctttca
    27361 aatggacaga tggacgtcaa ctgtcaggat gacggaggct ggacacccat gatctgggcc
    27421 acagagtaca agcacgtgga cctcgtgaag ctgctgctgt ccaagggctc tgacatcaac
    27481 atccgagaca acgaggagaa catttgcctg cactgggcgg cgttctccgg ctgcgtggac
    27541 atagccgaga tcctgctggc tgccaagtgc gacctccacg ccgtgaacat ccacggagac
    27601 tcgccactgc acattgccgc ccgggagaac cgctacgact gtgtcgtcct ctttctttct
    27661 cgggattcag atgtcacctt aaagaacaag gaaggagaga cacccctgca gtgtgcgagc
    27721 ctcaactctc aggtgtggag cgctctgcag atgagcaagg ctctgcagga ctcggccccc
    27781 gacaggccca gccccgtgga gaggatagtg agcagggaca tcgcacgagg ctacgagcgc
    27841 atccccatcc cctgtgtcaa cgccgtggac agcgagccat gccccagcaa ctacaagtat
    27901 gtctctcaga actgcgtgac gtcccccatg aacatcgaca gaaatatcac tcatctgcag
    27961 tactgcgtgt gcatcgacga ctgctcctcc agcaactgca tgtgcggcca gctcagcatg
    28021 cgctgctggt acgacaagga tggccggctc ctgccagagt tcaacatggc ggagcctccc
    28081 ttgatcttcg aatgcaacca cgcgtgctcc tgctggagga actgccgaaa tcgcgtcgta
    28141 cagaatggac tcagggcaag gctgcagctc taccggacgc gggacatggg ctggggcgtg
    28201 cggtccctgc aggacatccc accaggcacc tttgtctgcg agtatgttgg ggagctgatt
    28261 tcagactcag aagccgacgt tcgagaggaa gattcttacc tctttgatct cgacaataag
    28321 gacggggagg tttactgcat cgacgcgcgg ttctacggga acgtcagccg gttcatcaac
    28381 caccactgcg agcccaacct ggtgcccgtg cgcgtgttca tggcccacca ggacctgcgg
    28441 ttcccccgga tcgccttctt cagcacccgc ctgatcgagg ccggcgagca gctcgggttt
    28501 gactatggag agcgcttctg ggacatcaaa ggcaagctct tcagctgccg ctgcggctcc
    28561 cccaagtgcc ggcactcaag cgcggccctg gcccagcgtc aggccagcgc ggcccaggag
    28621 gcccaggagg acggcttgcc cgacaccagc tccgcggctg ccgccgaccc cctaggatcc
    28681 taatgagtcg agaagtacta gaggatcata atcagccata ccacatttgt agaggtttta
    28741 cttgctttaa aaaacctccc acacctcccc ctgaacctga aacataaaat gaatgcaatt
    28801 gttgttgtta acttgtttat tgcagcttat aatggttaca aataaagcaa tagcatcaca
    28861 aatttcacaa ataaagcatt tttttcactg cattctagtt gtggtttgtc caaactcatc
    28921 aatgtatctt atcatgtctg gatctgatca ctgatatcgc ctaggagatc cggggctgga
    28981 tgcacacact ggcttaagat gacaacgact agagatctat gtgaggatcc taactcgaga
    29041 tcgagctgag caaaacctaa tgatgcctga tgtttcaatc aggagatccg aaccagataa
    29101 gtgaaatcta gttccaaact attttgtcat ttttaatttt cgtattagct tacgacgcta
    29161 cacccagttc ccatctattt tgtcactctt ccctaaataa tccttaaaaa ctccatttcc
    29221 acccctccca gttcccaact attttgtccg cccacagcgg ggcatttttc ttcctgttat
    29281 gtttttaatc aaacatcctg ccaactccat gtgacaaacc gtcatcttcg gctacttttt
    29341 ctctgtcaca gaatgaaaat ttttctgtca tctcttcgtt attaatgttt gtaattgact
    29401 gaatatcaac gcttatttgc agcctgaact gaacaggagg gacagctgat agaaacagaa
    29461 gccactggag cacctcaaaa acaccatcat acactaaatc agtaagttgg cagcatcacc
    29521 cgacgcactt tgcgccgaat aaatacctgt gacggaagat cacttcgcag aataaataaa
    29581 tcctggtgtc cctgttgata ccgggaagcc ctgggccaac ttttggcgaa aatgagacgt
    29641 tgatcggcac gtaagaggtt ccaactttca ccataatgaa ataagatcac taccgggcgt
    29701 attttttgag ttatcgagat tttcaggagc taaggaagct aaaatggaga aaaaaatcac
    29761 tggatatacc accgttgata tatcccaatg gcatcgtaaa gaacattttg aggcatttca
    29821 gtcagttgct caatgtacct ataaccagac cgttcagctg gatattacgg cctttttaaa
    29881 gaccgtaaag aaaaataagc acaagtttta tccggccttt attcacattc ttgcccgcct
    29941 gatgaatgct catccggaat tccgtatggc aatgaaagac ggtgagctgg tgatatggga
    30001 tagtgttcac ccttgttaca ccgttttcca tgagcaaact gaaacgtttt catcgctctg
    30061 gagtgaatac cacgacgatt tccggcagtt tctacacata tattcgcaag atgtggcgtg
    30121 ttacggtgaa aacctggcct atttccctaa agggtttatt gagaatatgt ttttcgtctc
    30181 agccaatccc tgggtgagtt tcaccagttt tgatttaaac gtggccaata tggacaactt
    30241 cttcgccccc gttttcacca tgggcaaata ttatacgcaa ggcgacaagg tgctgatgcc
    30301 gctggcgatt caggttcatc atgccgtttg tgatggcttc catgtcggca gaatgcttaa
    30361 tgaattacaa cagtactgcg atgagtggca gggcggggcg taattttttt aaggcagtta
    30421 ttggtgccct taaacgcctg gttgctacgc ctgaataagt gataataagc ggatgaatgg
    30481 cagaaattcg aaagcaaatt cgacccggtc gtcggttcag ggcagggtcg ttaaatagcc
    30541 gcttatgtct attgctggtt taccggttta ttgactaccg gaagcagtgt gaccgtgtgc
    30601 ttctcaaatg cctgaggcca gtttgctcag gctctccccg tggaggtaat aattgacgat
    30661 atgatcattt attctgcctc ccagagcctg atggcgaatg ggnnnnnnnn nnnnnnnnnn
    30721 nnnnnnnnnn nnnnnnnnnn nnnnnnnnnn nnnnnnnnnn nnnnnnnnnn nnnnnnnnnn
    30781 nnnnnnnnnn nnnnnnnnnn nnnnnnnnnn nnnnnnnnnn nnnnnncnnn nnnnnnnnnn
    30841 nnnnnnnnnn nnnnnnnnnn nnnnnnnnnn nnnnnnnnnn nnnnnnnnnn nnnnnnnnnn
    30901 nnnnnnnnnn nnnnnnnnan nnnnnnnnnn nnnnnnnnnn nnnnnnnnnn nnnnnnnnnn
    30961 nnnnnnnncc tttgacgttg gagtccacgt tcttnnnnnn nnnnnnnnnn nnnnnnnnnn
    31021 nnnnnnnnnn naccctatct cggtctattc ttttgattta taagggattt tgccgatttc
    31081 ggcctattgg ttaaaaaatg agctgattta acaaaaattt aacgcgaatt ttaacaaaat
    31141 attaacgctt acaatttagg tggcactttt cggggaaatg tgcgcggaac ccctatttgt
    31201 ttatttttct aaatacattc aaatatgtat ccgctcatga gacaataacc ctgataaatg
    31261 cttcaataat attgaaaaag gaagagtatg agtattcaac atttccgtgt cgcccttatt
    31321 cccttttttg cggcattttg ccttcctgtt tttgctcacc cagaaacgct ggtgaaagta
    31381 aaagatgctg aagatcagtt gggtgcacga gtgggttaca tcgaactgga tctcaacagc
    31441 ggtaagatcc ttgagagttt tcgccccgaa gaacgttttc caatgatgag cacttttaaa
    31501 gttctgctat gtggcgcggt attatcccgt attgacgccg ggcaagagca actcggtcgc
    31561 cgcatacact attctcagaa tgacttggtt gagtactcac cagtcacaga aaagcatctt
    31621 acggatggca tgacagtaag agaattatgc agtgctgcca taaccatgag tgataacact
    31681 gcggccaact tacttctgac aacgatcgga ggaccgaagg agctaaccgc ttttttgcac
    31741 aacatggggg atcatgtaac tcgccttgat cgttgggaac cggagctgaa tgaagccata
    31801 ccaaacgacg agcgtgacac cacgatgcct gtagcaatgg caacaacgtt gcgcaaacta
    31861 ttaactggcg aactacttac tctagcttcc cggcaacaat taatagactg gatggaggcg
    31921 gataaagttg caggaccact tctgcgctcg gcccttccgg ctggctggtt tattgctgat
    31981 aaatctggag ccggtgagcg tgggtctcgc ggtatcattg cagcactggg gccagatggt
    32041 aagccctccc gtatcgtagt tatctacacg acggggagtc aggcaactat ggatgaacga
    32101 aatagacaga tcgctgagat aggtgcctca ctgattaagc attggtaact gtcagaccaa
    32161 gtttactcat atatacttta gattgattta aaacttcatt tttaatttaa aaggatctag
    32221 gtgaagatcc tttttgataa tctcatgacc aaaatccctt aacgtgagtt ttcgttccac
    32281 tgagcgtcag accccgtaga aaagatcaaa ggatcttc
//
