# Supplementary material for: Modular cloning of multigene vectors for the baculovirus system and yeast
Source: bioRxiv preprint, doi:10.1101/2024.10.07.616927, version 2 (2025-01-08)
Supplement: Supplementary Data 5 [file 616927_file10.zip › pMB.BIG1a.PRC2.gb]

LOCUS       pMB.BIG1a.PRC2         15827 bp    DNA     circular SYN 26-SEP-2024
DEFINITION  1a_PRC2_1.
ACCESSION   1a_PRC2_1
KEYWORDS    .
SOURCE      
  ORGANISM  .
COMMENT     Annotated with pLannotate v1.2.2.
FEATURES             Location/Qualifiers
     rep_origin      1..589
                     /note="pLannotate"
                     /database="snapgene"
                     /identity="100.0"
                     /match_length="100.0"
                     /fragment="False"
                     /other="rep_origin"
                     /label="ori"
     misc_feature    complement(775..824)
                     /note="pLannotate"
                     /database="snapgene"
                     /identity="100.0"
                     /match_length="35.5"
                     /fragment="True"
                     /other="misc_feature"
                     /label="bom (fragment)"
     mobile_element  complement(892..1116)
                     /note="pLannotate"
                     /database="snapgene"
                     /identity="100.0"
                     /match_length="100.0"
                     /fragment="False"
                     /other="mobile_element"
                     /label="Tn7R"
     CDS             complement(1183..1716)
                     /note="pLannotate"
                     /database="snapgene"
                     /identity="99.6"
                     /match_length="100.0"
                     /fragment="False"
                     /other="CDS"
                     /label="GmR"
     promoter        complement(1905..1933)
                     /note="pLannotate"
                     /database="snapgene"
                     /identity="100.0"
                     /match_length="100.0"
                     /fragment="False"
                     /other="promoter"
                     /label="Pc promoter"
     CDS             complement(1911..2231)
                     /note="pLannotate"
                     /database="swissprot"
                     /identity="99.1"
                     /match_length="81.7"
                     /fragment="True"
                     /other="CDS"
                     /label="YPR2_ECOLX (fragment)"
     promoter        2358..2449
                     /note="pLannotate"
                     /database="snapgene"
                     /identity="100.0"
                     /match_length="100.0"
                     /fragment="False"
                     /other="promoter"
                     /label="polyhedrin promoter"
     CDS             2492..4744
                     /note="pLannotate"
                     /database="swissprot"
                     /identity="99.2"
                     /match_length="100.7"
                     /fragment="False"
                     /other="CDS"
                     /label="EZH2"
     polyA_signal    4880..5014
                     /note="pLannotate"
                     /database="snapgene"
                     /identity="100.0"
                     /match_length="100.0"
                     /fragment="False"
                     /other="polyA_signal"
                     /label="SV40 poly(A) signal"
     promoter        5113..5204
                     /note="pLannotate"
                     /database="snapgene"
                     /identity="100.0"
                     /match_length="100.0"
                     /fragment="False"
                     /other="promoter"
                     /label="polyhedrin promoter"
     CDS             5256..6353
                     /note="pLannotate"
                     /database="snapgene"
                     /identity="99.6"
                     /match_length="99.7"
                     /fragment="False"
                     /other="CDS"
                     /label="MBP"
     CDS             6387..6410
                     /created_by="nicolas"
                     /label="HRC 3C cleavage site"
     CDS             6417..8633
                     /note="pLannotate"
                     /database="swissprot"
                     /identity="100.0"
                     /match_length="91.2"
                     /fragment="True"
                     /other="CDS"
                     /modified_by="nicolas"
                     /label="SUZ12"
     polyA_signal    8769..8903
                     /note="pLannotate"
                     /database="snapgene"
                     /identity="100.0"
                     /match_length="100.0"
                     /fragment="False"
                     /other="polyA_signal"
                     /label="SV40 poly(A) signal"
     promoter        9002..9093
                     /note="pLannotate"
                     /database="snapgene"
                     /identity="100.0"
                     /match_length="100.0"
                     /fragment="False"
                     /other="promoter"
                     /label="polyhedrin promoter"
     CDS             9136..10458
                     /note="pLannotate"
                     /database="swissprot"
                     /identity="100.0"
                     /match_length="100.0"
                     /fragment="False"
                     /other="CDS"
                     /label="EED"
     polyA_signal    10594..10728
                     /note="pLannotate"
                     /database="snapgene"
                     /identity="100.0"
                     /match_length="100.0"
                     /fragment="False"
                     /other="polyA_signal"
                     /label="SV40 poly(A) signal"
     promoter        10827..10918
                     /note="pLannotate"
                     /database="snapgene"
                     /identity="100.0"
                     /match_length="100.0"
                     /fragment="False"
                     /other="promoter"
                     /label="polyhedrin promoter"
     CDS             10961..12235
                     /note="pLannotate"
                     /database="swissprot"
                     /identity="100.0"
                     /match_length="100.0"
                     /fragment="False"
                     /other="CDS"
                     /label="RBBP4"
     polyA_signal    12371..12505
                     /note="pLannotate"
                     /database="snapgene"
                     /identity="100.0"
                     /match_length="100.0"
                     /fragment="False"
                     /other="polyA_signal"
                     /label="SV40 poly(A) signal"
     mobile_element  complement(12683..12848)
                     /note="pLannotate"
                     /database="snapgene"
                     /identity="100.0"
                     /match_length="100.0"
                     /fragment="False"
                     /other="mobile_element"
                     /label="Tn7L"
     CDS             complement(13143..13223)
                     /note="pLannotate"
                     /database="swissprot"
                     /identity="100.0"
                     /match_length="8.0"
                     /fragment="True"
                     /other="CDS"
                     /label="int (fragment)"
     CDS             13309..13365
                     /note="pLannotate"
                     /database="snapgene"
                     /identity="96.5"
                     /match_length="10.7"
                     /fragment="True"
                     /other="CDS"
                     /label="GmR (fragment)"
     CDS             13372..14163
                     /note="pLannotate"
                     /database="snapgene"
                     /identity="100.0"
                     /match_length="100.0"
                     /fragment="False"
                     /other="CDS"
                     /label="SmR"
     rep_origin      14210..14665
                     /note="pLannotate"
                     /database="snapgene"
                     /identity="100.0"
                     /match_length="100.0"
                     /fragment="False"
                     /other="rep_origin"
                     /label="f1 ori"
     promoter        14692..14796
                     /note="pLannotate"
                     /database="snapgene"
                     /identity="100.0"
                     /match_length="100.0"
                     /fragment="False"
                     /other="promoter"
                     /label="AmpR promoter"
     CDS             14797..15657
                     /note="pLannotate"
                     /database="snapgene"
                     /identity="99.7"
                     /match_length="100.0"
                     /fragment="False"
                     /other="CDS"
                     /label="AmpR"
ORIGIN      
        1 ttgagatcct ttttttctgc gcgtaatctg ctgcttgcaa acaaaaaaac caccgctacc
       61 agcggtggtt tgtttgccgg atcaagagct accaactctt tttccgaagg taactggctt
      121 cagcagagcg cagataccaa atactgtcct tctagtgtag ccgtagttag gccaccactt
      181 caagaactct gtagcaccgc ctacatacct cgctctgcta atcctgttac cagtggctgc
      241 tgccagtggc gataagtcgt gtcttaccgg gttggactca agacgatagt taccggataa
      301 ggcgcagcgg tcgggctgaa cggggggttc gtgcacacag cccagcttgg agcgaacgac
      361 ctacaccgaa ctgagatacc tacagcgtga gctatgagaa agcgccacgc ttcccgaagg
      421 gagaaaggcg gacaggtatc cggtaagcgg cagggtcgga acaggagagc gcacgaggga
      481 gcttccaggg ggaaacgcct ggtatcttta tagtcctgtc gggtttcgcc acctctgact
      541 tgagcgtcga tttttgtgat gctcgtcagg ggggcggagc ctatggaaaa acgccagcaa
      601 cgcggccttt ttacggttcc tggccttttg ctggcctttt gctcacatgt tctttcctgc
      661 gttatcccct gattctgtgg ataaccgtat taccgccttt gagtgagctg ataccgctcg
      721 ccgcagccga acgaccgagc gcagcgagtc agtgagcgag gaagcggaag agcgcctgat
      781 gcggtatttt ctccttacgc atctgtgcgg tatttcacac cgcagaccag ccgcgtaacc
      841 tggcaaaatc ggttacggtt gagtaataaa tggatgccct gcgtaagcgg gtgtgggcgg
      901 acaataaagt cttaaactga acaaaataga tctaaactat gacaataaag tcttaaacta
      961 gacagaatag ttgtaaactg aaatcagtcc agttatgctg tgaaaaagca tactggactt
     1021 ttgttatggc taaagcaaac tcttcatttt ctgaagtgca aattgcccgt cgtattaaag
     1081 aggggcgtgg ccaagggcat ggtaaagact atattcgcgg cgttgtgaca atttaccgaa
     1141 caactccgcg gccgggaagc cgatctcggc ttgaacgaat tgttaggtgg cggtacttgg
     1201 gtcgatatca aagtgcatca cttcttcccg tatgcccaac tttgtataga gagccactgc
     1261 gggatcgtca ccgtaatctg cttgcacgta gatcacataa gcaccaagcg cgttggcctc
     1321 atgcttgagg agattgatga gcgcggtggc aatgccctgc ctccggtgct cgccggagac
     1381 tgcgagatca tagatataga tctcactacg cggctgctca aacttgggca gaacgtaagc
     1441 cgcgagagcg ccaacaaccg cttcttggtc gaaggcagca agcgcgatga atgtcttact
     1501 acggagcaag ttcccgaggt aatcggagtc cggctgatgt tgggagtagg tggctacgtc
     1561 gccgaactca cgaccgaaaa gatcaagagc agcccgcatg gatttgactt ggtcagggcc
     1621 gagcctacat gtgcgaatga tgcccatact tgagccacct aactttgttt tagggcgact
     1681 gccctgctgc gtaacatcgt tgctgctgcg taacatcgtt gctgctccat aacatcaaac
     1741 atcgacccac ggcgtaacgc gcttgctgct tggatgcccg aggcatagac tgtacaaaaa
     1801 aacagtcata acaagccatg aaaaccgcca ctgcgccgtt accaccgctg cgttcggtca
     1861 aggttctgga ccagttgcgt gagcgcatac gctacttgca ttacagttta cgaaccgaac
     1921 aggcttatgt caactgggtt cgtgccttca tccgtttcca cggtgtgcgt cacccggcaa
     1981 ccttgggcag cagcgaagtc gaggcatttc tgtcctggct ggcgaacgag cgcaaggttt
     2041 cggactccac gcatcgtcag gcattggcgg ccttgctgtt cttctacggc aaggtgctgt
     2101 gcacggatct gccctggctt caggagatcg gaagacctcg gccgtcgcgg cgcttgccgg
     2161 tggtgctgac cccggatgaa gtggttcgca tcctcggttt tctggaaggc gagcatcgtt
     2221 tgttcgccca ggactctagc tatagttccc tgaattcgca tctagagttt aaacgctcta
     2281 tggtctaaag tttctgaact ggccgataat tgcagacgaa cgctagtggt tggctacata
     2341 ctccggaata ttaatagatc atggagataa ttaaaatgat aaccatctcg caaataaata
     2401 agtattttac tgttttcgta acagttttgt aataaaaaaa cctataaata ttccggatta
     2461 ttcataccgt cccaccatcg ggcgctccgg tatgggccag actgggaaga aatctgagaa
     2521 gggaccagtt tgttggcgga agcgtgtaaa atcagagtac atgcgactga gacagctcaa
     2581 gaggttcaga cgagctgatg aagtaaagag tatgtttagt tccaatcgtc agaaaatttt
     2641 ggaaagaacg gaaatcttaa accaagaatg gaaacagcga aggatacagc ctgtgcacat
     2701 cctgacttct gtgagctcat tgcgcgggac tagggagtgt tcggtgacca gtgacttgga
     2761 ttttccaaca caagtcatcc cattaaagac tctgaatgca gttgcttcag tacccataat
     2821 gtattcttgg tcacccctac agcagaattt tatggtggaa gatgaaactg ttttacataa
     2881 cattccttat atgggagatg aagttttaga tcaggatggt actttcattg aagaactaat
     2941 aaaaaattat gatgggaaag tacacgggga tagagaatgt gggtttataa atgatgaaat
     3001 ttttgtggag ttggtgaatg cccttggtca atataatgat gatgacgatg atgatgatgg
     3061 agatgatcct gaagaaagag aagaaaagca gaaagacctg gaggatcacc gagatgataa
     3121 agaaagccgc ccacctcgga aatttccttc tgataaaatt tttgaagcca tttcctcaat
     3181 gtttccagat aagggcacag cagaagaact aaaggaaaaa tataaagaac tcaccgaaca
     3241 gcagctccca ggcgcacttc ctcctgaatg tacccccaac atagatggac caaatgctaa
     3301 atctgttcag agagagcaaa gcttacactc ctttcatacg cttttctgta ggcgatgttt
     3361 taaatatgac tgcttcctac atcgtaagtg caattattct tttcatgcaa cacccaacac
     3421 ttataagcgg aagaacacag aaacagctct agacaacaaa ccttgtggac cacagtgtta
     3481 ccagcatttg gagggagcaa aggagtttgc tgctgctctc accgctgagc ggataaagac
     3541 cccaccaaaa cgtccaggag gccgcagaag aggacggctt cccaataaca gtagcaggcc
     3601 cagcaccccc accattaatg tgctggaatc aaaggataca gacagtgata gggaagcagg
     3661 gactgaaacg gggggagaga acaatgataa agaagaagaa gagaagaaag atgaaacttc
     3721 gagctcctct gaagcaaatt ctcggtgtca aacaccaata aagatgaagc caaatattga
     3781 acctcctgag aatgtggagt ggagtggtgc tgaagcctca atgtttagag tcctcattgg
     3841 cacttactat gacaatttct gtgccattgc taggttaatt gggaccaaaa catgtagaca
     3901 ggtgtatgag tttagagtca aagaatctag catcatagct ccagctcccg ctgaggatgt
     3961 ggatactcct ccaaggaaaa agaagaggaa acaccggttg tgggctgcac actgcagaaa
     4021 gatacagctg aaaaaggacg gctcctctaa ccatgtttac aactatcaac cctgtgatca
     4081 tccacggcag ccttgtgaca gttcgtgccc ttgtgtgata gcacaaaatt tttgtgaaaa
     4141 gttttgtcaa tgtagttcag agtgtcaaaa ccgctttccg ggatgccgct gcaaagcaca
     4201 gtgcaacacc aagcagtgcc cgtgctacct ggctgtccga gagtgtgacc ctgacctctg
     4261 tcttacttgt ggagccgctg accattggga cagtaaaaat gtgtcctgca agaactgcag
     4321 tattcagcgg ggctccaaaa agcatctatt gctggcacca tctgacgtgg caggctgggg
     4381 gatttttatc aaagatcctg tgcagaaaaa tgaatttatc tcagaatact gtggagagat
     4441 tatttctcaa gatgaagctg acagaagagg gaaagtgtat gataaataca tgtgcagctt
     4501 tctgttcaac ttgaacaatg attttgtggt ggatgcaacc cgcaagggta acaaaattcg
     4561 ttttgcaaat cattcggtaa atccaaactg ctatgcaaaa gttatgatgg ttaacggtga
     4621 tcacaggata ggtatttttg ccaagagagc catccagact ggcgaagagc tgttttttga
     4681 ttacagatac agccaggctg atgccctgaa gtatgtcggc atcgaaagag aaatggaaat
     4741 ccctggatcc taatgagtcg agaagtacta gaggatcata atcagccata ccacatttgt
     4801 agaggtttta cttgctttaa aaaacctccc acacctcccc ctgaacctga aacataaaat
     4861 gaatgcaatt gttgttgtta acttgtttat tgcagcttat aatggttaca aataaagcaa
     4921 tagcatcaca aatttcacaa ataaagcatt tttttcactg cattctagtt gtggtttgtc
     4981 caaactcatc aatgtatctt atcatgtctg gatctgatca ctgatatcgc ctaggagatc
     5041 cggggctgcc aaaccagatg tcaacacagc tacaacgcta gtggttggct acatactccg
     5101 gaatattaat agatcatgga gataattaaa atgataacca tctcgcaaat aaataagtat
     5161 tttactgttt tcgtaacagt tttgtaataa aaaaacctat aaatattccg gattattcat
     5221 accgtcccac catcgggcgc ggaagaatgg gtaccaaaac tgaagaaggt aaactggtaa
     5281 tctggattaa cggcgataaa ggctataacg gtttggctga agtcggtaag aaattcgaga
     5341 aagataccgg aattaaagtc accgttgagc atccggataa actggaagag aaattcccac
     5401 aggttgcggc aactggcgat ggccctgaca ttatcttctg ggcacacgac cgctttggtg
     5461 gctacgctca atctggcctg ttggctgaaa tcaccccgga caaagcgttc caggacaagc
     5521 tgtatccgtt tacctgggat gccgtacgtt acaacggcaa gctgattgct tacccgatcg
     5581 ctgttgaagc gttatcgctg atttataaca aagatttgct gccgaacccg ccaaaaacct
     5641 gggaagagat cccggcgctg gataaagaac tgaaagcgaa aggtaagagc gcgctgatgt
     5701 tcaacctgca agaaccgtac ttcacctggc cgctgattgc tgctgacggg ggttatgcgt
     5761 tcaagtatga aaacggcaag tacgacatta aagacgtggg cgtggataac gctggcgcga
     5821 aagcgggtct gaccttcctg gttgacctga ttaaaaacaa acacatgaat gcagacaccg
     5881 attactccat cgcagaagct gcctttaata aaggcgaaac agcgatgacc atcaacggcc
     5941 cgtgggcatg gtccaacatc gacaccagca aagtgaatta tggtgtaacg gtactgccga
     6001 ccttcaaggg tcaaccatcc aaaccgttcg ttggcgtgct gagcgcaggt attaacgccg
     6061 ccagtccgaa caaagagctg gcaaaagagt tcctcgaaaa ctatctgctg actgatgaag
     6121 gtctggaagc ggttaataaa gacaaaccgc tgggtgccgt agcgctgaag tcttacgagg
     6181 aagagttggc gaaagatcca cgtattgccg ccaccatgga aaacgcccag aaaggtgaaa
     6241 tcatgccgaa catcccgcag atgtccgctt tctggtatgc cgtgcgtact gcggtgatca
     6301 acgccgccag cggtcgtcag actgtcgatg aagccctgaa agacgcgcag actgccgcag
     6361 gcaccgatta cgatatccca acgaccctgg aagttctgtt ccaggggccc tccggtatgg
     6421 cgcctcagaa gcacggcggt gggggagggg gcggctcggg gcccagcgcg gggtccgggg
     6481 gaggcggctt cgggggttcg gcggcggtgg cggcggcgac ggcttcgggc ggcaaatccg
     6541 gcggcgggag ctgtggaggg ggtggcagtt actcggcctc ctcctcctcc tccgcggcgg
     6601 cagcggcggg ggctgcggtg ttaccggtga agaagccgaa aatggagcac gtccaggctg
     6661 accacgagct tttcctccag gcctttgaga agccaacaca aatctataga tttcttcgaa
     6721 ctcggaatct catagcacca atatttttgc acagaactct tacttacatg tctcatcgaa
     6781 actccagaac aaacatcaaa aggaaaacat ttaaagttga tgatatgtta tcaaaagtag
     6841 agaaaatgaa aggagagcaa gaatctcata gcttgtcagc tcatttgcag cttacgttta
     6901 ctggtttctt ccacaaaaat gataagccat caccaaactc agaaaatgaa caaaattctg
     6961 ttaccctgga agtcctgctt gtgaaagttt gccacaaaaa aagaaaggat gtaagttgtc
     7021 caataaggca agttcccaca ggtaaaaagc aggtgccttt gaatcctgac ctcaatcaaa
     7081 caaaacccgg aaatttcccg tcccttgcag tttccagtaa tgaatttgaa cctagtaaca
     7141 gccatatggt gaagtcttac tcgttgctat ttagagtgac tcgtccagga agaagagagt
     7201 ttaatggaat gattaatgga gaaaccaatg aaaatattga tgtcaatgaa gagcttccag
     7261 ccagaagaaa acgaaatcgt gaggatgggg aaaagacatt tgttgcacaa atgacagtat
     7321 ttgataaaaa caggcgctta cagcttttag atggggaata tgaagtagcc atgcaggaaa
     7381 tggaagaatg tccaataagc aagaaaagag caacatggga gactattctt gatgggaaga
     7441 ggctgcctcc attcgaaaca ttttctcagg gacctacgtt gcagttcact cttcgttgga
     7501 caggagaaac caatgataaa tctacggctc ctattgccaa acctcttgcc actagaaatt
     7561 cagagagtct ccatcaggaa aacaagcctg gttcagttaa acctactcaa actattgctg
     7621 ttaaagaatc attgactaca gacctacaaa caagaaaaga aaaggatact ccaaatgaaa
     7681 accgacaaaa attaagaata ttttatcagt ttctctataa caacaataca aggcaacaaa
     7741 ctgaagcaag agatgacctg cattgccctt ggtgtactct gaactgccgc aaactttata
     7801 gtttactcaa gcatcttaaa ctctgccata gcagatttat cttcaactat gtttatcatc
     7861 caaaaggtgc taggatagat gtttctatca atgagtgtta tgatggctcc tatgcaggaa
     7921 atcctcagga tattcatcgc caacctggat ttgcttttag tcgcaacgga ccagttaaga
     7981 gaacacctat cacacatatt cttgtgtgca ggccaaaacg aacaaaagca agcatgtctg
     8041 aatttcttga atctgaagat ggggaagtag aacagcaaag aacatatagt agtggccaca
     8101 atcgtctgta tttccatagt gatacctgct tacctctccg tccacaagaa atggaagtag
     8161 atagtgaaga tgaaaaagat cctgaatggc taagagaaaa aaccattaca caaattgaag
     8221 agttttctga tgttaatgaa ggagagaaag aagtgatgaa actctggaat ctccatgtca
     8281 tgaagcatgg gtttattgct gacaatcaaa tgaatcatgc ctgtatgctg tttgtagaaa
     8341 attatggaca gaaaataatt aagaagaatt tatgtcgaaa cttcatgctt catctagtca
     8401 gcatgcatga ctttaatctt attagcataa tgtcaataga taaagctgtt accaagctcc
     8461 gtgaaatgca gcaaaaatta gaaaaggggg aatctgcttc ccctgcaaac gaagaaataa
     8521 ctgaagaaca aaatgggaca gcaaatggat ttagtgaaat taactcaaaa gagaaagctt
     8581 tggaaacaga tagtgtctca ggggtttcaa aacagagcaa aaaacaaaaa ctcggatcct
     8641 aatgagtcga gaagtactag aggatcataa tcagccatac cacatttgta gaggttttac
     8701 ttgctttaaa aaacctccca cacctccccc tgaacctgaa acataaaatg aatgcaattg
     8761 ttgttgttaa cttgtttatt gcagcttata atggttacaa ataaagcaat agcatcacaa
     8821 atttcacaaa taaagcattt ttttcactgc attctagttg tggtttgtcc aaactcatca
     8881 atgtatctta tcatgtctgg atctgatcac tgatatcgcc taggagatcc ggggctggat
     8941 gcacacactg gcttaagatg acaacgctag tggttggcta catactccgg aatattaata
     9001 gatcatggag ataattaaaa tgataaccat ctcgcaaata aataagtatt ttactgtttt
     9061 cgtaacagtt ttgtaataaa aaaacctata aatattccgg attattcata ccgtcccacc
     9121 atcgggcgct ccggtatgtc cgagagggaa gtgtcgactg cgccggcggg aacagacatg
     9181 cctgcggcca agaagcagaa gctgagcagt gacgagaaca gcaatccaga cctctctgga
     9241 gatgagaatg atgacgctgt cagtatagaa agtggtacaa acactgaacg ccctgataca
     9301 cctacaaaca cgccaaatgc acctggaagg aaaagttggg gaaagggaaa atggaagtca
     9361 aagaaatgca aatattcttt caaatgtgta aatagtctca aggaagatca taaccaacca
     9421 ttgtttggag ttcagtttaa ctggcacagt aaagaaggag atccattagt gtttgcaact
     9481 gtaggaagca acagagttac cttgtatgaa tgtcattcac aaggagaaat ccggttgttg
     9541 caatcttacg tggatgctga tgctgatgaa aacttttaca cttgtgcatg gacctatgat
     9601 agcaatacga gccatcctct gctggctgta gctggatcta gaggcataat taggataata
     9661 aatcctataa caatgcagtg tataaagcac tatgttggcc atggaaatgc tatcaatgag
     9721 ctgaaattcc atccaagaga tccaaatctt ctcctgtcag taagtaaaga tcatgcttta
     9781 cgattatgga atatccagac ggacactctg gtggcaatat ttggaggcgt agaagggcac
     9841 agagatgaag ttctaagtgc tgattatgat cttttgggtg aaaaaataat gtcctgtggt
     9901 atggatcatt ctcttaaact ttggaggatc aattcaaaga gaatgatgaa tgcaattaag
     9961 gaatcttatg attataatcc aaataaaact aacaggccat ttatttctca gaaaatccat
    10021 tttcctgatt tttctaccag agacatacat aggaattatg ttgattgtgt gcgatggtta
    10081 ggcgatttga tactttctaa gtcttgtgaa aatgccattg tgtgctggaa acctggcaag
    10141 atggaagatg atatagataa aattaaaccc agtgaatcta atgtgactat tcttgggcga
    10201 tttgattaca gccagtgtga catttggtac atgaggtttt ctatggattt ctggcaaaag
    10261 atgcttgcat tgggcaatca agttggcaaa ctttatgttt gggatttaga agtagaagat
    10321 cctcataaag ccaaatgtac aacactgact catcataaat gtggtgctgc tattcgacaa
    10381 accagtttta gcagggatag cagcattctt atagctgttt gtgatgatgc cagtatttgg
    10441 cgctgggatc gacttcgagg atcctaatga gtcgagaagt actagaggat cataatcagc
    10501 cataccacat ttgtagaggt tttacttgct ttaaaaaacc tcccacacct ccccctgaac
    10561 ctgaaacata aaatgaatgc aattgttgtt gttaacttgt ttattgcagc ttataatggt
    10621 tacaaataaa gcaatagcat cacaaatttc acaaataaag catttttttc actgcattct
    10681 agttgtggtt tgtccaaact catcaatgta tcttatcatg tctggatctg atcactgata
    10741 tcgcctagga gatccggggc tggttctgta tgggcacaga caacctaaac gctagtggtt
    10801 ggctacatac tccggaatat taatagatca tggagataat taaaatgata accatctcgc
    10861 aaataaataa gtattttact gttttcgtaa cagttttgta ataaaaaaac ctataaatat
    10921 tccggattat tcataccgtc ccaccatcgg gcgctccggt atggccgaca aggaagcagc
    10981 cttcgacgac gcagtggaag aacgagtgat caacgaggaa tacaaaatat ggaaaaagaa
    11041 cacccctttt ctttatgatt tggtgatgac ccatgctctg gagtggccca gcctaactgc
    11101 ccagtggctt ccagatgtaa ccagaccaga agggaaagat ttcagcattc atcgacttgt
    11161 cctggggaca cacacatcgg atgaacaaaa ccatcttgtt atagccagtg tgcagctccc
    11221 taatgatgat gctcagtttg atgcgtcaca ctacgacagt gagaaaggag aatttggagg
    11281 ttttggttca gttagtggaa aaattgaaat agaaatcaag atcaaccatg aaggagaagt
    11341 aaacagggcc cgttatatgc cccagaaccc ttgtatcatc gcaacaaaga ctccttccag
    11401 tgatgttctt gtttttgact atacaaaaca tccttctaaa ccagatcctt ctggagagtg
    11461 caacccagac ttgcgactcc gtggacatca gaaggaaggc tatgggcttt cttggaaccc
    11521 aaatctcagt gggcacttac ttagtgcttc agatgaccat accatctgcc tgtgggacat
    11581 cagtgccgtt ccaaaggagg gaaaagtggt agatgcgaag accatcttta cagggcatac
    11641 ggcagtagta gaagatgttt cctggcatct actccatgag tctctgtttg ggtcagttgc
    11701 tgatgatcag aaacttatga tttgggatac tcgttcaaac aatacttcca aaccaagcca
    11761 ctcagttgat gctcacactg ctgaagtgaa ctgcctttct ttcaatcctt atagtgagtt
    11821 cattcttgcc acaggatcag ctgacaagac tgttgccttg tgggatctga gaaatctgaa
    11881 acttaagttg cattcctttg agtcacataa ggatgaaata ttccaggttc agtggtcacc
    11941 tcacaatgag actattttag cttccagtgg tactgatcgc agactgaatg tctgggattt
    12001 aagtaaaatt ggagaggaac aatccccaga agatgcagaa gacgggccac cagagttgtt
    12061 gtttattcat ggtggtcata ctgccaagat atctgatttc tcctggaatc ccaatgaacc
    12121 ttgggtgatt tgttctgtat cagaagacaa tatcatgcaa gtgtggcaaa tggcagagaa
    12181 catttataat gatgaagacc ctgaaggaag cgttgatcca gaaggacaag ggtccggatc
    12241 ctaatgagtc gagaagtact agaggatcat aatcagccat accacatttg tagaggtttt
    12301 acttgcttta aaaaacctcc cacacctccc cctgaacctg aaacataaaa tgaatgcaat
    12361 tgttgttgtt aacttgttta ttgcagctta taatggttac aaataaagca atagcatcac
    12421 aaatttcaca aataaagcat ttttttcact gcattctagt tgtggtttgt ccaaactcat
    12481 caatgtatct tatcatgtct ggatctgatc actgatatcg cctaggagat ccggggctgg
    12541 gtagactacc catgagtcac aatgaacgac tagagatcta tgtgaggatc ctaactcgag
    12601 atcgagctga gcaaaactat atctcaatcg gggtttaaac gttacagaga tgttacgaac
    12661 cactagtgca ctgcagtaca tcaaccagat aagtgaaatc tagttccaaa ctattttgtc
    12721 atttttaatt ttcgtattag cttacgacgc tacacccagt tcccatctat tttgtcactc
    12781 ttccctaaat aatccttaaa aactccattt ccacccctcc cagttcccaa ctattttgtc
    12841 cgcccacagc ggggcatttt tcttcctgtt atgtttttaa tcaaacatcc tgccaactcc
    12901 atgtgacaaa ccgtcatctt cggctacttt ttctctgtca cagaatgaaa atttttctgt
    12961 catctcttcg ttattaatgt ttgtaattga ctgaatatca acgcttattt gcagcctgaa
    13021 ctgggaggca gaataaatga tcatatcgtc aattattacc tccacgggga gagcctgagc
    13081 aaactggcct caggcatttg agaagcacac ggtcacactg cttccggtag tcaataaacc
    13141 ggtaagtagc gtatgcgctc acgcaactgg tccagaacct tgaccgaacg cagcggtggt
    13201 aacggcgcag tggcggtttt catggcttgt tatgactgtt tttttggggt acagtctatg
    13261 cctcgggcat ccaagcagca agcgcgttac gccgtgggtc gatgtttgat gttatggagc
    13321 agcaacgatg ttacgcagca gggcagtcgc cctaaaacaa agttaaacat catgagggaa
    13381 gcggtgatcg ccgaagtatc gactcaacta tcagaggtag ttggcgtcat cgagcgccat
    13441 ctcgaaccga cgttgctggc cgtacatttg tacggctccg cagtggatgg cggcctgaag
    13501 ccacacagtg atattgattt gctggttacg gtgaccgtaa ggcttgatga aacaacgcgg
    13561 cgagctttga tcaacgacct tttggaaact tcggcttccc ctggagagag cgagattctc
    13621 cgcgctgtag aagtcaccat tgttgtgcac gacgacatca ttccgtggcg ttatccagct
    13681 aagcgcgaac tgcaatttgg agaatggcag cgcaatgaca ttcttgcagg tatcttcgag
    13741 ccagccacga tcgacattga tctggctatc ttgctgacaa aagcaagaga acatagcgtt
    13801 gccttggtag gtccagcggc ggaggaactc tttgatccgg ttcctgaaca ggatctattt
    13861 gaggcgctaa atgaaacctt aacgctatgg aactcgccgc ccgactgggc tggcgatgag
    13921 cgaaatgtag tgcttacgtt gtcccgcatt tggtacagcg cagtaaccgg caaaatcgcg
    13981 ccgaaggatg tcgctgccga ctgggcaatg gagcgcctgc cggcccagta tcagcccgtc
    14041 atacttgaag ctagacaggc ttatcttgga caagaagaag atcgcttggc ctcgcgcgca
    14101 gatcagttgg aagaatttgt ccactacgtg aaaggcgaga tcaccaaggt agtcggcaaa
    14161 taatgtctaa caattcgttc aagccgacgg attggcgaat ggggggnnnn nnnnnnnnnn
    14221 nnnnnnnnnn nnnnnnnnnn nnnnnnnnnn nnnnnnnnnn nnnnnnnnnn nnnnnnnnnn
    14281 nnnnnnnnnn nnnnnnnnnn nnnnnnnnnn nnnnnnnnnn nnnnnnnnnn nnncnnnnnn
    14341 nnnnnnnnnn nnnnnnnnnn nnnnnnnnnn nnnnnnnnnn nnnnnnnnnn nnnnnnnnnn
    14401 nnnnnnnnnn nnnnnnnnnn nnnnnannnn nnnnnnnnnn nnnnnnnnnn nnnnnnnnnn
    14461 nnnnnnnnnn nnnnnccttt gacgttggag tccacgttct ttnnnnnnnn nnnnnnnnnn
    14521 nnnnnnnnnn nnnnnnnnna ccctatctcg gtctattctt ttgatttata agggattttg
    14581 ccgatttcgg cctattggtt aaaaaatgag ctgatttaac aaaaatttaa cgcgaatttt
    14641 aacaaaatat taacgtttac aatttcaggt ggcacttttc ggggaaatgt gcgcggaacc
    14701 cctatttgtt tatttttcta aatacattca aatatgtatc cgctcatgag acaataaccc
    14761 tgataaatgc ttcaataata ttgaaaaagg aagagtatga gtattcaaca tttccgtgtc
    14821 gcccttattc ccttttttgc ggcattttgc cttcctgttt ttgctcaccc agaaacgctg
    14881 gtgaaagtaa aagatgctga agatcagttg ggtgcacgag tgggttacat cgaactggat
    14941 ctcaacagcg gtaagatcct tgagagtttt cgccccgaag aacgttttcc aatgatgagc
    15001 acttttaaag ttctgctatg tggcgcggta ttatcccgta ttgacgccgg gcaagagcaa
    15061 ctcggtcgcc gcatacacta ttctcagaat gacttggttg agtactcacc agtcacagaa
    15121 aagcatctta cggatggcat gacagtaaga gaattatgca gtgctgccat aaccatgagt
    15181 gataacactg cggccaactt acttctgaca acgatcggag gaccgaagga gctaaccgct
    15241 tttttgcaca acatggggga tcatgtaact cgccttgatc gttgggaacc ggagctgaat
    15301 gaagccatac caaacgacga gcgtgacacc acgatgcctg tagcaatggc aacaacgttg
    15361 cgcaaactat taactggcga actacttact ctagcttccc ggcaacaatt aatagactgg
    15421 atggaggcgg ataaagttgc aggaccactt ctgcgctcgg cccttccggc tggctggttt
    15481 attgctgata aatctggagc cggtgagcgt ggttctcgcg gtatcattgc agcactgggg
    15541 ccagatggta agccctcccg tatcgtagtt atctacacga cggggagtca ggcaactatg
    15601 gatgaacgaa atagacagat cgctgagata ggtgcctcac tgattaagca ttggtaactg
    15661 tcagaccaag tttactcata tatactttag attgatttaa aacttcattt ttaatttaaa
    15721 aggatctagg tgaagatcct ttttgataat ctcatgacca aaatccctta acgtgagttt
    15781 tcgttccact gagcgtcaga ccccgtagaa aagatcaaag gatcttc
//
