# Supplementary material for: Modular cloning of multigene vectors for the baculovirus system and yeast
Source: bioRxiv preprint, doi:10.1101/2024.10.07.616927, version 2 (2025-01-08)
Supplement: Supplementary Data 5 [file 616927_file10.zip › pMB.BIG1b.MTF2-PALI1.gb]

LOCUS       pMB.BIG1b.MTF2-P       13035 bp    DNA     circular SYN 26-SEP-2024
DEFINITION  1b_MTF2PALI_1.
ACCESSION   1b_MTF2PALI_1
KEYWORDS    .
SOURCE      
  ORGANISM  .
COMMENT     Annotated with pLannotate v1.2.2.
FEATURES             Location/Qualifiers
     rep_origin      1..589
                     /note="pLannotate"
                     /database="snapgene"
                     /identity="100.0"
                     /match_length="100.0"
                     /fragment="False"
                     /other="rep_origin"
                     /label="ori"
     misc_feature    complement(775..824)
                     /note="pLannotate"
                     /database="snapgene"
                     /identity="100.0"
                     /match_length="35.5"
                     /fragment="True"
                     /other="misc_feature"
                     /label="bom (fragment)"
     mobile_element  complement(892..1116)
                     /note="pLannotate"
                     /database="snapgene"
                     /identity="100.0"
                     /match_length="100.0"
                     /fragment="False"
                     /other="mobile_element"
                     /label="Tn7R"
     CDS             complement(1183..1716)
                     /note="pLannotate"
                     /database="snapgene"
                     /identity="99.6"
                     /match_length="100.0"
                     /fragment="False"
                     /other="CDS"
                     /label="GmR"
     promoter        complement(1905..1933)
                     /note="pLannotate"
                     /database="snapgene"
                     /identity="100.0"
                     /match_length="100.0"
                     /fragment="False"
                     /other="promoter"
                     /label="Pc promoter"
     CDS             complement(1911..2231)
                     /note="pLannotate"
                     /database="swissprot"
                     /identity="99.1"
                     /match_length="81.7"
                     /fragment="True"
                     /other="CDS"
                     /label="YPR2_ECOLX (fragment)"
     promoter        2358..2449
                     /note="pLannotate"
                     /database="snapgene"
                     /identity="100.0"
                     /match_length="100.0"
                     /fragment="False"
                     /other="promoter"
                     /label="polyhedrin promoter"
     CDS             2492..4270
                     /note="pLannotate"
                     /database="swissprot"
                     /identity="100.0"
                     /match_length="100.0"
                     /fragment="False"
                     /other="CDS"
                     /label="MTF2"
     polyA_signal    4406..4540
                     /note="pLannotate"
                     /database="snapgene"
                     /identity="100.0"
                     /match_length="100.0"
                     /fragment="False"
                     /other="polyA_signal"
                     /label="SV40 poly(A) signal"
     promoter        4639..4730
                     /note="pLannotate"
                     /database="snapgene"
                     /identity="100.0"
                     /match_length="100.0"
                     /fragment="False"
                     /other="promoter"
                     /label="polyhedrin promoter"
     CDS             4773..9449
                     /note="pLannotate"
                     /database="swissprot"
                     /identity="100.0"
                     /match_length="25.6"
                     /fragment="True"
                     /other="CDS"
                     /modified_by="nicolas"
                     /label="LCOR"
     CDS             9473..9556
                     /note="pLannotate"
                     /database="snapgene"
                     /identity="100.0"
                     /match_length="3.9"
                     /fragment="True"
                     /other="CDS"
                     /label="large T antigen (fragment)"
     polyA_signal    9579..9713
                     /note="pLannotate"
                     /database="snapgene"
                     /identity="100.0"
                     /match_length="100.0"
                     /fragment="False"
                     /other="polyA_signal"
                     /label="SV40 poly(A) signal"
     mobile_element  complement(9891..10056)
                     /note="pLannotate"
                     /database="snapgene"
                     /identity="100.0"
                     /match_length="100.0"
                     /fragment="False"
                     /other="mobile_element"
                     /label="Tn7L"
     CDS             complement(10351..10431)
                     /note="pLannotate"
                     /database="swissprot"
                     /identity="100.0"
                     /match_length="8.0"
                     /fragment="True"
                     /other="CDS"
                     /label="int (fragment)"
     CDS             10517..10573
                     /note="pLannotate"
                     /database="snapgene"
                     /identity="96.5"
                     /match_length="10.7"
                     /fragment="True"
                     /other="CDS"
                     /label="GmR (fragment)"
     CDS             10580..11371
                     /note="pLannotate"
                     /database="snapgene"
                     /identity="100.0"
                     /match_length="100.0"
                     /fragment="False"
                     /other="CDS"
                     /label="SmR"
     rep_origin      11418..11873
                     /note="pLannotate"
                     /database="snapgene"
                     /identity="100.0"
                     /match_length="100.0"
                     /fragment="False"
                     /other="rep_origin"
                     /label="f1 ori"
     promoter        11900..12004
                     /note="pLannotate"
                     /database="snapgene"
                     /identity="100.0"
                     /match_length="100.0"
                     /fragment="False"
                     /other="promoter"
                     /label="AmpR promoter"
     CDS             12005..12865
                     /note="pLannotate"
                     /database="snapgene"
                     /identity="99.7"
                     /match_length="100.0"
                     /fragment="False"
                     /other="CDS"
                     /label="AmpR"
ORIGIN      
        1 ttgagatcct ttttttctgc gcgtaatctg ctgcttgcaa acaaaaaaac caccgctacc
       61 agcggtggtt tgtttgccgg atcaagagct accaactctt tttccgaagg taactggctt
      121 cagcagagcg cagataccaa atactgtcct tctagtgtag ccgtagttag gccaccactt
      181 caagaactct gtagcaccgc ctacatacct cgctctgcta atcctgttac cagtggctgc
      241 tgccagtggc gataagtcgt gtcttaccgg gttggactca agacgatagt taccggataa
      301 ggcgcagcgg tcgggctgaa cggggggttc gtgcacacag cccagcttgg agcgaacgac
      361 ctacaccgaa ctgagatacc tacagcgtga gctatgagaa agcgccacgc ttcccgaagg
      421 gagaaaggcg gacaggtatc cggtaagcgg cagggtcgga acaggagagc gcacgaggga
      481 gcttccaggg ggaaacgcct ggtatcttta tagtcctgtc gggtttcgcc acctctgact
      541 tgagcgtcga tttttgtgat gctcgtcagg ggggcggagc ctatggaaaa acgccagcaa
      601 cgcggccttt ttacggttcc tggccttttg ctggcctttt gctcacatgt tctttcctgc
      661 gttatcccct gattctgtgg ataaccgtat taccgccttt gagtgagctg ataccgctcg
      721 ccgcagccga acgaccgagc gcagcgagtc agtgagcgag gaagcggaag agcgcctgat
      781 gcggtatttt ctccttacgc atctgtgcgg tatttcacac cgcagaccag ccgcgtaacc
      841 tggcaaaatc ggttacggtt gagtaataaa tggatgccct gcgtaagcgg gtgtgggcgg
      901 acaataaagt cttaaactga acaaaataga tctaaactat gacaataaag tcttaaacta
      961 gacagaatag ttgtaaactg aaatcagtcc agttatgctg tgaaaaagca tactggactt
     1021 ttgttatggc taaagcaaac tcttcatttt ctgaagtgca aattgcccgt cgtattaaag
     1081 aggggcgtgg ccaagggcat ggtaaagact atattcgcgg cgttgtgaca atttaccgaa
     1141 caactccgcg gccgggaagc cgatctcggc ttgaacgaat tgttaggtgg cggtacttgg
     1201 gtcgatatca aagtgcatca cttcttcccg tatgcccaac tttgtataga gagccactgc
     1261 gggatcgtca ccgtaatctg cttgcacgta gatcacataa gcaccaagcg cgttggcctc
     1321 atgcttgagg agattgatga gcgcggtggc aatgccctgc ctccggtgct cgccggagac
     1381 tgcgagatca tagatataga tctcactacg cggctgctca aacttgggca gaacgtaagc
     1441 cgcgagagcg ccaacaaccg cttcttggtc gaaggcagca agcgcgatga atgtcttact
     1501 acggagcaag ttcccgaggt aatcggagtc cggctgatgt tgggagtagg tggctacgtc
     1561 gccgaactca cgaccgaaaa gatcaagagc agcccgcatg gatttgactt ggtcagggcc
     1621 gagcctacat gtgcgaatga tgcccatact tgagccacct aactttgttt tagggcgact
     1681 gccctgctgc gtaacatcgt tgctgctgcg taacatcgtt gctgctccat aacatcaaac
     1741 atcgacccac ggcgtaacgc gcttgctgct tggatgcccg aggcatagac tgtacaaaaa
     1801 aacagtcata acaagccatg aaaaccgcca ctgcgccgtt accaccgctg cgttcggtca
     1861 aggttctgga ccagttgcgt gagcgcatac gctacttgca ttacagttta cgaaccgaac
     1921 aggcttatgt caactgggtt cgtgccttca tccgtttcca cggtgtgcgt cacccggcaa
     1981 ccttgggcag cagcgaagtc gaggcatttc tgtcctggct ggcgaacgag cgcaaggttt
     2041 cggactccac gcatcgtcag gcattggcgg ccttgctgtt cttctacggc aaggtgctgt
     2101 gcacggatct gccctggctt caggagatcg gaagacctcg gccgtcgcgg cgcttgccgg
     2161 tggtgctgac cccggatgaa gtggttcgca tcctcggttt tctggaaggc gagcatcgtt
     2221 tgttcgccca ggactctagc tatagttccc tgaattcgca tctagagttt aaactatatc
     2281 tcaatcgggg tttctgaact ggccgataat tgcagacgaa cgctagtggt tggctacata
     2341 ctccggaata ttaatagatc atggagataa ttaaaatgat aaccatctcg caaataaata
     2401 agtattttac tgttttcgta acagttttgt aataaaaaaa cctataaata ttccggatta
     2461 ttcataccgt cccaccatcg ggcgctccgg tatgagagac tctacagggg caggtaattc
     2521 actggtccac aagcggtcgc ctttacgtcg aaaccaaaag accccaacat ccttgaccaa
     2581 gctgtcttta caggatggac ataaagccaa aaagccagca tgtaaatttg aagagggtca
     2641 ggatgtccta gctagatggt cagatggctt gttttatctt ggcactatca aaaagataaa
     2701 catattgaaa cagagctgct tcatcatatt tgaagacagt tctaaatcct gggttctctg
     2761 gaaggacatt caaacaggag ccactggaag tggggaaatg gtctgtacaa tatgtcaaga
     2821 agagtattca gaagctccca atgaaatggt tatatgtgac aagtgtggcc aaggatatca
     2881 tcagttgtgt cacacacctc atattgattc cagtgtgatt gattcagatg aaaaatggct
     2941 ctgtcggcag tgtgtttttg caacaacaac aaagaggggt ggtgcactta agaaaggacc
     3001 aaatgccaaa gcattgcaag tcatgaagca gacattaccc tatagtgtgg cagaccttga
     3061 atgggatgca ggtcataaaa ccaatgtcca gcagtgttac tgctattgtg gaggccctgg
     3121 agactggtat ttgaagatgc tacagtgctg caaatgtaag cagtggtttc atgaggcttg
     3181 tgtgcaatgc cttcaaaagc caatgctatt tggagacaga ttttatacgt ttatatgctc
     3241 tgtctgcagt tctggaccag aatacctcaa acgtctacca ttacagtggg tagatatagc
     3301 acacctatgc ctttacaacc taagtgttat tcataagaag aaatactttg attctgaact
     3361 tgagcttatg acatacatta atgaaaactg ggatagattg caccctggag agctggcaga
     3421 cacaccaaaa tctgaaagat atgagcatgt tctggaggca ttaaatgatt acaagaccat
     3481 gtttatgtct gggaaagaaa taaagaagaa gaagcatttg tttgggttgc gaattcgtgt
     3541 tcctcctgtg ccaccaaatg tggctttcaa agcagagaaa gaacctgaag gaacatctca
     3601 tgaatttaaa attaaaggca gaaaggcatc caaacctata tctgattcaa gggaagtaag
     3661 caatggcata gaaaaaaaag gaaagaaaaa atctgtaggt cgtccacctg gcccatatac
     3721 aagaaaaatg attcaaaaaa ctgctgagcc acttttggat aaggaatcaa tttcagagaa
     3781 tcctactttg gatttacctt gttctatagg gagaactgag ggaactgcac attcatccaa
     3841 tacctcagat gtggatttca cgggtgcttc cagtgcaaaa gaaactacct cgtctagcat
     3901 ttccaggcat tatggattat ctgactccag aaaaagaacg cgtacaggaa gatcttggcc
     3961 tgctgcaata ccacatttgc ggagaagaag aggtcgtctt ccaagaagag cactccagac
     4021 tcagaactca gaaattgtaa aagatgatga aggcaaagaa gattatcagt ttgatgaact
     4081 caacacagag attctgaata acttagcaga tcaggagtta caactcaatc atctaaagaa
     4141 ctccattacc agttattttg gtgctgcagg tagaatagca tgtggcgaaa aataccgagt
     4201 tttggcacgt cgggtgacac ttgatggaaa ggtgcagtat cttgtggaat gggaaggagc
     4261 aactgcatcc ggatcctaat gagtcgagaa gtactagagg atcataatca gccataccac
     4321 atttgtagag gttttacttg ctttaaaaaa cctcccacac ctccccctga acctgaaaca
     4381 taaaatgaat gcaattgttg ttgttaactt gtttattgca gcttataatg gttacaaata
     4441 aagcaatagc atcacaaatt tcacaaataa agcatttttt tcactgcatt ctagttgtgg
     4501 tttgtccaaa ctcatcaatg tatcttatca tgtctggatc tgatcactga tatcgcctag
     4561 gagatccggg gctgccaaac cagatgtcaa cacagctaca acgctagtgg ttggctacat
     4621 actccggaat attaatagat catggagata attaaaatga taaccatctc gcaaataaat
     4681 aagtatttta ctgttttcgt aacagttttg taataaaaaa acctataaat attccggatt
     4741 attcataccg tcccaccatc gggcgctccg gtatgcagcg aatgatccaa caatttgctg
     4801 ctgaatatac ctcaaaaaat agctctactc aggaccccag ccagcccaat agcacaaaga
     4861 accaaagcct gccgaaagca tctccagtca ccacctctcc cacggctgca actactcaga
     4921 accctgtgct cagcaaactt ctcatggctg accaagactc acctctggac cttactgtca
     4981 gannnnnnnn nnnnnnnnnn nnnnnnnnnn nnnnnnnnnn nnnnnnnnnn nnnnnnnnnn
     5041 nnccatgtgc tggcagcact tccctgagcc actctccagg ctgctccagt actcaaggga
     5101 acggtgagaa ctcaacagag gcaaaagcag tagattctaa caatcagtcg aagtccccac
     5161 tggagaaatt tatggtcaaa ctgtgtactc atcatcaaaa gcaattcatt cgtgttctga
     5221 acgacctgta cactgaatct caaccaggca ctgaggacct gcagccttct gattcgggag
     5281 caatggatgt atccacttgc aatgctggct gtgcccagct cagcaccaaa cataaggaaa
     5341 aagatgctct gtgtctcgat atgaagtctt ctgcttctgt agatttgttc gtagactcgt
     5401 cagactctca cagccctcta cacttgacgg aacagacccc gaagaagcct cctcctgaga
     5461 taaaccctgt agatggaaga gagaatgcct tgactgttgt ccagaaagat tcctctgaac
     5521 ttccaaccac taaatcaaat tctattaata gcagttcagt ggatagtttc actccgggat
     5581 acctcactgc atctaattgt tcctcagtga acttccacca catccctaaa atcttggagg
     5641 ggcagaccac tggacaagag caagacacaa atgtgaacat atgtgaggat ggtaaagacc
     5701 atatgcagag ttcagcttta gtagaaagtc taattacagt aaaaatggca gctgagaata
     5761 gtgaggaagg caatacctgt attattcctc aaagaaattt gttcaaagct ttatcagaag
     5821 aggcttggaa ctcagggttt atggggaact catctagaac tgctgacaaa gagaatactt
     5881 tacagtgtcc aaaaacacct ttgcgccagg atttagaggc aaatgaacaa gatgcaaggc
     5941 caaagcaaga gaaccatctt cactctctgg gaagaaataa ggtgggttac catttacatc
     6001 ccagtgataa gggccagttt gatcattcca aagatggttg gttaggcccc ggccctatgc
     6061 cagctgtaca caaagcggca aatggacact caagaaccaa gatgatatca acctccatca
     6121 agacagctcg gaaaagtaaa agggcatcag ggctgaggat aaatgattat gataaccagt
     6181 gtgatgttgt ttatatcagt caaccaataa cagaatgcca ctttgagaat caaaaatcaa
     6241 tattatcttc tcggaaaaca gccagaaaga gtacacgagg atactttttc aatggtgact
     6301 gttgtgagct gccaactgtt cgtacactgg ccagaaattt acactcccag gaaaaagcaa
     6361 gctgctcagc attggcatca gaggcagttt tcactcctaa gcagaccctt acaattccag
     6421 cccctagaca tacagtagat gtgcagcttc ccagagaaga caaccctgaa gaacctagca
     6481 aggaaatcac ctctcacgag gaaggaggtg gagatgtttc acctcgaaaa gaacctcaag
     6541 agcctgaggt ttgccccaca aagattaagc cgaacctgag cagctcccct aggtcagagg
     6601 aaacgacagc ctccagcctg gtgtggcctc tccctgctca ccttcctgaa gaggacctgc
     6661 cagaaggtgg ctccacagtc tcagctccca cagcaagtgg gatgtcttct cctgaacaca
     6721 accaaccacc agttgcactg ttggatacgg aggagatgag tgtaccccag gactgtcacc
     6781 tccttccctc cactgaaagc ttttccgggg gagtcagtga agatgtcatt tctaggcctc
     6841 attctcctcc tgaaatagtc agtagagaag aaagtcctca gtgctcagaa aatcagagtt
     6901 ccccaatggg cttggagccc cccatgagtc tgggaaaggc tgaggacaac caaagcatca
     6961 gtgctgaggt tgagtctgga gacacccagg agctaaatgt cgacccactc ttgaaggaaa
     7021 gcagcacttt tactgatgaa aaccccagtg aaactgagga aagtgaggca gcaggtggta
     7081 taggaaaatt agagggagag gacggtgatg taaaatgcct gtcagaaaaa gacacgtatg
     7141 atacaagcat tgactcactc gaagagaatt tggacaagaa gaaaaaaggt aaaaaattcc
     7201 ctgaggcctc tgataggtgc ctaagaagtc aactttcgga ttcttcctct gctgacagat
     7261 gcctaagaaa tcagagttca gattcttcct cagcttgtct tgaaatcaaa gttcctaaaa
     7321 atcctagtgc aaaacgttca aaaaaagaag ggcaccctgg tgggacaaca cctaagggcc
     7381 ttctacctga cagtttccac acggaaactc tggaggacac agaaaagcca agtgtcaatg
     7441 aacgcccctc tgagaaagat gctgagcagg agggcgaagg cggggggatc atcaccaggc
     7501 agactttgaa aaacatgctg gacaaagaag tcaaggagtt acgaggagag attttcccca
     7561 gcagggaccc cataaccaca gctggacagc cactgcctgg agagagattg gaaatctatg
     7621 ttcagtctaa aatggatgag aagaatgctc atatcccctc agaaagtatt gcttgtaaga
     7681 gggacccaga acaggcaaaa gaagagccag ggcatattcc cacacagcat gtggaggagg
     7741 ctgtgaatga ggtagacaac gaaaacaccc agcagaaaga tgatgagagt gatgccccat
     7801 gcagctctct tgggttgtcg agtagtggaa gtggtgatgc tgctagggca ccaaaatcgg
     7861 tgccaaggcc taaaagattg acctcttcaa cctacaacct aagacacgct cattctctgg
     7921 gctccttgga tgcttcaaaa gtgacttcag aaaaggaagc tgcacaagta aaccccataa
     7981 tgccaaagga aaatggagct tcagagagtg gagatcccct agatgaggac gatgttgaca
     8041 ccgtggtaga tgaacagcca aagtttatgg aatggtgtgc tgaggaggag aaccaagagc
     8101 tcatcgccaa cttcaatgcc cagtacatga aagttcagaa gggctggatt cagttggaga
     8161 aagaaggaca gccaacacca agagcaagga acaaatcaga taaactgaaa gagatttgga
     8221 aaagcaagaa aaggtcacgg aaatgtagga gttcattgga gagtcagaag tgttctcctg
     8281 ttcagatgct ctttatgaca aactttaaat tatctaatgt ttgtaaatgg ttcttagaga
     8341 caactgaaac ccgatctcta gtcattgtga agaagctcaa tactcgcctt ccaggagatg
     8401 ttccccctgt caagcatcct cttcagaaat acgctccttc cagcctatat cccagttcac
     8461 tacaggctga gcgcttgaaa aagcacttga agaaatttcc tggagctacc cctgctaaga
     8521 ataattggaa aatgcagaag ctctgggcca aatttcgaga gaatcctgat caagtggagc
     8581 cagaagatgg cagtgatgtc agccccggcc ctaattctga agacagcata gaggaagtca
     8641 aggaagatag aaacagtcat cctccagcaa acctgcccac tccagccagt acccggattc
     8701 ttagaaaata ttccaatatt cgaggaaagc tcagagccca gcaacgttta atcaagaatg
     8761 agaaaatgga atgcccagat gctctggctg tggaaagtaa gccaagtcgt aagagcgtat
     8821 gcatcaaccc tctgatgtcc cccaagcttg ccctgcaagt ggatgcagat gggtttcctg
     8881 ttaagcccaa gagtactgaa ggaatgaagg gaaggaaggg gaagcaggtg tctgaaatct
     8941 tgcctaaagc agaagttcag agtaaacgca agagaacaga aggcagcagc cctccagata
     9001 gtaagaacaa ggggcctacg gtgaaagcca gcaaagaaaa gcatgctgat ggagccacca
     9061 aaacccctgc tgccaagagg ccagctgcaa gggacagaag cagccaaccc cccaaaaaga
     9121 cgtctttgaa agagaataaa gtgaagatcc ctaaaaagtc cgctgggaag agctgccctc
     9181 cctccaggaa agaaaaagag aatacaaaca aaaggccttc ccagtctatt gcctcggaaa
     9241 cactgacgaa acctgcaaaa cagaaggggg ccggtgaatc ctcttcaagg cctcagaaag
     9301 ccacgaatag gaagcagagt agtggaaaga ctcgggccag accctcaacg aaaaccccag
     9361 agagcagtgc agctcagaga aagcgaaagc tgaaggcaaa gctggactgt tcgcacagca
     9421 aacggaggcg gctggatgca aagggatcct aatgagtcga gaagtactag aggatcataa
     9481 tcagccatac cacatttgta gaggttttac ttgctttaaa aaacctccca cacctccccc
     9541 tgaacctgaa acataaaatg aatgcaattg ttgttgttaa cttgtttatt gcagcttata
     9601 atggttacaa ataaagcaat agcatcacaa atttcacaaa taaagcattt ttttcactgc
     9661 attctagttg tggtttgtcc aaactcatca atgtatctta tcatgtctgg atctgatcac
     9721 tgatatcgcc taggagatcc ggggctggat gcacacactg gcttaagatg acaacgacta
     9781 gagatctatg tgaggatcct aactcgagat cgagctgagc aaaactggat actattgcac
     9841 gtttaaacgt tacagagatg ttacgaacca ctagtgcact gcagtacatc aaccagataa
     9901 gtgaaatcta gttccaaact attttgtcat ttttaatttt cgtattagct tacgacgcta
     9961 cacccagttc ccatctattt tgtcactctt ccctaaataa tccttaaaaa ctccatttcc
    10021 acccctccca gttcccaact attttgtccg cccacagcgg ggcatttttc ttcctgttat
    10081 gtttttaatc aaacatcctg ccaactccat gtgacaaacc gtcatcttcg gctacttttt
    10141 ctctgtcaca gaatgaaaat ttttctgtca tctcttcgtt attaatgttt gtaattgact
    10201 gaatatcaac gcttatttgc agcctgaact gggaggcaga ataaatgatc atatcgtcaa
    10261 ttattacctc cacggggaga gcctgagcaa actggcctca ggcatttgag aagcacacgg
    10321 tcacactgct tccggtagtc aataaaccgg taagtagcgt atgcgctcac gcaactggtc
    10381 cagaaccttg accgaacgca gcggtggtaa cggcgcagtg gcggttttca tggcttgtta
    10441 tgactgtttt tttggggtac agtctatgcc tcgggcatcc aagcagcaag cgcgttacgc
    10501 cgtgggtcga tgtttgatgt tatggagcag caacgatgtt acgcagcagg gcagtcgccc
    10561 taaaacaaag ttaaacatca tgagggaagc ggtgatcgcc gaagtatcga ctcaactatc
    10621 agaggtagtt ggcgtcatcg agcgccatct cgaaccgacg ttgctggccg tacatttgta
    10681 cggctccgca gtggatggcg gcctgaagcc acacagtgat attgatttgc tggttacggt
    10741 gaccgtaagg cttgatgaaa caacgcggcg agctttgatc aacgaccttt tggaaacttc
    10801 ggcttcccct ggagagagcg agattctccg cgctgtagaa gtcaccattg ttgtgcacga
    10861 cgacatcatt ccgtggcgtt atccagctaa gcgcgaactg caatttggag aatggcagcg
    10921 caatgacatt cttgcaggta tcttcgagcc agccacgatc gacattgatc tggctatctt
    10981 gctgacaaaa gcaagagaac atagcgttgc cttggtaggt ccagcggcgg aggaactctt
    11041 tgatccggtt cctgaacagg atctatttga ggcgctaaat gaaaccttaa cgctatggaa
    11101 ctcgccgccc gactgggctg gcgatgagcg aaatgtagtg cttacgttgt cccgcatttg
    11161 gtacagcgca gtaaccggca aaatcgcgcc gaaggatgtc gctgccgact gggcaatgga
    11221 gcgcctgccg gcccagtatc agcccgtcat acttgaagct agacaggctt atcttggaca
    11281 agaagaagat cgcttggcct cgcgcgcaga tcagttggaa gaatttgtcc actacgtgaa
    11341 aggcgagatc accaaggtag tcggcaaata atgtctaaca attcgttcaa gccgacggat
    11401 tggcgaatgg ggggnnnnnn nnnnnnnnnn nnnnnnnnnn nnnnnnnnnn nnnnnnnnnn
    11461 nnnnnnnnnn nnnnnnnnnn nnnnnnnnnn nnnnnnnnnn nnnnnnnnnn nnnnnnnnnn
    11521 nnnnnnnnnn nnnnnnnnnn ncnnnnnnnn nnnnnnnnnn nnnnnnnnnn nnnnnnnnnn
    11581 nnnnnnnnnn nnnnnnnnnn nnnnnnnnnn nnnnnnnnnn nnnnnnnnnn nnnannnnnn
    11641 nnnnnnnnnn nnnnnnnnnn nnnnnnnnnn nnnnnnnnnn nnncctttga cgttggagtc
    11701 cacgttcttt nnnnnnnnnn nnnnnnnnnn nnnnnnnnnn nnnnnnnacc ctatctcggt
    11761 ctattctttt gatttataag ggattttgcc gatttcggcc tattggttaa aaaatgagct
    11821 gatttaacaa aaatttaacg cgaattttaa caaaatatta acgtttacaa tttcaggtgg
    11881 cacttttcgg ggaaatgtgc gcggaacccc tatttgttta tttttctaaa tacattcaaa
    11941 tatgtatccg ctcatgagac aataaccctg ataaatgctt caataatatt gaaaaaggaa
    12001 gagtatgagt attcaacatt tccgtgtcgc ccttattccc ttttttgcgg cattttgcct
    12061 tcctgttttt gctcacccag aaacgctggt gaaagtaaaa gatgctgaag atcagttggg
    12121 tgcacgagtg ggttacatcg aactggatct caacagcggt aagatccttg agagttttcg
    12181 ccccgaagaa cgttttccaa tgatgagcac ttttaaagtt ctgctatgtg gcgcggtatt
    12241 atcccgtatt gacgccgggc aagagcaact cggtcgccgc atacactatt ctcagaatga
    12301 cttggttgag tactcaccag tcacagaaaa gcatcttacg gatggcatga cagtaagaga
    12361 attatgcagt gctgccataa ccatgagtga taacactgcg gccaacttac ttctgacaac
    12421 gatcggagga ccgaaggagc taaccgcttt tttgcacaac atgggggatc atgtaactcg
    12481 ccttgatcgt tgggaaccgg agctgaatga agccatacca aacgacgagc gtgacaccac
    12541 gatgcctgta gcaatggcaa caacgttgcg caaactatta actggcgaac tacttactct
    12601 agcttcccgg caacaattaa tagactggat ggaggcggat aaagttgcag gaccacttct
    12661 gcgctcggcc cttccggctg gctggtttat tgctgataaa tctggagccg gtgagcgtgg
    12721 ttctcgcggt atcattgcag cactggggcc agatggtaag ccctcccgta tcgtagttat
    12781 ctacacgacg gggagtcagg caactatgga tgaacgaaat agacagatcg ctgagatagg
    12841 tgcctcactg attaagcatt ggtaactgtc agaccaagtt tactcatata tactttagat
    12901 tgatttaaaa cttcattttt aatttaaaag gatctaggtg aagatccttt ttgataatct
    12961 catgaccaaa atcccttaac gtgagttttc gttccactga gcgtcagacc ccgtagaaaa
    13021 gatcaaagga tcttc
//
