# Supplementary material for: Modular cloning of multigene vectors for the baculovirus system and yeast
Source: bioRxiv preprint, doi:10.1101/2024.10.07.616927, version 2 (2025-01-08)
Supplement: Supplementary Data 5 [file 616927_file10.zip › pMB.BIG1c.G9A-GLP.gb]

LOCUS       pMB.BIG1c.G9A-GL       14262 bp    DNA     circular SYN 26-SEP-2024
DEFINITION  1c_GG_1.
ACCESSION   1c_GG_1
KEYWORDS    .
SOURCE      
  ORGANISM  .
COMMENT     Annotated with pLannotate v1.2.2.
FEATURES             Location/Qualifiers
     rep_origin      1..589
                     /note="pLannotate"
                     /database="snapgene"
                     /identity="100.0"
                     /match_length="100.0"
                     /fragment="False"
                     /other="rep_origin"
                     /label="ori"
     misc_feature    complement(775..824)
                     /note="pLannotate"
                     /database="snapgene"
                     /identity="100.0"
                     /match_length="35.5"
                     /fragment="True"
                     /other="misc_feature"
                     /label="bom (fragment)"
     mobile_element  complement(892..1116)
                     /note="pLannotate"
                     /database="snapgene"
                     /identity="100.0"
                     /match_length="100.0"
                     /fragment="False"
                     /other="mobile_element"
                     /label="Tn7R"
     CDS             complement(1183..1716)
                     /note="pLannotate"
                     /database="snapgene"
                     /identity="99.6"
                     /match_length="100.0"
                     /fragment="False"
                     /other="CDS"
                     /label="GmR"
     promoter        complement(1905..1933)
                     /note="pLannotate"
                     /database="snapgene"
                     /identity="100.0"
                     /match_length="100.0"
                     /fragment="False"
                     /other="promoter"
                     /label="Pc promoter"
     CDS             complement(1911..2231)
                     /note="pLannotate"
                     /database="swissprot"
                     /identity="99.1"
                     /match_length="81.7"
                     /fragment="True"
                     /other="CDS"
                     /label="YPR2_ECOLX (fragment)"
     promoter        2358..2449
                     /note="pLannotate"
                     /database="snapgene"
                     /identity="100.0"
                     /match_length="100.0"
                     /fragment="False"
                     /other="promoter"
                     /label="polyhedrin promoter"
     CDS             2492..6121
                     /note="pLannotate"
                     /database="swissprot"
                     /identity="100.0"
                     /match_length="100.0"
                     /fragment="False"
                     /other="CDS"
                     /label="EHMT2"
     polyA_signal    6257..6391
                     /note="pLannotate"
                     /database="snapgene"
                     /identity="100.0"
                     /match_length="100.0"
                     /fragment="False"
                     /other="polyA_signal"
                     /label="SV40 poly(A) signal"
     promoter        6490..6581
                     /note="pLannotate"
                     /database="snapgene"
                     /identity="100.0"
                     /match_length="100.0"
                     /fragment="False"
                     /other="promoter"
                     /label="polyhedrin promoter"
     CDS             6627..6650
                     /created_by="nicolas"
                     /modified_by="nicolas"
                     /label="Strep-Tag"
     CDS             6687..6709
                     /note="pLannotate"
                     /database="snapgene"
                     /identity="100.0"
                     /match_length="95.8"
                     /fragment="True"
                     /other="CDS"
                     /modified_by="nicolas"
                     /label="Strep-Tag"
     CDS             6750..6770
                     /created_by="nicolas"
                     /label="TEV cleavage site"
     CDS             6777..10670
                     /note="pLannotate"
                     /database="swissprot"
                     /identity="100.0"
                     /match_length="100.0"
                     /fragment="False"
                     /other="CDS"
                     /label="EHMT1"
     polyA_signal    10806..10940
                     /note="pLannotate"
                     /database="snapgene"
                     /identity="100.0"
                     /match_length="100.0"
                     /fragment="False"
                     /other="polyA_signal"
                     /label="SV40 poly(A) signal"
     mobile_element  complement(11118..11283)
                     /note="pLannotate"
                     /database="snapgene"
                     /identity="100.0"
                     /match_length="100.0"
                     /fragment="False"
                     /other="mobile_element"
                     /label="Tn7L"
     CDS             complement(11578..11658)
                     /note="pLannotate"
                     /database="swissprot"
                     /identity="100.0"
                     /match_length="8.0"
                     /fragment="True"
                     /other="CDS"
                     /label="int (fragment)"
     CDS             11744..11800
                     /note="pLannotate"
                     /database="snapgene"
                     /identity="96.5"
                     /match_length="10.7"
                     /fragment="True"
                     /other="CDS"
                     /label="GmR (fragment)"
     CDS             11807..12598
                     /note="pLannotate"
                     /database="snapgene"
                     /identity="100.0"
                     /match_length="100.0"
                     /fragment="False"
                     /other="CDS"
                     /label="SmR"
     rep_origin      12645..13100
                     /note="pLannotate"
                     /database="snapgene"
                     /identity="100.0"
                     /match_length="100.0"
                     /fragment="False"
                     /other="rep_origin"
                     /label="f1 ori"
     promoter        13127..13231
                     /note="pLannotate"
                     /database="snapgene"
                     /identity="100.0"
                     /match_length="100.0"
                     /fragment="False"
                     /other="promoter"
                     /label="AmpR promoter"
     CDS             13232..14092
                     /note="pLannotate"
                     /database="snapgene"
                     /identity="99.7"
                     /match_length="100.0"
                     /fragment="False"
                     /other="CDS"
                     /label="AmpR"
ORIGIN      
        1 ttgagatcct ttttttctgc gcgtaatctg ctgcttgcaa acaaaaaaac caccgctacc
       61 agcggtggtt tgtttgccgg atcaagagct accaactctt tttccgaagg taactggctt
      121 cagcagagcg cagataccaa atactgtcct tctagtgtag ccgtagttag gccaccactt
      181 caagaactct gtagcaccgc ctacatacct cgctctgcta atcctgttac cagtggctgc
      241 tgccagtggc gataagtcgt gtcttaccgg gttggactca agacgatagt taccggataa
      301 ggcgcagcgg tcgggctgaa cggggggttc gtgcacacag cccagcttgg agcgaacgac
      361 ctacaccgaa ctgagatacc tacagcgtga gctatgagaa agcgccacgc ttcccgaagg
      421 gagaaaggcg gacaggtatc cggtaagcgg cagggtcgga acaggagagc gcacgaggga
      481 gcttccaggg ggaaacgcct ggtatcttta tagtcctgtc gggtttcgcc acctctgact
      541 tgagcgtcga tttttgtgat gctcgtcagg ggggcggagc ctatggaaaa acgccagcaa
      601 cgcggccttt ttacggttcc tggccttttg ctggcctttt gctcacatgt tctttcctgc
      661 gttatcccct gattctgtgg ataaccgtat taccgccttt gagtgagctg ataccgctcg
      721 ccgcagccga acgaccgagc gcagcgagtc agtgagcgag gaagcggaag agcgcctgat
      781 gcggtatttt ctccttacgc atctgtgcgg tatttcacac cgcagaccag ccgcgtaacc
      841 tggcaaaatc ggttacggtt gagtaataaa tggatgccct gcgtaagcgg gtgtgggcgg
      901 acaataaagt cttaaactga acaaaataga tctaaactat gacaataaag tcttaaacta
      961 gacagaatag ttgtaaactg aaatcagtcc agttatgctg tgaaaaagca tactggactt
     1021 ttgttatggc taaagcaaac tcttcatttt ctgaagtgca aattgcccgt cgtattaaag
     1081 aggggcgtgg ccaagggcat ggtaaagact atattcgcgg cgttgtgaca atttaccgaa
     1141 caactccgcg gccgggaagc cgatctcggc ttgaacgaat tgttaggtgg cggtacttgg
     1201 gtcgatatca aagtgcatca cttcttcccg tatgcccaac tttgtataga gagccactgc
     1261 gggatcgtca ccgtaatctg cttgcacgta gatcacataa gcaccaagcg cgttggcctc
     1321 atgcttgagg agattgatga gcgcggtggc aatgccctgc ctccggtgct cgccggagac
     1381 tgcgagatca tagatataga tctcactacg cggctgctca aacttgggca gaacgtaagc
     1441 cgcgagagcg ccaacaaccg cttcttggtc gaaggcagca agcgcgatga atgtcttact
     1501 acggagcaag ttcccgaggt aatcggagtc cggctgatgt tgggagtagg tggctacgtc
     1561 gccgaactca cgaccgaaaa gatcaagagc agcccgcatg gatttgactt ggtcagggcc
     1621 gagcctacat gtgcgaatga tgcccatact tgagccacct aactttgttt tagggcgact
     1681 gccctgctgc gtaacatcgt tgctgctgcg taacatcgtt gctgctccat aacatcaaac
     1741 atcgacccac ggcgtaacgc gcttgctgct tggatgcccg aggcatagac tgtacaaaaa
     1801 aacagtcata acaagccatg aaaaccgcca ctgcgccgtt accaccgctg cgttcggtca
     1861 aggttctgga ccagttgcgt gagcgcatac gctacttgca ttacagttta cgaaccgaac
     1921 aggcttatgt caactgggtt cgtgccttca tccgtttcca cggtgtgcgt cacccggcaa
     1981 ccttgggcag cagcgaagtc gaggcatttc tgtcctggct ggcgaacgag cgcaaggttt
     2041 cggactccac gcatcgtcag gcattggcgg ccttgctgtt cttctacggc aaggtgctgt
     2101 gcacggatct gccctggctt caggagatcg gaagacctcg gccgtcgcgg cgcttgccgg
     2161 tggtgctgac cccggatgaa gtggttcgca tcctcggttt tctggaaggc gagcatcgtt
     2221 tgttcgccca ggactctagc tatagttccc tgaattcgca tctagagttt aaactggata
     2281 ctattgcacg tttctgaact ggccgataat tgcagacgaa cgctagtggt tggctacata
     2341 ctccggaata ttaatagatc atggagataa ttaaaatgat aaccatctcg caaataaata
     2401 agtattttac tgttttcgta acagttttgt aataaaaaaa cctataaata ttccggatta
     2461 ttcataccgt cccaccatcg ggcgctccgg tatggcggcg gcggcgggag ctgcagcggc
     2521 ggcagccgcc gagggggagg cccccgctga gatgggggcg ctgctgctgg agaaggaaac
     2581 cagaggagcc accgagagag ttcatggctc tttgggggac acccctcgta gtgaagaaac
     2641 cctgcccaag gccacccccg actccctgga gcctgctggc ccctcatctc cagcctctgt
     2701 cactgtcact gttggtgatg agggggctga cacccctgta ggggctacac cactcattgg
     2761 ggatgaatct gagaatcttg agggagatgg ggacctccgt gggggccgaa tcctgctggg
     2821 ccatgccaca aagtcattcc cctcttcccc cagcaagggg ggttcctgtc ctagccgggc
     2881 caagatgtca atgacagggg cgggaaaatc acctccatct gtccagagtt tggctatgag
     2941 gctactgagt atgccaggag cccagggagc tgcagcagca gggtctgaac cccctccagc
     3001 caccacgagc ccagagggac agcccaaggt ccaccgagcc cgcaaaacca tgtccaaacc
     3061 aggaaatgga cagcccccgg tccctgagaa gcggccccct gaaatacagc atttccgcat
     3121 gagtgatgat gtccactcac tgggaaaggt gacctcagac ctggccaaaa ggaggaagct
     3181 gaactcagga ggtggcctgt cagaggagtt aggttctgcc cggcgttcag gagaagtgac
     3241 cctgacgaaa ggggaccccg ggtccctgga ggagtgggag acagtggtgg gtgatgactt
     3301 cagtctctac tatgattcct actctgtgga tgagcgcgtg gactccgaca gcaagtctga
     3361 agttgaagct ctaactgaac aactaagtga agaggaggag gaggaagagg aggaagaaga
     3421 agaagaggaa gaggaggagg aagaggaaga agaagaggaa gatgaggagt cagggaatca
     3481 gtcagatagg agtggttcca gtggccggcg caaggccaag aagaaatggc gaaaagacag
     3541 cccatgggtg aagccatctc ggaaacggcg caagcgggag cctccgcggg ccaaggagcc
     3601 acgaggagtg aatggtgtgg gctcctcagg ccccagtgag tacatggagg tccctctggg
     3661 gtccctggag ctgcccagcg aggggaccct ctcccccaac cacgctgggg tgtccaatga
     3721 cacatcttcg ctggagacag agcgagggtt tgaggagttg cccctgtgca gctgccgcat
     3781 ggaggcaccc aagattgacc gcatcagcga gagggcgggg cacaagtgca tggccactga
     3841 gagtgtggac ggagagctgt caggctgcaa tgccgccatc ctcaagcggg agacaatgag
     3901 gccatccagc cgtgtggccc tgatggtgct ctgtgagaca caccgcgccc gcatggtcaa
     3961 acaccactgc tgcccgggct gcggctactt ctgcacggcg ggcaccttcc tggagtgcca
     4021 ccctgacttc cgtgtggccc accgcttcca caaggcctgt gtgtctcagc tgaatgggat
     4081 ggtcttctgt ccccactgtg gggaggatgc ttctgaagct caagaggtga ccatcccccg
     4141 gggtgacggg gtgaccccac cggccggcac tgcagctcct gcacccccac ccctgtccca
     4201 ggatgtcccc gggagagcag acacttctca gcccagtgcc cggatgcgag ggcatgggga
     4261 accccggcgc ccgccctgcg atcccctggc tgacaccatt gacagctcag ggccctccct
     4321 gaccctgccc aatgggggct gcctttcagc cgtggggctg ccactggggc caggccggga
     4381 ggccctggaa aaggccctgg tcatccagga gtcagagagg cggaagaagc tccgtttcca
     4441 ccctcggcag ttgtacctgt ccgtgaagca gggcgagctg cagaaggtga tcctgatgct
     4501 gttggacaac ctggacccca acttccagag cgaccagcag agcaagcgca cgcccctgca
     4561 tgcagccgcc cagaagggct ccgtggagat atgccatgtg ctgctgcagg ctggagccaa
     4621 cataaatgca gtggacaaac agcagcggac gccactgatg gaggccgtgg tgaacaacca
     4681 cctggaggta gcccgttaca tggtgcagcg tggtggctgt gtctatagca aggaggagga
     4741 cggttccacc tgcctccacc acgcagccaa aatcgggaac ttggagatgg tcagcctgct
     4801 gctgagcaca ggacaggtgg acgtcaacgc ccaggacagt ggggggtgga cgcccatcat
     4861 ctgggctgca gagcacaagc acatcgaggt gatccgcatg ctactgacgc ggggcgccga
     4921 cgtcaccctc actgacaacg aggagaacat ctgcctgcac tgggcctcct tcacgggcag
     4981 cgccgccatc gccgaagtcc ttctgaatgc gcgctgtgac ctccatgctg tcaactacca
     5041 tggggacacc cccctgcaca tcgcagctcg ggagagctac catgactgcg tgctgttatt
     5101 cctgtcacgt ggggccaacc ctgagctgcg gaacaaagag ggggacacag catgggacct
     5161 gactcccgag cgctccgacg tgtggtttgc gcttcaactc aaccgcaagc tccgacttgg
     5221 ggtgggaaat cgggccatcc gcacagagaa gatcatctgc cgggacgtgg ctcggggcta
     5281 tgagaacgtg cccattccct gtgtcaacgg tgtggatggg gagccctgcc ctgaggatta
     5341 caagtacatc tcagagaact gcgagacatc caccatgaac atcgatcgca acatcaccca
     5401 cctgcagcac tgcacgtgtg tggacgactg ctctagctcc aactgcctgt gcggccagct
     5461 cagcatccgg tgctggtatg acaaggatgg gcgattgctc caggaattta acaagattga
     5521 gcctccgctg attttcgagt gtaaccaggc gtgctcatgc tggagaaact gcaagaaccg
     5581 ggtcgtacag agtggcatca aggtgcggct acagctctac cgaacagcca agatgggctg
     5641 gggggtccgc gccctgcaga ccatcccaca ggggaccttc atctgcgagt atgtcgggga
     5701 gctgatctct gatgctgagg ctgatgtgag agaggatgat tcttacctct tcgacttaga
     5761 caacaaggat ggagaggtgt actgcataga tgcccgttac tatggcaaca tcagccgctt
     5821 catcaaccac ctgtgtgacc ccaacatcat tcccgtccgg gtcttcatgc tgcaccaaga
     5881 cctgcgattt ccacgcatcg ccttcttcag ttcccgagac atccggactg gggaggagct
     5941 agggtttgac tatggcgacc gcttctggga catcaaaagc aaatatttca cctgccaatg
     6001 tggctctgag aagtgcaagc actcagccga agccattgcc ctggagcaga gccgtctggc
     6061 ccgcctggac ccacaccctg agctgctgcc cgagctcggc tccctgcccc ctgtcaacac
     6121 aggatcctaa tgagtcgaga agtactagag gatcataatc agccatacca catttgtaga
     6181 ggttttactt gctttaaaaa acctcccaca cctccccctg aacctgaaac ataaaatgaa
     6241 tgcaattgtt gttgttaact tgtttattgc agcttataat ggttacaaat aaagcaatag
     6301 catcacaaat ttcacaaata aagcattttt ttcactgcat tctagttgtg gtttgtccaa
     6361 actcatcaat gtatcttatc atgtctggat ctgatcactg atatcgccta ggagatccgg
     6421 ggctgccaaa ccagatgtca acacagctac aacgctagtg gttggctaca tactccggaa
     6481 tattaataga tcatggagat aattaaaatg ataaccatct cgcaaataaa taagtatttt
     6541 actgttttcg taacagtttt gtaataaaaa aacctataaa tattccggat tattcatacc
     6601 gtcccaccat cgggcgcgga agaatgtggt cgcatccaca atttgagaaa ggtggaggtt
     6661 ccggaggtgg atcgggaggt ggatcgtgga gccacccgca gttcgaaaaa gagctcaaaa
     6721 ccgcggctct tgcgcaacac gatgaagccg agaatttgta ttttcagggt tccggtatgg
     6781 ccgccgccga tgccgaggca gttccggcga ggggggagcc tcagcaggat tgctgtgtga
     6841 aaaccgagct gctgggagaa gagacaccta tggctgccga tgaaggctca gcagagaaac
     6901 aggcaggaga ggcccacatg gctgcggacg gtgagacaaa tgggtcttgt gaaaacagcg
     6961 atgccagcag tcatgcaaat gctgcaaagc acactcagga cagcgcaagg gtcaaccccc
     7021 aggatggcac caacacacta actcggatag cggaaaatgg ggtttcagaa agagactcag
     7081 aagcggcgaa gcaaaaccac gtcactgccg acgactttgt gcagacttct gtcatcggca
     7141 gcaacggata catcttaaat aagccggccc tacaggcaca gcccttgagg actaccagca
     7201 ctctggcctc ttcgctgcct ggccatgctg caaaaaccct tcctggaggg gctggcaaag
     7261 gcaggactcc aagcgctttt ccccagacgc cagccgcccc accagccacc cttggggagg
     7321 ggagtgctga cacagaggac aggaagctcc cggcccctgg cgccgacgtc aaggtccaca
     7381 gggcacgcaa gaccatgccg aagtccgtcg tgggcctgca tgcagccagt aaagatccca
     7441 gagaagttcg agaagctaga gatcataagg aaccaaaaga ggagatcaac aaaaacattt
     7501 ctgactttgg acgacagcag cttttacccc ccttcccatc ccttcatcag tcgctacctc
     7561 agaaccagtg ctacatggcc accacaaaat cacagacagc ttgcttgcct tttgttttag
     7621 cagctgcagt atctcggaag aaaaaacgaa gaatgggaac ctatagcctg gttcctaaga
     7681 aaaagaccaa agtattaaaa cagaggacgg tgattgagat gtttaagagc ataactcatt
     7741 ccactgtggg ttccaagggg gagaaggacc tgggcgccag cagcctgcac gtgaatgggg
     7801 agagcctgga gatggactcg gatgaggacg actcagagga gctagaggag gacgacggcc
     7861 atggtgcaga gcaggcagcc gcgttcccca cagaggacag caggacttcc aaggagagca
     7921 tgtcggaggc tgatcgcgcc cagaagatgg acggggagtc cgaggaggag caggagtccg
     7981 tggacaccgg ggaggaggag gaaggcggtg acgagtctga cctgagttcg gaatccagca
     8041 ttaagaagaa atttctcaag aggaaaggaa agaccgacag tccctggatc aagccagcca
     8101 ggaaaaggag gcggagaagt agaaagaagc ccagcggtgc cctcggttct gagtcgtata
     8161 agtcatctgc aggaagcgct gagcagacgg caccaggaga cagcacaggg tacatggaag
     8221 tttctctgga ctccctggat ctccgagtca aaggaatact gtcttcacaa gcagaagggt
     8281 tggccaacgg tccagatgtg ctggagacag acggcctcca ggaagtgcct ctctgcagct
     8341 gccggatgga aacaccgaag agtcgagaga tcaccacact ggccaacaac cagtgcatgg
     8401 ctacagagag cgtggaccat gaattgggcc ggtgcacaaa cagcgtggtc aagtatgagc
     8461 tgatgcgccc ctccaacaag gccccgctcc tcgtgctgtg tgaagaccac cggggccgca
     8521 tggtgaagca ccagtgctgt cctggctgtg gctacttctg cacagcgggt aattttatgg
     8581 agtgtcagcc cgagagcagc atctctcacc gtttccacaa agactgtgcc tcacgagtca
     8641 ataacgccag ctattgtccc cactgtgggg aggagagctc caaggccaaa gaggtgacga
     8701 tagctaaagc agacaccacc tcgaccgtga caccagtccc cgggcaggag aagggctcgg
     8761 ccctggaggg cagggccgac accacaacgg gcagtgctgc cgggccacca ctctcggagg
     8821 acgacaagct gcagggtgca gcctcccacg tgcccgaggg ctttgatcca acgggacctg
     8881 ctgggcttgg gaggccaact cccggccttt cccagggacc agggaaggaa accttggaga
     8941 gcgctctcat cgccctcgac tcggaaaaac ccaagaagct tcgcttccac ccaaagcagc
     9001 tgtacttctc cgccaggcaa ggggagcttc agaaggtgct cctcatgctg gtggacggaa
     9061 ttgaccccaa cttcaaaatg gagcaccaga ataagcgctc tccactgcac gccgcggcag
     9121 aggctggaca cgtggacatc tgccacatgc tggttcaggc gggcgctaat attgacacct
     9181 gctcagaaga ccagaggacc ccgttgatgg aagcagccga aaacaaccat ctggaagcag
     9241 tgaagtacct catcaaggct ggggccctgg tagatcccaa ggacgcagag ggctctacgt
     9301 gtttgcacct ggctgccaag aaaggccact acgaagtggt ccagtacctg ctttcaaatg
     9361 gacagatgga cgtcaactgt caggatgacg gaggctggac acccatgatc tgggccacag
     9421 agtacaagca cgtggacctc gtgaagctgc tgctgtccaa gggctctgac atcaacatcc
     9481 gagacaacga ggagaacatt tgcctgcact gggcggcgtt ctccggctgc gtggacatag
     9541 ccgagatcct gctggctgcc aagtgcgacc tccacgccgt gaacatccac ggagactcgc
     9601 cactgcacat tgccgcccgg gagaaccgct acgactgtgt cgtcctcttt ctttctcggg
     9661 attcagatgt caccttaaag aacaaggaag gagagacacc cctgcagtgt gcgagcctca
     9721 actctcaggt gtggagcgct ctgcagatga gcaaggctct gcaggactcg gcccccgaca
     9781 ggcccagccc cgtggagagg atagtgagca gggacatcgc acgaggctac gagcgcatcc
     9841 ccatcccctg tgtcaacgcc gtggacagcg agccatgccc cagcaactac aagtatgtct
     9901 ctcagaactg cgtgacgtcc cccatgaaca tcgacagaaa tatcactcat ctgcagtact
     9961 gcgtgtgcat cgacgactgc tcctccagca actgcatgtg cggccagctc agcatgcgct
    10021 gctggtacga caaggatggc cggctcctgc cagagttcaa catggcggag cctcccttga
    10081 tcttcgaatg caaccacgcg tgctcctgct ggaggaactg ccgaaatcgc gtcgtacaga
    10141 atggactcag ggcaaggctg cagctctacc ggacgcggga catgggctgg ggcgtgcggt
    10201 ccctgcagga catcccacca ggcacctttg tctgcgagta tgttggggag ctgatttcag
    10261 actcagaagc cgacgttcga gaggaagatt cttacctctt tgatctcgac aataaggacg
    10321 gggaggttta ctgcatcgac gcgcggttct acgggaacgt cagccggttc atcaaccacc
    10381 actgcgagcc caacctggtg cccgtgcgcg tgttcatggc ccaccaggac ctgcggttcc
    10441 cccggatcgc cttcttcagc acccgcctga tcgaggccgg cgagcagctc gggtttgact
    10501 atggagagcg cttctgggac atcaaaggca agctcttcag ctgccgctgc ggctccccca
    10561 agtgccggca ctcaagcgcg gccctggccc agcgtcaggc cagcgcggcc caggaggccc
    10621 aggaggacgg cttgcccgac accagctccg cggctgccgc cgacccccta ggatcctaat
    10681 gagtcgagaa gtactagagg atcataatca gccataccac atttgtagag gttttacttg
    10741 ctttaaaaaa cctcccacac ctccccctga acctgaaaca taaaatgaat gcaattgttg
    10801 ttgttaactt gtttattgca gcttataatg gttacaaata aagcaatagc atcacaaatt
    10861 tcacaaataa agcatttttt tcactgcatt ctagttgtgg tttgtccaaa ctcatcaatg
    10921 tatcttatca tgtctggatc tgatcactga tatcgcctag gagatccggg gctggatgca
    10981 cacactggct taagatgaca acgactagag atctatgtga ggatcctaac tcgagatcga
    11041 gctgagcaaa acctaatgat gcctgatgtt taaacgttac agagatgtta cgaaccacta
    11101 gtgcactgca gtacatcaac cagataagtg aaatctagtt ccaaactatt ttgtcatttt
    11161 taattttcgt attagcttac gacgctacac ccagttccca tctattttgt cactcttccc
    11221 taaataatcc ttaaaaactc catttccacc cctcccagtt cccaactatt ttgtccgccc
    11281 acagcggggc atttttcttc ctgttatgtt tttaatcaaa catcctgcca actccatgtg
    11341 acaaaccgtc atcttcggct actttttctc tgtcacagaa tgaaaatttt tctgtcatct
    11401 cttcgttatt aatgtttgta attgactgaa tatcaacgct tatttgcagc ctgaactggg
    11461 aggcagaata aatgatcata tcgtcaatta ttacctccac ggggagagcc tgagcaaact
    11521 ggcctcaggc atttgagaag cacacggtca cactgcttcc ggtagtcaat aaaccggtaa
    11581 gtagcgtatg cgctcacgca actggtccag aaccttgacc gaacgcagcg gtggtaacgg
    11641 cgcagtggcg gttttcatgg cttgttatga ctgttttttt ggggtacagt ctatgcctcg
    11701 ggcatccaag cagcaagcgc gttacgccgt gggtcgatgt ttgatgttat ggagcagcaa
    11761 cgatgttacg cagcagggca gtcgccctaa aacaaagtta aacatcatga gggaagcggt
    11821 gatcgccgaa gtatcgactc aactatcaga ggtagttggc gtcatcgagc gccatctcga
    11881 accgacgttg ctggccgtac atttgtacgg ctccgcagtg gatggcggcc tgaagccaca
    11941 cagtgatatt gatttgctgg ttacggtgac cgtaaggctt gatgaaacaa cgcggcgagc
    12001 tttgatcaac gaccttttgg aaacttcggc ttcccctgga gagagcgaga ttctccgcgc
    12061 tgtagaagtc accattgttg tgcacgacga catcattccg tggcgttatc cagctaagcg
    12121 cgaactgcaa tttggagaat ggcagcgcaa tgacattctt gcaggtatct tcgagccagc
    12181 cacgatcgac attgatctgg ctatcttgct gacaaaagca agagaacata gcgttgcctt
    12241 ggtaggtcca gcggcggagg aactctttga tccggttcct gaacaggatc tatttgaggc
    12301 gctaaatgaa accttaacgc tatggaactc gccgcccgac tgggctggcg atgagcgaaa
    12361 tgtagtgctt acgttgtccc gcatttggta cagcgcagta accggcaaaa tcgcgccgaa
    12421 ggatgtcgct gccgactggg caatggagcg cctgccggcc cagtatcagc ccgtcatact
    12481 tgaagctaga caggcttatc ttggacaaga agaagatcgc ttggcctcgc gcgcagatca
    12541 gttggaagaa tttgtccact acgtgaaagg cgagatcacc aaggtagtcg gcaaataatg
    12601 tctaacaatt cgttcaagcc gacggattgg cgaatggggg gnnnnnnnnn nnnnnnnnnn
    12661 nnnnnnnnnn nnnnnnnnnn nnnnnnnnnn nnnnnnnnnn nnnnnnnnnn nnnnnnnnnn
    12721 nnnnnnnnnn nnnnnnnnnn nnnnnnnnnn nnnnnnnnnn nnnnnnnncn nnnnnnnnnn
    12781 nnnnnnnnnn nnnnnnnnnn nnnnnnnnnn nnnnnnnnnn nnnnnnnnnn nnnnnnnnnn
    12841 nnnnnnnnnn nnnnnnnnnn annnnnnnnn nnnnnnnnnn nnnnnnnnnn nnnnnnnnnn
    12901 nnnnnnnnnn cctttgacgt tggagtccac gttctttnnn nnnnnnnnnn nnnnnnnnnn
    12961 nnnnnnnnnn nnnnacccta tctcggtcta ttcttttgat ttataaggga ttttgccgat
    13021 ttcggcctat tggttaaaaa atgagctgat ttaacaaaaa tttaacgcga attttaacaa
    13081 aatattaacg tttacaattt caggtggcac ttttcgggga aatgtgcgcg gaacccctat
    13141 ttgtttattt ttctaaatac attcaaatat gtatccgctc atgagacaat aaccctgata
    13201 aatgcttcaa taatattgaa aaaggaagag tatgagtatt caacatttcc gtgtcgccct
    13261 tattcccttt tttgcggcat tttgccttcc tgtttttgct cacccagaaa cgctggtgaa
    13321 agtaaaagat gctgaagatc agttgggtgc acgagtgggt tacatcgaac tggatctcaa
    13381 cagcggtaag atccttgaga gttttcgccc cgaagaacgt tttccaatga tgagcacttt
    13441 taaagttctg ctatgtggcg cggtattatc ccgtattgac gccgggcaag agcaactcgg
    13501 tcgccgcata cactattctc agaatgactt ggttgagtac tcaccagtca cagaaaagca
    13561 tcttacggat ggcatgacag taagagaatt atgcagtgct gccataacca tgagtgataa
    13621 cactgcggcc aacttacttc tgacaacgat cggaggaccg aaggagctaa ccgctttttt
    13681 gcacaacatg ggggatcatg taactcgcct tgatcgttgg gaaccggagc tgaatgaagc
    13741 cataccaaac gacgagcgtg acaccacgat gcctgtagca atggcaacaa cgttgcgcaa
    13801 actattaact ggcgaactac ttactctagc ttcccggcaa caattaatag actggatgga
    13861 ggcggataaa gttgcaggac cacttctgcg ctcggccctt ccggctggct ggtttattgc
    13921 tgataaatct ggagccggtg agcgtggttc tcgcggtatc attgcagcac tggggccaga
    13981 tggtaagccc tcccgtatcg tagttatcta cacgacgggg agtcaggcaa ctatggatga
    14041 acgaaataga cagatcgctg agataggtgc ctcactgatt aagcattggt aactgtcaga
    14101 ccaagtttac tcatatatac tttagattga tttaaaactt catttttaat ttaaaaggat
    14161 ctaggtgaag atcctttttg ataatctcat gaccaaaatc ccttaacgtg agttttcgtt
    14221 ccactgagcg tcagaccccg tagaaaagat caaaggatct tc
//
