# Supplementary material for: Modular cloning of multigene vectors for the baculovirus system and yeast
Source: bioRxiv preprint, doi:10.1101/2024.10.07.616927, version 2 (2025-01-08)
Supplement: Supplementary Data 6 [file 616927_file11.zip › pMY.PRC2.gb]

LOCUS       pMY.PRC2               15248 bp    DNA     circular     01-JUL-2024
DEFINITION  PRC2 4m Yeast.
ACCESSION   urn.local...1m1-hwpnsh1
KEYWORDS    .
SOURCE      
  ORGANISM  .
COMMENT     This file was created by DNADynamo                                 
            www.bluetractorsoftware.co.uk.
FEATURES             Location/Qualifiers
     misc_feature    13..512
                     /dnadynamo_directionless_feature="true"
                     /ApEinfo_fwdcolor="#7999d4"
                     /label="URA3 5' Homology"
     misc_feature    513..532
                     /dnadynamo_directionless_feature="true"
                     /ApEinfo_fwdcolor="#008000"
                     /label="URA3 5' barcode"
     misc_feature    552..576
                     /dnadynamo_directionless_feature="true"
                     /ApEinfo_fwdcolor="#fffd6c"
                     /label="ConS scar"
     promoter        581..1280
                     /dnadynamo_directionless_feature="true"
                     /ApEinfo_fwdcolor="#00a1ee"
                     /label="ScTEF1 Promoter"
     misc_feature    1287..2618
                     /ApEinfo_fwdcolor="#c8c8ff"
                     /label="EED"
     terminator      2625..2849
                     /dnadynamo_directionless_feature="true"
                     /ApEinfo_fwdcolor="#ff8eff"
                     /label="ScENO2 Terminator"
     misc_feature    2854..2878
                     /dnadynamo_directionless_feature="true"
                     /ApEinfo_fwdcolor="#fffd6c"
                     /label="Con1 scar"
     promoter        2883..3415
                     /dnadynamo_directionless_feature="true"
                     /ApEinfo_fwdcolor="#00a1ee"
                     /label="ScGAL1 Promoter"
     misc_feature    3425..3598
                     /ApEinfo_fwdcolor="#ffcc00"
                     /label="Prot A 1"
     misc_feature    3599..3772
                     /note="Prot A 2"
                     /ApEinfo_fwdcolor="#ff6600"
                     /modified_by="nicolas"
                     /label="Prot A2"
     misc_feature    3812..3832
                     /note="TEV site"
                     /ApEinfo_fwdcolor="#3300ff"
                     /modified_by="nicolas"
                     /label="TEV"
     misc_feature    3839..6100
                     /ApEinfo_fwdcolor="#c8c8ff"
                     /label="EZH2"
     terminator      6107..6330
                     /dnadynamo_directionless_feature="true"
                     /ApEinfo_fwdcolor="#ff8eff"
                     /label="ScTDH1 Terminator"
     misc_feature    6339..6359
                     /dnadynamo_directionless_feature="true"
                     /ApEinfo_fwdcolor="#fffd6c"
                     /label="Con2 scar"
     promoter        6364..7063
                     /dnadynamo_directionless_feature="true"
                     /ApEinfo_fwdcolor="#00a1ee"
                     /label="ScTEF2 Promoter"
     misc_feature    7070..8353
                     /ApEinfo_fwdcolor="#c8c8ff"
                     /label="RBBP4"
     terminator      8360..8584
                     /dnadynamo_directionless_feature="true"
                     /ApEinfo_fwdcolor="#ff8eff"
                     /label="ScPGK1 Terminator"
     misc_feature    8589..8613
                     /dnadynamo_directionless_feature="true"
                     /ApEinfo_fwdcolor="#fffd6c"
                     /label="Con3 scar"
     promoter        8618..9317
                     /dnadynamo_directionless_feature="true"
                     /ApEinfo_fwdcolor="#00a1ee"
                     /label="ScCCW12 Promoter"
     misc_feature    9324..11549
                     /note="SUZ12"
                     /ApEinfo_fwdcolor="#c8c8ff"
                     /modified_by="nicolas"
     terminator      11556..11780
                     /dnadynamo_directionless_feature="true"
                     /ApEinfo_fwdcolor="#ff8eff"
                     /label="ScADH1 Terminator"
     misc_feature    11785..11809
                     /dnadynamo_directionless_feature="true"
                     /ApEinfo_fwdcolor="#fffd6c"
                     /label="Con4 scar"
     misc_feature    11814..11850
                     /dnadynamo_directionless_feature="true"
                     /ApEinfo_fwdcolor="#b7c1c4"
                     /label="Spacer"
     misc_feature    11855..11879
                     /dnadynamo_directionless_feature="true"
                     /ApEinfo_fwdcolor="#fffd6c"
                     /label="ConE scar"
     promoter        11899..12075
                     /dnadynamo_directionless_feature="true"
                     /ApEinfo_fwdcolor="#ffb85f"
                     /label="URA3 Promoter"
     CDS             12076..12879
                     /ApEinfo_fwdcolor="#eb9636"
                     /label="URA3"
     terminator      12880..12957
                     /dnadynamo_directionless_feature="true"
                     /ApEinfo_fwdcolor="#ffb85f"
                     /label="URA3 Terminator"
     misc_feature    12962..12981
                     /dnadynamo_directionless_feature="true"
                     /ApEinfo_fwdcolor="#008000"
                     /label="URA3 3' barcode"
     misc_feature    12982..13481
                     /dnadynamo_directionless_feature="true"
                     /ApEinfo_fwdcolor="#7999d4"
                     /label="URA3 3' Homology"
     terminator      13494..13520
                     /dnadynamo_directionless_feature="true"
                     /ApEinfo_fwdcolor="#93ff35"
                     /label="KanR Terminator"
     CDS             complement(13521..14336)
                     /ApEinfo_fwdcolor="#008000"
                     /label="KanR"
     promoter        14337..14484
                     /dnadynamo_directionless_feature="true"
                     /ApEinfo_fwdcolor="#93ff35"
                     /label="KanR Promoter"
     rep_origin      14485..15248
                     /dnadynamo_directionless_feature="true"
                     /ApEinfo_fwdcolor="#7f7f7f"
                     /label="ColE1"
ORIGIN      
        1 gcggccgcca atgctaaatt cgagtgaaac acaggaagat cagaaaatcc tcatttcatc
       61 catattaaca ataatttcaa atgtttattt gcattatttg aaactaggca agacaagcaa
      121 cgaaacgttt ttgaaaattt tgagtatttt caataaattt gtagaggact cagatattga
      181 aaaaaagcta cagcaattaa tacttgataa gaagagtatt gagaagggca acggttcatc
      241 atctcatgga tctgcacatg aacaaacacc agagtcaaac gacgttgaaa ttgaggctac
      301 tgcgccaatt gatgacaata cagacgatga taacaaaccg aagttatctg atgtagaaaa
      361 ggattaaaga tgctaagaga tagtgatgat atttcataaa taatgtaatt ctatatatgt
      421 taattacctt ttttgcgagg catatttatg gtgaaggata agttttgacc atcaaagaag
      481 gttaatgtgg ctgtggtttc agggtccata aagcccacat ggataacatt acccctgaat
      541 tcgcatctag actgaactgg ccgataattg cagacgaacg ccttgccaac agggagttct
      601 tcagagacat ggaggctcaa aacgaaatta ttgacagcct agacatcaat agtcatacaa
      661 cagaaagcga ccacccaact ttggctgata atagcgtata aacaatgcat actttgtacg
      721 ttcaaaatac aatgcagtag atatatttat gcatattaca tataatacat atcacatagg
      781 aagcaacagg cgcgttggac ttttaatttt cgaggaccgc gaatccttac atcacaccca
      841 atcccccaca agtgatcccc cacacaccat agcttcaaaa tgtttctact ccttttttac
      901 tcttccagat tttctcggac tccgcgcatc gccgtaccac ttcaaaacac ccaagcacag
      961 catactaaat ttcccctctt tcttcctcta gggtgtcgtt aattacccgt actaaaggtt
     1021 tggaaaagaa aaaagacacc gcctcgtttc tttttcttcg tcgaaaaagg caataaaaat
     1081 ttttatcacg tttctttttc ttgaaaattt ttttttttga tttttttctc tttcgatgac
     1141 ctcccattga tatttaagtt aataaacggt catcaatttc tcaagtttca gtttcatttt
     1201 tcttgttcta ttacaacttt ttttacttct tgctcattag aaagaaagca tagcaatcta
     1261 atctaagttt taattacaaa agatctatgt ccgagaggga agtgtcgact gcgccggcgg
     1321 gaacagacat gcctgcggcc aagaagcaga agctgagcag tgacgagaac agcaatccag
     1381 acctctctgg agatgagaat gatgacgctg tcagtataga aagtggtaca aacactgaac
     1441 gccctgatac acctacaaac acgccaaatg cacctggaag gaaaagttgg ggaaagggaa
     1501 aatggaagtc aaagaaatgc aaatattctt tcaaatgtgt aaatagtctc aaggaagatc
     1561 ataaccaacc attgtttgga gttcagttta actggcacag taaagaagga gatccattag
     1621 tgtttgcaac tgtaggaagc aacagagtta ccttgtatga atgtcattca caaggagaaa
     1681 tccggttgtt gcaatcttac gtggatgctg atgctgatga aaacttttac acttgtgcat
     1741 ggacctatga tagcaatacg agccatcctc tgctggctgt agctggatct agaggcataa
     1801 ttaggataat aaatcctata acaatgcagt gtataaagca ctatgttggc catggaaatg
     1861 ctatcaatga gctgaaattc catccaagag atccaaatct tctcctgtca gtaagtaaag
     1921 atcatgcttt acgattatgg aatatccaga cggacactct ggtggcaata tttggaggcg
     1981 tagaagggca cagagatgaa gttctaagtg ctgattatga tcttttgggt gaaaaaataa
     2041 tgtcctgtgg tatggatcat tctcttaaac tttggaggat caattcaaag agaatgatga
     2101 atgcaattaa ggaatcttat gattataatc caaataaaac taacaggcca tttatttctc
     2161 agaaaatcca ttttcctgat ttttctacca gagacataca taggaattat gttgattgtg
     2221 tgcgatggtt aggcgatttg atactttcta agtcttgtga aaatgccatt gtgtgctgga
     2281 aacctggcaa gatggaagat gatatagata aaattaaacc cagtgaatct aatgtgacta
     2341 ttcttgggcg atttgattac agccagtgtg acatttggta catgaggttt tctatggatt
     2401 tctggcaaaa gatgcttgca ttgggcaatc aagttggcaa actttatgtt tgggatttag
     2461 aagtagaaga tcctcataaa gccaaatgta caacactgac tcatcataaa tgtggtgctg
     2521 ctattcgaca aaccagtttt agcagggata gcagcattct tatagctgtt tgtgatgatg
     2581 ccagtatttg gcgctgggat cgacttcgag gatcctaact cgagagtgct tttaactaag
     2641 aattattagt cttttctgct tattttttca tcatagttta gaacacttta tattaacgaa
     2701 tagtttatga atctatttag gtttaaaaat tgatacagtt ttataagtta ctttttcaaa
     2761 gactcgtgct gtctattgca taatgcactg gaaggggaaa aaaaaggtgc acacgcgtgg
     2821 ctttttcttg aatttgcagt ttgaaaaatg ctgccaaacc agatgtcaac acagctacaa
     2881 cgccccatta tcttagccta aaaaaacctt ctctttggaa ctttcagtaa tacgcttaac
     2941 tgctcattgc tatattgaag tacggattag aagccgccga gcgggcgaca gccctccgac
     3001 ggatgactct cctccgtgcg tcctcgtcat caccggtcgc gttcctgaaa cgcagatgtg
     3061 cctcgcgccg cactgctccg aacaataaag attctacaat actagctttt atggttatga
     3121 agaggaaaaa ttggcagtaa cctggcccca caaaccttca aattaacgaa tcaaattaac
     3181 aaccatagga tgataatgcg attagttttt tagccttatt tctggggtaa ttaatcagcg
     3241 aagcgatgat ttttgatcta ttaacagata tataaatgga aaagctgcat aaccacttta
     3301 actaatactt tcaacatttt cagtttgtat tacttcttat tcaaatgtca taaaagtatc
     3361 aacaaaaaat tgttaatata cctctatact ttaacgtcaa ggagaaaaaa ctatatcaag
     3421 aatggtggac aacaaattca acaaagaaca acaaaacgcg ttctatgaaa tcttacattt
     3481 acctaactta aacgaagaac aacgaaacgc cttcatccaa agtttaaaag atgacccaag
     3541 ccaaagcgct aaccttttag cagaagctaa aaagctaaat gatgctcagg cgccgaaagt
     3601 agacaacaaa ttcaacaaag aacaacaaaa cgcgttctat gaaatcttac atttacctaa
     3661 cttaaacgaa gaacaacgaa acgccttcat ccaaagttta aaagatgacc caagccaaag
     3721 cgctaacctt ttagcagaag ctaaaaagct aaatggtgct caggcgccga aagagctcaa
     3781 aaccgcggct cttgcgcaac acgatgaagc cgagaatttg tattttcagg gttccggtat
     3841 gggccagact gggaagaaat ctgagaaggg accagtttgt tggcggaagc gtgtaaaatc
     3901 agagtacatg cgactgagac agctcaagag gttcagacga gctgatgaag taaagagtat
     3961 gtttagttcc aatcgtcaga aaattttgga aagaacggaa atcttaaacc aagaatggaa
     4021 acagcgaagg atacagcctg tgcacatcct gacttctgtg agctcattgc gcgggactag
     4081 ggagtgttcg gtgaccagtg acttggattt tccaacacaa gtcatcccat taaagactct
     4141 gaatgcagtt gcttcagtac ccataatgta ttcttggtca cccctacagc agaattttat
     4201 ggtggaagat gaaactgttt tacataacat tccttatatg ggagatgaag ttttagatca
     4261 ggatggtact ttcattgaag aactaataaa aaattatgat gggaaagtac acggggatag
     4321 agaatgtggg tttataaatg atgaaatttt tgtggagttg gtgaatgccc ttggtcaata
     4381 taatgatgat gacgatgatg atgatggaga tgatcctgaa gaaagagaag aaaagcagaa
     4441 agacctggag gatcaccgag atgataaaga aagccgccca cctcggaaat ttccttctga
     4501 taaaattttt gaagccattt cctcaatgtt tccagataag ggcacagcag aagaactaaa
     4561 ggaaaaatat aaagaactca ccgaacagca gctcccaggc gcacttcctc ctgaatgtac
     4621 ccccaacata gatggaccaa atgctaaatc tgttcagaga gagcaaagct tacactcctt
     4681 tcatacgctt ttctgtaggc gatgttttaa atatgactgc ttcctacatc gtaagtgcaa
     4741 ttattctttt catgcaacac ccaacactta taagcggaag aacacagaaa cagctctaga
     4801 caacaaacct tgtggaccac agtgttacca gcatttggag ggagcaaagg agtttgctgc
     4861 tgctctcacc gctgagcgga taaagacccc accaaaacgt ccaggaggcc gcagaagagg
     4921 acggcttccc aataacagta gcaggcccag cacccccacc attaatgtgc tggaatcaaa
     4981 ggatacagac agtgataggg aagcagggac tgaaacgggg ggagagaaca atgataaaga
     5041 agaagaagag aagaaagatg aaacttcgag ctcctctgaa gcaaattctc ggtgtcaaac
     5101 accaataaag atgaagccaa atattgaacc tcctgagaat gtggagtgga gtggtgctga
     5161 agcctcaatg tttagagtcc tcattggcac ttactatgac aatttctgtg ccattgctag
     5221 gttaattggg accaaaacat gtagacaggt gtatgagttt agagtcaaag aatctagcat
     5281 catagctcca gctcccgctg aggatgtgga tactcctcca aggaaaaaga agaggaaaca
     5341 ccggttgtgg gctgcacact gcagaaagat acagctgaaa aaggacggct cctctaacca
     5401 tgtttacaac tatcaaccct gtgatcatcc acggcagcct tgtgacagtt cgtgcccttg
     5461 tgtgatagca caaaattttt gtgaaaagtt ttgtcaatgt agttcagagt gtcaaaaccg
     5521 ctttccggga tgccgctgca aagcacagtg caacaccaag cagtgcccgt gctacctggc
     5581 tgtccgagag tgtgaccctg acctctgtct tacttgtgga gccgctgacc attgggacag
     5641 taaaaatgtg tcctgcaaga actgcagtat tcagcggggc tccaaaaagc atctattgct
     5701 ggcaccatct gacgtggcag gctgggggat ttttatcaaa gatcctgtgc agaaaaatga
     5761 atttatctca gaatactgtg gagagattat ttctcaagat gaagctgaca gaagagggaa
     5821 agtgtatgat aaatacatgt gcagctttct gttcaacttg aacaatgatt ttgtggtgga
     5881 tgcaacccgc aagggtaaca aaattcgttt tgcaaatcat tcggtaaatc caaactgcta
     5941 tgcaaaagtt atgatggtta acggtgatca caggataggt atttttgcca agagagccat
     6001 ccagactggc gaagagctgt tttttgatta cagatacagc caggctgatg ccctgaagta
     6061 tgtcggcatc gaaagagaaa tggaaatccc tggatcctaa ctcgagataa agcaatcttg
     6121 atgaggataa tgattttttt ttgaatatac ataaatacta ccgtttttct gctagatttt
     6181 gtgatgacgt aaataagtac atattacttt ttaagccaag acaagattaa gcattaactt
     6241 tacccttttc tttctaagtt tcaatattag ttatcactgt ttaaaagtta tggcgagaac
     6301 gtcggcggtt aaaatatatt accctgaacg gctggatgca cacactggct taagatgaca
     6361 acgttgatag gtcaagatca atgtaaacaa ttactttgtt atgtagagtt tttttagcta
     6421 cctatattcc accataacat caatcatgcg gttgctggtg tatttaccaa taatgtttaa
     6481 tgtatatata tatatatata tatggggccg tatacttaca tatagtagat gtcaagcgta
     6541 ggcgcttccc ctgccggctg tgagggcgcc ataaccaagg tatctataga ccgccaatca
     6601 gcaaactacc tccgtacatt catgttgcac ccacacattt atacacccag accgcgacaa
     6661 attacccata aggttgtttg tgacggcgtc gtacaagaga acgtgggaac tttttaggct
     6721 caccaaaaaa gaaagaaaaa atacgagttg ctgacagaag cctcaagaaa aaaaaaattc
     6781 ttcttcgact atgctggagg cagagatgat cgagccggta gttaactata tatagctaaa
     6841 ttggttccat caccttcttt tctggtgtcg ctccttctag tgctatttct ggcttttcct
     6901 attttttttt ttccattttt ctttctctct ttctaatata taaattctct tgcattttct
     6961 atttttctct ctatctattc tacttgttta ttcccttcaa ggtttttttt taaggagtac
     7021 ttgtttttag aatatacggt caacgaacta taattaacta aacagatcta tggccgacaa
     7081 ggaagcagcc ttcgacgacg cagtggaaga acgagtgatc aacgaggaat acaaaatatg
     7141 gaaaaagaac accccttttc tttatgattt ggtgatgacc catgctctgg agtggcccag
     7201 cctaactgcc cagtggcttc cagatgtaac cagaccagaa gggaaagatt tcagcattca
     7261 tcgacttgtc ctggggacac acacatcgga tgaacaaaac catcttgtta tagccagtgt
     7321 gcagctccct aatgatgatg ctcagtttga tgcgtcacac tacgacagtg agaaaggaga
     7381 atttggaggt tttggttcag ttagtggaaa aattgaaata gaaatcaaga tcaaccatga
     7441 aggagaagta aacagggccc gttatatgcc ccagaaccct tgtatcatcg caacaaagac
     7501 tccttccagt gatgttcttg tttttgacta tacaaaacat ccttctaaac cagatccttc
     7561 tggagagtgc aacccagact tgcgactccg tggacatcag aaggaaggct atgggctttc
     7621 ttggaaccca aatctcagtg ggcacttact tagtgcttca gatgaccata ccatctgcct
     7681 gtgggacatc agtgccgttc caaaggaggg aaaagtggta gatgcgaaga ccatctttac
     7741 agggcatacg gcagtagtag aagatgtttc ctggcatcta ctccatgagt ctctgtttgg
     7801 gtcagttgct gatgatcaga aacttatgat ttgggatact cgttcaaaca atacttccaa
     7861 accaagccac tcagttgatg ctcacactgc tgaagtgaac tgcctttctt tcaatcctta
     7921 tagtgagttc attcttgcca caggatcagc tgacaagact gttgccttgt gggatctgag
     7981 aaatctgaaa cttaagttgc attcctttga gtcacataag gatgaaatat tccaggttca
     8041 gtggtcacct cacaatgaga ctattttagc ttccagtggt actgatcgca gactgaatgt
     8101 ctgggattta agtaaaattg gagaggaaca atccccagaa gatgcagaag acgggccacc
     8161 agagttgttg tttattcatg gtggtcatac tgccaagata tctgatttct cctggaatcc
     8221 caatgaacct tgggtgattt gttctgtatc agaagacaat atcatgcaag tgtggcaaat
     8281 ggcagagaac atttataatg atgaagaccc tgaaggaagc gttgatccag aaggacaagg
     8341 gtccggatcc taactcgaga ttgaattgaa ttgaaatcga tagatcaatt tttttctttt
     8401 ctctttcccc atcctttacg ctaaaataat agtttatttt attttttgaa tattttttat
     8461 ttatatacgt atatatagac tattatttat cttttaatga ttattaagat ttttattaaa
     8521 aaaaaattcg ctcctctttt aatgccttta tgcagttttt ttttcccatt cgatatttct
     8581 atgtgctggt tctgtatggg cacagacaac ctaaacgcac ccatgaacca cacggttagt
     8641 ccaaaagggg cagttcagat tccagatgcg ggaattagct tgctgccacc ctcacctcac
     8701 taacgctgcg gtgtgcggat acttcatgct atttatagac gcgcgtgtcg gaatcagcac
     8761 gcgcaagaac caaatgggaa aatcggaatg ggtccagaac tgctttgagt gctggctatt
     8821 ggcgtctgat ttccgttttg ggaatccttt gccgcgcgcc cctctcaaaa ctccgcacaa
     8881 gtcccagaaa gcgggaaaga aataaaacgc caccaaaaaa aaaaaaataa aagccaatcc
     8941 tcgaagcgtg ggtggtaggc cctggattat cccgtacaag tatttctcag gagtaaaaaa
     9001 accgtttgtt ttggaatttc ccatttcgcg gccacctacg ccgctatctt tgcaacaact
     9061 atctgcgata actcagcaaa ttttgcatat tcgtgttgca gtattgcgat aatgggagtc
     9121 ttacttccaa cataacggca gaaagaaatg tgagaaaatt ttgcatcctt tgcctccgtt
     9181 caagtatata aagtcggcat gcttgataat ctttctttcc atcctacatt gttctaatta
     9241 ttcttattct cctttattct ttcctaacat accaagaaat taatcttctg tcattcgctt
     9301 aaacactata tcaataaaga tctatggcgc ctcagaagca cggcggtggg ggagggggcg
     9361 gctcggggcc cagcgcgggg tccgggggag gcggcttcgg gggttcggcg gcggtggcgg
     9421 cggcgacggc ttcgggcggc aaatccggcg gcgggagctg tggagggggt ggcagttact
     9481 cggcctcctc ctcctcctcc gcggcggcag cggcgggggc tgcggtgtta ccggtgaaga
     9541 agccgaaaat ggagcacgtc caggctgacc acgagctttt cctccaggcc tttgagaagc
     9601 caacacaaat ctatagattt cttcgaactc ggaatctcat agcaccaata tttttgcaca
     9661 gaactcttac ttacatgtct catcgaaact ccagaacaaa catcaaaagg aaaacattta
     9721 aagttgatga tatgttatca aaagtagaga aaatgaaagg agagcaagaa tctcatagct
     9781 tgtcagctca tttgcagctt acgtttactg gtttcttcca caaaaatgat aagccatcac
     9841 caaactcaga aaatgaacaa aattctgtta ccctggaagt cctgcttgtg aaagtttgcc
     9901 acaaaaaaag aaaggatgta agttgtccaa taaggcaagt tcccacaggt aaaaagcagg
     9961 tgcctttgaa tcctgacctc aatcaaacaa aacccggaaa tttcccgtcc cttgcagttt
    10021 ccagtaatga atttgaacct agtaacagcc atatggtgaa gtcttactcg ttgctattta
    10081 gagtgactcg tccaggaaga agagagttta atggaatgat taatggagaa accaatgaaa
    10141 atattgatgt caatgaagag cttccagcca gaagaaaacg aaatcgtgag gatggggaaa
    10201 agacatttgt tgcacaaatg acagtatttg ataaaaacag gcgcttacag cttttagatg
    10261 gggaatatga agtagccatg caggaaatgg aagaatgtcc aataagcaag aaaagagcaa
    10321 catgggagac tattcttgat gggaagaggc tgcctccatt cgaaacattt tctcagggac
    10381 ctacgttgca gttcactctt cgttggacag gagaaaccaa tgataaatct acggctccta
    10441 ttgccaaacc tcttgccact agaaattcag agagtctcca tcaggaaaac aagcctggtt
    10501 cagttaaacc tactcaaact attgctgtta aagaatcatt gactacagac ctacaaacaa
    10561 gaaaagaaaa ggatactcca aatgaaaacc gacaaaaatt aagaatattt tatcagtttc
    10621 tctataacaa caatacaagg caacaaactg aagcaagaga tgacctgcat tgcccttggt
    10681 gtactctgaa ctgccgcaaa ctttatagtt tactcaagca tcttaaactc tgccatagca
    10741 gatttatctt caactatgtt tatcatccaa aaggtgctag gatagatgtt tctatcaatg
    10801 agtgttatga tggctcctat gcaggaaatc ctcaggatat tcatcgccaa cctggatttg
    10861 cttttagtcg caacggacca gttaagagaa cacctatcac acatattctt gtgtgcaggc
    10921 caaaacgaac aaaagcaagc atgtctgaat ttcttgaatc tgaagatggg gaagtagaac
    10981 agcaaagaac atatagtagt ggccacaatc gtctgtattt ccatagtgat acctgcttac
    11041 ctctccgtcc acaagaaatg gaagtagata gtgaagatga aaaagatcct gaatggctaa
    11101 gagaaaaaac cattacacaa attgaagagt tttctgatgt taatgaagga gagaaagaag
    11161 tgatgaaact ctggaatctc catgtcatga agcatgggtt tattgctgac aatcaaatga
    11221 atcatgcctg tatgctgttt gtagaaaatt atggacagaa aataattaag aagaatttat
    11281 gtcgaaactt catgcttcat ctagtcagca tgcatgactt taatcttatt agcataatgt
    11341 caatagataa agctgttacc aagctccgtg aaatgcagca aaaattagaa aagggggaat
    11401 ctgcttcccc tgcaaacgaa gaaataactg aagaacaaaa tgggacagca aatggattta
    11461 gtgaaattaa ctcaaaagag aaagctttgg aaacagatag tgtctcaggg gtttcaaaac
    11521 agagcaaaaa acaaaaactc ggatcctaac tcgaggcgaa tttcttatga tttatgattt
    11581 ttattattaa ataagttata aaaaaaataa gtgtatacaa attttaaagt gactcttagg
    11641 ttttaaaacg aaaattctta ttcttgagta actctttcct gtaggtcagg ttgctttctc
    11701 aggtatagca tgaggtcgct cttattgacc acacctctac cggcatgccg agcaaatgcc
    11761 tgcaaatcgc tccccatttc gctgggtaga ctacccatga gtcacaatga acgactagag
    11821 atctatgtga ggatcctaac tcgagatcga gctgagcagt tacagagatg ttacgaacca
    11881 ctagtgcact gcagtacacg gtttccttga aatttttttg attcggtaat ctccgaacag
    11941 aaggaagaac gaaggaagga gcacagactt agattggtat atatacgcat atgtagtgtt
    12001 gaagaaacat gaaattgccc agtattctta acccaactgc acagaacaaa aacgtgcagg
    12061 aaacgaagat aaatcatgtc gaaagctaca tataaggaac gtgctgctac tcatcctagt
    12121 cctgttgctg ccaagctatt taatatcatg cacgaaaagc aaacaaactt gtgtgcttca
    12181 ttggatgttc gtaccaccaa ggaattactg gagttagttg aagcattagg tcccaaaatt
    12241 tgtttactaa aaacacatgt ggatatcttg actgattttt ccatggaggg cacagttaag
    12301 ccgctaaagg cattatccgc caagtacaat tttttactct tcgaggacag aaaatttgct
    12361 gacattggta atacagtcaa attgcagtac tctgcgggtg tatacagaat agcagaatgg
    12421 gcagacatta cgaatgcaca cggtgtggtg ggcccaggta ttgttagcgg tttgaagcag
    12481 gcggcagaag aagtaacaaa ggaacctaga ggccttttga tgttagcaga attgtcatgc
    12541 aagggctccc tatctactgg agaatatact aagggtactg ttgacattgc gaagagcgac
    12601 aaagattttg ttatcggctt tattgctcaa agagacatgg gtggaagaga tgaaggttac
    12661 gattggttga ttatgacacc cggtgtgggt ttagatgaca agggagatgc attgggtcaa
    12721 cagtatagaa ccgtggatga tgtggtttct acaggatctg acattattat tgttggaaga
    12781 ggactatttg caaagggaag ggatgctaag gtagagggtg aacgttacag aaaagcaggc
    12841 tgggaagcat atttgagaag atgcggccag caaaactaaa aaactgtatt ataagtaaat
    12901 gcatgtatac taaactcaca aattagagct tcaatttaat tatatcagtt attacccgag
    12961 tagagcactt gaatccactg ccccgggaat ctcggtcgta atgatttcta taatgacgaa
    13021 aaaaaaaaaa ttggaaagaa aaagcttcat ggcctttata aaaaggaact atccaatacc
    13081 tcgccagaac caagtaacag tattttacgg ggcacaaatc aagaacaata agacaggact
    13141 gtaaagatgg acgcattgaa ctccaaagaa caacaagagt tccaaaaagt agtggaacaa
    13201 aagcaaatga aggatttcat gcgtttgtac tctaatctgg tagaaagatg tttcacagac
    13261 tgtgtcaatg acttcacaac atcaaagcta accaataagg aacaaacatg catcatgaag
    13321 tgctcagaaa agttcttgaa gcatagcgaa cgtgtagggc agcgtttcca agaacaaaac
    13381 gctgccttgg gacaaggctt gggccgataa ggtgtactgg cgtatatata tctaattatg
    13441 tatctctggt gtagcccatt tttagcatgt aaatataaag accgagcggc cgcgtgttac
    13501 aaccaattaa ccaattctga ttagaaaaac tcatcgagca tcaaatgaaa ctgcaattta
    13561 ttcatatcag gattatcaat accatatttt tgaaaaagcc gtttctgtaa tgaaggagaa
    13621 aactcaccga ggcagttcca taggatggca agatcctggt atcggtctgc gattccgact
    13681 cgtccaacat caatacaacc tattaatttc ccctcgtcaa aaataaggtt atcaagtgag
    13741 aaatcaccat gagtgacgac tgaatccggt gagaatggca aaagcttatg catttctttc
    13801 cagacttgtt caacaggcca gccattacgc tcgtcatcaa aatcactcgc atcaaccaaa
    13861 ccgttattca ttcgtgattg cgcctgagcg aggcgaaata cgcgatcgct gttaaaagga
    13921 caattacaaa caggaatcga atgcaaccgg cgcaggaaca ctgccagcgc atcaacaata
    13981 ttttcacctg aatcaggata ttcttctaat acctggaatg ctgttttccc ggggatcgca
    14041 gtggtgagta accatgcatc atcaggagta cggataaaat gcttgatggt cggaagaggc
    14101 ataaattccg tcagccagtt tagtctgacc atctcatctg taacatcatt ggcaacgcta
    14161 cctttgccat gtttcagaaa caactctggc gcatcgggct tcccatacaa tcgatagatt
    14221 gtcgcacctg attgcccgac attatcgcga gcccatttat acccatataa atcagcatcc
    14281 atgttggaat ttaatcgcgg cctggagcaa gacgtttccc gttgaatatg gctcataaca
    14341 ccccttgtat tactgtttat gtaagcagac agttttattg ttcatgatga tatattttta
    14401 tcttgtgcaa tgtaacatca gagattttga gacacaacgt ggctttgttg aataaatcga
    14461 acttttgctg agttgaagga tcagtcatga ccaaaatccc ttaacgtgag ttttcgttcc
    14521 actgagcgtc agaccccgta gaaaagatca aaggatcttc ttgagatcct ttttttctgc
    14581 gcgtaatctg ctgcttgcaa acaaaaaaac caccgctacc agcggtggtt tgtttgccgg
    14641 atcaagagct accaactctt tttccgaagg taactggctt cagcagagcg cagataccaa
    14701 atactgttct tctagtgtag ccgtagttag gccaccactt caagaactct gtagcaccgc
    14761 ctacatacct cgctctgcta atcctgttac cagtggctgc tgccagtggc gataagtcgt
    14821 gtcttaccgg gttggactca agacgatagt taccggataa ggcgcagcgg tcgggctgaa
    14881 cggggggttc gtgcacacag cccagcttgg agcgaacgac ctacaccgaa ctgagatacc
    14941 tacagcgtga gctatgagaa agcgccacgc ttcccgaagg gagaaaggcg gacaggtatc
    15001 cggtaagcgg cagggtcgga acaggagagc gcacgaggga gcttccaggg ggaaacgcct
    15061 ggtatcttta tagtcctgtc gggtttcgcc acctctgact tgagcgtcga tttttgtgat
    15121 gctcgtcagg ggggcggagc ctatggaaaa acgccagcaa cgcggccttt ttacggttcc
    15181 tggccttttg ctggcctttt gctcacatgt tctttcctgc gttatcccct gattctgtgg
    15241 ataaccgt
//
